# Supplementary material for: Genomic characterization provides new insight into Salmonella phage diversity
Source: BMC Genomics. 2013 Jul 17;14:481. doi: 10.1186/1471-2164-14-481 (PMC3728262; doi:10.1186/1471-2164-14-481)
Supplement: Additional file 8 — Sequence data. Text file containing gbk files of all 22 sequenced phage genomes. [file 1471-2164-14-481-S8.txt]

LOCUS       KC139511               41873 bp    DNA     linear   PHG 20-FEB-2013
DEFINITION  Salmonella phage FSL SP-101, complete genome.
ACCESSION   KC139511
VERSION     KC139511
KEYWORDS    .
SOURCE      Salmonella phage FSL SP-101
  ORGANISM  Salmonella phage FSL SP-101
            Viruses; dsDNA viruses, no RNA stage; Caudovirales; Siphoviridae.
REFERENCE   1  (bases 1 to 41873)
  AUTHORS   Moreno Switt,A.I., Orsi,R., Den Bakker,H.C., Vongkamjan,K.,
            Altier,C. and Wiedmann,M.
  TITLE     Genomic characterization provides new insight into Salmonella phage
            diversity
  JOURNAL   Unpublished
REFERENCE   2  (bases 1 to 41873)
  AUTHORS   Moreno Switt,A.I., Orsi,R., Den Bakker,H.C., Vongkamjan,K.,
            Altier,C. and Wiedmann,M.
  TITLE     Direct Submission
  JOURNAL   Submitted (07-NOV-2012) Food Science, Cornell University, 412
            Stocking Hall, Ithaca, NY 14853, USA
COMMENT     Genome was manually curated based on annotation generated by the
            NCBI Prokaryotic Genomes Automatic Annotation Pipeline Group.
            Information about the Pipeline can be found here:
            http://www.ncbi.nlm.nih.gov/genomes/static/Pipeline.html.
            
            ##Assembly-Data-START##
            Assembly Method       :: Velvet v. 2009
            Sequencing Technology :: Illumina
            ##Assembly-Data-END##
FEATURES             Location/Qualifiers
     source          1..41873
                     /organism="Salmonella phage FSL SP-101"
                     /mol_type="genomic DNA"
                     /host="Salmonella enterica"
                     /db_xref="taxon:1173752"
                     /country="USA"
     gene            <1..229
                     /locus_tag="SP101_00005"
     CDS             <1..229
                     /locus_tag="SP101_00005"
                     /note="similar to Salmonella phage SS3e"
                     /codon_start=2
                     /transl_table=11
                     /product="hypothetical protein"
                     /protein_id="AGF87704"
                     /translation="RVAASNAAFEKGRVFINSKACPATARGLEQQAYDKNGEPDKNGV
                     IDHMVDAATYLIAYEMPVAKPVINIPVTFAL"
     gene            350..1813
                     /locus_tag="SP101_00010"
     CDS             350..1813
                     /locus_tag="SP101_00010"
                     /codon_start=1
                     /transl_table=11
                     /product="phage structural protein"
                     /protein_id="AGF87705"
                     /translation="MLNMNGQNQGVKTKHREWLHHFNKWQKVRHALAGDLIRYLRNVG
                     KNEPDPTYAAQRQEEYENGAICYNFTKRTLAGMLGSVMRKDPEQIIPPELEYLLRNAD
                     GSGVGLWQHAQDTLMEIDSVGRGGLLVDAPETAAATAAEQNAGLLNPVIAFYTAENII
                     NWRLTRIGSVNRVTMVVLREVWEYSEPENEFETKFGEQYRVLDLIEGRYRQRIYRFDA
                     EGGAQDDVIEIFPELGEQLRGKIPFTFIGASNNDATIDEAPLLPLAELNIGHMRNSAD
                     AEEASFIVGQPTLFIAPGENMSTEQWKEANPHGVRMGSRSGHNIGYGGNAFLVQAADT
                     NLAKQNMLDKEQQAIQIGAQLITPTQQVTAESARLQRGADTSVMATIARNVSMAYTDA
                     LRWAAAMLGLREDTEIEFKLNMDFFLQPMTAQERSAWMADINAGLLPATAYYAALRRA
                     GVTDWTDEDILNAIEDAPLPLGAVTQVAGEIPQAAQQ"
     gene            complement(1850..2503)
                     /locus_tag="SP101_00015"
     CDS             complement(1850..2503)
                     /locus_tag="SP101_00015"
                     /note="similar to Salmonella phage E1"
                     /codon_start=1
                     /transl_table=11
                     /product="hypothetical protein"
                     /protein_id="AGF87706"
                     /translation="MKLQTLEFPYGEITFDRENFINVNELVDQMNRWRLDNGMGFKHL
                     RQLMTTEGFKEFKAECEKQLGIKDAIKVTRGRNGSTFACLHLAVYIAEQYSTYFHFLV
                     IDRFVTQRQVELRNIGAVSFVELNAAVSRMIERTEGRIGHSGHFIQVAKLVKESVDIR
                     EVTGFDTWDSQDAKTNQLRSDIQKALVQALDMEFINSWDELKETIPRVVRKCAANIR"
     gene            2563..3690
                     /locus_tag="SP101_00020"
     CDS             2563..3690
                     /locus_tag="SP101_00020"
                     /codon_start=1
                     /transl_table=11
                     /product="head morphogenesis protein"
                     /protein_id="AGF87707"
                     /translation="MLIIMIKQHDYVCSLLADMIALPEQEGYMPLLTSLISHQVWLQR
                     TASGEVKDLAPFIQQMRDEVKRQVLLFGDDSRTAARLTIMLRELEQALNGITSGWYEK
                     LLADARELSDYEINWNVKTLSTNVNANFVTPAAEQVWAAATFAPLELSEKPVDFVSLM
                     SGWRQTEVNRLVMGVKSGFVQGMTTRQIVKNVVGAGGLADISERNAATVIRTALAHVS
                     NEARQQVYAQNDDIITKYEWVSTLDSRTSAVCRARDSMQYEIGKGPLPPAHPNCRSAT
                     APVISPEFDFLDKGAKRAARGADGGQQVSADTTYYEFLKQQPAWFQDEALGPVRGKIF
                     RNSGITPEEFRVISVDGFGRPLTLKEMAELDKRVADYLKEE"
     gene            3693..4151
                     /locus_tag="SP101_00025"
     CDS             3693..4151
                     /locus_tag="SP101_00025"
                     /note="similar to Salmonella phage SETP3"
                     /codon_start=1
                     /transl_table=11
                     /product="tail protein"
                     /protein_id="AGF87708"
                     /translation="MGFFKVKDVPSRRVVQYSRVSGSSENVVFIEDESVLGTPVDDMP
                     FADKTGIVLPAAGMLYEIPYLADAGDVYFSVQPQDVELADGSATITVEVKAGKAPYAL
                     TWYKDGKEVVNVPEEALSLTVNVVGEYFVKVTDADGVGAVSKAVKVTESE"
     gene            4494..4880
                     /locus_tag="SP101_00030"
     CDS             4494..4880
                     /locus_tag="SP101_00030"
                     /note="similar to Salmonella phage SE2"
                     /codon_start=1
                     /transl_table=11
                     /product="hypothetical protein"
                     /protein_id="AGF87709"
                     /translation="MNLKATVVAGACFIILTYALGIYQYRAGWNEGRANLVSQQQQKA
                     QAELAKKTQRQQQNDTRAAAAESEGKENAEAITREVIKYVTRPGRTVCEFPPERVSIK
                     RRAAENANSIPGYDVDATTVQNGAAK"
     gene            5074..5775
                     /locus_tag="SP101_00035"
     CDS             5074..5775
                     /locus_tag="SP101_00035"
                     /note="similar to Salmonella phage SS3e"
                     /codon_start=1
                     /transl_table=11
                     /product="hypothetical protein"
                     /protein_id="AGF87710"
                     /translation="MNRFLHYPLHEEAGVEDKLGAGDAPKMYTAEEVQALIEKEVAGL
                     KANQEALLNEKKEAARRAKEAEEERQRAHQEALKAAGKMDEFEKTIRSQYEPVLKEKE
                     ERYASLAARILGSERKAVLGSFAGDFITPEAVEILAPFVKTEFEGEDVVTKFMGADGN
                     VVTTDPEQFRKYLREHKAFSHLIKANAASGGGASGNKGGGAAPAFKDMSESERLALYK
                     SNPAEFERQLKALRK"
     gene            5779..6828
                     /locus_tag="SP101_00040"
     CDS             5779..6828
                     /locus_tag="SP101_00040"
                     /codon_start=1
                     /transl_table=11
                     /product="coat protein"
                     /protein_id="AGF87711"
                     /translation="MAITTIGDIVTGNIPVLASYMTEDPVEKTAFFDSGILTPTPYAA
                     EIARGPSNIANLPFWKAIDTSIEPNYSNDVYQDIATPRAIQTGEMMARVAYLNEGFGQ
                     ADFTVELTSQNPLQSVASRLDNFWQRQAQRRLIATALGLYNDNVSATDAYHEQNDMVV
                     DVSATLGFDAGAFIDATQTMGDALMGNGGEVLGAIAMHSFVYAQARKAQLIDFIRDAD
                     NNTMFATYQGYRVIVDDSMTVVGQGAQRKFISIIFGQGAIGYGEGNPVMPLEYEREAS
                     RANGGGVETLWTRKTWLLHPFGYSFTSAVITGNGTETIARSASWQDLANATNWNRVVD
                     RKHVPIAFLVTGVGA"
     gene            6889..7173
                     /locus_tag="SP101_00045"
     CDS             6889..7173
                     /locus_tag="SP101_00045"
                     /note="similar to Salmonella phage SETP3"
                     /codon_start=1
                     /transl_table=11
                     /product="putative head protein"
                     /protein_id="AGF87712"
                     /translation="MSKTGKGLPRSLVNAEFDIPAATTTAIGGVKKSATVAAPPAISA
                     GSGAAAAAEPTKEEFDALVTNYNKLRTDVTSLRTTVTNLLTALKNAGTVS"
     gene            7186..7536
                     /locus_tag="SP101_00050"
     CDS             7186..7536
                     /locus_tag="SP101_00050"
                     /codon_start=1
                     /transl_table=11
                     /product="putative tail protein"
                     /protein_id="AGF87713"
                     /translation="MVDVIKRRIVGVSDDSPQDGQVEIDMQNVMPLRFSTGLDDTTAV
                     TAGQAITLTVALADGMDPKTVQWYKDNNAISGATGLTYTKANSAAADSGTYKVVAHDG
                     YGNIISDSTVVTVS"
     gene            7573..7761
                     /locus_tag="SP101_00055"
     CDS             7573..7761
                     /locus_tag="SP101_00055"
                     /codon_start=1
                     /transl_table=11
                     /product="hypothetical protein"
                     /protein_id="AGF87714"
                     /translation="MADNYVVREQYKGVVEVDGQLMPMREEVNPEALIETQPVAEEPH
                     YNGGGEPKQRRRRKSVEE"
     gene            7764..8273
                     /locus_tag="SP101_00060"
     CDS             7764..8273
                     /locus_tag="SP101_00060"
                     /note="similar to Salmonella phage SE2"
                     /codon_start=1
                     /transl_table=11
                     /product="hypothetical protein"
                     /protein_id="AGF87715"
                     /translation="MPLVVETGQGLPNADSYVSLEDGRALAAKYGLELPEDDTAAEAA
                     LRNGAVYVGLFESQMCGRRVSANQALAFPRTGVTLHGFPQPSNVIPPLVIQAQVMAAV
                     EYGAGTDVRGSTDGREVQTERVEGAVTVSYFKNGYSGGTVSITAADDALRPLLCGSNN
                     AYSFNVFRG"
     gene            8276..8881
                     /locus_tag="SP101_00065"
     CDS             8276..8881
                     /locus_tag="SP101_00065"
                     /codon_start=1
                     /transl_table=11
                     /product="hypothetical protein"
                     /protein_id="AGF87716"
                     /translation="MAKTKSEIFALIGANFPDNQSGLITPEKLREVTTQMADSMLYGV
                     KEVEVLRASSTAIQEPSTTGTALTVSFGGAQKTSSDPVMINASGVVTFNAAGNYAIRV
                     KLQAGRTGASGTSILLSRVLLGGAQFGLPAATKLASAESTIPIESRVVVNAAAGQTFT
                     VEIMRDAAGSNFGGLYPQVATVSSWGVAPSALLVISRLEGV"
     gene            8881..9240
                     /locus_tag="SP101_00070"
     CDS             8881..9240
                     /locus_tag="SP101_00070"
                     /codon_start=1
                     /transl_table=11
                     /product="hypothetical protein"
                     /protein_id="AGF87717"
                     /translation="MGTAFSKRMQGVGTRLLSKYGSTVTLLRKGQKTWDPVLGEYVWG
                     PDVVLPLKAVPVPVNAGLVNGTTIQAGDMMVKADYSVVPKMDDKVQFSGEQWSVVAIE
                     KKMVNDDVVAYFIQVRK"
     gene            9237..9632
                     /locus_tag="SP101_00075"
     CDS             9237..9632
                     /locus_tag="SP101_00075"
                     /note="similar to Salmonella phage SS3e"
                     /codon_start=1
                     /transl_table=11
                     /product="hypothetical protein"
                     /protein_id="AGF87718"
                     /translation="MSFALDVSKFVEKAKKNPEKVMRQVSIKLFSAIIKASPVDTGRF
                     RMNWMASGSTPADGTTDATDKSGNTATGKVTSFVLNAADWHTFTLTNNLPYAQRLEYG
                     WSQQAPQGFVRVNVSRFQQLLNEEASKVK"
     gene            9632..10051
                     /locus_tag="SP101_00080"
     CDS             9632..10051
                     /locus_tag="SP101_00080"
                     /codon_start=1
                     /transl_table=11
                     /product="phage tail protein"
                     /protein_id="AGF87719"
                     /translation="MATYFEDLTKAFDTALVAFGTANGIRVALENIDAPTSTDVPYLA
                     SYMLLSDTEQADLFWTEQRAGVYQVDINVGSATGSAPVNRLADKLNTTFAVGNCFSRN
                     EICAEVQSVSLGPLIVENGWAKRPLSINFIAFTARIR"
     gene            10051..11220
                     /locus_tag="SP101_00085"
     CDS             10051..11220
                     /locus_tag="SP101_00085"
                     /note="similar to Salmonella phage SE2"
                     /codon_start=1
                     /transl_table=11
                     /product="hypothetical protein"
                     /protein_id="AGF87720"
                     /translation="MALQPYKGAMTAQFYVLETTPGVTPDSPVWQPLRNTGGIPAVTR
                     DALVSNELDGSRETSSIRTGNRQVTGEYAIELSAASQDELLAGAMTSSWVAGSTASAI
                     SITVDPVAKTFTRATGSFVTDGVDVGDLVRFDGLSGNNDKAFLVTAVTATVVTGAGIQ
                     HTLTAESDVQADLRIADKLETGNLCKTYSILTWLKGKCGNPDSYIITRGVEFTGFTIE
                     QAVNAMVTGSFPFIGLNQEILEEPPRGSNFTTNFSARPFASVDVSVYDGTAPLKLIDT
                     FTITNDNGTSAQFELGNTDVAFVERSRAANTFSLAGKLYDLTLLNKFLDETEMEVSSV
                     LDGPDGAMSFTLKRASLTSATPEIGGPESITLSLEGQATGNKFQSSIVIQRIKYA"
     gene            complement(11249..11938)
                     /locus_tag="SP101_00090"
     CDS             complement(11249..11938)
                     /locus_tag="SP101_00090"
                     /note="similar to Salmonella phage SETP3"
                     /codon_start=1
                     /transl_table=11
                     /product="putative DNA-binding protein"
                     /protein_id="AGF87721"
                     /translation="MNSLINAVEVKTMSSREIAELTGKAHKNVLRDIERMASELGISE
                     RLKFEFFEEINNLGFPVPRKVYKLSKEETLILISGYSIKMRAAIIRRWQELESQVSKP
                     SLPVPQTMGEALRLAADLWEEKERLALENKEMAPKADVYDRIIDRNNLYNATQVAQKF
                     GQSAVWMNKQLEQFGVYNRSVKRGRVFQQWFIDKGYGIMRETETGHSQAMFYAEGEMW
                     IIGKLTEEGLI"
     gene            complement(12050..12280)
                     /locus_tag="SP101_00095"
     CDS             complement(12050..12280)
                     /locus_tag="SP101_00095"
                     /codon_start=1
                     /transl_table=11
                     /product="hypothetical protein"
                     /protein_id="AGF87722"
                     /translation="MTNKYNRTMTNIHGSTMTVDVYDILRAFDVRDPALQHALKKLLC
                     MGLRGHKDTETDLAEAIESLEKLRQYRSNIDE"
     gene            complement(12377..13531)
                     /locus_tag="SP101_00100"
     CDS             complement(12377..13531)
                     /locus_tag="SP101_00100"
                     /codon_start=1
                     /transl_table=11
                     /product="hypothetical protein"
                     /protein_id="AGF87723"
                     /translation="MVTRKITDEQLQQELNAGLGPTEIAKKYNMSRRNVQLRSARLAK
                     KGVGHGRDVSHLVPDGYKIKGTSSLVDEFGNTKLQWVKTDTDAERQVELMKAVVDEMK
                     KDLPKYDPVTLPKNGTDDDLLNLYTITDHHIGMLACQEEGGDDYDTTIAESLAVDWFN
                     SAVCMSPPSGECIINFLGDQMHYDGMKAMTPMSGHILSADSRLFKMIRTAIKVIKLAV
                     SLCLRKHKKVKLLICEGNHDLSSSLWLREMFYEVYANEPRIEVNREVSPYYAYKFGAC
                     MISAHHGHCSNFTKVEQAIIGKYREMYGQCKFTYVHTGHLHHRAVKETNLLIVEQHQT
                     LAAKDEYSSKGGYYSGRSANVITYHKRYGEVSRISIPVEMLRDMNPKSTY"
     gene            complement(13594..13773)
                     /locus_tag="SP101_00105"
     CDS             complement(13594..13773)
                     /locus_tag="SP101_00105"
                     /codon_start=1
                     /transl_table=11
                     /product="hypothetical protein"
                     /protein_id="AGF87724"
                     /translation="MSILIGIIAFIYFIPFLVAVLRNHKAKLGIFVCNLLLGWILLPW
                     VGALIWACNSNVNSK"
     gene            13943..14359
                     /locus_tag="SP101_00110"
     CDS             13943..14359
                     /locus_tag="SP101_00110"
                     /note="similar to Salmonella phage SE2"
                     /codon_start=1
                     /transl_table=11
                     /product="hypothetical protein"
                     /protein_id="AGF87725"
                     /translation="MKLSDFYYEAEAEKGTRMPIPLKDGTDSGEWLNVVSPEADVAVR
                     AMRAFILAYRTAAGRLKPLRDKCEELKDFSEYNLKLEDAAGELNRQLALELVNGWSLD
                     DEFTKENLETLLTQYKRLAEHVVVFHHEQLRQLQEK"
     gene            14365..14724
                     /locus_tag="SP101_00115"
     CDS             14365..14724
                     /locus_tag="SP101_00115"
                     /note="COG0603 Predicted PP-loop superfamily ATPase"
                     /codon_start=1
                     /transl_table=11
                     /product="hypothetical protein"
                     /protein_id="AGF87726"
                     /translation="MFQFARWNFITRHERRKFDSIADGHKAALIAMGVIEDAEETTQD
                     AGPECPPELLTTFEKYRDVKFTRRVDDDGVKLYPREQLSWSDLVAYSSISGQNIGMFE
                     SEIIMGLDAIFEGRNDG"
     gene            14717..17053
                     /locus_tag="SP101_00120"
     CDS             14717..17053
                     /locus_tag="SP101_00120"
                     /note="similar to Salmonella phage SE2"
                     /codon_start=1
                     /transl_table=11
                     /product="putative tail measure protein"
                     /protein_id="AGF87727"
                     /translation="MADVASLVVKVTEQGAKATSDRLNNLSKSAKVAGAAVAGLATVV
                     AATAYKAAQELVESQRQLDKMSASLKTLTGSTKGAKQALSILQDFARDTPYGLEQAVE
                     GFRKLVALGLTPSEEALRSYGNTASAMGKDLNQMIEAVADASTFEFERLKEFGIKARQ
                     NQSDIEFTFQGTTTVVKKNAADIEQYLLNIGNVNFAGAMADQANTLNGAIASAEDSWS
                     QLKMTLATSLDVGSLAEPLRYVDDLIQEINAQVASGEFVAEMKVWGNIASEVGSAIEV
                     SFEEAFGSVGKAINKLNGLWDLSSDNMIKDGTGASLSIAETVADALDFIAKEVRAVER
                     FFEDMVREAEASARVVKAALTPGASVDEAKKQNALIAAALDMQRQLEDATRVTFRQDV
                     DRLRAIAKQKRADYEADKARAKAEGLGKFKIAGDDAGGAAADRSAQAAAKVAEAFDRQ
                     KKAAEDFYYRAAHLNDDVFQKIQANQDEQLAELQAFYDKRLLSDQQYEEAKTQIMFEA
                     DAARQEELGRRLQERMEKQFDADAYVEQMQALAESEFAELDRQYEVKLQKLNDFHAQG
                     LIAEETYQQTLSAMNDAYTLDRAKATSAAFGNMASNIGAALGEASTAYKAFAIAQATI
                     ATYTSAVEAYKSTAAIPVVGPFLAPVAAAAAVAAGLANVGKIRSAREQGGNLAAGQMS
                     TIAERGKPEVIMPASASRVRTAEQMRQIMGENGTKSGGDNVTIVNNTTGRIDSAATER
                     DDEGRLRIIISETVSSALQDSNSAISKSRRATRGQPGY"
     gene            17112..17555
                     /locus_tag="SP101_00125"
     CDS             17112..17555
                     /locus_tag="SP101_00125"
                     /note="COG0374 Ni,Fe-hydrogenase I large subunit"
                     /codon_start=1
                     /transl_table=11
                     /product="hypothetical protein"
                     /protein_id="AGF87728"
                     /translation="MTRGNNVWRVDLASGGVRQGRDTYFDVFPINVTLVVSPLGRQAF
                     LGFMEKVDGGASSFWMKHDLGQGIDDYQVTLTSTWNESTDDGKNWVITFTATAEKSPF
                     QEASNACLNKNLPDLYGCYGDRLGEFLKTYGVYQTTFPRIWDPMQ"
     gene            17552..18067
                     /locus_tag="SP101_00130"
     CDS             17552..18067
                     /locus_tag="SP101_00130"
                     /note="COG0444 ABC-type dipeptide/oligopeptide/nickel
                     transport system, ATPase component"
                     /codon_start=1
                     /transl_table=11
                     /product="enolase-like protein"
                     /protein_id="AGF87729"
                     /translation="MSQESVEAAYRRKLASNPDGEMDFITLEIYHPLLSKRWLLVRGV
                     NDLTATLETGEVVAFEGTPMEAKAAANNNDMDQTASFSLPDVLNILDEEMDRIPYDNK
                     ELPKFIFRRYVSTDLSYPCDGPVVYELQTLTQEKGVFTAEAGTPMLNQRATGILMTPE
                     EIPLLRGILTS"
     gene            18064..18429
                     /locus_tag="SP101_00135"
     CDS             18064..18429
                     /locus_tag="SP101_00135"
                     /note="similar to Salmonella phage SE2; Gp11"
                     /codon_start=1
                     /transl_table=11
                     /product="hypothetical protein"
                     /protein_id="AGF87730"
                     /translation="MNINDYTGLPYDFRRRNCWHHVRNVRADAGLSTPMFDVTSPAAI
                     DSAFDDGHANPKGLTRVTTPQNFDAVLLGVKHRGRIVWHAGVYYEGMVSHCELASRQV
                     RLDSLEDLKDTYSEIEFWR"
     gene            18420..20978
                     /locus_tag="SP101_00140"
     CDS             18420..20978
                     /locus_tag="SP101_00140"
                     /note="similar to Salmonella phage SE2"
                     /codon_start=1
                     /transl_table=11
                     /product="tail fiber protein"
                     /protein_id="AGF87731"
                     /translation="MALVIHYTRNEDGTFDVKRYRDNPINFAVTHVPDGVPFRVFIDE
                     IGEDNDVTEDFEALKENATFHIVESAGGGAIKGVMKIFSVILKPLAKLLSPSVKGASS
                     NLANSQVDSPNNSLTDRNNKARPYERSYDICGTVQTIPNNLMTTYKVFNAAGKIVEYG
                     YYDAGRGYLDIRPEGITDGDTRVSDITGTSVAVYAPYTSPNNTSTPQVMVGDPIEQGL
                     YITVESNEVDGVVLKAPNGLGISFSYMSGYPSLSGNIGTIYDPTGGSDFSGVLVPNDT
                     FSLVAAWTNTDVDLSGGGYQVVSVSEGTVTFIVPGGLISRWQEIRPGSFFRGDGEASL
                     QPDNTYEKTLTDWVSINRTEVERIVANIAAANGMYKDNGKSKTLASVTAEIQYQLLDE
                     NSTPYGPIYTAQGTVSGRTPDYNGVTIYADLPVVSRVRVRARRVTDLDFNFEGSVVDE
                     ITYVNLYGQTRDNTPHYGNRTTVHSMRKQTPRAAEVKQPQLRMIATEMVYKYLGNGVF
                     EDTMTPNTQAVQSLIRLARDPDVGGLNLTVRNMDKLLAVQNEVEAYFGDKQAGEFCYT
                     FDDYKTTMQDIVSTIADAIFCTPYRRGADILLDFERPRMGPEMVFTHRSKAGTSEKWT
                     RTFNDAQVFDSLKFSYIDPKTNVKETITIPETGGLKTETYDSKGIRNYKQAFWAANRR
                     HQKNILKKISVSFTATEEGIFALPNRAVSVVKGSRMSTYDGYVTAVNGLTVELSQPVK
                     FTSGDDHYLVLKLRDGGVQSVRVVPGAHDRQVIMTSVPQEAIYTGNSALKTEFSFGNE
                     ARHNAQMILVSTVDPGDDRTVKITGFNYDKDFYKFDNVPPFGRAFSSGFDNGFN"
     gene            20991..23045
                     /locus_tag="SP101_00145"
     CDS             20991..23045
                     /locus_tag="SP101_00145"
                     /codon_start=1
                     /transl_table=11
                     /product="tail fiber protein"
                     /protein_id="AGF87732"
                     /translation="MSSGCGDVLSLNDLQIAKKHQIFEAEVITGKQGGVAGGADIDYA
                     TNQVTGQTQKTLPAVLRDAGFSPASFNFTTGGTLGVNDADKAVLWPVEDGGDGNYYAW
                     RGSLPKVIPAASTPLTTGGISDSAWVAFGDITFRAEADKKFKYSVKLSDFTTLQQLAD
                     AAVDSILIDRDYNFSNNETVNFGGKTLTIDCKAKFIGDGNLVFTQLGKGSIVAAPFME
                     SATTPWVIKPWTDDNQWLTDAAAVVATLKQSKTDGYQPTVNDYVKFPGIESLLPPEAK
                     DQNISSILEIRGCTGVEIHRASGLMAGFLFRGCHFCKMVDANNPSGGKDGIITFENLN
                     GDWGKGNYVIGGRTSYGSVSSAQFLRNNGGFERDGGVIGFTSYRAGESGVKTWQGTVG
                     STTSRNYNLQFRDSVALYPVWDGFDLGADTDMNPEADRPGDYPVSQYPVHMLPLNHLI
                     DNLLVRGCLGVGFGMDGQGLYVSNITVEDCAGSGAYLLTHETVFTNIAVIDTNTKDFP
                     ANQIYISGACRVNGLRLIGIRSTSGQGLTIDAPNSTVSGITGFVDPSRINVANLMEEG
                     LGNTRINSFNNDSAALRLRIHKLTKTLDSGSVYSHINGGPGSGSAWTEITAISGSLPD
                     AVSLKINRGDYRAMEIPVAVTVLPDAAVRDNGSISLYLEGDSLKALVKRADGSYTRLT
                     LA"
     gene            complement(23164..23346)
                     /locus_tag="SP101_00150"
     CDS             complement(23164..23346)
                     /locus_tag="SP101_00150"
                     /codon_start=1
                     /transl_table=11
                     /product="hypothetical protein"
                     /protein_id="AGF87733"
                     /translation="MNSIEKAIEEVRLPLLARIKELEAENARLRQQRDAANAQLDWLL
                     EQPELSNDLVAKIQES"
     gene            complement(23343..24767)
                     /locus_tag="SP101_00155"
     CDS             complement(23343..24767)
                     /locus_tag="SP101_00155"
                     /note="COG0553 Superfamily II DNA/RNA helicases, SNF2
                     family"
                     /codon_start=1
                     /transl_table=11
                     /product="helicase"
                     /protein_id="AGF87734"
                     /translation="MSKFQRREYQKLMTSFMLRHPRCNIWASMGAGKSSATMWVLNRL
                     FRNGQLNDDDRVLILAPLRVASGTWPAEQEKWGFPCLRVIDATGSEKRRIAALESDAN
                     VVCTNYEVIEWLIDYYGKDDWPFTVIVADESTRLKSFRSRSGGSKRAKALSKVAFGKV
                     KRFINLTGTPSPNGLKDLWGQNWFIDAGERLGSSYTAYTDRWFNSEQKGKSPMAREYH
                     ARPGADKEIHQKMKDISLTIDAAEWFGCEAPIIVPVEIDLPKKARQAYIDMEEELFAE
                     LESGKVEAANAAAKTSKCLQIASGAVYVTGEDGEATKDWEKVHDAKLDALESIVEELQ
                     GAPLLVAYQFKHELERILKRFPQAQAFAKGAKGNKQMEAWNRGEIPMLLVHPASAGHG
                     LSLQHGGHHMAFMSQGWNLEHYLQVIERIGPTRQKQSGYNRSVFIYKIIARDTLDEAV
                     ATRTDKKKSVQEELLNYMKRRGKR"
     gene            complement(24760..25443)
                     /locus_tag="SP101_00160"
     CDS             complement(24760..25443)
                     /locus_tag="SP101_00160"
                     /codon_start=1
                     /transl_table=11
                     /product="Dcm"
                     /protein_id="AGF87735"
                     /translation="MIVWSLFDGSGLMAQPWAEAGHTCYCFNYDGADHGDYARLGAKV
                     EHENIHYINEWIDNKFDFEVAPDIIFSFPPCTDLAVSGAAHFETKRKKNATFQVEAVI
                     TCKVAARLAKKYNVPYMIENPVSVLSSLWRKPDYAFNPYEYGGYLPEDDTHPMFPDVI
                     PARDAYVKKTCLWVGNGFVMPDVADVAVGSGDNPGWAKLGGKSARTKTIRSLTPRGFA
                     KAVYEANHV"
     gene            complement(25440..25631)
                     /locus_tag="SP101_00165"
     CDS             complement(25440..25631)
                     /locus_tag="SP101_00165"
                     /note="COG5406 Nucleosome binding factor SPN, SPT16
                     subunit"
                     /codon_start=1
                     /transl_table=11
                     /product="hypothetical protein"
                     /protein_id="AGF87736"
                     /translation="MKHEYDRKPARDIVPGDMIFNVKTRRPVAVDTVFVESNGKLVIE
                     DVTGNVTAFGRKELVLVAK"
     gene            complement(25663..25947)
                     /locus_tag="SP101_00170"
     CDS             complement(25663..25947)
                     /locus_tag="SP101_00170"
                     /note="similar to Salmonella phage SS3e"
                     /codon_start=1
                     /transl_table=11
                     /product="hypothetical protein"
                     /protein_id="AGF87737"
                     /translation="MTPEGKIQKYAKDRFEALGGLVRKLSYENRVGAPDLLVILPGGI
                     VWFVEVKKDESTKPGPHQLREHERMRKRGANVFVVGSKKQVDKLIEHYYI"
     gene            complement(25944..26138)
                     /locus_tag="SP101_00175"
     CDS             complement(25944..26138)
                     /locus_tag="SP101_00175"
                     /codon_start=1
                     /transl_table=11
                     /product="hypothetical protein"
                     /protein_id="AGF87738"
                     /translation="MSNKLFDEKVAALVDMPEWEFITVMADGFFSDTCAGCTHKGVYY
                     SEHDIYQAYFLRNPDAEPLL"
     gene            complement(26342..29440)
                     /locus_tag="SP101_00180"
     CDS             complement(26342..29440)
                     /locus_tag="SP101_00180"
                     /note="COG0749 DNA polymerase I - 3'-5' exonuclease and
                     polymerase domains"
                     /codon_start=1
                     /transl_table=11
                     /product="DNA polymerase"
                     /protein_id="AGF87739"
                     /translation="MSYLFLDFETFSEADLKKVGSYAYAEHPTTEVLICTYAFDDEPV
                     QVWDCTDGSDMPGDLHRALRRLVKPNSRIKMVWHNGSMFDRLIMKHCWGFDIPVSNTI
                     DTMIWAFRHALPGSLDALCEVLGVSADNAKDKRGKALIQRFSKPTPKNYKIRRYTAET
                     HPDEWALFIKYAVSDITAMREVFHKLPRWGNSEFEDRVLELDQLINDRGFKVDVALAE
                     AAIEAVEKHKAQLQEEAQRKYGGSLTGKDFLPILRELAPAHRIHNAQKSTLNDLLADE
                     DLPDDARTIIEMRLGAASTASTKYTPLLLGRSSDDRRRGCLQYGGAKRTLRWAGKGFQ
                     PQNLARGYYHGDELDKGISALLKGRAHRRFDVAKLTASTVRSCIIPEAGKKFVVADYS
                     NVEGRGLAWLAGEETALDTFRAGLDIYCVTAGKMFGMDPDDIKKNFKEIRQIGKACLH
                     RHTQVLTDGGFKDIMAITSTDKVWSGEKWVNTKGAHLMGWKPVINVDGVLMTEDHKIL
                     AHSWKQAKQLASNRYMMGLALERGMDAWLSCASYQNDKAKDNYSSNVIAERCRGGSIM
                     TTSGRVKPLNATAAPLKQQKNIVNSISATKTQCRMMRTERDYSTGCPLRSREQQAPGI
                     RVIKTTGQEASRYSTSGGLIKGLFLDMFKLWKAGMTRTSKWIESTQTVTTNLETFGLS
                     AVLKTAETDGKYPSFNESMMQPLPALLNLSGKLTYCEPVYDLIDVEDGNRFLIASDSG
                     FLVAHNCELGLGYEGGVGAFVTFAKNLGLDLIEMAKTMDGTFPDHIWAATARGYEWAR
                     IQEAKRPPHQGEKDDRPSYILDKKVWRTCDAIKRMWRESHPETVAFWRDLKDGILAAV
                     RNPGREFWAGAHLRRNGERAIRIWRTVETDSSGRKVPGWWLCMELPSGRILSYPGIGV
                     SVTKETDEDGRVNTNVRIKYQGENQLTRQWTTLYTHGGKACENIVQALCRDLLAYAMI
                     NVEGGGYPIVLSVHDELVCETPDTPDYTVAELEKLMCALPEWAEGFPLVAEGAELKRY
                     AK"
     gene            complement(29500..30126)
                     /locus_tag="SP101_00185"
     CDS             complement(29500..30126)
                     /locus_tag="SP101_00185"
                     /codon_start=1
                     /transl_table=11
                     /product="hypothetical protein"
                     /protein_id="AGF87740"
                     /translation="MGLKLNLRKVNTAWVNVFERERDRENDDGSITKGQYSATIILPP
                     DHAQIDALYDTVYAVVEEALGAAAAEKWMKSNYGEGKHMDKCAIRDIAERDNPFEDFP
                     EGFYFKAKAQKQPLIVTSKKGETQVEQDFNVDGEQIEGEQVYSGCVANVSVEIWFSQK
                     YKVLGVNLLAIKYVGEGKAFGGSKVAASVNDLEDDEEDEAPRRERRRR"
     gene            complement(30214..31455)
                     /locus_tag="SP101_00190"
     CDS             complement(30214..31455)
                     /locus_tag="SP101_00190"
                     /codon_start=1
                     /transl_table=11
                     /product="hypothetical protein"
                     /protein_id="AGF87741"
                     /translation="MILKERGGNNDVHALLSPSGAKKWLSCSASLACEKDIPNTSGKA
                     AVLGTAMHTLAEIHLNAYIRGAELPLERDVGAYVLEEGKGAVKALIKPMKSAVLITAD
                     MIEQVRKYTDYCKAIIDVAAYAKLEMRVNLTEVLHPGYEGVETFGTADLVAVQELANT
                     DEHMLIIGDLKTGRHRVEAKENKQLMLYALGVYRRLKRRYNITVVRLVIFQPYAGGAS
                     EWDISVEGLELFAKFAQKRALLALDAYSRGKKNLKPSDFKPSVDGCQWCRFSEQCAAR
                     TKTVNSVLAEELEDDFALELTPEQLVAEYEKLSLLRQHIDKIEKAMAAALHSGKKVPG
                     YKLVEGRPGNRVWKDADKVAELYGDKLTKEVLMTPTEAVKVIPEEELKDFITRKPGAP
                     CVTTADDKRPEWNQVSEEDLE"
     gene            complement(31498..31989)
                     /locus_tag="SP101_00195"
     CDS             complement(31498..31989)
                     /locus_tag="SP101_00195"
                     /codon_start=1
                     /transl_table=11
                     /product="hypothetical protein"
                     /protein_id="AGF87742"
                     /translation="MLEKFLVLLERFVVAHERIAANSAKEPVIGSPEHFAEFCKLQGV
                     SVKEALTKPSKEIPVEGEDIVDTKPVEEEKPKRKPRKPKVEEPTPEPEEEIDYKSLRD
                     QIQAIDDAINEGPSDAACDDSDELLEEFTGKKMKIAAIKDEYLAEYLERLTAIKNKYF
                     EEE"
     gene            32124..32342
                     /locus_tag="SP101_00200"
     CDS             32124..32342
                     /locus_tag="SP101_00200"
                     /note="COG2932 Predicted transcriptional regulator"
                     /codon_start=1
                     /transl_table=11
                     /product="hypothetical protein"
                     /protein_id="AGF87743"
                     /translation="MQQSELGARIERRRKEIGMGQTELAFKAGVSQSLITHLATGRVC
                     KVDCFKIFHIADALGVDPRWLSFGDTGA"
     gene            complement(32357..34561)
                     /locus_tag="SP101_00205"
     CDS             complement(32357..34561)
                     /locus_tag="SP101_00205"
                     /codon_start=1
                     /transl_table=11
                     /product="hypothetical protein"
                     /protein_id="AGF87744"
                     /translation="MSTGNLAYSWSRSNRREERADINVYTTTSGTWDEFVELMQPLKR
                     SRRNPKTDPGYITAACTATVSSTGKQAAEGMFYRCNASVTSSSLAYADVDSATPEEFA
                     TDCEMVRESRFAMMLYTTASHTEEAPRYRVVMPVRTPVTGGDIIRIRYGLLARFLKGR
                     DVDSAGFTLSQPMYRPPVGSQVIVSESSRMITASKLMEGVSEINVTGASDYKVPEGEK
                     SELTDLFEEFAFEFGGRMTDRGLQMPATPEHAAQYTTGEPKQDDFLFCWPRDGFERPN
                     VTMYHDTDLEATGGMKPGGRDMWAYACAATGLPFDRVEVALGWARGVTCDEEDLADEE
                     DLADEEPPAPQADFIVEGYMPSNCIWDIVGESGTYKSFYTLGMMYISAAGYRFAGADT
                     RKAHHFYIDGEGGEFTHTRIAALAAKYGDDGMRYMHVLDAGEFADTKKLVRKMRQIAG
                     SEPVGMVAFDTLNQTFGNWIDKFNENSAGQDGMGRVVAMLKEVRDGTKGAVGVVHHTP
                     KGGSKARGSGALYAGVDVELTLVRATEKQINVAHTKNKNGMQQKTIGMVLEPVQFREA
                     PPPKEFQAVEFVGGEGYGEIVNLDLPEPHKALVLMPWGFQPFETDEEKERNEGLDGKG
                     KDSVKDTVKRSKDASARESVMSALEDLQQSDDTGRGFTQRQIVARAGDHSITNLVLEK
                     MLREGELMLGCDGNGEVVTNTYRLPTGIDDRKRPKNRYEPNDYIKATEGDLE"
     gene            complement(34618..34851)
                     /locus_tag="SP101_00210"
     CDS             complement(34618..34851)
                     /locus_tag="SP101_00210"
                     /note="similar to Salmonella phage SS3e"
                     /codon_start=1
                     /transl_table=11
                     /product="hypothetical protein"
                     /protein_id="AGF87745"
                     /translation="MTDFQKRVFRTVVALTRKKGSCSVLDLRRTYFQYYSSSLIERSL
                     EVLVRDGAVKSKAGKYSAVAEVKGSQATPEDLE"
     gene            complement(34848..35033)
                     /locus_tag="SP101_00215"
     CDS             complement(34848..35033)
                     /locus_tag="SP101_00215"
                     /note="similar to Salmonella phage SS3e"
                     /codon_start=1
                     /transl_table=11
                     /product="hypothetical protein"
                     /protein_id="AGF87746"
                     /translation="MEDLRMTQNEVAELIGVTRRTLNNWLRDGKFPDCCVRIMGRRMP
                     GTFDREKVEAWIRENVK"
     gene            35631..36113
                     /locus_tag="SP101_00220"
     CDS             35631..36113
                     /locus_tag="SP101_00220"
                     /codon_start=1
                     /transl_table=11
                     /product="hypothetical protein"
                     /protein_id="AGF87747"
                     /translation="MEELFEELKHHKLEEVHFIVTQYRVTLLEGPTISSGTCELLLKV
                     LRALRTASDEEVEELIYDVYVSKAFDHCYVLTKLGFNAERHRIMMLVPTTPREVAVIS
                     KYRIVSEEWVTAFGEKRITPAVVRNCQAGALLHRAWREKSKVMNNYRFMWYGGWCESI
                     "
     gene            36088..36294
                     /locus_tag="SP101_00225"
     CDS             36088..36294
                     /locus_tag="SP101_00225"
                     /note="COG0423 Glycyl-tRNA synthetase (class II)"
                     /codon_start=1
                     /transl_table=11
                     /product="hypothetical protein"
                     /protein_id="AGF87748"
                     /translation="MEVGVSPYNEFRLRRLVGSLRAAEFGVECWEKAKYTPWKSWHLA
                     HAKAVAQYREYKLSSFLKHHGVEL"
     gene            36438..36647
                     /locus_tag="SP101_00230"
     CDS             36438..36647
                     /locus_tag="SP101_00230"
                     /codon_start=1
                     /transl_table=11
                     /product="hypothetical protein"
                     /protein_id="AGF87749"
                     /translation="MGEWVKCSERMPEHTQMLLAFSQGEIVAAYWNWIVNPIDYKKYR
                     GFMYLSGYTLEGVTHWMPLPEPPEV"
     gene            36873..37076
                     /locus_tag="SP101_00235"
     CDS             36873..37076
                     /locus_tag="SP101_00235"
                     /note="similar to Salmonella phage SE2"
                     /codon_start=1
                     /transl_table=11
                     /product="hypothetical protein"
                     /protein_id="AGF87750"
                     /translation="MTSILFIWVLSAGQMHLAATETFYTLEACQSAARAAENAHFLFQ
                     GDRPIDSEVRAICSPKRLGKQEK"
     gene            37079..37444
                     /locus_tag="SP101_00240"
     CDS             37079..37444
                     /locus_tag="SP101_00240"
                     /note="similar to Salmonella phage SS3e"
                     /codon_start=1
                     /transl_table=11
                     /product="hypothetical protein"
                     /protein_id="AGF87751"
                     /translation="MSLATDILKHAGINLAPPSSAVTKKVTRVKEKVKRKPKPRVKPV
                     NEMPDVYPRIPGVHQPKYCVGKGMWRAHSYDGKKVVNLGEFSSQARAHMAVKLYKLWR
                     KRGYSEIPHKPSIRLYTFR"
     gene            37450..37884
                     /locus_tag="SP101_00245"
     CDS             37450..37884
                     /locus_tag="SP101_00245"
                     /note="similar to Salmonella phage SS3e"
                     /codon_start=1
                     /transl_table=11
                     /product="hypothetical protein"
                     /protein_id="AGF87752"
                     /translation="MTTIAFDGKTMACDTCVTGNYKYHTDTKIYENDHFVIGVSGDAG
                     VGMLLVADDEILTPKHYDFDFSALVFVKEDNRIFAVEFCRAWDAPLSSVIPIAGNAAA
                     VGSGAPYALTAMFMGATATEAVEVAKRFDPGTDGSVITHRLG"
     gene            37964..38245
                     /locus_tag="SP101_00250"
     CDS             37964..38245
                     /locus_tag="SP101_00250"
                     /codon_start=1
                     /transl_table=11
                     /product="hypothetical protein"
                     /protein_id="AGF87753"
                     /translation="MDDKYLWLSVAGLAGGAVSQIKKREAISPWLRLCHLTASACCAV
                     YASPIIISYYELSQSEGQYLVPFGVGMFWLKLFEAADSSLSNFKLPWGK"
     gene            38247..38537
                     /locus_tag="SP101_00255"
     CDS             38247..38537
                     /locus_tag="SP101_00255"
                     /note="similar to Salmonella phage SE2"
                     /codon_start=1
                     /transl_table=11
                     /product="hypothetical protein"
                     /protein_id="AGF87754"
                     /translation="MLNSQIGAICLLAIIVTSLINIYAHWIEDGLFGRLLYMASAMTA
                     TSGLAHLVTGAIPPYIITTLIAILTLKSIRHICVKGARYYKYRRMYVKPKHQ"
     gene            38515..39003
                     /locus_tag="SP101_00260"
     CDS             38515..39003
                     /locus_tag="SP101_00260"
                     /note="COG3772 Phage-related lysozyme (muraminidase)"
                     /codon_start=1
                     /transl_table=11
                     /product="lysozyme"
                     /protein_id="AGF87755"
                     /translation="MSNRNISDNGLKFTAAFEGFRGTAYKATKNEKYLTIGFGHYGAD
                     VKEGQKITEGRGLLLLHKDMAKAVAAVDAVAHPSLNQSQFDAVCDLVYNAGAGVIAAS
                     TGTGQALRKGDIATLRNKLTQFHYQNGKSLLGLRRRAAGRVALFDGMLWQQAEAVGRA
                     AK"
     gene            39189..39344
                     /locus_tag="SP101_00265"
     CDS             39189..39344
                     /locus_tag="SP101_00265"
                     /codon_start=1
                     /transl_table=11
                     /product="hypothetical protein"
                     /protein_id="AGF87756"
                     /translation="MNDKAFDTEAFKDAQLLARIAVNNLSTRIPADAFWFAAMQTLKA
                     AYMGEKK"
     gene            39341..39499
                     /locus_tag="SP101_00270"
     CDS             39341..39499
                     /locus_tag="SP101_00270"
                     /note="similar to Salmonella phage SS3e"
                     /codon_start=1
                     /transl_table=11
                     /product="hypothetical protein"
                     /protein_id="AGF87757"
                     /translation="MNDNEQVAVTFKVGGKTENTPFPTREELLKRNSFPGPDKNKYLN
                     RMWGERKE"
     gene            39635..39871
                     /locus_tag="SP101_00275"
     CDS             39635..39871
                     /locus_tag="SP101_00275"
                     /note="similar to Salmonella phage SS3e"
                     /codon_start=1
                     /transl_table=11
                     /product="hypothetical protein"
                     /protein_id="AGF87758"
                     /translation="MMVLAGTLTRTNFMTDREYEKMMVGSASGRFKIEAVDAQIKAHQ
                     AALDYLNEYRRELINRYDLNKILIAIPVKESEQE"
     gene            40211..40720
                     /locus_tag="SP101_00280"
     CDS             40211..40720
                     /locus_tag="SP101_00280"
                     /codon_start=1
                     /transl_table=11
                     /product="hypothetical protein"
                     /protein_id="AGF87759"
                     /translation="MKLKLKQPDAEVVAAAHEEAVSANRRRKRPRGKQSLYQSSRHSA
                     ELWDPDYCDELIRFFDRTSWELVPTSKGDERPLIQDKPPSLARFALHIGVTIPIIKLW
                     LREIPAFAEAYETAQALEEAYFTETGAAGISATFAAAKLGLNKKDEPESEGNTSQNIT
                     VVIKKDTGE"
     gene            40846..>41873
                     /locus_tag="SP101_00285"
     CDS             40846..>41873
                     /locus_tag="SP101_00285"
                     /note="COG1783 Phage terminase large subunit"
                     /codon_start=1
                     /transl_table=11
                     /product="phage terminase"
                     /protein_id="AGF87760"
                     /translation="MLLLPHQYELLADTTTKIIGLCSGFGGGKTYSAARKAVHLALLN
                     PGVDGIITEPTFPLLVQVMFPELMAALDFFGVKYKFNKVESIFYCDINGQTTRIICGS
                     MENYQRLIGINAAWCVCDEFDTAKQETAYAAYMKLLGRLRRGNVRQLVIVSTPEGFKA
                     MYQIFVTEADSSKRLIRAKTTDNYHLPADYVESMRSQYPEQLINAYLNGEFVNLTSGV
                     VYYGYQRGKCESNETIKPGEPLYIGQDFNVGKMASCVYVKRGADFHAVAELVDLFDTP
                     DVVRVIKERWAGHHIIMYPDASGRNRKSNSASTSDIAILEQAGFEIRAKSKNPPVKDR
                     VAASNAAF"
ORIGIN      
        1 ccgtgttgcc gccagtaacg ctgcattcga gaaggggagg gtctttatta actcgaaggc
       61 ttgccctgca acggcacgcg ggttagagca gcaggcctat gataaaaatg gagagccaga
      121 taagaacgga gtaatcgacc atatggttga cgccgcgaca tatttgatcg cttacgagat
      181 gccagtggct aaacctgtca tcaatatacc agttactttc gctctctaac gcacatgtgt
      241 tactctttaa aaagccgctt aactgcggct ttcgtcgtgt gttatcctgt cctcactagg
      301 tgggcgaatt cttgcgccct gatatcgcca atacgagggc caacagacaa tgttaaatat
      361 gaacggtcag aatcagggtg ttaagacaaa acaccgtgaa tggctgcatc acttcaataa
      421 atggcagaag gtgcgccacg cgctcgcggg tgaccttatt cgctatctgc gcaacgtcgg
      481 gaagaacgag ccagacccaa cctatgctgc acaacggcag gaagaatatg agaacggtgc
      541 catatgttac aacttcacca agcgcaccct ggcagggatg ctggggtcgg taatgcgcaa
      601 agaccccgag cagattatcc cgcctgaact ggaatacctg ttacgcaatg ccgacggttc
      661 gggtgtcggg ctgtggcagc acgcgcagga tacgctgatg gagattgact cggtaggccg
      721 tggcgggttg ctggtggatg ccccggagac cgccgcagca acggcagcgg agcagaacgc
      781 ggggttatta aacccggtaa tcgcattcta taccgcggag aacatcatca actggcgact
      841 gacacgcatc ggttcagtta accgcgtgac aatggtcgtg ttgcgcgagg tgtgggaata
      901 ctcagaacct gaaaacgagt tcgaaacaaa attcggcgag caatatcgcg tccttgacct
      961 gattgaaggc cgctaccgtc agcgcattta ccgcttcgac gccgaaggtg gtgctcagga
     1021 tgacgtaatc gaaatattcc cggaacttgg cgaacagttg cgcggaaaaa tcccgttcac
     1081 gttcattggg gcgagcaaca acgatgcaac catcgacgaa gcccctttgc tgccgttggc
     1141 tgaactaaac ataggacaca tgagaaattc ggctgatgcg gaagaggcca gcttcatagt
     1201 aggccaaccg acactgttta tcgcccccgg cgagaacatg agcacggaac agtggaaaga
     1261 ggctaaccca cacggcgtgc gcatggggtc gcgttcaggt cataacatcg gctacggcgg
     1321 caacgcgttt ctggttcagg ccgcggatac caacctcgcc aaacagaata tgctggacaa
     1381 agagcagcaa gctattcaga ttggcgcaca gcttatcacc ccgacccagc aagtaaccgc
     1441 tgaatcagct cgcctgcaac gcggcgctga cacgtccgtt atggctacaa tcgcgcgtaa
     1501 cgtaagcatg gcgtataccg atgcgttgcg ctgggcggct gctatgctag gattgcgtga
     1561 agacaccgag attgagttta aacttaacat ggacttcttc ctgcaaccta tgaccgcaca
     1621 agagaggtcc gcctggatgg cggatattaa cgccgggctg ttacccgcca cggcgtacta
     1681 tgccgcgttg cgtagggccg gtgtcaccga ctggaccgac gaggatattc tgaacgctat
     1741 tgaagatgca cctttgccgt tgggtgctgt tactcaggta gcgggggaga ttccgcaagc
     1801 ggcacaacaa taggagtaaa gaaaaaggcc ccattacggg gccttagttt tagcggatat
     1861 tagccgcaca tttacgcaca acacgaggta tcgtttcttt cagttcatcc cacgaattta
     1921 tgaactccat atcaagcgcc tgaaccaaag ctttctggat gtcacttcgc aactgattgg
     1981 tcttcgcgtc ctgagagtcc catgtatcga aacccgttac ttcacggatg tctacggatt
     2041 ccttgactaa ctttgccacc tgaatgaagt gaccgctatg cccaatccta ccctccgtac
     2101 gctcaatcat tcgactaacg gcagcgttaa gctcaacaaa gctcaccgcg ccgatgttac
     2161 gtagctcgac ctgccgttgc gtaacaaagc ggtcgatgac gaggaaatgg aaataggtgc
     2221 tgtactgctc agcaatatat accgccaaat ggagacatgc aaatgtggag ccgttacgcc
     2281 ctcgtgtaac cttgattgcg tctttaatgc caagctgctt ttcacactcg gccttgaact
     2341 ctttaaaccc ctccgttgtc attaactgcc gtaggtgctt aaaccccata ccattgtcta
     2401 agcgccaacg attcatctgg tcgaccagtt cattcacatt aataaagttt tcacggtcaa
     2461 aagtgatttc accataaggg aactctaatg tttgcagttt catgtgtatt tctcctattt
     2521 aagtgtactc ctaaatggta tatataaata taccatttgt caatgctgat tattatgata
     2581 aaacaacacg attatgtctg ttccttattg gctgatatga ttgccctgcc agaacaggag
     2641 ggatatatgc cgctacttac atcattaatc agccaccagg tatggttaca acgcaccgca
     2701 tccggcgagg tgaaagacct ggcaccattc atccagcaga tgcgcgatga ggttaagcga
     2761 caggtgttgt tgtttggcga tgacagcaga acggcggcga gacttaccat catgctgcgg
     2821 gaacttgagc aagcactgaa cgggattacg tcaggatggt acgagaaatt actggctgat
     2881 gcccgcgagc tttctgacta tgaaattaac tggaacgtaa aaaccctgtc gaccaacgtt
     2941 aacgctaatt tcgtaacacc ggccgccgaa caagtatggg ctgccgcaac tttcgcaccg
     3001 cttgaactca gcgagaagcc ggttgatttt gtttccctaa tgagtggctg gcggcaaacc
     3061 gaggtaaatc gcctggtcat gggggttaag tctgggttcg tgcagggtat gaccaccaga
     3121 cagatagtta agaacgttgt cggcgctggc gggcttgctg atatctccga gcgtaatgcg
     3181 gcgacggtta tccgtacagc cctggcgcac gtatccaacg aagcacggca acaggtttac
     3241 gcgcagaacg acgatatcat cacgaaatac gaatgggtat ccacactcga ctctcgtact
     3301 tctgccgttt gcagggcccg agattctatg cagtacgaaa taggcaaagg ccctctaccg
     3361 ccagcgcatc ctaactgtcg gtcggccacg gcaccggtaa taagcccaga attcgacttc
     3421 ctggataagg gcgcaaaacg ggcggcaagg ggcgcggatg gtggtcagca agtaagcgcg
     3481 gacacgacct actacgagtt ccttaaacag caaccggcct ggttccagga cgaagcactc
     3541 ggccctgtca ggggtaagat ttttcgtaat agtgggataa ccccggaaga atttcgtgta
     3601 atatcagtag atggattcgg gcgtccgtta actcttaaag agatggcgga actcgataag
     3661 cgtgttgccg attatctgaa agaggaatag agatgggctt tttcaaagtt aaagatgtac
     3721 cgtcgcgccg tgtagttcag tactcccgtg tgtctggctc cagcgagaac gtggtattta
     3781 ttgaagatga aagtgtactc ggtacgcctg tagacgatat gccgtttgca gataaaacag
     3841 gtattgtact gcctgcggcg ggcatgctct atgagattcc gtatctggcg gacgcaggcg
     3901 atgtgtattt ctctgtgcaa ccgcaggacg ttgaactggc ggacggcagc gcaactatca
     3961 ccgtcgaagt taaggcaggt aaagcgccgt atgcgctgac ctggtacaaa gacgggaagg
     4021 aagtggtaaa cgtcccggaa gaggctctat ctttgacagt taatgtggtc ggcgagtact
     4081 tcgttaaagt taccgatgcc gatggtgtag gggctgtcag taaagcagtg aaggtcactg
     4141 agtcagaata aactgaagcc ccgaaagggg ctttttaacg cccgtgatta ttccagttat
     4201 tccgctcaat tgtaaatctt ggaataaact attcgaatag ttgactttta accaaaaata
     4261 tgctaagctc cacctgagct tgtgaagtat gaacaagcga ccgcggcgcg ggcaggtaac
     4321 ggagcgggac gtaagtcctg agtgtagtta cgctgacgcg ttcggaaggg ccgtagtcta
     4381 ttgcttgtgt aaaaagtaac ttgtttaccg agattacgcc gtttctatgt ttaaatgata
     4441 aggactagcg ccccgcctta aggcggggct ttacttatcg agaaaggaga aacatgaatc
     4501 ttaaagcaac tgtcgtggca ggagcatgtt tcatcatcct gacttacgca ctcggcatct
     4561 accagtatcg cgccggctgg aacgaaggcc gggcgaatct tgtttcacag caacagcaga
     4621 aagcacaggc tgagctggcg aagaaaacac aacggcagca gcagaacgat accagggccg
     4681 ccgccgccga atcggaaggc aaagaaaatg cggaggctat cacccgtgaa gttatcaaat
     4741 acgttacccg ccctggccgc actgtctgtg agtttcctcc tgagcgggtg tcaatcaaac
     4801 gacgtgccgc cgagaatgct aattccatcc ccggatacga cgttgatgca accaccgtgc
     4861 aaaatggtgc tgccaagtag tgatgttgat gaggacctgg ccgtagatgt gcagaacgcc
     4921 gagtgcacac ggcaattgcg tctgaaagta ttccggttgc aggagtacat aaggaatatt
     4981 ctggaatagt tgccttagta agtggaataa tttattcttg ttacagaaac accgggtggc
     5041 ccggtgtcct aaagtccagg ggacatattg actatgaatc gttttttaca ttacccactt
     5101 catgaagaag ccggggtgga agataaactt ggtgcgggtg acgccccaaa aatgtacacc
     5161 gccgaagaag tgcaggcact gattgagaaa gaagtggccg ggcttaaggc gaatcaagaa
     5221 gcgctcctta acgagaaaaa ggaagctgcg cgccgggcta aagaagccga agaagaacgg
     5281 caacgcgccc accaggaagc gcttaaggct gccggtaaaa tggatgagtt cgaaaagacg
     5341 attcgtagtc agtatgaacc tgtactgaaa gagaaagaag agcgttacgc gtctttagct
     5401 gcgcgtattc ttggcagcga acgtaaggct gttttaggtt ctttcgctgg tgatttcatc
     5461 accccagaag cggtagaaat cctggcaccg ttcgttaaga ccgagttcga aggcgaagac
     5521 gtagtgacta aattcatggg tgcggatggc aatgttgtta ctaccgaccc tgagcagttc
     5581 cgcaaatacc tgcgtgaaca taaagctttt tcgcatttga ttaaagcaaa tgcagcttcc
     5641 ggtggcgggg cttccgggaa taaaggcggc ggggccgcac cagcgtttaa agatatgagt
     5701 gaaagtgagc gattagctct ctataaatca aaccctgccg aatttgaacg gcaacttaaa
     5761 gccctgagga aataaataat ggcaattacc actattggcg acatcgtaac tggcaatatc
     5821 cctgtactgg cgtcttacat gaccgaagac ccggtagaga aaacagcgtt tttcgactcc
     5881 ggcattctga ctccaactcc gtatgctgcc gagattgccc gcggcccgtc caacattgct
     5941 aacctgccgt tctggaaagc tattgatacc tctatcgagc ctaactattc gaacgatgtg
     6001 tatcaggata ttgctacccc gcgcgctatc cagaccggtg aaatgatggc ccgcgttgca
     6061 tatctgaacg aaggtttcgg tcaggctgac tttactgtcg aactgactag ccagaacccg
     6121 ttacagtctg tggcatcccg cctggacaac ttctggcaac gccaggcaca gcgccgtctg
     6181 attgcgaccg ccctcggtct gtacaacgac aacgtgtccg ctactgatgc atatcacgag
     6241 cagaacgaca tggtggtgga cgtttccgct accctgggtt tcgacgctgg cgctttcatt
     6301 gatgctactc agactatggg tgacgcattg atgggcaacg gcggtgaggt tctcggtgct
     6361 atcgcaatgc acagcttcgt atacgcacag gcccgtaaag cccagcttat cgatttcatc
     6421 cgtgatgctg ataacaacac catgttcgcc acctaccagg gctatcgcgt catcgtcgac
     6481 gacagcatga ccgtagtagg ccagggtgcg cagcgcaagt tcatctccat catcttcggc
     6541 cagggtgcaa tcggctacgg cgaaggaaac cccgtgatgc cgttggaata cgagcgcgaa
     6601 gcatctcgtg ctaatggtgg tggtgtagaa acgctgtgga ctcgtaaaac gtggttgctg
     6661 catccgtttg gttacagctt caccagcgct gtaatcaccg gcaacggcac cgagactatt
     6721 gcccgctccg ctagctggca agacctggct aacgccacca actggaaccg tgtagtcgac
     6781 cgtaagcatg tgccgattgc gttcctggta actggcgtcg gtgcttaatc gtagggtata
     6841 ctcttggggg acttcggtcc ctcttttcat ttatacggag actacataat gtcaaagaca
     6901 ggtaaagggt taccccgcag cctggttaac gcggaattcg atatccccgc cgccaccaca
     6961 acggcaatcg gaggggttaa aaagtccgct acggtagctg caccaccggc gattagcgcg
     7021 ggtagcggtg cagccgctgc tgctgaacct acgaaagaag agtttgacgc actggtcacc
     7081 aactacaata agttgcgtac ggatgtgact tcattgcgca ccaccgttac taatctgtta
     7141 accgccctta aaaacgctgg tactgtatcc tgaggaggat aaaaaatggt tgatgtaatt
     7201 aaacgtcgta ttgttggggt atctgatgac agcccgcagg acgggcaggt tgagattgat
     7261 atgcaaaacg tgatgccgtt gcgcttctct acaggtctcg atgatactac cgcggtaaca
     7321 gccgggcagg ctatcaccct gactgtagcg cttgccgacg gaatggaccc taaaacggtt
     7381 caatggtata aggataataa cgccatctcc ggtgcaaccg gtttgactta tacaaaggcc
     7441 aactccgccg cagcggattc tggcacctat aaagtcgtag cacatgacgg gtacggtaac
     7501 attatctcag atagcacagt agtaaccgta agttaaatac gcgcggcctc cgggccgctt
     7561 taaggattag acatggcaga taattatgta gtacgggaac aatacaaagg cgtggttgag
     7621 gttgacgggc agttaatgcc gatgcgcgaa gaggtaaacc cagaagcatt aatcgagacc
     7681 caaccggtcg cagaagaacc acattacaac ggtggcgggg aacctaagca acgtcgtcgc
     7741 cgcaaaagcg tagaggaata attatgccgc ttgtcgtgga aacagggcaa ggcctcccaa
     7801 atgccgactc ttacgtcagc ctggaagacg ggcgcgcact ggccgctaag tacggtcttg
     7861 aactgccgga agatgacacc gcggcggagg ctgctcttcg taatggtgcg gtgtacgtcg
     7921 gcctttttga gtctcagatg tgcggacgtc gtgtatctgc aaaccaggca ctggcattcc
     7981 ccagaacggg cgttaccctg cacgggttcc cccagccatc taacgtcatc cctccgttag
     8041 ttattcaggc tcaggtaatg gccgccgttg agtacggcgc aggcacggac gttcgggggt
     8101 ccactgacgg gcgcgaggtg cagacggagc gagtagaggg tgcggtaacc gtgtcctact
     8161 ttaagaacgg ctactcgggc ggcacagtaa gcatcacggc agccgatgat gcgttacgcc
     8221 ctctcttatg tggaagtaat aatgcttact cctttaatgt ttttaggggc taaacatggc
     8281 taagactaaa tcggaaatat tcgctttgat tggggcaaac ttccccgata accagtcagg
     8341 tctgattacg cctgaaaagt tgcgagaagt taccacacag atggcggatt ctatgttgta
     8401 cggcgttaaa gaagtagagg tacttcgcgc gtcgtctacc gctatccagg aaccatctac
     8461 cactggtaca gcgttaaccg tatcctttgg tggggcgcag aaaacaagct ccgacccggt
     8521 aatgattaat gcatccgggg tagttacgtt caacgccgcc ggcaactacg ctatccgtgt
     8581 taagttacag gccggtcgca ccggggcgag cggaacatcc atccttctgt cgcgtgttct
     8641 tctcggtggt gcgcaattcg gattaccagc agcgactaaa ctggcgagtg cggaatccac
     8701 aatccccatt gaatctcgtg tggttgtgaa tgccgcagcc gggcagactt ttacggtaga
     8761 gattatgcgt gacgccgccg gttccaactt cggagggctg taccctcaag tagcaacggt
     8821 tagctcctgg ggtgtagccc catccgcatt gctggtcatc tcaagactgg agggtgtgta
     8881 atgggcaccg cttttagtaa acggatgcaa ggcgtaggta ctcgcctgct atcaaaatac
     8941 ggcagcacgg taactttgtt acgcaaaggc cagaaaacat gggaccctgt tttaggggag
     9001 tatgtgtggg gccccgacgt cgtactccct cttaaagcgg ttcctgtacc cgttaatgcc
     9061 ggtcttgtaa acggaactac tatacaggct ggggacatga tggttaaagc ggattacagc
     9121 gtagtaccaa agatggatga caaggtgcag tttagcggtg aacaatggtc tgtagttgct
     9181 attgagaaga agatggttaa cgatgacgtt gtggcatact ttattcaggt gagaaaatga
     9241 gtttcgcgct tgatgtctct aagttcgtgg aaaaggcgaa gaaaaaccct gagaaggtaa
     9301 tgcgtcaggt ttctataaag ttgttttctg cgattatcaa agcgagtccc gtagataccg
     9361 ggcgatttcg tatgaactgg atggcctccg gaagtactcc cgccgacggg actacagacg
     9421 ctaccgataa atcaggcaac acggcaaccg gtaaggttac gagtttcgtg ctaaacgctg
     9481 ctgactggca taccttcact cttactaaca atttgccgta tgcacaacgt ctggagtacg
     9541 gttggtccca acaggcccca caaggattcg ttagagttaa cgtatcgcgt ttccagcaac
     9601 tattaaatga agaagcctct aaggtgaaat aatggcaaca tattttgagg atttaacaaa
     9661 agcattcgac acggcgctgg tagcatttgg tacggccaac ggtatcaggg tggcattaga
     9721 gaacatcgac gcgccgacgt ctaccgatgt gccgtatctg gctagttata tgctgttgtc
     9781 cgataccgag caagccgacc tgttctggac ggaacaaagg gcgggtgttt atcaggtgga
     9841 cattaacgtc gggtcggcta cgggtagcgc tcctgttaat aggttagcgg ataaactaaa
     9901 caccaccttc gcggtcggta actgttttag tcgtaacgaa atctgtgctg aggtacaatc
     9961 agtaagcctc ggtcctctta ttgttgagaa tggatgggcg aagaggcctc tctcaattaa
    10021 tttcatagcc tttacagcga ggattagata atggcgctac aaccatacaa aggcgcgatg
    10081 accgcgcagt tttacgttct tgagacaaca ccgggcgtga cgccagatag tcccgtatgg
    10141 cagccgctac gcaacaccgg cggcattcca gccgtaacac gcgacgccct cgtctctaat
    10201 gaactggacg gcagccgtga aacatcgtcc atccgcaccg gtaaccgcca ggtaacggga
    10261 gagtacgcca ttgagctaag cgctgccagc caggatgagc tgctggccgg tgcgatgacg
    10321 agttcgtggg tggcgggttc taccgcatca gcaatcagta ttaccgtaga cccagtagcg
    10381 aaaactttca cacgtgcaac tggcagtttt gtgaccgacg gcgttgacgt tggtgacctg
    10441 gtgcgatttg atggcctgtc gggtaataat gacaaagctt tcctcgttac cgcggtaacc
    10501 gctacggttg taaccggcgc aggtatccaa catactttaa cggcagaatc cgacgtccag
    10561 gccgatttgc gtatcgcaga taaactggaa accggtaact tgtgtaagac ttattcgatt
    10621 cttacgtggt tgaaaggtaa gtgcggaaac cctgattcgt atatcataac ccgcggcgtc
    10681 gagtttactg ggttcactat cgaacaggcc gttaacgcga tggtaaccgg ttctttcccg
    10741 ttcattggtc tgaatcagga aattctggaa gagccgccga ggggttcaaa tttcacgact
    10801 aatttttccg cccgtccgtt tgcatcggtt gatgtatcag tctatgacgg tactgcaccg
    10861 cttaaactca ttgacacgtt cactattact aacgacaacg gcacatccgc acagttcgag
    10921 ttagggaata ccgacgtagc gttcgtcgag cgcagtcgtg ccgccaacac tttctcgctg
    10981 gccggtaaac tgtacgacct gacgctgcta aacaaattcc tggatgaaac agaaatggag
    11041 gtatcttcgg ttcttgatgg tccagatggt gcaatgagct ttacactaaa acgtgcttcc
    11101 ctgacgtctg caactccgga aatcggaggc ccagaatcta ttaccctgtc tcttgagggc
    11161 caggccaccg gcaacaagtt ccagtcatca attgttatcc agcgcattaa gtacgcataa
    11221 gaaaaaggcc cctttcgggg ccttagtttt aaattaaacc ttcttctgtt aacttaccaa
    11281 taatccacat ctcaccttca gcatagaaca tagcctgtga gtgtccagtt tctgtctctc
    11341 gcatgatgcc gtagcctttg tcgatgaacc attgctggaa gacacgtcct cgcttaacgg
    11401 aacgattgta caccccgaat tgctcaagct gtttattcat ccacacggca gattgcccga
    11461 acttctgcgc cacctgcgtt gcgttgtaca agttattacg gtcgatgatg cggtcgtaga
    11521 catcagcttt tggtgccatt tccttgttct caagcgcaag gcgttctttc tcctcccaca
    11581 agtccgcagc caaccttaaa gcctctccca ttgtctgggg caccggtaag gatggtttgc
    11641 tcacttgtga ttccagctcc tgccagcgcc ggatgatagc cgcgcgcatt tttatgctgt
    11701 accctgaaat caggattaac gtttcttcct tgcttaattt atatactttc ctcggaaccg
    11761 ggaagcctaa gttattgatt tcttcgaaaa actcaaattt gagccgctcg gagataccta
    11821 attcagatgc catccgctct atatcgcgga gaacattttt atgcgctttg cctgttagtt
    11881 ccgcaatctc acggctggac attgttttta cttctacggc gttaattaaa ctgttcatac
    11941 attcctctct ctcttgtttg tgtatctgta tttaacttcg aacgtgtgta tcgttcaaat
    12001 cgggttcttt atcgtcacga taaaaaaaag cccctttcgg ggccttttct tactcgtcaa
    12061 tattgcttcg gtattgccgc aacttctcca gactttcaat tgcttcagct aagtcggttt
    12121 cggtgtcttt gtgcccccgc aagcccatac acagcagttt ctttaaagca tgctgcaacg
    12181 ccgggtcgcg gacgtcgaag gccctcagaa tgtcgtacac gtctacagtc atggtgctgc
    12241 cgtgaatgtt tgtcattgtg cggttgtatt tatttgtcat ctctacaccc tatttataac
    12301 cgttgttgaa tgttgtcagt ccatggttta tgttgaacct attagacaca gacatgtaaa
    12361 ttctttcacc tgtattttag tatgttgatt tggggttcat atctcgcagc atttcaacag
    12421 gtatacttat acgggacacc tcaccatatc gtttatggta cgtaatcaca tttgcgcttc
    12481 tacctgaata atatccgcct ttactagaat actcatcttt agccgctaat gtctggtgtt
    12541 gctcaacaat tagaagatta gtctctttaa ccgccctgtg atggaggtgg cctgtatgga
    12601 catatgtgaa cttacactgc ccgtacatct cccgatactt accgattata gcctgctcta
    12661 ccttagtaaa gttagaacaa tgcccgtgat gtgctgaaat catacaagcc ccgaacttgt
    12721 acgcataata cggcgacacc tcccggttaa cctcgatgcg aggctcattt gcgtatacct
    12781 catagaacat ctcccggagc cacaaagaag aactaaggtc gtggttacct tcacagataa
    12841 gaagtttaac cttcttgtgt tttcgtaagc acagcgagac agccagcttg ataaccttaa
    12901 tggccgtgcg tatcatttta aacaggcgac tatccgctga aagaatatga ccgctcatag
    12961 gggtcattgc tttcatgccg tcgtagtgca tttggtcccc taagaagtta atgatacatt
    13021 caccactcgg tggactcata caaaccgcac tgttgaacca gtcaactgcg agagattccg
    13081 cgattgtggt gtcgtaatca tctccgcctt cttcctggca cgccagcatt ccgatgtgat
    13141 ggtccgttat tgtataaaga ttaagtaagt cgtcatctgt gccgtttttg ggcaaagtga
    13201 ccgggtcata cttaggtaaa tcttttttca tctcgtccac aacggccttc atcaactcga
    13261 cctgacgctc ggcatcggta tcggttttca cccattgcag tttcgtattg ccgaactcat
    13321 caaccagtga cgacgtaccc ttaatcttat acccatcagg cacaaggtgg cttacatcac
    13381 gaccgtgccc gacgcctttc ttcgctaaac gagcggaacg aagctgaaca ttacggcgtg
    13441 acatattgta ctttttagct atttctgtgg ggccgaggcc tgcatttagc tcttgctgca
    13501 actgttcatc tgttattttg cgagtgacca tgcttatttc ctgattgttt aagacaaatc
    13561 tgattctaat aatgtaagtt taatttagcc agatcattta ctgttaacgt ttgagttgca
    13621 ggcccagata agagcaccta cccacggcag aagaatccac cccagtaaaa gattgcatac
    13681 gaagattcct agtttagctt tgtgattgcg tagtaccgct accaggaacg ggataaaata
    13741 aataaacgcg ataataccga taagaatgct catgctctta acctcatatt gtttggttga
    13801 cgtaatgata ataggacact attaacggtt atgcaagcta ttctgttatt ctcatttagc
    13861 gcctacggtc gcaccggaaa agcgggtggt tcccgcctgg cgcaactacc aaccagtaac
    13921 cgactaacca aagggtatta ttatgaaact tagcgatttt tactacgaag ccgaagccga
    13981 gaaaggcaca cgaatgccga ttcctttaaa agatggcacc gattcagggg aatggttgaa
    14041 tgtggtttca ccggaggctg atgtcgccgt tagggctatg cgggccttta tcctggcgta
    14101 ccgcacggcg gcaggtaggt taaagccgct tcgagataaa tgcgaagagc taaaagactt
    14161 ctcagaatac aatttaaaat tggaagatgc agctggagaa ctaaaccggc aattggccct
    14221 cgaattggtg aatggttgga gtcttgatga tgagtttact aaggaaaatc ttgagactct
    14281 tcttacccaa tacaagcgcc tggcggagca tgtagtcgta ttccatcacg aacagttacg
    14341 gcaattgcag gaaaagtaga cgcgttgttt caattcgccc gttggaactt cataacccgc
    14401 cacgaaaggc gcaagtttga cagtatagcc gacgggcata aagccgcgct tatcgctatg
    14461 ggggtaatcg aagacgcgga agaaacaacg caggacgccg ggcctgaatg cccccctgaa
    14521 ctactcacca cttttgagaa gtatcgtgat gttaaattca cccgccgtgt ggatgacgat
    14581 ggggtgaagc tatacccaag agagcaactc agttggtcgg atttagtggc gtatagctct
    14641 atttcaggtc agaatatagg gatgtttgaa tctgaaatta tcatgggctt agacgctatt
    14701 tttgagggca gaaacgatgg ctgatgtagc tagcttagta gtaaaagtaa ccgaacaagg
    14761 cgcgaaagcc acatcagacc gtcttaataa tctttctaaa tcagcgaaag ttgcaggggc
    14821 cgcggtagcc ggcctggcca ccgtcgtagc cgctacagcg tataaagcgg cgcaggaact
    14881 ggtcgagtca caacggcaac tggacaagat gtctgccagc ctgaaaacac taacaggcag
    14941 taccaagggt gcaaagcagg ccctgagtat tttacaggac tttgcccgcg acacccctta
    15001 cggacttgaa caagcggtag aagggttccg taaactggtg gctctaggtc tcaccccatc
    15061 agaagaagcg ctccgctctt acggcaatac cgcatccgca atgggtaaag accttaatca
    15121 gatgattgaa gcggtcgcgg atgcgagtac cttcgaattc gaacgcctga aagaattcgg
    15181 tatcaaggcc aggcagaacc aaagcgacat tgaatttacc ttccagggaa caaccactgt
    15241 agttaagaaa aacgctgcgg atattgagca gtatcttctt aacataggta acgttaactt
    15301 cgctggggct atggcagacc aggcgaacac gctcaatggc gctatcgcca gcgcggagga
    15361 ttcgtggtcc cagttgaaga tgactctcgc cactagtctc gacgtagggt cgctggcgga
    15421 acctttacga tatgttgacg acctgataca ggagataaat gcgcaagtcg catccggcga
    15481 attcgtagcc gagatgaagg tgtggggtaa catcgcatca gaagtgggca gcgcgataga
    15541 ggtgtcgttc gaagaggcat ttggttccgt aggcaaagcg ataaacaagc tgaatggact
    15601 ttgggacctt agcagtgaca acatgattaa ggatgggacc ggggcttctt tgtcgatagc
    15661 tgaaaccgtg gcggatgcac tggacttcat tgccaaggaa gtcagggcgg tagagcggtt
    15721 ttttgaagat atggttcgcg aggctgaggc ttcggctcgc gttgtaaagg ctgcgttaac
    15781 cccgggtgcg tcggtagacg aggctaaaaa gcaaaacgcc ctgatagcgg cagctttgga
    15841 tatgcaacgg caacttgaag acgcgacacg ggtaactttc cgccaggatg tagacaggct
    15901 acgggcaatc gctaagcaaa agcgtgctga ttacgaagcg gacaaagcca gggctaaggc
    15961 tgagggtctg ggtaagttca agatagccgg cgatgatgcg ggtggtgccg ctgccgaccg
    16021 tagtgctcag gctgcagcga aagtcgcgga ggccttcgac cgccagaaga aagcggcgga
    16081 ggatttctat tatcgtgctg cccaccttaa cgatgatgta ttccagaaga tacaggccaa
    16141 ccaggatgag cagcttgccg agctacaggc gttctacgac aaacgtctcc ttagtgacca
    16201 gcaatacgaa gaagcgaaga cacagattat gttcgaggca gacgccgccc gccaggagga
    16261 actggggaga cgtttgcaag agcgtatgga gaaacaattt gacgccgacg cctatgtaga
    16321 acagatgcag gcacttgccg aatctgagtt cgcggagctg gaccgtcagt atgaggtcaa
    16381 gctacaaaag cttaacgatt ttcatgctca agggctgatt gctgaagaaa cctaccaaca
    16441 gacgttaagt gcaatgaacg acgcctacac gcttgaccgg gcgaaggcga ccagcgcggc
    16501 tttcggtaac atggcaagca acatcggggc cgcgctgggg gaggcgtcaa ccgcgtacaa
    16561 ggcatttgca atcgcacagg cgacaatcgc cacgtacacg tcagccgtcg aagcgtataa
    16621 gtctacggcg gcaataccgg tagtcgggcc gtttttagcg ccggttgccg ccgcagcggc
    16681 ggtagctgcg ggtctcgcca acgtaggcaa aatacggtcg gcacgcgagc agggtggtaa
    16741 cctggccgca ggccagatgt ctactattgc cgaacgcggt aaaccagaag tgattatgcc
    16801 cgccagcgcc tcccgtgtcc gaacggcgga gcagatgcga cagattatgg gcgagaatgg
    16861 cactaaatca ggcggggata atgttactat tgtaaacaac accactggaa gaattgattc
    16921 tgcggcgaca gaacgtgacg atgaagggcg gttgcgtatt ataatcagtg aaaccgtaag
    16981 ttcagcgttg caggatagta acagtgccat ttctaagtca cgtcgcgcta cccgcggcca
    17041 accaggatat tgatatgagc gattaccatt tcccggcctc tttgaggccg atagtatcga
    17101 aaggctactc aatgacacgc ggtaacaacg tgtggcgggt agacctggcc agtggcggag
    17161 ttcggcaggg acgagacacc tattttgacg tgtttccgat taacgttacc ctggtcgtat
    17221 caccgcttgg acggcaggca ttcctcggct tcatggagaa agtagacggt ggtgcgtcca
    17281 gtttctggat gaagcacgac ctgggccagg gtatcgatga ctaccaggta acgctaacat
    17341 caacgtggaa cgagtccacc gacgacggta aaaactgggt aatcactttc acggccaccg
    17401 ccgagaagtc accattccag gaagccagca acgcttgtct gaacaagaac ctaccagatt
    17461 tgtacgggtg ctatggtgat cgccttggtg aattccttaa aacctacgga gtgtatcaga
    17521 ctacattccc tcgaatctgg gaccctatgc aatgagtcag gaatcagtag aagcggcgta
    17581 ccggcgtaaa ctggcgtcca atccagacgg tgagatggac tttattactc ttgagatata
    17641 tcacccgctt ctttcgaagc ggtggctgct cgtgcgcgga gttaatgact tgaccgcgac
    17701 tcttgagaca ggggaggtcg tggcgttcga aggtacacca atggaggcta aggccgcggc
    17761 taacaataac gatatggacc agaccgcgtc attttcgttg ccggatgtgc ttaatatact
    17821 ggacgaggaa atggaccgca ttccttatga taataaggaa ttacctaaat tcatctttcg
    17881 gcgttatgtg agcaccgacc tgtcctatcc atgcgacggc ccggtggttt atgagttaca
    17941 aacactcacg caagaaaaag gcgtattcac agcagaagcc ggtacgccga tgcttaacca
    18001 acgggctact ggcattttga tgacaccgga ggagattcct ttacttcggg gaatactgac
    18061 atcatgaaca ttaatgacta cactggtttg ccgtatgact tccgtcgccg taattgttgg
    18121 caccacgtcc gcaacgtccg ggctgacgcg gggctatcaa ccccaatgtt tgacgtcact
    18181 agcccagcgg caatagattc tgccttcgac gacggccacg ctaatccgaa aggtcttaca
    18241 cgtgtgacta cccctcagaa tttcgacgct gtcttgctgg gggtgaaaca ccgagggcga
    18301 atagtgtggc acgctggggt atattacgaa ggaatggtta gccactgtga gttggcgtcc
    18361 agacaggtta gactggatag tctggaagac cttaaagata cttattcgga gattgaattt
    18421 tggcgctagt aatccactat acccgtaacg aagacggcac gtttgatgtc aagcgctacc
    18481 gcgataaccc aattaacttc gccgttaccc acgtccctga tggggttccg tttcgcgttt
    18541 tcatcgacga aatcggagag gataacgacg taacagaaga cttcgaagca ctgaaagaaa
    18601 acgcgacttt ccacattgtg gaatctgctg gtggaggcgc aattaaaggc gtcatgaaga
    18661 tttttagcgt tatccttaaa ccgctggcga aactactatc accatccgtg aaaggggcgt
    18721 cttctaacct ggcgaactcg caggtggatt ccccgaacaa cagtctcacc gaccgtaaca
    18781 acaaggcgcg cccgtacgag cgcagttatg acatctgcgg gacggtgcaa accatcccta
    18841 ataaccttat gactacttat aaggtgttta acgccgccgg taaaattgta gagtacggtt
    18901 attacgacgc cgggcgtggt tacctcgaca tacgcccgga aggtataacg gacggggata
    18961 cccgtgtatc ggatataaca ggtacgtcgg ttgctgtgta cgcaccatat acatcaccca
    19021 ataacacatc gacaccccag gtcatggtcg gagaccccat agagcagggc ctgtatatca
    19081 ccgtagaatc taacgaagta gacggcgtgg ttctgaaagc acccaacggt ctgggcattt
    19141 ctttctctta catgtccgga tacccgtcct tatcaggcaa catcggcacc atatatgacc
    19201 caacaggtgg ctcggatttt tctggggtac tggtgcctaa tgatacattt tcgctggtgg
    19261 ccgcgtggac aaatacagac gttgacctct ccggcggcgg atatcaggta gtcagcgtgt
    19321 cggaagggac cgttaccttt atagtgccgg gtggcctcat tagcaggtgg caggaaataa
    19381 gacccggttc atttttccgt ggtgatggag aggcctcgct gcaaccagac aacacgtatg
    19441 agaaaacatt aaccgattgg gtttcaataa accgtaccga ggttgagcgt atagtcgcca
    19501 atatcgccgc cgcgaacggc atgtataaag acaacggcaa atcgaaaaca ctggcgtctg
    19561 tcaccgccga aatacagtat caactgctcg atgaaaacag cactccttac ggaccgatat
    19621 atactgcgca aggaaccgtg tccggacgca ccccagacta taacggcgtc actatttacg
    19681 ctgacctgcc ggttgtgtcg cgggtgaggg tgcgcgccag gagggttacg gacctggact
    19741 ttaatttcga ggggtctgta gtcgatgaga taacgtacgt taacttatac gggcaaacac
    19801 gtgacaacac cccacactac ggcaacagaa caacagtaca ctcgatgcgc aagcagaccc
    19861 cacgtgctgc ggaagtaaag caaccgcagt tgcgtatgat tgctactgaa atggtgtaca
    19921 aatacctcgg taatggtgtt ttcgaagaca cgatgacccc caatacacaa gccgtgcaat
    19981 ctcttatccg cctggcacgt gacccggatg ttggcggttt aaacctgaca gtacgcaaca
    20041 tggataagtt acttgccgtg cagaacgagg tcgaagcgta ttttggcgac aaacaggctg
    20101 gagaattttg ttacacgttt gatgactata aaaccactat gcaggatatc gttagtacaa
    20161 tagccgacgc tatcttctgt actccataca ggcgtggggc ggacatcctt ctcgattttg
    20221 aacgccctcg catgggacct gagatggtgt tcacccaccg aagtaaggcc ggtacttccg
    20281 aaaaatggac cagaaccttt aacgatgcgc aggtgttcga tagtcttaaa ttctcgtaca
    20341 tagaccctaa aacaaacgtt aaagaaacca taacaatacc tgaaaccggg ggccttaaaa
    20401 cggagactta tgactcaaaa ggaatccgca actataagca ggctttctgg gcggcaaacc
    20461 gtcgccacca gaagaacatt ttaaagaaaa tttcagtgtc gtttaccgcc actgaagagg
    20521 gtattttcgc ccttccgaat cgtgccgtta gtgtggttaa gggttcgcgt atgtctactt
    20581 acgacggcta cgtaaccgcg gttaacggtc ttaccgtaga gctatcccag ccggttaagt
    20641 tcacatccgg agatgaccac tatttggtcc tgaagttacg tgacggtggc gtccaaagtg
    20701 ttcgtgtcgt ccctggtgcg catgaccgac aagtaattat gacgtctgtg ccgcaagaag
    20761 ccatttacac tggtaatagc gctttgaaaa ctgaattttc attcggcaac gaagcaaggc
    20821 ataatgctca gatgattctt gtttctacag tagaccctgg cgacgacaga acagtcaaaa
    20881 taaccgggtt taactatgac aaggatttct ataagtttga caacgtaccg cctttcggtc
    20941 gtgcgttctc tagcggattt gataacggtt ttaactaaga ggatagtcat atgtctagtg
    21001 gttgcggtga tgtattgtca cttaatgatt tacagatagc caaaaaacac cagattttcg
    21061 aagccgaggt gatcaccggc aaacagggcg gtgtagctgg cggcgcagat atcgactacg
    21121 ccactaacca ggtaaccggg cagacgcaga agacgcttcc cgcagtctta cgtgacgctg
    21181 gtttctctcc ggcatctttt aatttcacaa ccggcggaac cctaggggtt aacgacgcgg
    21241 ataaagcggt tctttggcct gtagaagacg gcggagacgg caactattac gcatggcggg
    21301 gttcgctgcc taaagttatc cctgcggcgt cgacacctct tacgacaggt ggcatttcgg
    21361 attccgcttg ggtcgcgttc ggggatatca ccttccgtgc cgaagcagat aagaaattta
    21421 aatactccgt taagctgtcc gactttacca ctttacagca attggccgac gctgctgtcg
    21481 acagtattct tatcgaccgt gactacaatt tcagcaataa cgaaaccgtt aacttcggcg
    21541 ggaagaccct gaccatcgac tgtaaagcga agtttatcgg cgacggaaac ctggtgttta
    21601 cgcaattagg taaaggctcc atcgtagcag ccccctttat ggagagtgct acaacaccat
    21661 gggttatcaa gccttggacg gatgacaatc agtggctaac ggatgccgca gcggtcgttg
    21721 ccactttaaa acaatcgaaa accgatggat accagccgac agtaaacgat tatgtcaagt
    21781 tcccgggaat agaatcactc ctccccccgg aagctaaaga ccaaaacatt tcgtctatcc
    21841 ttgagatacg ggggtgtaca ggtgttgaga ttcatcgggc tagcggtctt atggctggtt
    21901 ttttgtttag agggtgtcat ttctgcaaga tggtagacgc caataatcca agcggaggta
    21961 aagatggcat tataaccttc gaaaacctta acggcgattg gggtaagggt aactatgtca
    22021 ttggtggccg aaccagctac gggtcagtaa gtagcgccca gtttttacgt aataacggtg
    22081 gctttgaacg tgatggtggg gttattgggt ttacctcata ccgagccggg gagagcggag
    22141 ttaagacatg gcagggtacc gtaggttcca caacgtcgcg aaattataat cttcaattcc
    22201 gcgattccgt agctttgtat cctgtatggg acggattcga tttaggcgca gataccgaca
    22261 tgaacccgga agcagatagg cctggggatt acccagtatc ccagtaccca gtacatatgc
    22321 tcccgttaaa ccatttgatt gataacttgt tagttagagg gtgtttaggg gttggcttcg
    22381 gcatggatgg gcaaggtcta tacgtttcta atataaccgt agaggattgc gccggaagcg
    22441 gggcgtacct gttgacgcac gaaacagtat tcacaaacat tgccgtaata gacacgaata
    22501 ctaaagactt tcctgctaat cagatttata tttcaggggc ttgccgggtg aatgggctgc
    22561 gattgatagg catccggtct acctccggtc aagggctaac tatcgacgcc ccaaacagta
    22621 cggttagcgg gataaccgga ttcgtggacc cttcgaggat taacgtagcc aatctaatgg
    22681 aagaaggtct gggtaacaca cgtataaata gtttcaataa cgattctgcg gcactgcgac
    22741 tcagaataca taagctaacg aaaactttgg atagtgggag cgtgtactcc cacattaacg
    22801 gtggccccgg ttctggttcc gcctggactg aaattacagc tatttctggg tcattaccag
    22861 atgcagtatc gctaaaaatt aaccgcggcg attatcgcgc gatggaaata cctgtagccg
    22921 ttaccgtgct gccagacgct gccgttaggg ataatggttc catctcgcta tacctagaag
    22981 gtgatagtct taaagcatta gttaagcgtg cagacgggag ctatacgcga ttgactttgg
    23041 cataaatagt aaaggcccct ttcggggcct ttttcatatt gccagataaa gtgcatacgc
    23101 ggtagcgact ccggcaacaa caagtcctgc gatgaaacat tttgcgccaa ttgagtattt
    23161 cacttaactc tcctgtattt ttgcaaccaa atcattactt aattccggtt gctcaagtag
    23221 ccagtctaat tgcgcgttcg ccgcgtcccg ctgctgccgt agtctagcgt tctcggcttc
    23281 gagttccttg atacgcgcta acaacggcag cctaacttct tctatagctt tttcgatgct
    23341 attcatctct tacctcgtct cttcatgtaa ttaagcaact cttcctgtac agactttttc
    23401 ttatcggtgc gggtagcgac agcttcatcg agtgtgtccc tggcgattat cttgtaaatg
    23461 aacaccgacc tgttatagcc cgattgcttt tgacgcgttg gacctatgcg ctcgataacc
    23521 tgcagataat gttccagatt ccacccctga ctcataaagg ccatgtggtg cccgccgtgt
    23581 tgaagtgaca gcccgtggcc cgcggaggct gggtgcacca ggagcatagg tatttcaccc
    23641 cggttccacg cttccatctg cttattaccc ttagcgcctt tggcaaacgc ctgcgcctgc
    23701 gggaatcgct taagtatgcg ctcaagttcg tgcttaaact gataggctac cagcagcggc
    23761 gcaccctgca actcctcgac aatggactct aacgcatcga gtttcgcgtc gtgcactttc
    23821 tcccagtctt tcgttgcttc accgtcctcg cctgtcacat acacggcgcc ggaagcaatc
    23881 tgcaggcact tcgacgtctt cgccgcagcg ttagccgctt caactttccc gctttccagc
    23941 tccgcgaata attcctcctc catatcaatg tatgcctgtc gcgccttctt cggcaggtcg
    24001 atttcaaccg gtacaataat cggcgcttcg caaccgaacc actcggcagc atcaatagtc
    24061 aggctgatat ccttcatctt ctggtgaatc tctttatccg cgcctgggcg ggcgtggtac
    24121 tcccgcgcca taggcgactt ccctttctgt tccgagttaa accatctgtc ggtataggcg
    24181 gtgtatgaag accccaggcg ctcgccagcg tcgataaacc agttctggcc ccacaagtcc
    24241 ttcagaccgt tcggcgaagg agtgccagtc aggttgatga accgcttaac tttaccgaat
    24301 gccaccttac taagcgcctt agcccgcttg cttccgccag aacggctgcg gaatgatttc
    24361 agtctggtgc tttcatcggc aacgataacc gtaaaaggcc agtcgtcttt gccgtagtag
    24421 tcaatcagcc actcgataac ttcgtagttc gtacacacca cgttagcgtc tgactcgagc
    24481 gccgctatgc ggcgcttctc cgaacccgta gcatcgatga cacgaaggca cgggaaaccc
    24541 catttctctt gttctgccgg ccacgtacca gatgcaacac gtaacggggc gaggattaac
    24601 acgcggtcgt catcattaag ctgaccatta cggaatagcc ggttaagcac ccacattgtt
    24661 gcggaacttt tgcccgcgcc catacttgcc cagatattac agcgcgggtg ccgcaacatg
    24721 aacgaagtca ttaacttctg gtattcgcgc ctctgaaact tagacatgat ttgcctcgta
    24781 aactgctttt gcgaaacccc gcggagtaag gctgcggatt gtttttgttc tggcgctctt
    24841 tccgccgagt ttagcccaac cggggttatc tccgctgccc acggcaacgt cggcaacgtc
    24901 gggcataaca aacccatttc cgacccacag gcacgtcttt ttaacatatg cgtcccgcgc
    24961 tgggataacg tcagggaaca ttggatgcgt gtcgtcttcg ggtaaatagc cgccgtattc
    25021 gtacgggttg aacgcgtagt caggcttacg ccataaagac gaaagaacgc taaccgggtt
    25081 ctcaatcata tatggtacgt tgtacttttt agccagacgc gccgccactt tgcatgtaat
    25141 aacggcctct acctgaaacg ttgcgttctt cttccgcttc gtttcgaaat gcgccgcgcc
    25201 actaacggct aaatctgtgc aaggagggaa cgaaaaaata atatccggtg caacctcgaa
    25261 gtcgaattta ttatcaatcc actcgtttat atagtggatg ttctcgtgtt caacttttgc
    25321 acccaatcga gcgtagtctc cgtggtcggc gccgtcgtag ttgaaacaat agcaagtatg
    25381 gcccgcttct gcccacggtt gggccataag gcccgaaccg tcaaacaatg accagacaat
    25441 cattttgcca ccagtaccaa ttccttccgc ccgaacgccg taacgttacc ggttacatct
    25501 tcgataacca gtttaccgtt cgactcgacg aacaccgtat caacggcaac aggacgacgc
    25561 gttttaacgt tgaaaatcat gtcgcccggt acgatgtcac gtgctggttt gcggtcatat
    25621 tcgtgtttca tttctcaatt ccttatttgt gtttggtgtg aactaaatat aatagtgttc
    25681 tattaattta tcaacctgtt tcttagaacc aacaacaaaa acattcgcac cgcgtttgcg
    25741 catccgctcg tgctctcgta gctgatgcgg gcccggcttc gtgctttcgt ctttcttaac
    25801 ctcgacaaac cagacgatgc cgccggggag aattaccagt aggtcgggag ctcccactct
    25861 attttcgtac gacaatttgc gtacgaggcc ccccagggcc tcgaatcggt cttttgcgta
    25921 tttctgtatt ttgccttctg gggtcacagc aaaggctccg cgtccgggtt gcgcaggaag
    25981 tacgcttgat agatgtcgtg ttcggagtag taaacgcctt tgtgtgtaca ccctgcacaa
    26041 gtgtcactaa agaacccatc agccattacc gtaataaatt cccactccgg catatctact
    26101 aacgcggcta ctttctcatc aaatagtttg ttgctcataa tatgcacccc tcacgtttcg
    26161 tgtgctcaat cccgcagcgc gggcagattc ggcagtcttc ttcacggaaa tagtaaataa
    26221 tcattccagc acccacagat aaattgcgat taacgtacac aataccgcgg ccatcatgcc
    26281 gtattgacct tcgtgacagt atacaccggc ggcgaatccc gccagtaacg cgataatcag
    26341 tttacttagc ataacgtttt aactccgcac cttccgccac aagaggaaaa ccctccgccc
    26401 attctggtaa tgcacacatt agtttttcca gttccgctac cgtgtaatct ggtgtatccg
    26461 gggtctcgca taccagttca tcgtgtaccg aaagcacgat gggataccca ccaccctcaa
    26521 cgttaatcat cgcatatgct agtaaatcac ggcacagcgc ctgaacaatg ttttcacagg
    26581 ctttcccacc gtgggtgtac agtgtagtcc attggcgggt taactggttt tcaccctgat
    26641 acttgattcg cacattcgtg tttacccgtc cgtcttcgtc tgtttctttt gtcacgctaa
    26701 cgccgattcc tggatacgag aggatacggc cagacggcaa ctccatacac aaccaccaac
    26761 ctggaacctt cctgcctgac gaatcagttt ctactgttct ccagattcgg attgcccttt
    26821 ccccattcct gcgcaagtgt gctcccgccc aaaattcacg accaggatta cgaacagcgg
    26881 ctaaaattcc gtctttaagg tcgcgccaga acgctactgt ttccgggtgc gactcgcgcc
    26941 acatgcgctt gatagcgtcg caggtacgcc acactttctt atccagaata tacgacggtc
    27001 ggtcatcctt ttcaccctga tgcggcggtc gcttggcttc ctggatgcgc gcccattcat
    27061 aaccacgtgc agtagccgcc catatatgat cagggaaagt accgtccatt gtttttgcca
    27121 tctcaataag gtcaagacct aagtttttag cgaacgtaac gaacgctcct acgccgcctt
    27181 catagccgag gccaagctcg cagttatgcg ccacaagaaa gccagagtct gaggctataa
    27241 gaaaacggtt gccgtcttcc acatcaatca ggtcgtacac cggctcgcag taggttaatt
    27301 tcccgctcaa gttcagcaat gcgggcaatg gctgcatcat actttcgttg aagctcgggt
    27361 atttgccgtc tgtttcggca gttttcagaa cggctgacaa accgaatgtt tccaggttcg
    27421 tagttaccgt ctgtgtcgat tctatccatt tcgaggttcg ggtcatccca gccttccaga
    27481 gtttgaacat atctaagaaa agacctttta tcagtcctcc actggtcgaa taccgtgatg
    27541 cctcttgccc cgtagttttt ataaccctta tccctggggc ttgttgttcg cgtgatcgca
    27601 gcggacagcc ggttgagtaa tcgcgttctg tgcgcatcat ccggcattgc gtcttcgtag
    27661 cagaaatact gtttacgata tttttttgtt gcttcaaggg cgcagcggtt gcattgagtg
    27721 gttttacccg ccctgacgtt gtcataatag acccgccccg gcatctctcc gcaatcacat
    27781 tggacgagta gttgtctttg gccttgtcgt tttggtaact cgcgcaggat aaccaagcgt
    27841 ccatacctct ctccagggcg aggcccatca tatatctgtt tgaagcgagt tgctttgcct
    27901 gcttccagga atgcgccaag attttgtggt cttcggtcat tagcaccccg tccacattta
    27961 ttaccggttt ccaccccata aggtgcgcgc cttttgtatt cacccatttt tcaccgctcc
    28021 atactttatc tgttgatgta atcgccataa tatccttaaa tccgccatcg gtcaaaactt
    28081 gggtatgacg gtgaaggcac gctttaccta tctgtctgat ttccttaaag tttttcttaa
    28141 tatcgtcagg gtccatgccg aacatcttac ccgcggttac gcagtaaata tccagcccag
    28201 cgcggaaagt atcgagcgcg gtttcttcac cagccagcca cgccagccct cggccttcca
    28261 cgttagaata atcggcaaca acaaactttt tcccggcttc cggtatgatg cagctacgaa
    28321 ccgtagatgc cgttagctta gctacgtcga aacggcgatg ggcgcggccc ttaagtaacg
    28381 ctgaaatgcc tttatccagt tcatcaccgt gatagtaacc gcgcgccagg ttctgcggct
    28441 ggaatccttt accggcccat cgtagagtgc gtttcgcccc gccgtactgc aagcaaccgc
    28501 gacggcggtc gtcagaagag cggcccaaca gcagcggggt atatttcgtc gacgctgtgg
    28561 acgcggcccc caggcgcatt tcgataatcg tgcgggcgtc atccggtaaa tcctcgtccg
    28621 ccagcaagtc gtttagcgta gacttctgtg cgttatggat gcggtgcgcg ggggcgagtt
    28681 cacgcagaat cggcaggaag tccttacctg taagagagcc gccgtatttg cgttgagctt
    28741 cttcctgtaa ctgggccttg tgtttctcca cggcttcaat tgcggcttct gccagtgcga
    28801 cgtcgacttt aaatccgcgg tcattgatta actggtccag ttccagtacg cggtcctcga
    28861 actcggagtt accccaccgc ggcagcttat ggaagacttc acgcatcgcg gtgatgtcgc
    28921 taacggcgta cttgatgaac agcgcccact cgtccgggtg tgtttcagcg gtgtagcggc
    28981 ggattttgta gttcttcggc gtcggtttag agaaacgctg aatcagcgcc ttgccgcgtt
    29041 tgtctttcgc gttgtccgca gatacaccca gcacttcgca cagcgcatct agcgaacccg
    29101 gcagcgcgtg acgaaacgcc caaatcatcg tatcaatggt gttacttacc ggaatatcga
    29161 aaccccagca gtgcttcatg atgagcctgt cgaacattga accgttgtgc cataccatct
    29221 tgatgcggct gttcggcttc accagacggc gcagtgcgcg gtgcaaatca cccggcatgt
    29281 cgctgccgtc agtgcaatcc catacctgca caggctcgtc gtcaaaagca taggtgcaga
    29341 taagcacttc tgtggttggg tgttcggcgt aagcgtagga gccgactttc tttaagtctg
    29401 cttcggagaa tgtttcaaag tctaagaaca ggtaactcat tattttcgac ccttagtaaa
    29461 aaggcccaat gaagggcctt agttaaattg gttcagatat taacggcgac gacgttcgcg
    29521 gcgtggtgct tcatcttctt cgtcgtcttc caggtcattg acgctcgcgg cgactttaga
    29581 gccgccaaac gctttacctt cgccgacgta tttaatcgcc agcaggttaa cgccgaggac
    29641 tttgtatttc tggctgaacc agatttcgac acttacgttg gcaacgcagc cgctgtaaac
    29701 ctgttcacct tcaatctgtt caccgtctac gttgaagtcc tgttctacct gagtctcacc
    29761 ttttttagag gttacaatca gcggctgttt ctgtgccttc gctttgaagt agaaaccttc
    29821 cgggaagtct tcaaacggat tgtcgcgctc ggcaatgtct ctaatcgcgc atttatccat
    29881 gtgcttacct tcgccgtagt tggacttcat ccacttctcg gcagcggctg cacctaacgc
    29941 ttcttcaact acagcataaa cagtgtcgta gagcgcgtcg atttgcgcgt ggtcaggcgg
    30001 caggatgata gtcgcgctgt actgaccttt agtgattgag ccatcatcgt tttcacggtc
    30061 tctttcacgt tcgaatacgt taacccatgc agtgtttact ttacgcagat ttaatttcag
    30121 tcccatagct cgattcctca gttttcagtt tactccggga actgcccggc cagtgattta
    30181 actataatag tctactatta aggtgtcaac actttattct aaatcttctt cactaacctg
    30241 attccactca ggccgtttat cgtctgccgt tgtaacgcat ggcgctccag gtttacgggt
    30301 aatgaagtct ttcagttctt cttccggtat aactttaaca gcttcggtcg gcgtcattaa
    30361 cacttcttta gtcagcttgt cgccgtagag ttctgctact ttatctgcat ctttccacac
    30421 acgattacct ggcctgcctt caaccagttt ataccccgga actttcttac ccgaatgcaa
    30481 agcggcagcc atcgcttttt caatcttgtc gatgtgctgg cgcaacaacg acaacttctc
    30541 atactcagcg acgagttgct ctggcgtcag ttccagcgca aagtcgtctt ccagttcttc
    30601 cgccagtacg gaattaaccg tctttgtacg cgcggcgcat tgttctgaga aacggcacca
    30661 ctggcaccca tcaaccgacg gtttaaagtc tgacggtttc agatttttct taccgcgtga
    30721 gtaggcgtcc agcgccaaca gcgcacgttt ctgtgcaaac ttagcaaaca gttccagacc
    30781 ttcaactgag atgtcccact ccgacgcacc gccagcatac ggctgaaaga ttaccaggcg
    30841 aacaactgtt atgttatatc gtctcttgag tcggcgataa acaccgagag cataaagcat
    30901 aagctgcttg ttttctttcg cctcgactcg atgtcttcct gttttcaggt cgccgatgat
    30961 aagcatgtgc tcatcggtgt tagccagttc ctgaacggca acaaggtcgg cggttccgaa
    31021 cgtctcgaca ccttcgtatc cggggtgtaa tacctcggta agatttacgc gcatttccag
    31081 cttagcgtaa gccgctacgt cgataatcgc tttgcagtag tctgtgtact tacgcacctg
    31141 ctcaatcatg tccgccgtaa tcagtacagc gcttttcatc ggcttaatta gcgctttaac
    31201 agctccttta ccttcttcca gcacatacgc gcctacgtcc ctctctaatg ggagctcggc
    31261 tccacggata taggcgttta aatgaatctc ggccagcgtg tgcattgccg tacctaatac
    31321 ggcggcttta ccagacgtgt tagggatatc tttttcacag gccagtgatg cactgcacga
    31381 cagccacttt ttagccccag acggcgacag taaggcgtgt acatcgttat tgccaccgcg
    31441 ttctttaaga atcattcttc taccctcagt taaagcggcc cggaggccgc taaatattta
    31501 ttcttcttcg aaatacttgt tcttgattgc cgtcaggcgt tccaggtatt cggccaggta
    31561 ttcgtcttta atcgcggcaa tcttcatttt cttaccggtg aactcttcca acagttcatc
    31621 agaatcatcg cacgcggcat cgctggggcc ttcgttaatc gcatcatcaa tagcctgaat
    31681 ctggtcgcga agagacttat aatcaatttc ttcttccggc tccggcgttg gttcctctac
    31741 tttaggttta cgtggtttgc gttttggttt ctcttcttcc accggtttag tgtcgacgat
    31801 gtcttcacct tcgaccggga tttcttttga aggtttagtt aaagcctctt ttacacttac
    31861 accctgcaac ttacaaaact cagcaaaatg ttctggtgag ccaatcacag gttctttcgc
    31921 actgttcgcg gcaatccgtt cgtgtgcaac tacgaaacgt tccagtaata ctaaaaattt
    31981 ctctaacatt gttttttctc cctctcgttt ggtatgggct aactataatc gtactctatt
    32041 atttatgcaa gcactttttc gtaaattgca ccgtgtattt tattactgta ctattactac
    32101 atatctaact aaggagtaaa catatgcagc aatctgagct aggcgcccgc atagagcgcc
    32161 gccgtaaaga aatcggcatg ggtcaaactg aacttgcttt caaagctggt gtatcccaaa
    32221 gccttattac ccacctggca accggtcggg tgtgtaaggt agactgtttt aaaatcttcc
    32281 acattgccga tgctctcggt gttgaccccc gatggttaag ctttggagat acaggggcct
    32341 gatggcccct ttctttttac tctaaatccc cttctgttgc ctttatgtag tcgttaggtt
    32401 catacctgtt ctttggccgc ttacggtcat ctatacctgt cggcaacctg taagtattcg
    32461 ttacaacttc accattccca tcgcaaccaa gcatcaattc accctcacgt agcatcttct
    32521 cgagcaccag gtttgttatg ctgtggtctc cagctcttgc gactatttgc cgttgtgtga
    32581 agccccgtcc ggtatcatcg gactgttgta aatcctcaag agcggacata accgattcgc
    32641 gggccgaagc gtctttagac cgtttaacag tatcctttac ggaatcttta cctttaccgt
    32701 ccagtccttc gttgcgttct ttttcttcat ccgtttcgaa cggctggaag ccccacggca
    32761 tgagtacaag agctttatgt ggttccggca ggtcgaggtt aacgatttca ccgtatccct
    32821 cacccccaac gaattctaca gcctggaact ctttcggcgg cggagcttca cgaaactgta
    32881 ccggctcaag caccatgcct attgttttct gctgcatacc gtttttgttc ttggtgtgcg
    32941 cgacatttat ttgtttctca gtggcccgga caagcgtaag ttcgacgtcg acaccggcat
    33001 atagcgcccc actcccgcgc gccttactcc ctcctttcgg ggtgtggtgg acaaccccta
    33061 ctgccccttt agtaccatcg cgtacttcct tgagcatagc cactacacgc cccatcccgt
    33121 cctggcccgc ggagttctca ttgaacttgt ctatccagtt tccgaaggtc tggttaagag
    33181 tatcgaaagc gaccatcccg acaggttcac taccggctat ctggcgcatt ttacgcacca
    33241 gtttcttcgt atctgcgaat tccccggcgt ccagtacatg catatatctc ataccatcgt
    33301 cgccatattt agccgccaac gcggctatac gggtgtgtgt gaactcccca ccctcaccgt
    33361 cgatgtagaa gtgatgagct ttgcgggtat ccgcccccgc gaaccgatac ccggcggcgc
    33421 taatatacat catgccgagt gtgtaaaacg acttatacgt ccctgattca ccgacgatat
    33481 cccagatgca attagacggc atataccctt cgacgatgaa gtcagcctga ggtgctggtg
    33541 gttcttcgtc ggccaggtct tcctcgtcgg ccaggtcttc ctcgtcgcaa gtgacccccc
    33601 tggcccaccc gagcgctacc tctacgcggt caaacggtaa gccggtagct gcacaagcgt
    33661 aagcccacat atcccgacca cctggcttca tcccgcccgt ggcctccagg tcagtgtcgt
    33721 ggtacatggt tacattaggg cgctcgaagc cgtcgcgcgg ccaacagaac aggaagtcat
    33781 cctgcttagg ttcaccagta gtgtattgag cggcgtgttc cggcgtggcg ggcatttgca
    33841 ggccacggtc agtcatacgg ccgccgaact caaaagcgaa ctcttcaaac aggtcagtta
    33901 attcggattt ctcaccctcc ggcaccttat aatcggaagc acccgtaacg ttaatttcag
    33961 acaccccctc cataagcttg cttgccgtaa tcatgcggct actttctgac acgatgacct
    34021 ggcttcctac cggcgggcgg tacatcggct gggacagggt gaacccggcg ctatccacgt
    34081 cacgtccttt aaggaagcgc gctaacagcc cgtaccggat gcggatgatg tcaccgccag
    34141 ttaccggagt gcgcacgggc ataacgacac gatagcgcgg cgcttcttcg gtgtgggatg
    34201 ccgtggtgta tagcatcatt gcgaaacgtg actcgcgcac catctcgcag tcagttgcaa
    34261 actcttccgg ggttgcactg tccacatcgg cgtaggccag ggatgaagac gtaacagacg
    34321 cattgcagcg atagaacatg ccctcggcgg cttgtttacc agtagagctt accgtggcgg
    34381 tacacgcggc ggtgatatat ccggggtctg tcttggggtt ccggcgcgaa cgtttaagcg
    34441 gctgcataag ttcaacgaac tcatcccagg tgccggaagt cgtggtgtaa acgttaatgt
    34501 cagcgcgttc ctcacggcga ttgctacgcg accatgagta tgctaaatta cctgttgaca
    34561 tgtgcttttc ctttgtagtg tttaaggccc tgacgttcgc gcgttggggc ttttctttta
    34621 ttcaaggtct tctggtgtcg cctgagagcc tttaacttca gctactgccg aatatttacc
    34681 ggccttactt ttaactgctc cgtcccgaac caaaacttcc agcgacctct cgatgagaga
    34741 agaactatag tactgaaaat aagtccggcg caagtcaaga acactacatg accctttttt
    34801 acgcgtaagc gcgactacag ttctgaatac ccttttctgg aaatcagtca cttcacattc
    34861 tccctaatcc acgcttccac tttctcccgg tcaaacgtac ctggcatccg gcgacccata
    34921 atccggacac aacaatccgg gaacttgccg tctctcaacc agttattcag cgtgcggcgg
    34981 gtcaccccaa taagctcagc tacttcattc tgtgtcattc tcaaatcctc catctcagtt
    35041 agtaaagcaa gtatacacac ggcataatgg gaaatcaact ataaacacac ctattgacat
    35101 tttcattttt ttcgtgtaag ttgtctctgt aacttcaagt tacttaagtt tctgtttcac
    35161 cttgtgagag cttagcggtt ccgccctaag cggaaacgcg ttaaggctca ctgaaaccca
    35221 gaaagcttaa aactcagtaa cttccttcct tagtatctga actgccttgg gcgagctata
    35281 ttctcatcgg cagcatatct cttaagtatc tgatttcctt gatgtgccgt agattcgcaa
    35341 ccgtaaaaat gtaacgatta gtgggcaggt tttagacctg ccctttagtt accaagtaat
    35401 aagaataaag gcacaaccct acctgaagaa tcacaacggc aacgtaacta ttctcttgta
    35461 taccccaaca taataggata ctattattgt attgttgaaa gagagtctgt cgtttttcgc
    35521 ggaaattata tggtgcgttt tctcgagaaa agattaggcg cggtagattg gttccgtgaa
    35581 gacgagctaa cactcattgg caacaatttt aaattcaaag gggcgaagtg atggaagaat
    35641 tatttgaaga actgaaacac cataaactgg aagaagtgca tttcatagtc acccagtaca
    35701 gggttacttt attagagggt ccaactatct cttccgggac atgcgagcta ttgctgaaag
    35761 ttttacgtgc gctccggacg gcatcggatg aggaggtgga agaattaatt tacgacgtat
    35821 atgtaagcaa agcgtttgac cactgctacg tattaacaaa gctcggtttc aacgcagaac
    35881 ggcatcgaat catgatgcta gtgccgacga ctccgaggga ggttgccgtg ataagtaaat
    35941 atcgcatagt tagtgaggaa tgggtcactg ccttcggtga gaaacgaatt actcctgccg
    36001 tggtgcgaaa ctgtcaagca ggcgcgttac tacatcgagc atggcgtgag aaatctaaag
    36061 ttatgaataa ttaccggttt atgtggtatg gaggttggtg tgagtccata taacgaattc
    36121 cgcttacgcc gtctggttgg gagtctgcgc gccgccgagt ttggtgttga atgttgggaa
    36181 aaggcgaaat acaccccctg gaagtcgtgg catttggctc atgctaaggc agtagctcaa
    36241 taccgagagt acaagttaag cagtttcctt aagcatcatg gggtcgagtt atgagagaag
    36301 cattcgaacg atgggccgtc gtcgagggtc tgccggttaa caagggttcg aagaaagagt
    36361 acctgaacgt taagacgcgt ctcgcctggc gggcgtggaa agccggtgtg ttgtctgttg
    36421 cgaatcagcg gtgatttatg ggcgagtggg ttaagtgtag tgagcggatg cccgaacaca
    36481 cccaaatgct acttgcattt agtcaaggtg aaatcgtggc cgcgtattgg aactggattg
    36541 taaatccaat tgattacaag aaatatagag gtttcatgta tttatctgga tacacccttg
    36601 agggcgtgac tcactggatg ccgttacccg agccaccgga agtgtgatgt tcaatagttt
    36661 gggattttac tgagtgactt acgctgctgt gtagcagcgt acacctttag attagtgtcg
    36721 tcaaaaagcg acactttcac ggaatgcaac aatcaacgca actattgcag gagacgcaac
    36781 aatggaacag gataaattaa tagtggcgca accaaacata atagggtact attactttat
    36841 cgaaacgaga tagaggagtg tggggcagca gaatgacaag catacttttc atatgggtac
    36901 tgtccgcagg tcagatgcac ctcgcggcaa cagaaacgtt ttacacatta gaggcgtgcc
    36961 agtcagcggc acgcgccgcg gagaacgcgc acttcttgtt tcagggtgac aggcccatcg
    37021 attcagaagt acgcgctata tgctcaccca agcgacttgg taaacaggag aagtgattat
    37081 gagcctcgca actgatatcc tgaaacacgc cggcattaac ctggcgccac cctcatcggc
    37141 ggtaacaaag aaggttactc gtgttaaaga aaaggttaag cgtaagccga agcctcgcgt
    37201 aaaaccggtt aacgagatgc cggacgtgta cccccgtata ccaggggtac atcagccgaa
    37261 gtattgtgta ggtaaaggta tgtggcgcgc gcactcctac gacggcaaga aagtggtaaa
    37321 cctcggtgag ttcagtagcc aggccagggc gcatatggcc gttaaactgt acaaactgtg
    37381 gcgtaaacgc gggtattccg aaatcccaca caagccatct attcgacttt atacgttcag
    37441 gtaacttata tgactactat agctttcgac ggtaaaacaa tggcctgtga tacctgtgtc
    37501 accggcaatt acaaatacca cacggatacc aagatttacg agaacgacca ctttgttata
    37561 ggggtatccg gggacgccgg ggtgggtatg ttgttggttg ccgatgatga gatattgacg
    37621 cctaagcact acgacttcga cttttcggcg ctggtgtttg ttaaagagga taaccgtatt
    37681 ttcgcggtag aattctgtag ggcgtgggac gcaccgttaa gctcggttat accaattgca
    37741 ggtaacgctg ctgccgtagg ctccggggct ccgtatgcac ttacagccat gttcatgggc
    37801 gcgacggcaa cggaagcggt agaggttgcg aagaggtttg accctggtac cgatggaagc
    37861 gtgataacac atcgactagg ataaatccga attatctgtt actaaaattg tcgtataaat
    37921 gctaatctcc gaaggataaa ccaactttcg gagatttttt attgtggacg ataaatacct
    37981 ttggcttagt gtggcgggcc tcgccggggg tgccgtatct cagattaaga agcgcgaggc
    38041 tatttcgcca tggttgcgat tgtgccatct caccgcttca gcctgttgtg cagtgtacgc
    38101 atcccccata attataagtt actatgaatt atcgcagtct gagggtcagt acctggttcc
    38161 ttttggtgta ggtatgttct ggcttaaatt gttcgaagcc gcagattcgt ccctcagcaa
    38221 ctttaagtta ccgtggggga aataacatgc tcaactcaca aatcggcgcc atttgcctgc
    38281 tcgcaatcat cgtcacctcg ctaattaata tctacgcaca ctggattgaa gacggtcttt
    38341 tcgggcgtct gttgtatatg gcgtcggcaa tgaccgctac gagcggcctc gcccatctcg
    38401 ttaccggagc tattccacca tatataatta caactctcat cgccatactc acgctgaagt
    38461 caattcgtca catttgcgtg aaaggcgctc gctactacaa ataccggagg atgtatgtca
    38521 aaccgaaaca tcagtgataa tggcctcaaa ttcaccgccg cgttcgaggg tttccgggga
    38581 accgcgtaca aggcaacgaa gaatgagaag tatcttacta ttggcttcgg gcattatggt
    38641 gccgatgtga aagaaggtca gaagattacc gaaggccggg gtcttctgct tctgcacaag
    38701 gatatggcta aggccgtagc tgcggtagac gcggtagcac atccgtcact aaatcagtcg
    38761 cagttcgatg cagtgtgtga cctggtgtat aacgctggtg ctggtgtaat tgccgcttct
    38821 accggaaccg gacaggccct gcgaaaaggt gatatcgcta ccctacggaa taagctaacc
    38881 cagttccatt atcagaacgg caaatcactc ctcggattgc gtcgtcgagc cgccggtcgt
    38941 gttgcgctgt tcgacggtat gctgtggcaa caggctgaag ctgttggccg tgccgcaaag
    39001 taggttgaca cacaggagga ttcctaagat actaaacctg ctcctgttga ttcatccctc
    39061 tagctccttt atcccggtaa ctgaccccta ccgggatttt tttttatctg tatcctgaaa
    39121 taatagttga ctagtaacat taaccctatt atatttagtt catcgataac gagaacggag
    39181 tagagaagat gaacgataaa gcttttgaca ccgaagcatt caaagacgcg caattattgg
    39241 cacgcattgc ggtaaacaac ctgagcacac gaatccctgc ggatgcgttc tggtttgccg
    39301 caatgcagac acttaaagca gcatatatgg gagagaagaa atgaacgaca acgaacaagt
    39361 agcagtaacg tttaaggtgg gtgggaaaac agaaaatacg cctttcccga cacgcgagga
    39421 attgttaaaa cgcaacagtt tccctgggcc ggacaagaac aagtatctca atcgtatgtg
    39481 gggagagcgt aaagaatgag acgtaaacca ttgccgaaag ttggtgatag ctggcttacc
    39541 agtgagttta gaaggttaaa aataaccgca gttgtccgtg aaagacactc aatgccgcag
    39601 ttagacgtta aggctatttg gtgtctacat tttaatgatg gtacttgcgg gtacgttgac
    39661 gaggacgaat tttatgaccg accgtgaata cgaaaagatg atggtaggtt cggcatccgg
    39721 caggtttaag attgaggctg tagacgcgca aattaaggca caccaggccg cactagatta
    39781 cctgaacgaa tatcgccggg agcttatcaa ccgctacgac ctgaataaga ttttgattgc
    39841 aattccagtg aaggagagcg aacaggaatg attaccagta tcccaaaact actcgagacc
    39901 cacggcacgt tagcggatac gtgccgggag acagggctta atgagatgac gttatccaag
    39961 taccgccatg acacaaaatg cgagcaacat gttatttata acaacagact gatgacacat
    40021 acgaaaacgt caccggttat ctatacaaag cgcggagtat ctcgtaacga ccgcatgaag
    40081 tgaccaccat caggcccgct tccgcgggct tttctgtaca taagcctgcc tttccctata
    40141 caatccttaa tagacgctca gggggtgtct gatgcgttat gatggtcata cgcatttaag
    40201 agaggattgt atgaaactca agttaaaaca gcccgacgct gaagtggtag ccgccgcgca
    40261 cgaagaagcg gttagtgcta accgtcgccg taaacgtccg cgtggtaaac aaagtctgta
    40321 ccagtcatcc agacattccg ctgaactgtg ggacccggac tattgtgacg agttaatccg
    40381 tttcttcgac cgcacgtcat gggagcttgt acctacgtct aagggtgatg aacgcccgct
    40441 tatccaggac aaaccgccgt cgctggcccg cttcgcatta cacatcggcg tcactatccc
    40501 gattattaag ctgtggctgc gcgagattcc agcatttgca gaagcctatg aaacggcaca
    40561 ggcgctggaa gaggcgtact tcactgagac cggtgccgct gggatatcag ctacgtttgc
    40621 tgccgcgaag ctggggttga ataagaaaga cgagcctgag agcgaaggca acacatcgca
    40681 gaatatcaca gtagtgataa agaaagacac cggcgagtaa tagacgggct aaaattgcgg
    40741 agaaaatgaa acgcactatg gtgtgtccgc actgtggcaa agaatctaac atagcaaacg
    40801 cgcataggtg gcactttgac aactgcaaac acaaatgaga aagaaatgtt gcttctccct
    40861 caccaatacg agctattggc ggataccacg acaaagataa tcgggctgtg ttccggattc
    40921 gggggcggta aaacgtacag tgccgcgcgt aaagcggtgc atctggctct tcttaaccct
    40981 ggtgtagacg ggataataac ggagccgacg ttccctctgt tagtgcaggt tatgtttccg
    41041 gaacttatgg cggcgctgga cttcttcggc gtcaaataca agttcaacaa ggttgagtct
    41101 attttttatt gcgacataaa cgggcaaaca acccgtatta tttgcggaag catggagaac
    41161 tatcagcgac ttatcgggat aaacgcggcg tggtgtgtgt gcgacgagtt tgatacggct
    41221 aagcaagaaa ccgcttatgc cgcgtatatg aagctgctgg gtcgccttcg tagaggcaac
    41281 gtgcgtcaac tggtaatagt gtctacaccc gagggtttca aagcgatgta ccagatattc
    41341 gtaaccgaag ccgattccag caaacggcta atacgcgcga agacaaccga taactaccac
    41401 ttaccggcag actacgtaga gtcaatgcgc agccagtacc ctgagcaact aataaacgcc
    41461 tacctgaatg gcgagttcgt aaaccttaca tctggagttg tatattacgg ctaccaacgg
    41521 ggcaaatgcg aatccaacga aactattaaa cccggtgagc ctctatacat tgggcaggat
    41581 tttaacgtcg gcaaaatggc gtcatgcgtt tatgtaaaac gcggtgctga ttttcatgcg
    41641 gtagctgagt tggtcgacct ttttgatacc cctgatgtag tccgcgttat caaggagcgg
    41701 tgggcggggc atcacataat tatgtaccca gacgccagtg gtcgtaaccg taaaagcaac
    41761 tccgcttcaa catccgatat agctattctg gaacaagcag ggttcgagat tagagctaaa
    41821 tcaaaaaatc cgccagtgaa agaccgtgtt gccgccagta acgctgcatt cga
//
LOCUS       KC139512               59454 bp    DNA     linear   PHG 20-FEB-2013
DEFINITION  Salmonella phage FSL SP-088, complete genome.
ACCESSION   KC139512
VERSION     KC139512
KEYWORDS    .
SOURCE      Salmonella phage FSL SP-088
  ORGANISM  Salmonella phage FSL SP-088
            Viruses; dsDNA viruses, no RNA stage; Caudovirales; Siphoviridae.
REFERENCE   1  (bases 1 to 59454)
  AUTHORS   Moreno Switt,A.I., Orsi,R., Den Bakker,H.C., Vongkamjan,K.,
            Altier,C. and Wiedmann,M.
  TITLE     Genomic characterization provides new insight into Salmonella phage
            diversity
  JOURNAL   Unpublished
REFERENCE   2  (bases 1 to 59454)
  AUTHORS   Moreno Switt,A.I., Orsi,R., Den Bakker,H.C., Vongkamjan,K.,
            Altier,C. and Wiedmann,M.
  TITLE     Direct Submission
  JOURNAL   Submitted (07-NOV-2012) Food Science, Cornell University, 412
            Stocking Hall, Ithaca, NY 14853, USA
COMMENT     Genome was manually curated based on annotation generated by the
            NCBI Prokaryotic Genomes Automatic Annotation Pipeline Group.
            Information about the Pipeline can be found here:
            http://www.ncbi.nlm.nih.gov/genomes/static/Pipeline.html.
            
            ##Assembly-Data-START##
            Assembly Method       :: Velvet v. 2009
            Sequencing Technology :: Illumina
            ##Assembly-Data-END##
FEATURES             Location/Qualifiers
     source          1..59454
                     /organism="Salmonella phage FSL SP-088"
                     /mol_type="genomic DNA"
                     /host="Salmonella enterica"
                     /db_xref="taxon:1173757"
                     /country="USA"
     gene            complement(516..767)
                     /locus_tag="SP088_00005"
     CDS             complement(516..767)
                     /locus_tag="SP088_00005"
                     /codon_start=1
                     /transl_table=11
                     /product="hypothetical protein"
                     /protein_id="AGF87761"
                     /translation="MDKAQRLTAARMAADRYAGIARAKGFKRHVDGVSFIRADADLTW
                     DDKARAFRVTLYKMDGRSRVAVATVRANAMLNVLLKSFI"
     gene            complement(760..1011)
                     /locus_tag="SP088_00010"
     CDS             complement(760..1011)
                     /locus_tag="SP088_00010"
                     /codon_start=1
                     /transl_table=11
                     /product="hypothetical protein"
                     /protein_id="AGF87762"
                     /translation="MNKSQYRAARRLIRDNGIYALRWMDDDTAPIMDVLASQPDDQLE
                     TRAAIVAYSARAGLACNVRKTASLDLLARYHDRKAAANG"
     gene            complement(1004..1210)
                     /locus_tag="SP088_00015"
     CDS             complement(1004..1210)
                     /locus_tag="SP088_00015"
                     /codon_start=1
                     /transl_table=11
                     /product="hypothetical protein"
                     /protein_id="AGF87763"
                     /translation="MAGLWFFVVTMCGAVGADNMAADCHDYVIDAGISYDDCRAAVAT
                     YPGRIGLYSVRCDRGEAVEGGKGE"
     gene            complement(1213..1485)
                     /locus_tag="SP088_00020"
     CDS             complement(1213..1485)
                     /locus_tag="SP088_00020"
                     /note="COG0272 NAD-dependent DNA ligase (contains BRCT
                     domain type II)"
                     /codon_start=1
                     /transl_table=11
                     /product="hypothetical protein"
                     /protein_id="AGF87764"
                     /translation="MEINGVQVKSVERFSKYAEWLARQMVAGVPLASHACPHCGSALH
                     VIANGDKGDQWDSTCACPVCAKMFHRSIIHGDGAPAINIIKLDRGW"
     gene            complement(1496..2665)
                     /locus_tag="SP088_00025"
     CDS             complement(1496..2665)
                     /locus_tag="SP088_00025"
                     /codon_start=1
                     /transl_table=11
                     /product="hypothetical protein"
                     /protein_id="AGF87765"
                     /translation="MTHDQIVAMVGKYNIKSDRAVSYNFDKYGSTQVEIREVDGGSLI
                     WRAWSYESNFENVLESALDHSGVLKTADEIAEQEAAARAQKLRNDAMFFEVHGFEDDF
                     ILNLSDFTREEIEAEIIAMNAELNAASADADAATFDAADHVLRSTNPAGEYVYLKRGY
                     WMLDLEDAEILNARPDIHMVSLYDTPIEYVPFEQARKDDPESDFIKQVKAGYVTAPAD
                     YVDRACAAVERGNVNASGIVLHTLRDKIDGEFYEISTRISPAEFQVYRVRVVVSCCID
                     GAFHNVIELDRDVNTVEHVRDVVRVGCMKQYIKQARATFAATRAATLNNDKTATRIKI
                     KTVAGMTLIAKTEDVIFSESGLFCSAWLMRLDLLENKTYAQAVLTSQIKSIEFIK"
     gene            complement(2791..3012)
                     /locus_tag="SP088_00030"
     CDS             complement(2791..3012)
                     /locus_tag="SP088_00030"
                     /codon_start=1
                     /transl_table=11
                     /product="hypothetical protein"
                     /protein_id="AGF87766"
                     /translation="MNKTGFSGNAARAAIKFTACGAIVAFIGAAVIFGDNVGPYKVFL
                     YTVAGGVCVRLIWPTQDEGDALLKRDDGP"
     gene            complement(3009..3557)
                     /locus_tag="SP088_00035"
     CDS             complement(3009..3557)
                     /locus_tag="SP088_00035"
                     /codon_start=1
                     /transl_table=11
                     /product="hypothetical protein"
                     /protein_id="AGF87767"
                     /translation="MKLNITAPGLFFNRNGDRVTVDQIVLQNSAGAVVSFPVKGRIWK
                     MYRGAYRPREFKIWTASGKFYAGEQSRSPWDIVGEVVADDVRPVYWQDLTDDQKAQAA
                     AKYHNGEGTPGDYFTYTPDQFIVINGDVYDLDADAAVYEVEGLKGHVRILESSKADGA
                     ALAVQCVDGWRVISVYRVQVTS"
     gene            complement(3572..4054)
                     /locus_tag="SP088_00040"
     CDS             complement(3572..4054)
                     /locus_tag="SP088_00040"
                     /codon_start=1
                     /transl_table=11
                     /product="hypothetical protein"
                     /protein_id="AGF87768"
                     /translation="MILNSINKEQRLYVMKAGGSFTCYGFDVLNNKARRALEWLKRHG
                     RAAEMLLGAKGIDVIALDIPARVGTKKHFAACNKVFDAARIYSIASGNKCDAEYTPQL
                     VGLEGRRVEVVDAYGETRRFTVGRSSGWMPCHLEIARRDSNGGPAVTGAPFKSVSVIN
                     "
     gene            complement(4272..4811)
                     /locus_tag="SP088_00045"
     CDS             complement(4272..4811)
                     /locus_tag="SP088_00045"
                     /note="COG0353 Recombinational DNA repair protein (RecF
                     pathway)"
                     /codon_start=1
                     /transl_table=11
                     /product="hypothetical protein"
                     /protein_id="AGF87769"
                     /translation="MQTIITKYSNGSIMAKCWNGWTRSQYDAELNSEQNHRAAAEKLI
                     AKLNANKSVSWGIVASAPSVPGVRDTDNGWTFMIGYIPDVAPLLMSITVKFCPATNKG
                     PAYMRAFSWLVPRGIKVNYSPRVADGSDIQGNARYAAEIMLERINEICREGGDLLGWK
                     IADYVQLHDGDRLFTLKTN"
     gene            complement(4825..5085)
                     /locus_tag="SP088_00050"
     CDS             complement(4825..5085)
                     /locus_tag="SP088_00050"
                     /codon_start=1
                     /transl_table=11
                     /product="hypothetical protein"
                     /protein_id="AGF87770"
                     /translation="MEKVYNAVKGQTLQHWLTIVIKRDESGTATVELHSTIHVNRVST
                     LSFSWGKEFTDADILNDNDLLRVIYQKYGREIFTAEYTRDFK"
     gene            5845..6216
                     /locus_tag="SP088_00055"
     CDS             5845..6216
                     /locus_tag="SP088_00055"
                     /codon_start=1
                     /transl_table=11
                     /product="hypothetical protein"
                     /protein_id="AGF87771"
                     /translation="MSKELSPAELTGAMMTTEPDVELPSRVRVYSVVGNLIALEVGGV
                     YTLSQELPLDRTLSQVQDEANALKAKMRASLNSSIRNAMKHHGQRFSMESALVTYPSG
                     RMFIQAVVTCTDTDVSDDDEV"
     gene            6288..6728
                     /locus_tag="SP088_00060"
     CDS             6288..6728
                     /locus_tag="SP088_00060"
                     /codon_start=1
                     /transl_table=11
                     /product="hypothetical protein"
                     /protein_id="AGF87772"
                     /translation="MKTTHHPIELSPVRDITRTAFIYKKPGQKDGEIYIEKDNGDTEI
                     VTPLTRADAIALIEGLRSAFDIPDTNAEKVELLQRRLDQTQDHIESISLVTAANIMFE
                     NGLRTAVLTPSRLITGQMPELEIDATRPDTITYRLKEEPLNATD"
     gene            6715..7050
                     /locus_tag="SP088_00065"
     CDS             6715..7050
                     /locus_tag="SP088_00065"
                     /note="COG0719 ABC-type transport system involved in Fe-S
                     cluster assembly, permease component"
                     /codon_start=1
                     /transl_table=11
                     /product="hypothetical protein"
                     /protein_id="AGF87773"
                     /translation="MQPTNTALMVNNAMHPKGRIDVVPAFRAIERIYSVTIHATHTGI
                     KVSAATNHRVTFYQSGDPAIAKNGEARGVDECTAMRMYIIKFLDWAMTNMPCPEVQNV
                     VVEVAGGRH"
     gene            7037..7378
                     /locus_tag="SP088_00070"
     CDS             7037..7378
                     /locus_tag="SP088_00070"
                     /codon_start=1
                     /transl_table=11
                     /product="hypothetical protein"
                     /protein_id="AGF87774"
                     /translation="MEGIEFVRVQYQELRKIRLDQITCKLSALETFFKDMEDDVQTHS
                     TKMLDLATLDNDEAAYNTVSDQYAESMASLRAAKEALRAAMFHAAQSMYHGAPANLIN
                     LGAIENENQGL"
     gene            7359..8432
                     /locus_tag="SP088_00075"
     CDS             7359..8432
                     /locus_tag="SP088_00075"
                     /note="COG2974 DNA recombination-dependent growth factor
                     C"
                     /codon_start=1
                     /transl_table=11
                     /product="exonuclease RdgC"
                     /protein_id="AGF87775"
                     /translation="MKIKGYDKAIILHLGALYDAANDGNEKVKPLHRLILNLPNVDEE
                     AVTAFAKGALSDALEKHEVSDPPEASYKTMGFAAYGEEVDSKFALAIPGTNAIVFQIE
                     KRERVLPGVSVRNEVVKRMAALREKEIEGWEPNRKDWAQMKDDVEAEMLKHAPIRPSR
                     VNVILSAPFVYVFTSSAKTAEECSALIRTALGTWPVEHLLPSEYELRQLMQRAVLGQQ
                     DGVKGDAFIHLKHDDGDDVKMKDTDIFKDESVIDLLSRHWTVRALDLEVDTQCPGIDT
                     VYFRLSDKAILSGIHIGEADVDANYDATLERYGTDGGQFLTMMANLFQLDKSLRAVIS
                     VLDEAGQVVEYTGTLNDEDDDEV"
     gene            8435..8668
                     /locus_tag="SP088_00080"
     CDS             8435..8668
                     /locus_tag="SP088_00080"
                     /codon_start=1
                     /transl_table=11
                     /product="hypothetical protein"
                     /protein_id="AGF87776"
                     /translation="MAATTDKSVRETHEKLLLGMKDGDSFFIEGVKPQDLGYLRRMGY
                     RLNIRLSIRFTLQDQIYGKMGTRVYRDKADKKE"
     gene            8673..8948
                     /locus_tag="SP088_00085"
     CDS             8673..8948
                     /locus_tag="SP088_00085"
                     /codon_start=1
                     /transl_table=11
                     /product="hypothetical protein"
                     /protein_id="AGF87777"
                     /translation="MGAYATPQVDQYWQVKTTGQIMLIRQPENHVFSPEWHLNYRRVR
                     LLHHPESACVMVEDYGTHLSALDDPCVIELDLKEYKYWNLIYSNPDI"
     gene            9138..9884
                     /locus_tag="SP088_00090"
     CDS             9138..9884
                     /locus_tag="SP088_00090"
                     /codon_start=1
                     /transl_table=11
                     /product="hypothetical protein"
                     /protein_id="AGF87778"
                     /translation="MPMKTHVMKFVPFNQALIGKEVLYVFPLPYGPRCLIRTNGTDLE
                     MVNADDGAPLTGFVPDLEDHIRRLYSAMFSEPNPKYTRNGEQVVFPYMVFDVILHDRS
                     STSEDDGSADGVSAALEDWDDIGIPMGAEKAAVLILCAMLDEEFTAGKTVHDLWWQRA
                     WIKRGLVASGMANPYTYPRPPLKWLTQSPRDWAWESGGIASDLPSENWDMIYNVFRRK
                     YRAALLADVWQGWKVGGGAFRILKEEDVEI"
     gene            9881..10537
                     /locus_tag="SP088_00095"
     CDS             9881..10537
                     /locus_tag="SP088_00095"
                     /codon_start=1
                     /transl_table=11
                     /product="hypothetical protein"
                     /protein_id="AGF87779"
                     /translation="MRIEANGGSHLSVVQHSDQFYCRDCQKTWDANDIDPPPCTAPES
                     DEPKKTVWKRWQGGPACLQNLPKEETTPTGRRVTASPAFAYPYGTPASGERRAVPPVP
                     PEWIAEYMSGVDKVVQSVGAYVLYTDNAATMVYALDALQAMEFFINTMGNWMTASQMY
                     SICVDRMSSMDQYGTGRTPRVEMNPRVMETASRARSNSGRQHNLVNIVEFSNILKASK
                     "
     gene            10534..11634
                     /locus_tag="SP088_00100"
     CDS             10534..11634
                     /locus_tag="SP088_00100"
                     /codon_start=1
                     /transl_table=11
                     /product="hypothetical protein"
                     /protein_id="AGF87780"
                     /translation="MSEQKVTYITDDKSLKDILVMAIEQEGGISPNHILCVAHKYLRD
                     NCGTPEANIQSVDEVEVDGDAMPREIRIRWTRVKRPSAVTPTAEEATEWEREQCQQIL
                     STILETVRARAKFTKMAGTTSISLAESLAMQDIQRLTGQMTSKGPLTLKDFEPLRLAD
                     ITPGELAALREALDTKTRSLDTAESAVTSLQIQLAEAHRRHADDNTEHDREITKLRAT
                     VKSLQNSVRYTRQSASVRAAWEELAAIDLTAARMVVLSAFRTYPIQTAEYLEIPHYRI
                     DADLVDGLPSQVTSFIHAMCDNLLLSPPPKKVTQQMVKDMINRVHSSMSASTFSNLTR
                     KYAGVHSLTMMSEDKYEAFYREAEDLLNGETF"
     gene            11634..12320
                     /locus_tag="SP088_00105"
     CDS             11634..12320
                     /locus_tag="SP088_00105"
                     /codon_start=1
                     /transl_table=11
                     /product="putative DNA adenine methylase"
                     /protein_id="AGF87781"
                     /translation="MSQYVDALNAMKGMDEHEPKMIGDQWRTPEWLFQAINKLYGPIV
                     LDLFTDGQNAKCQRFFTAEDNALKQDWSKRLAEIHASDEFDAKTRVWAYANPPYSQKR
                     AGKDHLTGMTHIMLKADEERAKGAGTIWLTKSATSESWWPDNIATRTIFIKGRIGFEP
                     PVWFRPKEGSSEITSAGFGAAIHIFDPESDRIFPNEYIDRETLLEIGAPLANVSAKIR
                     NRWIKMWDEI"
     gene            12395..13213
                     /locus_tag="SP088_00110"
     CDS             12395..13213
                     /locus_tag="SP088_00110"
                     /codon_start=1
                     /transl_table=11
                     /product="hypothetical protein"
                     /protein_id="AGF87782"
                     /translation="MVDVKKDKHAGKPSAQRFRNAVMNALNLDMDDFETDDAATDYVL
                     GLINSMTDNQIAVPKAAGDETVIVLRRPKLSAPTVEQAEKTFGYMLDRLVQFERKNPG
                     LELGWMQPDWPKQCSDAIRRCLEENQYIDAMNYIMFAFAQGWPLDEALVAPEAVAPSA
                     ARSWQYEFRNVKDSNDYSELVKVLHDALTQAAYGKGRERHANDLPFSQQPMNAISDLI
                     NSPLGLVYQVCKKVVEGVNLPTHDQRVRELLGVINYTAGIVIWLNRHQSNPPKE"
     gene            13224..13418
                     /locus_tag="SP088_00115"
     CDS             13224..13418
                     /locus_tag="SP088_00115"
                     /codon_start=1
                     /transl_table=11
                     /product="hypothetical protein"
                     /protein_id="AGF87783"
                     /translation="MKKIAALTLFVLIICGVLFVIGRVGAAIGCNDVSVQTELPTKYS
                     PLSGCYIKRDGQWEPLDWRL"
     gene            13415..13636
                     /locus_tag="SP088_00120"
     CDS             13415..13636
                     /locus_tag="SP088_00120"
                     /codon_start=1
                     /transl_table=11
                     /product="hypothetical protein"
                     /protein_id="AGF87784"
                     /translation="MTMKIPAGDVKPGVLATIFGEQFRLRYITYHNVGSVTLRFQPGD
                     EPLSPFTENDVLTMTVPRTFEIEVDTDGR"
     gene            13626..14138
                     /locus_tag="SP088_00125"
     CDS             13626..14138
                     /locus_tag="SP088_00125"
                     /codon_start=1
                     /transl_table=11
                     /product="hypothetical protein"
                     /protein_id="AGF87785"
                     /translation="MADKKLRFGHLETGDMALERNSIRIGYSPEVTFAVKRRVERTTP
                     TQIIIGNSRYRKDDGRAVGEAGCLFTEDDVGEGKTVNIEIVTEAEFRDIQHLFYEFKE
                     GVLAACAGYEITATDLAVLFRDREVREGIVARWRKTKETIADLHKQTRDFMVEKGHGD
                     RLEHARKRKS"
     gene            14219..14500
                     /locus_tag="SP088_00130"
     CDS             14219..14500
                     /locus_tag="SP088_00130"
                     /codon_start=1
                     /transl_table=11
                     /product="hypothetical protein"
                     /protein_id="AGF87786"
                     /translation="MLTITADEMYKAATDHHTAEAIEVRDEVERLIRRAASAGLTTTT
                     VALLHNDHPLSDKSRAMLIGWIKDAGFEIYSDPDEPPCSLQILWGRAAA"
     gene            14497..14808
                     /locus_tag="SP088_00135"
     CDS             14497..14808
                     /locus_tag="SP088_00135"
                     /note="Gp11"
                     /codon_start=1
                     /transl_table=11
                     /product="hypothetical protein"
                     /protein_id="AGF87787"
                     /translation="MNYMRMKADRTRAVIAELEAEGYLVAVNGIHDEIWFDIIHQVGP
                     MSAEERQSIEYRLLAAYSEDLKEWADHLLGSWREAHPGIVRIWDGVPVRNFNEEDKYK
                     K"
     gene            14805..15257
                     /locus_tag="SP088_00140"
     CDS             14805..15257
                     /locus_tag="SP088_00140"
                     /codon_start=1
                     /transl_table=11
                     /product="hypothetical protein"
                     /protein_id="AGF87788"
                     /translation="MKRGSLFQQEARRQASVIRQRAKWDLYPFVRHIVKRLLRGDEEV
                     VRSMYGKGLTDVMASFYGITRSPGPRRIHARSGRPYPLPFIVREGSPIHMAPVYRQLT
                     IDPWLPPRDALAAKGIKIENSDDIIHLLSVNDFKYGLRFTINPELAEG"
     gene            15259..15963
                     /locus_tag="SP088_00145"
     CDS             15259..15963
                     /locus_tag="SP088_00145"
                     /codon_start=1
                     /transl_table=11
                     /product="hypothetical protein"
                     /protein_id="AGF87789"
                     /translation="MATMKERHKIPHFQYSGGIWYCYRAFDGGAKCYPEYSPTSHAEL
                     WYSDKAMARMVEVYGWWKAKDPKNARLTDAMLLRYAGAIRYVEEGSRRKWGMVIKDLR
                     IFAENVGSRFSREYFARARKEDVKRAKTMRGKEQARLVETLIASGYCRVSNNHRIVSR
                     IDRPDWREVLALELCPQDPYGAGIDRSYGSGMADFYRRGNSKDKLTIEDEMVFRRFPG
                     SGDGPTDFIPLCEDAQ"
     gene            16128..16355
                     /locus_tag="SP088_00150"
     CDS             16128..16355
                     /locus_tag="SP088_00150"
                     /codon_start=1
                     /transl_table=11
                     /product="hypothetical protein"
                     /protein_id="AGF87790"
                     /translation="MADGKTRALRVKAHAAFDPLWQSGSMSRTKAYLQLSRKLGIDIK
                     DCHIAMLSDAQLQTVILIYQDNDGADSTDVI"
     gene            16375..17289
                     /locus_tag="SP088_00155"
     CDS             16375..17289
                     /locus_tag="SP088_00155"
                     /note="COG0175 3'-phosphoadenosine 5'-phosphosulfate
                     sulfotransferase (PAPS reductase)/FAD synthetase and
                     related enzymes"
                     /codon_start=1
                     /transl_table=11
                     /product="NinC protein"
                     /protein_id="AGF87791"
                     /translation="MTAMKRTFDKEPLVVSFSGGQSSGFLCAYLIENYGHKYDLRFVF
                     ANTGREHEETLIFADKVDKHFGLNLVWLEGYASPEHGVGMRHRVVSFETAARNGEPFE
                     SLISVEGIPNISRQKCSDYLKTQTIRHWMRSNGLARRGWSAKTAIGMRSDEPDRANPN
                     KASAKKFNLVYPLCHWGSFDKQDVNDYWDSMPFKLNIPPHYGNCLTCFKKSNAKLYLI
                     AHEHPEWFTWNRDMEIQYGHVKAEDGHTWFRGKRDTDQLMADAGLEDRQRLLYLTRTN
                     PDDGDGCTSSCEPFQSDLFDEEFEEDEV"
     gene            17286..17747
                     /locus_tag="SP088_00160"
     CDS             17286..17747
                     /locus_tag="SP088_00160"
                     /codon_start=1
                     /transl_table=11
                     /product="nucleoside 2-deoxyribosyltransferase"
                     /protein_id="AGF87792"
                     /translation="MNVNMCNPAAKPVMIYLAGPYRPYIIGSGCTVPTSVNILKAEEA
                     AVSLIDRLYAHKMFPVTPHLNTANFEHKTENEIPDEFWLECTMELMRRCDAVLLIGAD
                     AMRSYGTRAEIEEAKRLNIPVFNDLDHLVSCLQCHQTVEGERTMILTHPSV"
     gene            complement(17878..18132)
                     /locus_tag="SP088_00165"
     CDS             complement(17878..18132)
                     /locus_tag="SP088_00165"
                     /codon_start=1
                     /transl_table=11
                     /product="hypothetical protein"
                     /protein_id="AGF87793"
                     /translation="MTGLLARIKTGVLAALVFVVALFGVWRAGRTKGKQDQINNQNND
                     TLREQANADKNVAEVHNEINKLPDGGANDLLRRKWMRRKD"
     gene            complement(18129..18842)
                     /locus_tag="SP088_00170"
     CDS             complement(18129..18842)
                     /locus_tag="SP088_00170"
                     /note="V"
                     /codon_start=1
                     /transl_table=11
                     /product="lysis protein A"
                     /protein_id="AGF87794"
                     /translation="MAKQKPRGIRNNNPGNIEWGSPWQGLIPRNQATDNRFAQFKDPA
                     SGIRAIAVTLTTYYDKRKANDGSKIDSVREVIERWAPAVENNVSAYAKQVAAVLAVDP
                     NSETLNLHDYDTMRGLVEGIIRHENGNPASFGLTPYSNANTWYSDEVIEEGLRRAGIV
                     KAAKPVNRTTVAATSVAGLGAAQLVDMVQPVKAAMDSAHGDISSGDWVRIAFGAATIA
                     VGLYMGWVAYRKHRAGAAA"
     gene            complement(18846..19184)
                     /locus_tag="SP088_00175"
     CDS             complement(18846..19184)
                     /locus_tag="SP088_00175"
                     /codon_start=1
                     /transl_table=11
                     /product="lysis protein B"
                     /protein_id="AGF87795"
                     /translation="MSDMERERPDDNSGGIKLDLSVNLPTILTMASMLVAAVLYVNNR
                     FADLSNQNTQAETRLTNVEKRQDATDAAFTVLRAETVSQNSALRSDLRADMRDLKQSV
                     DTLSSQMMRK"
     gene            complement(19248..21377)
                     /locus_tag="SP088_00180"
     CDS             complement(19248..21377)
                     /locus_tag="SP088_00180"
                     /note="COG0126 3-phosphoglycerate kinase"
                     /codon_start=1
                     /transl_table=11
                     /product="hypothetical protein"
                     /protein_id="AGF87796"
                     /translation="MADEDVGISAAKLVGEALQWNGEKPKLTYLSRCVGEALAISELN
                     IDAAKNFGEVLQWDGKLPTLFRAAELVGEVLAVEVIEIRASTMVCEALVKEPQFMAAE
                     MICEALGQAATERPPLYADAVYEYVTQHDVVPPLSEVISPESLYTLWNYAIVQQHIDD
                     PISYNIVKQAVTLSVLASPIVTISYDKVKTAWSYAVVSATLGDFPLPDEMWSKVSTKQ
                     VWNLVLQSIDIPYVPTSGVFVRHESTLVVQAHPLPMYTTPASVKSNVVLAAQKRPVER
                     LPRSMTRVAQELSQAVTALPIPMPRSDVFAAQMLSQAVIPADFVDPTVGVEHAAAVTS
                     YAVCEYQVSLPISYTRAKSLTPLVLQFSDIQRTIPLSTMRTKHVSSQFLVKSDLFPVL
                     SLTRVKQVRGYAVRAEEYTPPINLLVWSRADAVRLSVVQQATDYPDPGIPTTSAIVGA
                     ATAYHVMKALDYEDPNDMWEASKVQIVPQFLEKVLKAQPLRLPISYAPLAQFVELVTR
                     YQYMPPPGEVAESGIHVRQVMQPVAFRATYPDPTVPVSYLTVNQVLEHIAIPADYPDV
                     HLPTSDAIVNQVLEHVAQIDDFPDPGTMFRPLIVSQIIQQAAQDASYPDWSTLHKPLA
                     VQQVIQHVSMTAEYPDKDVPQSFAKVSQVLQHYADKANYPDKDAPQSTLRVRQVLEQV
                     MMRDKSMYEMPQPPRKHRVQITCRFVY"
     gene            complement(22631..23650)
                     /locus_tag="SP088_00185"
     CDS             complement(22631..23650)
                     /locus_tag="SP088_00185"
                     /codon_start=1
                     /transl_table=11
                     /product="hypothetical protein"
                     /protein_id="AGF87797"
                     /translation="MFKFCDGYDHYAEIGVKGTTLQGYLEAAGYVVRNASDTTFSVVE
                     GRRTGARALKFTVAASSSVNASLSWGFTTTATLVVFGFAMKAGLSRMRIARIENIVDI
                     EWDTTTGKIRVGEELGVNPLILNAWYYFEIEIDKTANTVKIYANNELQLTVAPSSAPT
                     TTYTIVWGQTGTAPNAGEQTLDDFYVVDGSGSRNNARLTPVEVTSRMPTADVSTQWEV
                     VNASSSTPHYQIVSQLSPGGESKPYLQSNTAGATDMYRSNVTLPNNNQIFAVSVIAYA
                     RKGDLDDRKLGLVVNTEGGTPTEIQVPLTESYKYYQASFEQAPGGSDWNQNNVESLQF
                     GIITR"
     gene            complement(23664..24626)
                     /locus_tag="SP088_00190"
     CDS             complement(23664..24626)
                     /locus_tag="SP088_00190"
                     /codon_start=1
                     /transl_table=11
                     /product="hypothetical protein"
                     /protein_id="AGF87798"
                     /translation="MLKFMDGFDQLRGWSDVTDGLTKCGYTVSGTPTLEEGRVATQMA
                     VSLPDTASLKRVFTSGATKVVFGFAFRAIGLRHTLITIKDVVTITWSETDGKITAAGG
                     TGTAVLLLDLWYYIEVVLDKTTSTIEVYVNNGLDITAPSPSSANPVTNYEVTWAGVAT
                     AQYLLDDIQFIDNQPGKYTGRIGPIQITSRLPMVDVDKEWSPSSGNDHYPLVYNQPPV
                     EGSYIQSNTSGATDTFLSNTVIPDTQNILAVGMTVLNKKSDVDNRQLGMVIGQKGDTQ
                     KEVIDAALSTTEKYSYAVFETNAAGQDWNDERLSEAPFGVIVRP"
     gene            complement(24637..25644)
                     /locus_tag="SP088_00195"
     CDS             complement(24637..25644)
                     /locus_tag="SP088_00195"
                     /codon_start=1
                     /transl_table=11
                     /product="hypothetical protein"
                     /protein_id="AGF87799"
                     /translation="MASYFDGYEQFRSTDTSNPGTFMRLAGYTVRGAVSAGLGRLQTS
                     IGLYTLNSAYERDWTWGGDTLTVGFACKQQARGALFGLKIGDATGRDVPHVVVYTDPV
                     SALVTIQTGPDQSEVGYVTPIPTRWYYYEVVMNRATKVIEVFVNGKSDVAYTLPDVIA
                     ASAVVRMVFNPFDMLPSFPADAEYTEDTKVFDDMYAQDGGRLGAIQISGRLPDGDRDT
                     EWGVAGPNPTAAHNQMVGRLPPDLANKFIYTGTNDRHDSFISTNKLPDNGAILAQGLI
                     ALVRKATADPVSIIANIDSHTVTLSNISRNWEYRYAQFTTSGYDQAAIEAAEFGVRSV
                     L"
     gene            complement(25654..26394)
                     /locus_tag="SP088_00200"
     CDS             complement(25654..26394)
                     /locus_tag="SP088_00200"
                     /note="similar to Burkholderia phage BcepNazgul"
                     /codon_start=1
                     /transl_table=11
                     /product="tail fiber protein"
                     /protein_id="AGF87800"
                     /translation="MPKKTAPNQGLPYGWIRGEDYWGGPMSDSQIFLDTTLFLTLESL
                     TFSAPPPNAVDGATYVVAANPTGAWAGHEGDVAVYVEKVWNFYTPRYGWRARVRSYEK
                     FLWFNGTTWIDEATGEDPVNPDPDPSVKPKWYDIGVTVSDSMYANEPVVHLPILDPMY
                     LPANMVGSHFDMADGASPAYYQFRVQRNGQNVATMTVEIGNFNASFTTTGGNPISFAA
                     GDRMTVRAQQEVVAGMKNFGFVIRMGLV"
     gene            complement(26394..30284)
                     /locus_tag="SP088_00205"
     CDS             complement(26394..30284)
                     /locus_tag="SP088_00205"
                     /codon_start=1
                     /transl_table=11
                     /product="phage tail protein"
                     /protein_id="AGF87801"
                     /translation="MGSKAKKITVGYKYYMGLFMGLFRGPVNEIVEIRVGDRTAWTGS
                     ITGNTTIQINREDLFGGTKAEGGIDGPLELYMGAPTQTVSQKLKNMLGGRQPEFRGVV
                     TAYFDGLICAMNPYPKQWKFKARRSTAGWTGGVWYADKCLVKMQGYDGQGNQHEVHAM
                     NPAHILYECQSNYEWGRGLSRDLIDDTTFRLAADTLFNENFGLCIRWNRQDTLESFMQ
                     LILDHIGGAMYVSKVTGKLSLRLIRKDYDFDTLPIFDTDSGLLSIQEATNASPANLVN
                     EVVVTYHNPIMDEDQQVRSHNLAQIQNQGCLNSNTIEYLGIPTGKLAMQVAQRDLRAA
                     STNVRRFTVICDRRAWNVQPGDVLKVRDPKQRGLTEVVIRVGTVEDGTLPDGKIKIVA
                     LQDQFAFQLNTFNQVEPPAGYEPDLTPAIARRIVYEMPYVDLVQQLPDGELNAVGPND
                     AFINSQAEKPTDMSAAYDMGIMAEGESGFDVRGNGDFGAFGSLAADIDYLSTQIVLSE
                     MTDMWDDVQPGFVARIAKPVLDGQRTQMEIAEEFVRIDAINGNVITVARGVLDTIPFR
                     HQKSEMLWVTTYDGGTDWQKYAGNESIDIKILPWTLGGGRFPIEDAPIDHLDMDFRQI
                     RPYPPGNVQHYLASSSTLQRWYVPSALTYTANAGETPDTYTLTWAHRDRVLQADKPVP
                     HIDGDIGPEQGTTYTIRVYNQEGTLVRTESGINGTTWNWPYATAAADMKVEESLFDPV
                     LATLRLTSVRSGRECWEYYEMKVSVYKKPPQFVYNASLMQFAAQPYNPEVDPEPPTPS
                     MSGPYVSALMQQAVQPDGSGDFGEADSMSGPNVALLPHQVTQTSSIITPLDTLLYETP
                     YIQLSRDGRDLNTSKVSAYVARSSDRTVDSYTLFTKHEADADYASAGTQPWTPWGMTT
                     VGLGFFTDEVTIDPTSDKDGVPIAGAQVGDLLLIDQELMSITAINGRTYKIGRGVADT
                     LPAQHYSRRPVWLISVGFGYSDMAFGDNEKAMVIVRPDTYGTDIPLNKLYPLQLQMQY
                     RPKRPYPPGLMMIGGQPFFNTASGLADDFNPYNNLKAKDVACTYAHRNRVTQANTARD
                     HFAVGINPEPGVKYRVRIGYAYWSQSGSGFSLLSQFETEDAGFIMRAADLERWGRQAG
                     YAQDAGGYSTLNVTVNAIRDGMLNWQGYTMTVRVPSFPLPPGQKPGGGDGPWNPPGGG
                     NTGGTTPPTEPPDRPDPSEPGTTDPSEPTKPDEPEDPQPPVDPEDPDTDPPTPPDPPI
                     DPTNVPGWSLSWDHGWAMTLPDFRYVPPAEEEPE"
     gene            complement(30274..30513)
                     /locus_tag="SP088_00210"
     CDS             complement(30274..30513)
                     /locus_tag="SP088_00210"
                     /codon_start=1
                     /transl_table=11
                     /product="hypothetical protein"
                     /protein_id="AGF87802"
                     /translation="MSRHDEPQDQPRIFMRHARKLGYCKNGSERLAERFGITFEQFLR
                     EGYPVAEAMKSANPLLLKAAAVAQQEWDEAHAHGE"
     gene            complement(30513..30743)
                     /locus_tag="SP088_00215"
     CDS             complement(30513..30743)
                     /locus_tag="SP088_00215"
                     /codon_start=1
                     /transl_table=11
                     /product="tail assembly protein"
                     /protein_id="AGF87803"
                     /translation="MWWALAMLVASVLINAALAPKPASAKPATIQDFDIPQVKEGTPQ
                     SVVFGEVWTADWQVLGFGNFRTKAVKAKQAKK"
     gene            complement(30755..31573)
                     /locus_tag="SP088_00220"
     CDS             complement(30755..31573)
                     /locus_tag="SP088_00220"
                     /codon_start=1
                     /transl_table=11
                     /product="structural phage protein"
                     /protein_id="AGF87804"
                     /translation="MSYNIIETSNDNGRPVFMYEFRLLDKYWRYTSADAKVSALGSIW
                     EPMGVSDDGIKQTGEAKTDALNLTLPNSNPVVGLFIGTPPGSPVTLTIRRMHLDDNDP
                     VVCYVGTVDSINQGENPTVATVTCSTLSATMDRNGLRLSWSRGCPHALYDGQCRVNKE
                     AFRVDATILTVGAGTVTAAAYATRPDGYFAGGFIEWIDPVYGVERRGIETHTGNTITI
                     FGTVDGLAGGYILKTYPGCPRTSTACDTIFNNLANFGGIPSLPDRSPFDGNPIF"
     gene            complement(31583..33271)
                     /locus_tag="SP088_00225"
     CDS             complement(31583..33271)
                     /locus_tag="SP088_00225"
                     /codon_start=1
                     /transl_table=11
                     /product="hypothetical protein"
                     /protein_id="AGF87805"
                     /translation="MALSGLRPAREQFNQAIHDALNGAYQLYVQDVFGQAAANQTYYM
                     AKWMKLKAGTYTAVMYVDDSGTLSIDHAVVATAAIGTNPNSGEFTISADGVYRFDCIY
                     SNVPADTPAYMAYQLILDGQTVEVSRANDFIADIVPIPDKALGPKPPYSDDVRLTYPV
                     FLPLPNWKDGVTERIEWQTDVMISESGAEQRRPIRLHPRRSFEATFLRWEEKRTLLDT
                     TIAGVGQSPLLLPLWHDMTATENDAPAGSVDIFGQFRVKDFNVGDVVMFNRGTTWDYE
                     TNIIAGLDIDAGHMTLTFGLQSDTPRGTRLYPVRVAQIREAMNGQQMTDSVSQTQVRF
                     FCTENYDLTPSWSDFPVYTRTGLHIFVMPEDWGSSNEITSDRLTYNFDNQSGPVVIVD
                     PGGQNYGTVKKSYTINGRTADRQFRQILFALRGRTKTFHLPLDTNDFILSRDINPADG
                     ALVVRRCGYTQYIGGTQETKRDIMVELYDGTRIPTTIISSRIVGDEEWLFLSQSIPAT
                     SRNDVRRIGYIPVARLDVDGIEIKRLTDSAGVSQVSLTFKFFDDRRIATPLPLS"
     gene            complement(33277..37572)
                     /locus_tag="SP088_00230"
     CDS             complement(33277..37572)
                     /locus_tag="SP088_00230"
                     /note="similar to Burkholderia phage BcepNazgul"
                     /codon_start=1
                     /transl_table=11
                     /product="tape measure protein"
                     /protein_id="AGF87806"
                     /translation="MANSKDVELRIRARDYSQKPLKAVTSAIEQMAKAQDEQRKAAER
                     GEVSTRDLEAAYKKLESAGNQLLKLNSLIEVFKRQNQAMTEATAKTEGLRQKQADLQK
                     AYDSTEKVTQKQERALARVTRQVEAATRAEATQAERVNRATRDLERYGIETSKVGAAQ
                     AGIVTSVAQVNRVLERQDEIISTSAAAAAQAKVIRGLQQQADQAMATARGYQTLGRVV
                     QQATGQLGPLGTQIQTIVSPAEAARRTLSGLENQVHGVTTELARNSKEVENVAQKVRM
                     LNEANKTVSALAQQIDLYRQQVSTLRNARTEYQQARQDVIKLAQQMRTATTDTGALGI
                     QMQAAQQRLSAAATAMRNTATAARSTQAALRAAQVDTRNLSDAEARLISTSQQSAAAL
                     NTLSTATNRNSQAARDGSKAWSLFRDEGRTTLSFLQRIRGEVLALTTTYIGFQGAINL
                     AGGAIDAYKNRQQAMVKIANVVGNSQAAINKEWEYMVGLANTLGIDITTLSQSYTKFA
                     VSAKAVGLSLQDSKFIFESVAKAGRVFHLSQDDMEGVFRALEQMLSKGQVYAEELRGQ
                     LGERLPAAFALFAKGMDMTTAELMKAMENGEVTGEAVINFAREQAKAIDAQLATAQKG
                     VDAMEARARNAMNAFQLALADAGFIEAYVQMLNKITDFLNSEDGRAAAVKLGEAFGML
                     ADAVTWCIENVDTLITALSVLAGLKVVQFIGGMISGLKNLLPLFKTLSNIGASIITVL
                     EGVAARMITAQGAIGLLGVALKGLTRLIPIVGWALLAYDIGAIMYDQSQTFREAVNAI
                     IRDFKNLGNQLAAVVESIPALLYDLAVSVLRPITTMFADTTQAIIKWIADVLKLIPGV
                     GQGLSEWAMSIGDDLTKEQRGFLESTGRIWDDVNKQWVKLNDEMVAKNADATDKIRGQ
                     VNQLAADMAAITKGEGFQFTQDPGTGVTKRSREIAGLTKELGKMEEAAKKADVASRKA
                     EQRKNLSGRLAIIDEEFAPQYARAKSIGGSEGDALTKRLDAVVAARKKAETTLFNSQQ
                     RTTGGIKKQENALQALINKYNELNAAVGVKEVKIDPNATFDDRLAAKLAAVNTQYDQL
                     IAKSKKLGAGGQNLAGQFEDLRKRNLEYATTQAKLEELKRIEDQLNSQQETKKNLLDE
                     INAKRQAGVISENEAVAQTVALYQNMNTGIASSAEQLDAFAQKIKDTMSPEEFSRIMA
                     QIASVKAGLVDVTGTFTTMDTTVVQGVLDGMSTALSSIVDEMALVVAGSQSIGDAFSN
                     LGVAVARFFADFLQKIAMAILQQMALNALASMGGGIGSAAVALGGTVAKHNGGTVGSK
                     TTGGTQMKGGISPAMFANAPRFHDGGLPGLRSDEVPTILQKGEQVLSKDDPNNVLNQS
                     RGGGQTAQSPQGLRFVLVDDRSKVPEAMNTPEGEKAVMQILQRNVPTLKNLVG"
     gene            complement(37565..37762)
                     /locus_tag="SP088_00235"
     CDS             complement(37565..37762)
                     /locus_tag="SP088_00235"
                     /note="similar to Burkholderia phage BcepNazgul"
                     /codon_start=1
                     /transl_table=11
                     /product="pre-tape measure frameshift protein G-T"
                     /protein_id="AGF87807"
                     /translation="MSEGHPAARHYPLGYLWSETKIAKRRVNAGYVTQSLLMQSCIGA
                     VLNGKKGGKEYKKLIKELSDG"
     gene            complement(37807..38268)
                     /locus_tag="SP088_00240"
     CDS             complement(37807..38268)
                     /locus_tag="SP088_00240"
                     /note="similar to Burkholderia phage BcepNazgul"
                     /codon_start=1
                     /transl_table=11
                     /product="pre-tape measure frameshift protein G-T"
                     /protein_id="AGF87808"
                     /translation="MSLADYAPEIEEITIPARHGKKAGSFNVRGLSFHDISKIIRVHY
                     HDLDGLFDLYQKTAGEDLTAIATGRFAVSLVSDAPGLVAHVIALAADEEAELEKVQTL
                     PLLVQFDALKKIAGLTFSDVEEVKKMFAQVMEQIGKMKGEEAGSKPGQSAK"
     gene            complement(38365..39504)
                     /locus_tag="SP088_00245"
     CDS             complement(38365..39504)
                     /locus_tag="SP088_00245"
                     /codon_start=1
                     /transl_table=11
                     /product="hypothetical protein"
                     /protein_id="AGF87809"
                     /translation="MNDNYQNNYVVGRGTVYFDRFQDGTNRKTGEMYFGNTPEFTINT
                     DSETLDHYSSDHGMRVMDASVLLEASQGGTFTCDNINADNLALWFLGEVSNTTQTQQT
                     DAKEVFNPIMRGRYYQLGTTDDNPTGVRSVTNFQMVKADASIAISVGTGDITSIVGAT
                     VVNPAGNYEIDLEAGRIYIEPDSADLAGNVQIAVQYDVDAQKRTLVIGKSNMVYGALR
                     MISDNPVGLNKNYYFPKVSIAPDGDYALKGDDWQVMSFTFKAMQLNNITQRVYIDIVE
                     AAAAVDPTTQRTIEISPASTSAASGGAGVVCTVTVRDGTGTAVQGDAVTFTTVSGATV
                     TPNSATTGSTGTATTTVNRAAAGTATVTATLANGKAATTGTITFS"
     gene            complement(39518..40021)
                     /locus_tag="SP088_00250"
     CDS             complement(39518..40021)
                     /locus_tag="SP088_00250"
                     /codon_start=1
                     /transl_table=11
                     /product="hypothetical protein"
                     /protein_id="AGF87810"
                     /translation="MSQRLDILKALTAHLEQITIENGYAYDLKGKVYRGRDRFGADFT
                     PKLPIVSILEAKATDYGAFANEEQTVRMDDWVLLVQGWVKDDPRNPTDPAYELLAEVE
                     KRLAMLVAKDENGQPMYPALYRLGGKIAKLTLAQPVVRPPEDGLSDTAFFFLPVRVGL
                     KVDIRNP"
     gene            complement(40018..40644)
                     /locus_tag="SP088_00255"
     CDS             complement(40018..40644)
                     /locus_tag="SP088_00255"
                     /codon_start=1
                     /transl_table=11
                     /product="hypothetical protein"
                     /protein_id="AGF87811"
                     /translation="MPVNVLAIGSDELKGYLEQVPEIANNSIRMAINSVAAGKGMTLI
                     KKSMTDEIAFPTGYLNADRLKLTKRATTSNLEAVIVGRKRATSLARFVTGGAMVTNSK
                     RPGGVQVRVKKGKTTYLKNAFLVRLNKGASLTEDQYNVGLAVRLSAGESLSNKRSQHK
                     SWLVPGRVALLYGPSVDQVFAEVSGTVAPKIGDMVAAEFHRNFARLSK"
     gene            complement(40644..41009)
                     /locus_tag="SP088_00260"
     CDS             complement(40644..41009)
                     /locus_tag="SP088_00260"
                     /codon_start=1
                     /transl_table=11
                     /product="hypothetical protein"
                     /protein_id="AGF87812"
                     /translation="MASNFAAIKAKARRDVHASLSVAARYENYAQDVIVDDISVRWHN
                     KIAIMGDLENGGYANVIEGIERIIFMRDELNAKGIMLSEGDSIIMTAEGYENARLVLK
                     TQEPIVGPVEIVWQVARAD"
     gene            complement(41012..41305)
                     /locus_tag="SP088_00265"
     CDS             complement(41012..41305)
                     /locus_tag="SP088_00265"
                     /codon_start=1
                     /transl_table=11
                     /product="hypothetical protein"
                     /protein_id="AGF87813"
                     /translation="MPKRKVLQTVIVYRDGARIKPSIGEIFDFKQAELDSINKINPDA
                     IGRPVMEVDVENQAAQEAAAQQAKADASKKDEKADGAKKNAKDDKKSGAEDEV"
     gene            complement(41367..42431)
                     /locus_tag="SP088_00270"
     CDS             complement(41367..42431)
                     /locus_tag="SP088_00270"
                     /codon_start=1
                     /transl_table=11
                     /product="capsid protein E"
                     /protein_id="AGF87814"
                     /translation="MAGLYTTYQLLEVQRKLKTLPAFFLQWFPRQINFQEDMIAFDKV
                     IQDVTRVAPFVAPNVQGRVIKESGYNTKTFKPAYVKPKHVIDPNMIIPRQPGEALGTG
                     TLSIAQRRDRVIAYLLMKHRAMHENTWEWMAAQAAQYGYVDVQGQDYPLVRVDFGRDA
                     ALTMTTDWTASGVTLMDMIADLRDGQRLVSDKSMSGTVIRDYVFGGDAWDQFVKVGGK
                     ELWGKDGLMDSTIRGSETNVTRLWDDVEGVQYMGELVGANGAGRMRIWVNTQKYRDQN
                     DQEQFLMKQKAVMGISSAIEGVRCFGAILDKGAGYQALDYFPKMWDQEDPSVEYLMSQ
                     GAPLMVPADPNASFLLTVMS"
     gene            complement(42444..42848)
                     /locus_tag="SP088_00275"
     CDS             complement(42444..42848)
                     /locus_tag="SP088_00275"
                     /note="similar to Burkholderia phage BcepNazgul"
                     /codon_start=1
                     /transl_table=11
                     /product="decorator protein D"
                     /protein_id="AGF87815"
                     /translation="MMAATSLPNYLAGNGDLGSWEPTQIFAGEADIVTEGGAAGADIE
                     IYQVIAKNAAGAMVPHDPTATTGTSPDEVPAPQSVAIGIAAQPAKSGQNVPYYIGGVF
                     NHAALGWHASLDTLAKRQAVFDRTNIHIGNLY"
     gene            complement(42878..44149)
                     /locus_tag="SP088_00280"
     CDS             complement(42878..44149)
                     /locus_tag="SP088_00280"
                     /note="COG0616 Periplasmic serine proteases (ClpP class)"
                     /codon_start=1
                     /transl_table=11
                     /product="prohead protease ClpP"
                     /protein_id="AGF87816"
                     /translation="MNGQPIAIRENDPTLLTNMQQMMSCDDEDFQERAEQQMRENLCA
                     AYGVGRPSADKPFAFSNGLAIIPIHGTLINRYGGYYYGYVTGYNFIRSQRNAAMADPD
                     VEAIIYDVNSNGGEAAGCFELSQEMFDTRGEKPSLAVVDSNCYSAAYALASAADKIVV
                     TPSGGAGSIGVIALHIDMSKMLADIGITVNIIKSGEHKADGNPYEPMSDEVRADWQAS
                     VDSMRTDFVNLVAQNRDLDPKVVRDTEAMCYNAGEALSIGLIDAVSTPSKAVTEFLNG
                     PSDNSPDHSGANAMSFTQEEMDAARAEAATNERTRIAGIMGCDAAANRTKLANHIAFN
                     TNMSVEDATAMLTNSAEEPKAAVTTVAPDAAAPGKPGTEAKGDSPFDTVMANADHPNA
                     GADAGNEQEGAKETAGLMAAMTAVAGSNMAK"
     gene            complement(44191..45870)
                     /locus_tag="SP088_00285"
     CDS             complement(44191..45870)
                     /locus_tag="SP088_00285"
                     /note="COG5511 Bacteriophage capsid protein"
                     /codon_start=1
                     /transl_table=11
                     /product="portal protein"
                     /protein_id="AGF87817"
                     /translation="MTEKKRSTTQRAKKAAKTADVATLDATPQNPSALGGGLEGAERN
                     TREMFRWTPAIISPDQQIAQDGTLALSRAQDIVQNDGYAFGAVAIHRDSVVGSQYKLN
                     SKPNSLVLGAPEGWADEFQEVVEARFNMVAESPENWFDARRMNTLTGLVRLAVGGFIM
                     TGEVLASCEWMKPKGTRMQRRPFGTAIQMISPYRLSNPDNIMDDKYLRSGVKLDEMGA
                     PIGYWLRKAFPGDPTDLEQWRWEYQPARFDWGRRRMIHIIEALLPGQTRGISEMVAAL
                     KQMKMTRNFQEVTLQNAIVNATYAAAIESELPSDVVFNQMGMGQTPFGDILKTYMGSL
                     AEYIAGSKNIAIDGAKIPHLFPGTKLKMQPAGTPGGVGTDYEESLLRNIAASLGLSYE
                     QFSRDYTKTNYSSARASMAETWKYMESRKKLVADRFASMIYTLWLEEEVNAGNVPLPP
                     GFTWRDFYDPMKRDALCNAEWIGASRGQIDEKKETEAAILRIKNGLSTYEAEIARLGG
                     DFREVFKQRAREEGIIKELGLDFSGKMVEGTEASGSTGGTGSDNNEEETKE"
     gene            complement(45867..46121)
                     /locus_tag="SP088_00290"
     CDS             complement(45867..46121)
                     /locus_tag="SP088_00290"
                     /note="similar to Burkholderia phage BcepNazgul"
                     /codon_start=1
                     /transl_table=11
                     /product="head-tail joining protein lambda W"
                     /protein_id="AGF87818"
                     /translation="MTPEECRAQYRLMLKEAMDAYHQLNLGGSVRVVVDQNSERVEYT
                     AANRQSLWAYIVRLQNAINSDNPCAAFMGLPSSPAGFLFP"
     gene            complement(46132..48213)
                     /locus_tag="SP088_00295"
     CDS             complement(46132..48213)
                     /locus_tag="SP088_00295"
                     /note="COG5525 Bacteriophage tail assembly protein"
                     /codon_start=1
                     /transl_table=11
                     /product="terminase large subunit"
                     /protein_id="AGF87819"
                     /translation="MTMKFKSIAQIISSVAEQLRPPMRMTVADAAAKYRYVNQPGAYV
                     GDWLNSTTPYMVEPMNMMNSRAYDKMAFVGPAQSGKTDALILNSIVYSVKVDPMDLMI
                     YCPTSTAARDFSMRRVDRLHRHSPKVGEMLMKNRDADNKFDKHYVTGIILTLSYPSVT
                     ELAGRPVGRIIITDYDRIDDDIGGDGNAFDLASKRTTTFGSFAMCAAESSPSRPIKDP
                     NWIKRTPHEAPPCDGIVGLYNRGDRRRWKWPCPHCDQYFEGTFQLLKWNTKDADGNPL
                     TNLEKSETVRMACPHCGCEIDPVDKYEMNLWGMWVPEGCHVNELGQLAGVPMRSSFAS
                     FWLRGTAAAFITWQKLVLNYLDAMDDYERTMSEEALKKFWNNDMGEPYVPKAIETVRV
                     PEALKARAEKWPEQTVPKNVRFLAATVDVQKHSFEVSVHGVAPGYPFDTYLIDRFNIT
                     KSLRRDDDGDPKILHPGAYLEDWDLIETEVMNRTYLLSDGSGRSLPIKMTACDSGGEA
                     GVTGNAYEFFRKLRKEGKTGRFCLVKGDPKANNPRTRVALPDSNQKDKKAIARGDVPV
                     LMINSNVMKDSLNGRLDVVEPGKGMYHIPDWMGDAVFAELCTETRDEKGWHNPSHARN
                     ETWDLAYYLLGICVSGRVLGIEQIDWDNPPSWAAEWDDNSMVILPQSDEPIDAPKDTE
                     YSFEKLAMALA"
     gene            complement(48197..48766)
                     /locus_tag="SP088_00300"
     CDS             complement(48197..48766)
                     /locus_tag="SP088_00300"
                     /note="similar to Burkholderia phage BcepNazgul"
                     /codon_start=1
                     /transl_table=11
                     /product="TerS"
                     /protein_id="AGF87820"
                     /translation="MTKSNAPLATRNRRSNAPDADTEAMIFQGCNITQLAKLFRMERR
                     DITPKIMDVPPVGERGGYPIYAVHEVAPYLVKPLYDVETYLRRMNFKDLPKELSKEFW
                     AGQRAKQDFDIKAGNLWETEKVIEHFGEAVKVLRMSMLLIPDTLARQAGLSEPQRQVI
                     TSSIDAMLNDLSSALIDKFNGDEVDDDEV"
     gene            complement(48753..50228)
                     /locus_tag="SP088_00305"
     CDS             complement(48753..50228)
                     /locus_tag="SP088_00305"
                     /note="COG0553 Superfamily II DNA/RNA helicases, SNF2
                     family"
                     /codon_start=1
                     /transl_table=11
                     /product="helicase"
                     /protein_id="AGF87821"
                     /translation="MHDYQDEGVQFIKDHPYCGMFVDLGLGKTVMTGTAMLDLIADGE
                     INKVLVVAPKRVARTGWPTEFDEWGHLCFYKMSIIAGNAKERAAAASKDCHFYTISVD
                     NIAWLCEHFKTKWPFDAVVLDESSMFKSHTSQRFKLLRRVRKYIKRIVELTATPAAEG
                     YMGIFSQIYLLDEGERFGSTIGGYQENYFTQNRYNFKWKLRPGAEDEIIRKISDICLV
                     MKAEDYLDMHEPNFVPVPVELDGETAERYRMMEEESLVEIMPDDFDEHLDDPIVIEAE
                     QAASLQSKLLQMCSGFIYDTKIVGITQDDKVIKQKDTYRLHDLKFDALEELLETTLAD
                     KNVLIAYHFKPTLERLKERFKDLVVMDDDGKCIKKWNAGKIRLLAAHPQSAGHGLNLQ
                     HGGHVIVYIDNPWSLERFLQFNGRLHRQGQNYPVTIYQFKAMLRTPNGLLAETADDVV
                     IQALNDKEDVQDAFFELLERIKGRIKRRKKSKNKGVWDDEE"
     gene            complement(50275..50562)
                     /locus_tag="SP088_00310"
     CDS             complement(50275..50562)
                     /locus_tag="SP088_00310"
                     /note="COG1591 Holliday junction resolvase - archaeal
                     type"
                     /codon_start=1
                     /transl_table=11
                     /product="hypothetical protein"
                     /protein_id="AGF87822"
                     /translation="MAEPIIRESKVEKRCCEYAQGRGWWVSKFTSPGKKAVPDRVLIR
                     GGVVLFIEFKRPGEEPTAQQYHRHKEMRKAGANVTWVDNFADFKNYIIAFE"
     gene            complement(50564..52603)
                     /locus_tag="SP088_00315"
     CDS             complement(50564..52603)
                     /locus_tag="SP088_00315"
                     /note="COG0749 DNA polymerase I - 3'-5' exonuclease and
                     polymerase domains"
                     /codon_start=1
                     /transl_table=11
                     /product="DNA polymerase I"
                     /protein_id="AGF87823"
                     /translation="MTDCINLDYESRSRVNLKTNGFDRYSNDESTKILMGAWSINGGA
                     VQHIDLHRGKKLPGELREALEDPAVEKWAFNAQFERVMTRRVLGIKTPYKSWRCTMAL
                     AYMLGFAGDLLAVGTQIGLPEEKLKDPEGKRLIDLFSKPQRVTKKNPFEWRNEATDPE
                     DWWHFCKYNVRDVETELAIKARLMRYPVLDAEWDMYALDQFINDTGVMIDREFAYSAL
                     ALAEARKPQIIEEMADITGLNNPNSPAQLTPWLKERGYPFSDLRSDTVNKVIREADEN
                     GVDPDAIRVLRMRLNSAKNSLSKYQTMIDAAGEDGRFRFSLQFAGASRTNRWAGRRIQ
                     TQNLPRTPKLIEDVTDLSIVNKMIHQRDLDALTLYVGEPMDALVGCIRSAFIPTPGHK
                     FIVADLSSIESVVIGWLTNCKWFMDTLAAKHDLYRSFAAHWLHLPYEETKPHRSKAKP
                     ATLGAGYRLGGGHMDENGKKTGLWGYAENMGVHMTQKEAEESVQAFRDLCPEIVRAWY
                     DLENAVFKVIRTRQAVVWGCLIIEYTKPFLTIRLPSGRKMYYFRPRLVERQMTVQKGP
                     KKGEKYTKTNFQYEGKVEGSGTKWGKIYSHGGKLVENIVQALARDVLAEGLKKAHRMG
                     FRIVMHIHDEIVTEVPEDSTLTVDDLISCMAAELPWAEGLPLGAAGWEGYFYRKD"
     gene            complement(52670..53266)
                     /locus_tag="SP088_00320"
     CDS             complement(52670..53266)
                     /locus_tag="SP088_00320"
                     /note="similar to Burkholderia phage BcepNazgul"
                     /codon_start=1
                     /transl_table=11
                     /product="hypothetical protein"
                     /protein_id="AGF87824"
                     /translation="MAEKLVPAKKVKNGVLYKSGHIKISNVRASYPHLDKPYGGEDGG
                     EPKYSLTLLMPKDSHGEIEKIIREQIEVTKKNHKTGALKVAPSMLFIKDGDTDFPDKP
                     ECEGMWVISARESKRPDVYNIEREELTTSSEILEEIYGGCWVSVVIRPWSQENKFGKR
                     VNANLISVLKRKDDEPFGEGRVDTSDAWDEDEDWEDEV"
     gene            complement(53321..54658)
                     /locus_tag="SP088_00325"
     CDS             complement(53321..54658)
                     /locus_tag="SP088_00325"
                     /codon_start=1
                     /transl_table=11
                     /product="hypothetical protein"
                     /protein_id="AGF87825"
                     /translation="MSSKSLLVRIMREFGGGGHSIFAPSASARWIACSGSLIAGLFEH
                     DETIYEAAEGTVAHGIAEQWLRTDVRPTHLIGTIETITEGDVSHDIPITRSMLDAVQE
                     YVDWCRFEEGEMFTEIRVWFTDLMPRANPDEPDEDPVEFVAQGGTADNIIIRDRTLIV
                     TDLKYGTGVQVFAEGNPQALLYAYGAYRAFSDEYEFDRIVIRIAQPRLDHFDTWEITI
                     DELLEFAEYARERIAAAWSLTAPRRASLKGCRFCRAAHNCAAIAYMMECAVGGDVEFL
                     EAEFGEEEMSVLRDALAQEYKFRRAQFGNLTTEQMAKILPYRKVVENWFSRLDFELER
                     RAMNGEKVPGQKLVESRTNRKFANEKDAIALFRFLDIDEDKYIERKLRTPAQMEEVLR
                     DELGVSRAGAPNIIAGIVYKPEGKPTLAPLTDKRPPLDGKYSGAWDDEDDDEV"
     gene            complement(54651..54980)
                     /locus_tag="SP088_00330"
     CDS             complement(54651..54980)
                     /locus_tag="SP088_00330"
                     /codon_start=1
                     /transl_table=11
                     /product="hypothetical protein"
                     /protein_id="AGF87826"
                     /translation="MTSITFTNVSTSGGAVLARTWAEFRFQIGDRDVLFRVTSPVSKH
                     EAPLLVTHASSGLRVCDIWWDDVAKTRFNAGRNNYSGAGARALVATIERVGKHRFLNA
                     IKAYPNE"
     gene            complement(55043..55453)
                     /locus_tag="SP088_00335"
     CDS             complement(55043..55453)
                     /locus_tag="SP088_00335"
                     /codon_start=1
                     /transl_table=11
                     /product="hypothetical protein"
                     /protein_id="AGF87827"
                     /translation="MSGIFEQLLAEQQKTNTLLEGVLAALKGGAVNTSADAGGETTEK
                     TTTTTKKGGTSKSTKTTETKATKPKHTKDEVVAAVVAVKDAFGAPEAKKITAHFGLAK
                     VAEAKEEHFDEIVEMCEAKLAEKDEGGNVEEDDV"
     gene            55692..55973
                     /locus_tag="SP088_00340"
     CDS             55692..55973
                     /locus_tag="SP088_00340"
                     /note="COG1643 HrpA-like helicases"
                     /codon_start=1
                     /transl_table=11
                     /product="hypothetical protein"
                     /protein_id="AGF87828"
                     /translation="MRFPKWALNDDRMKVKFLMTQAALEIDPNARMADLAKAAKVSYS
                     TLLWATQNNVSSAVAEKVCSAVPLTGIRPHWLTNPSWIKTDSETGEILE"
     gene            55970..58552
                     /locus_tag="SP088_00345"
     CDS             55970..58552
                     /locus_tag="SP088_00345"
                     /note="similar to Burkholderia phage BcepNazgul"
                     /codon_start=1
                     /transl_table=11
                     /product="DR0530-like primase"
                     /protein_id="AGF87829"
                     /translation="MNYWQEYGETLWGNGYTVVPIYAPDADKKGAGKRPIGKDWERTI
                     NDKEQIQRWAERYTKNGIGILTKYTPAVDIDVYDEDAVEHMANWVLENVGRSPCRIGR
                     EPKKLFLFRTESPFSKVKSGVWEDDFGQRHAVEILADGQQFVAYGIHPDTNRDYYWLD
                     DENPLNNAADFDLEEISLDTSREIAAEFDRYAKEQGWTMVKRPMNGYEAIGMADEEDW
                     AATAGIRKWDGTYEDLRDLVMKYPNPEDYENYIKVLAALQISCRDQDEAKSIAREWAM
                     QAHNFDDGDFEYKWDKGFAHNASRLVTLGSIITEVREIEKAEQEERAIEYREAFAECT
                     EANDWNAWAESFKKAQIFGLTRRTIVQIAAESYRRINNLRLTAADKKDILGFDYGSKE
                     TPQWLKKFVFSEENDCLIDKSSGSYISKGAFDFAYAKLCKFEDEAFKPTVFASITRPI
                     PIVCDAMYYPAMHGDMEESLWKPKEGVLGPEFFIDESGKTWLNSFDPDSIPEPADELS
                     PYDKKAVEIIKDFFVVLFPNDKERRYVMDWMAWIIQHPTKRINYSLLIRGAHGSGKST
                     LGVLMSAMLGRKNVGYVSNTVMNGRFSDWAEGDILKIVEEVYDKGDRYSAIERQKEYI
                     TNDRFQVEPKGRKPKVVVNTSSKMMFTNHFNALPLDENQRRYLVVSTQAENHLDMERV
                     YGSKAERSRFFKNVYRAIDNHVPALKRWFLDWEISPEFDHKGHAPQDTEAFSIMADAS
                     NDGVEGAVVSMLRDGTTPGVHRDIIFVPALRDAFLETEDVEMPKTSRLKNMLMEIGFK
                     PGGVLKFGGKSGRVYVRKRVKGAYDEAGKLNSEWAQKTLKKHNAEVEKLVGKVIPEEW
                     EDEV"
     gene            complement(58600..58926)
                     /locus_tag="SP088_00350"
     CDS             complement(58600..58926)
                     /locus_tag="SP088_00350"
                     /codon_start=1
                     /transl_table=11
                     /product="helix-turn-helix XRE-family of transcriptional
                     regulators"
                     /protein_id="AGF87830"
                     /translation="MVNSDKKLKCGTALERAMNKKSANEVCDGAKKRLMDSIVAEIED
                     KGYTNSEVCSMTCVPSSRVKDLKEKRGDGFQFETLLRMAITLKLDVEITAIWNRDVIK
                     ARVKIS"
ORIGIN      
        1 gtaccttttt gaaatcgtga ccgtaattct ttctcagccg cccgccacgc cacgcaagat
       61 agatcgtaat aggtagtcat acctaagcac acgatcgccc cgtctagccc ccatagcggc
      121 cgaaataacg gcatactata gccctatgta ataccatatt gcaggtgata ccagataaac
      181 ggctaatcat agccatatac agccgcacac caacgcacgc cgcgtatatc attacgcacg
      241 catacgggcc gccatacagg aaaggcgcgc acatacgccc ctatgacgca cgccgcgtat
      301 atcagaaagg aagaaagcag gaagggccgc gcaacgcacg ccgcgtatat catcgcacac
      361 ggcacaccat aggcccggta cacggccgcc taacgcacgc cgcgtatatc agaaaggcaa
      421 taaaaaagcc gcccggatag gcggccttgt gtacatgggg aatatatcaa aacagtgtaa
      481 aagggaatcg cgcggcgttc cccgaaaatc cggttttaga taaaggattt taacagcacg
      541 ttaagcatcg cattggcgcg tacagtggca acggcgacgc gtgatcggcc gtccatcttg
      601 tacagcgtca cacggaaagc gcgcgcctta tcatcccacg ttagatccgc atcggcccgg
      661 ataaatgaaa cgccatcaac atgacgttta aagcctttgg cccttgcgat cccggcatac
      721 cgatccgccg ccatacgtgc ggccgttaag cgttgcgcct tatccattcg cggccgcctt
      781 gcggtcatgg taccgcgcta aaaggtcgag tgacgcggtt ttacgcacat tgcacgcaag
      841 cccggcgcgg gcgctgtacg ccacgatcgc cgcccttgtc tctaactggt catctggctg
      901 gcttgctaat acgtccataa tcggcgcggt gtcgtcatcc atccatcgca acgcatagat
      961 cccgttgtca cgtatcaggc gacgcgcggc gcgatattgc gatttattca cctttgcccc
     1021 cttctaccgc ctcgccacgg tcacaccgca cggaatacag accaatgcgg cccggataag
     1081 tcgccacggc cgcgcggcaa tcgtcataag agatccccgc gtcaatcaca taatcatgac
     1141 aatcggctgc catattatca gcgccaaccg cgccgcacat cgtcacaacg aaaaaccata
     1201 agcccgccat aattaccaac ctcgatccag tttaatgatg ttaatcgcgg gcgcgccgtc
     1261 gccgtgaatg attgagcggt gaaacatttt agcgcacacc ggacaagcgc aagtagaatc
     1321 ccattgatcg cccttgtcac cgtttgcgat gacgtgcaac gccgatccgc aatgcgggca
     1381 agcgtgcgac gccaacggca cgcccgccac catttgacgc gctaaccatt ccgcgtattt
     1441 gctgaaccgc tcaacgcttt tgacctgtac gccgttaatt tccatagcga tccccttatt
     1501 tgataaattc gattgatttg atttgcgacg ttaagacggc ttgcgcgtat gtcttatttt
     1561 ccagtaaatc aaggcgcatt aaccacgcgg agcaaaacag gccgctttct gaaaaaatca
     1621 catcttcggt tttagcgatc aacgtcatgc ccgcaacggt tttaatcttg atacgggtcg
     1681 ccgtcttgtc attgttcagc gtggcggccc tggtcgcggc aaacgtcgcg cgggcttgct
     1741 tgatgtattg tttcatgcag ccgacgcgca ccacgtcgcg gacgtgttca accgtgttga
     1801 cgtcgcgatc cagttcaatg acgttgtgaa acgcgccatc aatgcagcac gacacgacaa
     1861 cgcgcacacg ataaacctga aattcggccg ggctaatacg ggtcgagatt tcgtaaaatt
     1921 cgccgtcgat tttgtcgcgc aaggtatgca gcacgatccc cgatgcgtta acgtttccac
     1981 gctcaacggc ggcgcaagcg cgatcgacat agtcggccgg ggcggtcaca tagcccgctt
     2041 tcacttgctt gatgaaatcg ctttccgggt catccttgcg ggcctgttca aacggcacat
     2101 attcgatcgg cgtgtcgtaa agactaacca tgtgaatatc agggcgcgcg tttaggatct
     2161 ccgcgtcttc aaggtctaac atccagtaac cgcgctttaa atacacatat tccccggccg
     2221 gattggttga gcgtaaaaca tgatcggcgg cgtcaaacgt tgccgcgtcg gcgtcggcgc
     2281 ttgccgcgtt taattctgca ttcatcgcga tgatctccgc ttctatttct tcgcgggtaa
     2341 agtccgacag gttcaaaatg aaatcatctt cgaatccgtg aacctcaaaa aacattgcat
     2401 cattgcggag cttttgagcg cgtgcggcgg cttcctgttc tgcgatttcg tcggcggttt
     2461 tcagcacacc ggaatgatcg agcgcgcttt ctaacacgtt ttcaaagttg gattcataag
     2521 accacgcacg ccagattaat gatccgccgt ccacctcgcg gatctcgact tgcgtcgaac
     2581 cgtatttatc aaagttgtaa gacacggcgc gatctgactt gatgttatat tttccaacca
     2641 ttgcaacgat ttgatcatgt gtcattttgt atcacctgtt ttgataaccg tcggccccat
     2701 tgcccccggc ccccgaaggg aatttaaata taaatgatat acgcggcgtg cgtcaataac
     2761 ttttctcttt aatcgtcggc cgcgtcacct ttacggcccg tcatcccgtt ttaaaagcgc
     2821 gtcgccctcg tcttgagtcg gccaaatcag gcgcacacat acgcccccgg cgacggtata
     2881 caaaaacact ttatacggcc cgacgttgtc gccgaaaata accgccgccc cgataaacgc
     2941 cacgatcgcg ccgcacgcgg taaacttgat cgcggccctt gcggcgttcc ccgaaaatcc
     3001 ggttttattc atgatgtcac ctgtacgcgg taaacgctta ttacccgcca gccgtccaca
     3061 cattgcaccg ccagcgcggc cccgtccgcc tttgagcttt ccagaattcg cacatgacct
     3121 tttaaccctt ccacctcata aacggccgcg tcggcgtcca gatcgtacac gtcaccatta
     3181 attacaatga attgatccgg cgtataggtg aaataatcgc ccggcgtgcc ttcaccattg
     3241 tgatatttgg cggcggcttg cgctttctgg tcatcggtca gatcttgcca gtagaccggg
     3301 cgcacatcgt ccgcgacaac ctcgccgaca atatcccacg gcgatcggga ttgttcgccc
     3361 gcgtaaaact tgcccgacgc cgtccagatc ttgaactcac gcggacgata tgcgccccgg
     3421 tacattttcc agatccggcc cttaaccggg aatgacacga cggccccggc gctattctgt
     3481 aaaacgattt gatccacggt gacgcggtcg ccattacgat taaaaaacag gcccggcgcg
     3541 gtgatattca gtttcatgat aaagcccctt attagttaat tacggatact gatttaaacg
     3601 gcgcaccagt gaccgccggg ccgccgttgg aatcgcggcg ggcgatctct aagtggcaag
     3661 gcatccagcc ggatgaccgc cccacggtga aacggcgcgt ttccccgtat gcgtccacca
     3721 cttccacgcg gcgaccctca aggccgacta attgcggtgt atattccgca tcgcatttat
     3781 tgccgcttgc gatggaatag atccgcgcgg cgtcgaatac cttattgcac gcggcaaaat
     3841 gttttttagt accaacgcgg gcgggaatat ccagcgcgat gacgtcgatc ccctttgccc
     3901 ctaacagcat ttcagccgcg cggccgtgac gctttaacca ttccaacgcc cggcgcgctt
     3961 tattgttcag cacgtcgaac ccgtagcagg taaaactgcc gcccgctttc atgacgtata
     4021 aacgttgctc tttattgatg gaattcagga tcatgattaa gccccttgta acagaagagt
     4081 gaaaaaatta tttgaacagc cgatcaaacg gcctgtttta cgttcgcgta aataaaacgt
     4141 tttacgcccg aaagaataac ggcgctcaac cttacagcga cgccacaccg cccgcgcgtc
     4201 attaaatata acagccgcaa taattgaata accgattatg atgatagcca ttaacatgac
     4261 gcgcccccgg attaattagt tttcaaagtg aacaggcgat cgccgtcgtg caattgcaca
     4321 tagtccgcga ttttccagcc taagagatcg cccccctcgc ggcatatttc attgatgcgc
     4381 tctaacatga tttcggccgc atagcgtgcg ttgccttgaa tgtctgaccc gtcggcgacg
     4441 cgcggcgaat agttaacctt gatcccgcgc ggaactaacc acgaaaacgc gcgcatatat
     4501 gccgggcctt tatttgtcgc cgggcaaaat ttaacggtga ttgacattaa cagcggcgcg
     4561 acatccggaa tataaccgat cataaacgtc cagccgttat ccgtatcacg cacgcccggc
     4621 acggatggcg cactagcaac gatcccccaa ctaacggatt tattagcatt gagtttagcg
     4681 atcaactttt cagcggccgc gcggtgattt tgttcgctgt ttaattcagc gtcatattgt
     4741 gaacgcgtcc agccattcca gcatttagcc atgattgaac cgttagaata tttagtgatg
     4801 atagtttgca ttgtgttgat cctcttattt gaaatcgcgg gtatattcgg cggtgaaaat
     4861 ttcgcggccg tacttctgat aaataacgcg taataaatca ttgtcattta aaatatcggc
     4921 gtcggtgaat tccttccccc atgaaaaaga aagcgtgctt acccggttaa cgtggatcgt
     4981 gctatgcagt tcaaccgttg ccgtgccgct ttcgtcgcgc ttaataacaa tggttagcca
     5041 atgctgcaac gtctgacctt ttaccgcgtt atatactttt tccatcgtgt cacctcttta
     5101 tgttgatttc cgccgggcct ttttgccccg tcccccgaag ggaatttaaa tgtaattgat
     5161 atacgcggcg tgcgtcaaat cttttttcat attatttgat taaccgcaca ttaaagcgcc
     5221 accgatcgcc acgccgggcc gcattgcacc gccgcgcccc acggccgccg ccccgtcaca
     5281 ccgccaaacg gcacgcggcg ccacgcctta aacctttgaa ttctatacga aaaaccgacg
     5341 ccaaccgggg caaaacaggc cgatcggcgc ataggctaaa ccgttgattt ataacgattt
     5401 gtacgaaatc ccgccaaaaa cgacaaccgc ccgcaacggc agaccgcgcc gggcctgact
     5461 ttctctataa aaattcccga cgggcttact tgaaaaagtt acccggttga aaaattttga
     5521 acgacgcggc cagttcttac ttcaaaaacc tacccggctg acggttttgt ccaccagcgt
     5581 agggacaatt tcacccggcc gacgggctta cttgaaaaac ctgtccggtt gtcgttgcga
     5641 cgttccgcgc ttacttgaaa aagttacccg gttgaagccg cgaggcccgg ccacccgcct
     5701 tacttcaaaa agtcatccgg ctgaaactaa actggagtgt cgcccggtca tcataattac
     5761 cggatgaaat gaattgacat acgtcgcgtg tagaactatt gttctccgaa cgtaacgatt
     5821 aacgaaccaa ctggagccat cccaatgagc aaagaactaa gcccggccga actgactggc
     5881 gcaatgatga cgaccgagcc ggatgttgaa ctgccgtcac gcgtgcgcgt gtacagcgtc
     5941 gtggggaacc tcattgcgct ggaagtcggt ggcgtgtaca ccctgtccca agaactcccg
     6001 cttgaccgta cgctttcgca ggtacaggac gaggccaatg ccctcaaagc gaagatgcgg
     6061 gccagcctta attcttccat ccggaacgcc atgaaacacc acggccaacg gttcagcatg
     6121 gaatccgcgc tggtgactta cccgtctggc cgcatgttca ttcaggccgt tgtgacctgt
     6181 actgacaccg acgtttcgga cgacgacgaa gtttaaatcc ataggacggc acgcctgaaa
     6241 aacggcgtac cacccttttc acctgacacc ctataggacg cacaccgatg aaaaccacgc
     6301 accaccctat tgaactgagt ccggtacgcg acatcacccg cacggccttt atctataaga
     6361 agcccggcca gaaagacggc gagatctaca tcgagaagga caacggcgac accgagatcg
     6421 ttacccccct gacccgcgcg gacgccattg cgttgatcga gggattgcgg tctgccttcg
     6481 acattccgga cacgaacgcg gagaaggtcg aactgttaca gcgccgcctc gaccagaccc
     6541 aagaccacat cgaaagcatt tcgttggtca ctgcggccaa catcatgttc gagaatggcc
     6601 tgcgcaccgc cgtcctgact ccgtcccgcc tgatcaccgg gcaaatgcct gaactggaaa
     6661 tcgacgcgac tcgcccggac accatcactt accgtctgaa agaggaaccg ctgaatgcaa
     6721 ccgactaata ccgcgttgat ggtgaacaac gccatgcacc cgaaaggccg catcgacgtc
     6781 gtcccggcgt tccgcgctat cgagcggatc tacagcgtga ccatccatgc cacgcacacc
     6841 gggattaagg tgtcggcggc cacaaatcac cgcgtgacct tctatcagtc tggcgacccg
     6901 gccatcgcga agaatggcga ggctcgcggc gtggacgaat gtacggccat gcgaatgtac
     6961 atcatcaaat ttctggattg ggccatgacg aacatgccat gcccggaagt gcagaatgtc
     7021 gtcgtggagg tggctggtgg aaggcattga attcgtccgt gtgcagtacc aagaactgcg
     7081 caaaatccgg ttagaccaaa tcacctgcaa actgtccgcc cttgagacgt ttttcaagga
     7141 catggaagac gacgtgcaga cccacagtac caaaatgctc gacctcgcca cgctggacaa
     7201 cgacgaggcc gcatataaca cggtcagcga ccagtacgct gaatcaatgg cgagccttcg
     7261 ggcggccaaa gaagcactac gcgccgcgat gttccatgca gcgcaatcca tgtaccacgg
     7321 agcaccagcc aatctaatca acttgggagc catagagaat gaaaatcaag ggttatgaca
     7381 aagccattat cctgcacctc ggcgcgctgt atgacgcggc caacgacggt aacgagaagg
     7441 tcaagccgct gcaccgcctg atcctgaatc tgccgaacgt tgacgaagag gcggtgacgg
     7501 ctttcgctaa aggagcgtta agcgatgcac tcgaaaagca tgaagtgtca gatccgccgg
     7561 aggcgtctta caagacgatg ggctttgcag cgtacggcga agaggttgac agtaaattcg
     7621 ccctcgctat ccccgggaca aacgccatcg tcttccagat cgagaagcgc gaacgtgtgc
     7681 tgcccggcgt cagcgtacga aatgaagtcg tgaagcgcat ggccgcgttg cgcgagaaag
     7741 agatcgaggg ttgggagccg aaccgcaagg attgggcgca gatgaaggac gacgtggaag
     7801 cggaaatgct gaaacacgcg cctatccgcc cgtcccgcgt caacgtcatc ctgtccgccc
     7861 cgttcgtgta cgtgttcacg tcgagcgcca agacggccga agagtgcagc gcgctgatcc
     7921 gtacggcgct cggcacatgg cccgtcgaac acctcctgcc gagcgagtat gagctgcgcc
     7981 agttaatgca gcgtgcggtt ctcggccagc aggacggcgt aaaaggcgat gcgtttatcc
     8041 acctgaaaca cgacgacggt gacgacgtca agatgaagga cacggacatc ttcaaagacg
     8101 agtcggtgat cgacctgctg tcccgtcact ggactgtccg cgcgctggat ctcgaagtcg
     8161 atacgcaatg cccgggcatc gacaccgtgt acttccgcct gtccgataaa gccatcctgt
     8221 ccggtatcca tatcggcgag gccgacgtcg atgcgaacta cgacgccacg ctcgaacgtt
     8281 acggcaccga tggcggccag ttcctgacca tgatggctaa cctgttccaa ctcgataagt
     8341 ccctgcgtgc ggtgatcagc gtgctggacg aggccgggca ggtagtcgag tacaccggaa
     8401 cgctgaacga cgaagacgac gacgaggttt aacaatggcc gcgactaccg acaaaagcgt
     8461 gcgtgaaact cacgaaaaac ttctgctcgg gatgaaggac ggcgattcgt tctttatcga
     8521 gggtgtgaag ccgcaggatc ttggctatct gcgtcgaatg ggctatcggc ttaacatccg
     8581 cctgtccatc cggttcacgt tgcaagacca gatctacggg aagatgggta cccgcgttta
     8641 ccgggacaaa gcggacaaaa aggagtaacg aaatgggagc ctatgccacg ccccaagtag
     8701 accaatactg gcaggtcaaa acgacaggcc agatcatgct gatacgccag ccggagaacc
     8761 atgtgttcag cccggaatgg cacctgaact accgccgggt gcgcctgctg caccatccgg
     8821 aatccgcctg cgtcatggtg gaagactatg gtacccacct tagcgcgctt gatgacccat
     8881 gcgtcatcga actggacttg aaggagtaca aatactggaa tcttatttac agtaaccccg
     8941 acatatgatt aactgcggac tcggcatagt gcttccttat cggctcctgc gttgtccgct
     9001 ttaagccagt ggtaatcttc ggatgccacc ttccaaaagc ccgcaatccc tttacgcggg
     9061 ctttcttttg ccccgaataa agttattgac gtacgtcgcg tgtacgacta atattcccgt
     9121 accataacaa aggagtcatg ccgatgaaga cccacgtaat gaaattcgtg ccgttcaacc
     9181 aagcgttgat cgggaaagaa gtgctatacg ttttccccct gccatacggg ccacgctgcc
     9241 tgatccgtac caacggcacc gacctcgaaa tggtcaacgc tgacgacggc gcaccgctta
     9301 ccgggtttgt cccggatctc gaagaccata tccgacgcct gtactcggcc atgttcagcg
     9361 agcctaaccc gaaatacacg cggaacggcg aacaggtcgt gttcccgtac atggtgtttg
     9421 acgtcatcct gcatgaccgc agttccacca gcgaggacga cggcagcgct gacggcgttt
     9481 ctgcggcgct ggaagattgg gatgacatcg gcataccgat gggcgctgaa aaggccgctg
     9541 tgttgatcct gtgcgccatg ctggacgagg aattcaccgc aggcaagacc gtacacgact
     9601 tatggtggca gcgggcgtgg attaagcgtg ggctggtggc gagtggcatg gctaacccgt
     9661 acacctaccc ccgtccaccg ttgaagtggt tgacgcagtc gccccgggat tgggcgtggg
     9721 aaagcggcgg catcgcgtca gacctgccgt ccgagaattg ggacatgatt tacaacgtgt
     9781 ttcgccggaa ataccgcgcc gcgcttctgg ccgatgtgtg gcagggctgg aaagttggtg
     9841 gcggtgcatt ccgtattttg aaagaagagg acgtcgagat atgagaatcg aagccaatgg
     9901 cgggagccat ttatccgtcg tgcagcatag cgaccagttt tattgtcgcg actgtcagaa
     9961 gacatgggac gcgaatgaca tcgatccgcc gccatgcacg gccccggaat ccgacgagcc
    10021 aaagaaaacc gtatggaagc gttggcaagg tggcccggcc tgtctccaga acttgccgaa
    10081 ggaagaaacg acaccgaccg gacgacgcgt tacggccagc ccggcattcg cgtatccgta
    10141 tggtaccccg gcgagcggtg aacgtcgtgc ggtgccgcca gtgccgccgg aatggatcgc
    10201 cgagtacatg agcggtgtcg ataaggtcgt gcagtccgtc ggcgcgtacg tgctgtacac
    10261 ggacaacgcg gccacgatgg tctacgcgct cgacgcattg caggcaatgg aatttttcat
    10321 caatacgatg ggtaactgga tgacggcgag tcagatgtac agcatctgcg ttgaccgcat
    10381 gagcagcatg gatcaatacg gcaccgggcg cacgccgcgc gttgaaatga atccccgggt
    10441 aatggagacg gccagccggg ccagatcgaa cagcggacgt cagcataacc ttgtcaacat
    10501 cgttgaattc tctaacattt taaaggcatc caaatgagcg aacaaaaagt cacatacatc
    10561 accgacgata aaagcctgaa agacatcctc gtcatggcta tcgagcagga aggcggtata
    10621 tccccaaatc atatcctgtg cgtggcgcat aaataccttc gcgataactg cggaacgccg
    10681 gaagcgaaca tccagtcagt cgatgaagtc gaggtggacg gcgacgcaat gccccgggaa
    10741 atccgcattc gctggacgcg cgtcaaacgc ccatccgctg ttacaccaac ggccgaagaa
    10801 gcgaccgagt gggagcgcga gcagtgccag cagatcctga gcaccatcct cgaaacggta
    10861 cgcgcccggg ctaaattcac gaagatggct ggcaccacca gcatcagtct ggccgaaagt
    10921 ctcgccatgc aggacattca gcgcctgacc gggcagatga ccagcaaagg cccgctgacg
    10981 ctgaaagact tcgaaccgct gcgcctcgcc gacatcacgc cgggcgaact ggccgcgcta
    11041 cgcgaagcgc tggacaccaa gacccgcagc ctcgatacgg ctgaaagcgc tgtcaccagc
    11101 ctgcaaatcc agttggccga agcccaccgc cgacacgctg acgataacac cgagcacgac
    11161 cgggagatca caaagctgcg cgccacggtt aagtcgctac agaacagcgt acgatatacc
    11221 cggcagtccg catcggttcg cgcggcatgg gaagaactgg cggccatcga cctcacggcc
    11281 gctcgaatgg ttgtcctgtc cgccttccgt acatacccga tacagacggc ggaatacctc
    11341 gaaatcccgc actatcgcat tgatgcggat ctggtagacg ggcttccttc acaagtaacg
    11401 tcgttcatcc atgcgatgtg cgataacctg ctgctgtcac cgccgccgaa gaaggtcacg
    11461 cagcagatgg tcaaagacat gatcaaccgc gtccactctt caatgagcgc atccacgttc
    11521 agcaatctga cccgcaaata tgcaggcgtc cattcgctga caatgatgtc ggaggacaaa
    11581 tacgaagcct tctaccgcga ggccgaagac ctgcttaacg gagaaacgtt ttaatgagcc
    11641 agtatgttga tgcactcaat gccatgaagg gcatggacga acacgaaccg aagatgatcg
    11701 gcgaccaatg gcgtacgccg gaatggctgt tccaagcgat taacaagctg tacgggccaa
    11761 tcgtgctcga cctgttcacc gacggccaga acgccaaatg ccagcgcttc ttcactgccg
    11821 aggacaacgc gttaaagcag gactggtcaa aacgtctggc cgagatccat gccagcgacg
    11881 agtttgacgc gaagacccgc gtttgggcgt acgctaaccc gccgtacagc cagaagcgag
    11941 ccgggaaaga ccacctgacc gggatgacgc acatcatgct caaggccgac gaggaacggg
    12001 ccaaaggcgc gggaaccatc tggctgacaa agtctgcgac atcggaaagc tggtggccgg
    12061 acaacatcgc cacgcgcacc atcttcatca aagggcgcat cgggtttgaa ccgccagtct
    12121 ggttccggcc gaaggaaggc agcagcgaaa tcacgtcggc cgggttcggc gcggccattc
    12181 atatcttcga cccggagagt gaccgcatct tccccaacga gtacatcgac cgtgaaacgc
    12241 tactggaaat cggcgcgcca ctggctaacg tatctgccaa gatccggaac cgctggatca
    12301 agatgtggga cgagatttaa agaaagcgtt tgacacacgc gacatgtgta attaatatta
    12361 ctcccgaagg ttaatccaac gggagttttt tattatggta gacgtaaaga aagataagca
    12421 cgcgggcaag ccgtccgccc agcgattccg caacgcggtg atgaacgcgt taaacctcga
    12481 catggatgat ttcgaaacgg acgacgccgc gactgactac gtgctcggcc tgatcaattc
    12541 gatgacggat aatcagatcg ccgtgccgaa agccgccgga gacgagacag tcatcgtgct
    12601 ccgccgtcct aagttgagtg cgccaacggt tgaacaggct gagaagacat tcggctacat
    12661 gcttgaccgt ctggtgcagt tcgagcgcaa aaacccggga ctggaattgg gatggatgca
    12721 gccggactgg ccgaagcaat gttccgacgc catccgccgc tgtctcgaag agaatcagta
    12781 catagacgcg atgaattaca tcatgttcgc cttcgcgcag ggatggccgc ttgatgaagc
    12841 cctcgtcgcg ccggaagccg ttgcaccgtc ggccgcccgg tcatggcagt acgaattccg
    12901 gaacgtcaaa gatagcaacg attattccga attagtcaaa gtgctacatg atgcgctgac
    12961 acaagccgcg tatggtaaag gacgcgagcg ccacgcgaat gacctgccgt tcagccagca
    13021 gccgatgaac gccatttctg acctgatcaa tagcccgctc ggcttggtgt atcaggtatg
    13081 caaaaaggtc gtcgagggtg tcaacctgcc aacacatgac caaagggtta gggagttgct
    13141 cggcgtgatc aattatactg ccggaattgt catctggcta aatcgccacc aatcaaatcc
    13201 accgaaggaa taaaggggcc accatgaaga agatcgctgc gctaacgctg tttgtattga
    13261 ttatctgcgg tgtgctgttt gtcattggcc gtgtgggcgc ggcgatcggg tgtaacgacg
    13321 tcagcgtcca gaccgaacta ccaaccaaat acagcccgtt aagcggctgc tacatcaaac
    13381 gagacggcca atgggagccg ttagactgga gactatgacc atgaaaattc ccgcaggaga
    13441 cgttaagccg ggcgtactcg cgaccatctt tggcgagcaa ttccgccttc gctatatcac
    13501 gtatcacaac gtcggcagcg tcacgctgcg cttccagccg ggcgacgaac cgctgtcacc
    13561 ttttaccgag aatgacgtgc tgaccatgac cgttccgcgc acgttcgaaa tcgaggtgga
    13621 caccgatggc cgataaaaaa ttgagattcg gacacctcga aacgggtgac atggcgctgg
    13681 agcgtaacag catccgcatc gggtacagcc cggaagtaac gttcgccgtg aaacgccgcg
    13741 tagagcgcac cacgccgacg cagatcatca tcggcaactc gcgctaccgg aaggacgatg
    13801 gccgggccgt gggcgaagcc gggtgcctgt ttaccgagga cgacgtcggt gaagggaaaa
    13861 ccgtcaacat cgagatcgta accgaggccg aattccggga tatacagcac ctgttctacg
    13921 aattcaagga aggtgtgctg gccgcgtgcg ccgggtacga aatcactgcg acggacttgg
    13981 ccgtcctgtt ccgcgaccgg gaagtgcgcg aagggatagt ggcgcgctgg cggaaaacga
    14041 aggagacgat cgccgacctg cacaaacaga cccgcgattt catggtcgag aagggccacg
    14101 gtgatcgact ggagcacgcc cggaaaagaa agtcttagaa actgtttgac atacgtcgcg
    14161 tgtataacct atattatccc cgaaggcaac aacggggatt tttactttag ggggcaacat
    14221 gctgactatc actgccgatg aaatgtataa agctgctacc gaccaccaca ccgccgaagc
    14281 gattgaagta cgtgacgagg tagagcgtct tatccgccgg gccgcatcgg ccgggctgac
    14341 caccactacg gtcgcgctgt tacacaacga ccacccgctg tccgataagt cccgcgccat
    14401 gcttatcggc tggattaagg acgccgggtt cgaaatctac tccgatccgg acgagccgcc
    14461 gtgctccctg caaatcttat gggggagggc cgcagcatga actacatgcg catgaaagcc
    14521 gaccgcaccc gcgccgtcat cgcagaactg gaagcggaag gctatctggt ggccgtcaac
    14581 ggtatccatg acgagatctg gtttgacatc atccatcagg tcgggccgat gtccgccgag
    14641 gaacgccagt ccattgaata ccgacttctg gccgcataca gcgaagacct gaaagagtgg
    14701 gctgaccacc tgctcggatc gtggcgcgag gcgcacccgg gcatcgtacg catttgggac
    14761 ggcgtgcctg tccgtaattt caacgaagag gataaatata aaaaatgaaa cgcggatcat
    14821 tattccagca ggaggcccgc cgacaggctt cggtcatccg ccaacgcgcg aagtgggatc
    14881 tgtacccgtt cgtccggcat atcgttaagc ggctcctgcg cggcgacgaa gaagtcgtac
    14941 gctcgatgta cggcaaaggg ctgaccgacg ttatggcatc gttctacggt attacccgtt
    15001 cgcccgggcc acgtcgtatc cacgcccggt ctggccgtcc gtacccgctg ccattcatcg
    15061 tgcgcgaagg ctcgccgata cacatggccc cggtataccg ccagttgact atcgatccgt
    15121 ggcttccgcc gagggatgcg ctggccgcga agggcatcaa gatagaaaac tcggacgaca
    15181 tcatccatct gctgtccgta aacgatttta agtacgggct gcggtttacc attaatcctg
    15241 aactggccga gggctgacat ggctacgatg aaagagcgac acaagatacc gcacttccag
    15301 tacagcggcg ggatctggta ctgctaccgg gcgtttgacg gcggagcgaa gtgttacccg
    15361 gaatactcgc ccaccagcca cgccgagcta tggtacagcg acaaggcgat ggcccgcatg
    15421 gtggaagtgt acggctggtg gaaggccaaa gacccgaaga atgcccgtct gaccgatgca
    15481 atgctgctgc gctacgccgg ggccattcgc tacgtggaag aaggtagccg acggaaatgg
    15541 ggcatggtca tcaaagacct gcgcatcttc gcggagaacg tcggtagccg cttctcgcgg
    15601 gagtatttcg cccgggcaag gaaagaggac gtcaagcgcg cgaaaacgat gcgtggcaag
    15661 gaacaggccc ggctggtgga aacgctgata gcctcggggt actgccgggt gtcgaataac
    15721 catcgcatcg tcagccgcat cgatcggccg gactggcgcg aagtgctggc gctggaatta
    15781 tgcccgcaag atccgtatgg tgccgggatc gaccgttcgt acgggagcgg catggccgac
    15841 ttctatcgtc gcgggaacag caaggataaa ctgaccatcg aagacgaaat ggtcttccgg
    15901 cgcttcccgg ggtcaggcga tggcccgacg gacttcatac cactatgcga ggacgcgcaa
    15961 tgaccgcgcc atcccgctgc gataactgct tgtcgaaccg ggttgagcaa acgcaaaatg
    16021 atcgcgtata cggtcgggcg tacggtacgt ggccggagat atattattgc aatgactgcg
    16081 gggcgtacgt gggttgtcat gaaaaaacgc taatcccgct aggtcgtatg gccgatggaa
    16141 aaacaagggc gctgagagtt aaagcacatg cggcattcga cccgctttgg cagtcaggct
    16201 cgatgtctcg tactaaagcg tacctccagt tgtcgcgtaa actaggaatc gacataaaag
    16261 attgtcacat agcgatgcta tcggatgcgc aattacaaac agttatccta atttatcagg
    16321 ataatgacgg ggccgattca accgatgtca tctaaattaa cggtaaagta actcatgact
    16381 gcgatgaaaa ggacatttga caaagagccg cttgtcgtca gcttttccgg cggccagtcg
    16441 tccggctttc tttgtgcata cctgatcgag aactacggcc acaaatatga cctgcgtttc
    16501 gtgttcgcca atacgggccg ggagcacgaa gaaacactga tcttcgccga caaggtagat
    16561 aaacacttcg gcctgaatct ggtttggctg gaaggctacg ccagtccgga acacggcgtc
    16621 gggatgcgcc accgggtcgt cagtttcgag acggccgcgc ggaacggcga accgtttgaa
    16681 agcctgataa gcgtcgaggg catcccgaac atttcgcgcc agaagtgcag cgactacctg
    16741 aaaacgcaga cgattcgcca ctggatgcga agcaacggtc tggcgcgccg ggggtggagc
    16801 gcaaagacgg ccatcgggat gcggtcggac gaaccagacc gggctaaccc gaacaaagcg
    16861 tcggccaaga aattcaatct ggtctatccg ctttgccatt gggggagttt cgataagcag
    16921 gacgtgaacg attattggga ctccatgccg ttcaaactca acatcccgcc gcattacggg
    16981 aactgcctga cctgctttaa aaagagcaat gcaaagctgt acctgatcgc ccatgaacac
    17041 cctgaatggt ttacgtggaa ccgcgacatg gaaatccagt acggccatgt gaaagcggaa
    17101 gacggccaca catggttccg tggcaaacga gatacggatc agcttatggc cgacgccgga
    17161 ctggaagacc gccagcgcct gctgtatctg acccgcacta acccggacga cggcgacggc
    17221 tgcacatcat cctgtgagcc tttccagtcc gacctttttg acgaagaatt cgaggaagat
    17281 gaagtatgaa cgtgaatatg tgtaacccgg cggccaagcc cgtcatgatc tatctggccg
    17341 ggccgtaccg cccgtatatc atcggttcgg gctgcaccgt tccgacgtcg gtcaacatcc
    17401 tgaaagccga agaggcggcg gtgtcgctta ttgaccgact ctacgcccac aagatgttcc
    17461 cggtcacgcc gcacctgaac acggccaact tcgagcacaa aaccgagaac gagatcccgg
    17521 acgaattctg gctggaatgc acgatggaat tgatgcgccg ttgcgacgcg gtgctgctga
    17581 tcggtgctga cgcgatgcgc agttacggta cccgcgcgga gatcgaagag gcgaagcggc
    17641 tgaatattcc ggtcttcaat gacctcgacc atctggtttc atgtttgcag tgccaccaga
    17701 cagtcgaggg tgaacgtacg atgattctta cacatccatc cgtttaacta tttccagccg
    17761 catagccgtt cgccgatttc atcgtgggcg gcgatctgcc gtgcggtttc atctgtcagc
    17821 acgtcttcct cgccgatgta aatggcgcgc gcgacagaac agaaagacgg cgcagggtta
    17881 atcctttcga cgcatccact tacggcgaag cagatcgtta gcgccaccat cagggagttt
    17941 attgatttca ttatgcacct cggccacatt tttatccgcg tttgcctgtt cccgcagcgt
    18001 gtcgttgttc tggttattaa tctgatcctg tttgcccttc gtgcgtcctg cccgccagac
    18061 gccgaagagg gccacgacga aaacgagcgc cgcaaggacg cccgtcttaa tccgggcgag
    18121 tagccccgtc atgcagcggc cccggcccga tgtttccggt acgcgaccca tcccatgtac
    18181 aggccgaccg caattgtggc cgcgccgaat gcgatgcgta cccaatcacc ggaagaaata
    18241 tcgccgtggg cgctgtccat cgcagcctta acgggctgca ccatgtccac cagttgagcc
    18301 gcgccgagtc cggccacgct tgtcgcagcg acagtggtgc ggtttacagg cttggccgcc
    18361 ttgacgatgc ccgcccggcg cagaccttcc tcgatcactt cgtccgagta ccacgtattc
    18421 gcgttgctgt acggggtcag gccgaacgac gccgggtttc cgttttcgtg gcggatgatg
    18481 ccttccacca gaccgcgcat ggtgtcgtag tcgtggaggt tcagcgtttc gctattcggg
    18541 tcaacggcca gaactgcggc cacctgttta gcgtaggccg atacgttgtt ctcaacggcg
    18601 ggtgcccacc gctcgatcac ttcgcgaacc gagtcgattt tgctgccgtc gttggccttg
    18661 cgcttgtcgt agtaggtggt cagggtaacg gcaatggcgc ggatgccgga tgccgggtct
    18721 ttgaattggg cgaagcgatt atccgtcgct tggttacgcg ggatcagccc ttgccacggc
    18781 gacccccact cgatattgcc ggggttgtta ttgcgaatcc cacgcggctt ctgtttagcc
    18841 atcggttatt tcctcatcat ttgggaagat agtgtatcca cgctttgttt caggtcgcgc
    18901 atgtcggcgc gcaggtctga acgtagggcg gagttttgcg agacggtttc agcacgtagc
    18961 accgtgaacg cagcatcagt tgcgtcctgc cgtttctcca cgttggtcaa acgcgtctcg
    19021 gcttgggtat tctggttgga caggtcagca aaacggttat tgacatacag caccgccgct
    19081 accagcatgg acgccatcgt cagaatcgtg gggagattga ccgacaaatc taacttgatg
    19141 cccccggaat tatcgtccgg ccgttcccgt tccatatcgc tcattgggtg ttttcctcac
    19201 aaaaaattag cgggacaagc ccgctaagaa tattaacccg tcaattgtca gtacacaaag
    19261 cggcaagtga tttgcacccg atgtttccgt ggtggctgcg gcatttcgta catcgacttg
    19321 tcgcgcatca ttacctgctc aagtacctga cggactcgta gcgtggattg gggagcatct
    19381 ttgtctgggt aattagcttt atcggcatag tgctgcaaaa cttgagacac ttttgcaaat
    19441 gattgcggga cgtccttgtc agggtattcc gccgtcattg atacatgctg aattacctgc
    19501 tgaaccgcaa gcggtttatg cagtgtgctc caatccgggt aagacgcatc ctgtgccgcc
    19561 tgctgaatga tctggctgac aataagcggc cggaacatgg taccgggatc agggaaatcg
    19621 tcaatctgcg caacgtgttc taacacctga tttacaatcg cgtccgacgt cggcaggtgg
    19681 acatccggat agtcggccgg gatcgcgatg tgctccagca cctgattgac cgtcaggtag
    19741 gataccggga cagtcgggtc agggtacgtc gcgcggaacg ccactggctg catcacctga
    19801 cgaacatgga tgccagactc ggccacttcg cccggcggcg gcatgtactg gtaccgcgtc
    19861 accagttcaa caaattgcgc cagcggtgcg tacgagatcg ggagccgcag cggttgggct
    19921 ttcagcacct tctctaagaa ctgcggcacg atctgaactt tgctcgcttc ccacatgtcg
    19981 ttcgggtctt cgtagtccag cgctttcatg acgtggtacg ccgtggccgc gccgacgata
    20041 gccgacgttg tagggatgcc cgggtcaggg tagtccgttg cctgctgcac cactgacagg
    20101 cgaacagcgt cagcacgcga ccacaccagc agattaatcg gcggcgtgta ctcttccgcc
    20161 cgcaccgcat agccgcgtac ctgtttaacg cgcgtcagcg acagcaccgg gaacaagtcg
    20221 gacttgacca agaactgcga cgaaacgtgt ttggtgcgca tcgtggacag cgggatggtg
    20281 cgttggatat cgctaaattg cagcaccagc ggcgtcaggg acttcgcgcg cgtgtaactg
    20341 ataggaagcg acacctgata ctcgcaaaca gcgtacgacg tcactgcggc cgcgtgctcg
    20401 acaccgaccg tcgggtctac gaagtcggcc ggaataacag cctgtgacag catctgcgcg
    20461 gcaaacacgt cagaccgtgg catcgggatc ggcagcgcgg taacggcctg cgataattcc
    20521 tgcgccacgc gagtcattga gcgcgggagt cgttcaaccg ggcgcttctg cgcggccaga
    20581 accacgttcg acttcacgga cgcaggcgtc gtgtacatcg gcagcggatg ggcctgaacc
    20641 accagcgtcg attcatggcg aacgaacacg cctgacgtcg ggacgtacgg gatgtcgatc
    20701 gactgcaata ccagattcca cacctgtttc gtgctgacct tcgaccacat ttcatcgggc
    20761 agcgggaagt caccgagcgt cgcggacacc acggcatacg accacgcggt cttcaccttg
    20821 tcgtacgaaa tggtcacgat aggcgacgcc agaacggaca gcgtcaccgc ctgcttcacg
    20881 atgttgtagg aaatcgggtc gtcgatatgt tgctggacga tggcgtaatt ccacagcgtg
    20941 tacaggcttt ccggcgaaat cacttccgac aaaggcggta cgacgtcgtg ctgcgtgacg
    21001 tactcataca ccgcatctgc gtaaagcggt ggccgttccg tggccgcctg accgagtgcc
    21061 tcgcagatca tttcggctgc cataaactgc ggctctttga ccagcgcttc acagaccatc
    21121 gttgacgcgc ggatctcgat gacttcgacg gccagcactt cgcctaccag ttcagccgcg
    21181 cggaagaggg ttggtaattt accgtcccac tgtaaaacct ccccaaagtt tttcgccgcg
    21241 tcgatgttta actccgaaat ggctaacgct tcacctacgc accgggacag atatgtaagt
    21301 ttgggcttct cgccattcca ttgtaaggct tcgccgacca acttggccgc gctgataccc
    21361 acgtcttcat cagccacatg gcccccttac gcgacgaatt tggtaccgac tttaagcccg
    21421 gccagttttg taaggttcca gcgtgagccg tccgcagggt cagacaccat ttgcaacgtg
    21481 ttgaaacgcc acaggccacc ttgttcaagc gccgaagtat tttcgctttc tgtttgagtg
    21541 gccccggact tcgcgatcgc ggcggctcgt cggtttccaa gtaacggatt tcgagccatc
    21601 gtcctgacgt taactgcttc aaccgaggca aggcgggaac tgactttgga aatgtcgata
    21661 ttatacaggt cttgctgtcc gaccacgtcc gcccccaaga tggccgccgt aactgacgga
    21721 atggggttaa cgcctccgtt agcgatgggt gtcactgcga cagcggcgtt tgaagaatat
    21781 ccgtctggtc gcgagaactc gacgacgtca tcggtgacag ggttaaacgc gtatactttc
    21841 gtcgaagacc cgaggcgctg atctgcatcg gagacgattt tctggaggta catgtcccgc
    21901 agttcaaaac cgaagaacgg cgtggtgcta gtggtagaac caacgtaatg ttcgcacatc
    21961 aaaataatgc cgtacgacat gtcgttagcc gtgtagtttg tacgggacga aattaactcg
    22021 tcatcctgat agatgttgag ggttttggtg tcggcgaacc attccacctc cacgtatttt
    22081 tcgttctgtc ctgctaccac cggaatggca tacaggtttt gcccgttcgc ttcgttaagc
    22141 gtggccgggc agatgtatac ctgataacca atctgatacg ttgggtgcgt tgcgcgaccg
    22201 atacgaaagc ccatgcgcca tgacgccgtc aggcgttccg ccgacggcca gcacaaatca
    22261 atacggaact gccaccctcc ccaccagtca gattggtttg cgggttgtga ttgttcagag
    22321 ctgaggcacg gcacggagtt atcaaagaaa gacggtttaa cgcgcccgaa gacataggat
    22381 gtcccatacg atccgttcga tgtccatttg cggccataat aggtgatcat cgggagtaag
    22441 ccgccgtttt gggtgccagt tccacccctg ccgaaaatgt tgttaatcag gttatcagcg
    22501 cttaacgaat ggctgaccgt acccgtatcc ccattcccaa taaacaggtt tgtctgacct
    22561 tgattcatcg tgttattgac gatgccgtta aaaccgcagt gccaaactac aggcatagtg
    22621 agtccctccc ttatcgagtg atgatgccga attgcaaaga ttcgacgttg ttctggttcc
    22681 agtcacttcc gcccggcgct tgctcgaacg atgcctgata atacttgtac gactcggtga
    22741 gcggcacctg aatttcagtc ggcgtaccgc cttccgtgtt gactaccaga ccgagtttac
    22801 gatcatcaag gtcgccttta cgggcgtacg caatcaccga tacggcgaag atctggttat
    22861 tgttcggcag cgtcacgttc gaacggtaca tgtcggtagc gcctgcggtg ttggattgca
    22921 ggtatggctt cgactcgcca cccggggaaa gctgcgacac gatctgatag tgcggcgtgg
    22981 aggacgaggc gttcacgact tcccactgcg ttgacacgtc ggccgttggc atacggctgg
    23041 tcacttccac tggcgtcagg cgcgcgttat tgcggctacc ggaaccatcg accacgtaga
    23101 agtcgtccag cgtctgttcg cccgcatttg gtgcggtacc cgtctggccc caaacgattg
    23161 tgtacgtggt ggtcggcgca ctcgatggcg caacggttaa ctgcaattcg ttgttcgcgt
    23221 agatcttgac agtgttggcc gtcttatcga tctcgatctc gaagtagtac catgcgttca
    23281 ggatcagcgg gttgaccccc aactcttccc ctacgcggat tttcccggta gtggtgtccc
    23341 actcgatgtc cacgatgttc tcgatacgcg cgatacgcat acgggacagc ccggctttca
    23401 tggcgaagcc gaagaccacc agcgtcgccg tcgtggtaaa gccccatgac agtgaggcgt
    23461 tgaccgatga actggcggcc acggtgaatt tcagcgcacg cgcacctgtc cggcggccct
    23521 cgacaacgga aaacgtggta tcgctggcgt tacgcaccac gtacccggcg gcttccagat
    23581 aaccttgcag ggtggtaccc ttcacaccga tttcggcgta gtggtcgtac ccgtcacaga
    23641 atttaaacat ttcggtatgc tccttatggt cttacgatga cgccgaacgg cgcttcgctg
    23701 agtcgttcgt cattccagtc ttgcccggcc gcgttcgtct cgaacacagc ataactatac
    23761 ttttcagtcg tggatagcgc cgcgtcgata acttcttttt gcgtgtcgcc tttttggccg
    23821 atgaccatgc ctaactgacg gttgtccacg tctgactttt tattcagcac ggtcatgccg
    23881 acggccagaa tgttttgcgt atccgggatg acggtgtttg ataaaaacgt gtcggtcgcg
    23941 ccggacgtgt tcgactggat gtatgacccc tcgacgggcg gctgattgta gacgagcggg
    24001 tagtggtcat tgccggagga cggcgaccac tctttgtcca cgtccaccat cggcaagcgg
    24061 ctggtgatct ggataggccc gatgcgcccg gtatacttgc ccggctgatt gtcgatgaac
    24121 tggatgtcgt cgagaaggta ctgcgccgtg gcaacgcccg cccatgtgac ttcatagtta
    24181 gtgaccgggt tagcgctcga cggcgatggt gcggtgatgt ccagcccgtt gttcacgtac
    24241 acctcgatcg tgctggtggt tttgtcgagc accacctcga tgtagtacca caagtccagc
    24301 agcagcaccg ccgttccggt accgcccgcc gccgtgattt taccgtccgt ctcgctccac
    24361 gtaatcgtca caacgtcttt gatggtgatc agggtgtggc gcagaccgat ggcccggaag
    24421 gcaaagccaa acacgacttt cgtggccccg gaggtgaaca cgcgtttcag gctggccgtg
    24481 tccggcagtg ataccgccat ctgcgtagcc acgcgtcctt cttctaacgt gggcgtgcca
    24541 gacacggtgt acccgcattt ggtcagcccg tccgtaacgt cagaccagcc gcgtagctgg
    24601 tcaaaaccgt ccataaattt cagcatagta acccctttat agaactgaac gcacaccgaa
    24661 ttcggcggct tcaatggcgg cctgatcata gccgcttgtg gtgaattgcg cgtaacgata
    24721 ttcccaatta cggctgatat tcgacagggt aacggtgtgg ctgtcaatgt tcgcgataat
    24781 cgacaccggg tcggccgtgg ccttccggac taaggcgatc agaccctgcg ccagaatggc
    24841 cccgttatcc ggcagtttgt tcgtcgagat aaacgagtcg tgacggtcat tcgtgccagt
    24901 gtagataaac ttgtttgcca agtcaggcgg cagtcggccg accatctggt tatgtgccgc
    24961 cgtcgggtta ggcccggcca cgccccattc ggtatcgcgg tcgccgtccg gcagacggcc
    25021 gctgatctgg atggccccta aacggccgcc gtcctgcgcg tacatgtcgt cgaatacctt
    25081 cgtgtcttcc gtgtactccg cgtcggccgg gaacgaaggc agcatgtcga acgggttgaa
    25141 gaccatgcgc acgacggccg acgcggcaat gacgtccggc agcgtatagg ccacgtcaga
    25201 tttcccattg acgaacacct cgataacctt cgtggcgcgg ttcatcacga cttcatagta
    25261 ataccagcgc gtcgggatcg gcgtgacata cccgacttcc gactggtctg gcccggtctg
    25321 aatggtgacg agcgccgaca ccgggtcagt gtagacaacg acatgcggaa catcgcggcc
    25381 agtggcgtca ccgatcttta gcccgaatag cgcgccacgc gcctgctgct tgcacgcgaa
    25441 gccgacggta agggtatcac cgccccacgt ccaatcgcgc tcgtaggcgc tgttcagcgt
    25501 gtacaggccg atgctcgtct ggaggcggcc aagacctgcg gagactgcac cgcgaaccgt
    25561 gtacccggcg agccgcataa aggttcccgg gttagacgtg tccgtagacc ggaactgctc
    25621 atatccatca aaataacttg ccatgtgatc cccttagacc agtcccatgc gaattacgaa
    25681 gccaaagttt ttcatcccgg cgacaacttc ctgctgcgcg cgaaccgtca tgcgatcccc
    25741 ggccgcgaag gaaatcgggt tgcccccggt agtggtaaac gacgcgttga agtttccgat
    25801 ttccacggtc atcgttgcga cgttctggcc gttgcgctgc acgcggaatt ggtaataggc
    25861 cgggcttgcg ccatcggcca tgtcaaaatg tgagccgacc atattggcag gcaggtacat
    25921 cgggtcaagg atcggcagat gcacgacagg ttcattcgcg tacatgctgt ccgacaccgt
    25981 caccccgatg tcgtaccatt tcggcttaac gcttgggtca gggtcagggt tgaccgggtc
    26041 ttccccggtc gcctcgtcaa tccacgtcgt gccattgaac cacaggaatt tctcgtacga
    26101 acggacgcga gcgcgccatc cgtaacgcgg cgtgtaaaaa ttccagacct tttccacgta
    26161 cacggccacg tcgccttcat gcccggccca cgcccccgtc gggttggccg cgacgacgta
    26221 ggtagccccg tccaccgcgt taggcggcgg agcggagaag gtcagcgatt ccagtgtcag
    26281 gaatagcgtg gtgtcgagga agatctgcga gtcggacatc gggccgcccc aatagtcttc
    26341 cccgcgaatc cacccgtagg gtagcccctg attcggggcg gtctttttcg gcattattca
    26401 ggttcctctt ctgctggtgg aacgtatcgg aaatctggca gcgtcatcgc ccaaccgtga
    26461 tcccaactca atgaccagcc cggtacgttg gtcgggtcga tcggcgggtc tggcggagtc
    26521 ggcggatcag tatccgggtc ttccgggtct acaggcggtt gcggatcttc cggttcgtcc
    26581 ggcttggtcg gctcggatgg gtcggtcgta cccggttcgc tcgggtctgg acgatccggc
    26641 ggctccgtag gtggtgtggt accgcccgta ttgcctccgc ccggcgggtt ccacggcccg
    26701 tctccaccgc ccggtttctg ccccggagga agtgggaagg acggcacgcg cacggtcatc
    26761 gtgtacccct gccagttcag cattccatca cgaattgcgt tgacggtcac gtttaacgtg
    26821 gagtagccac ccgcgtcttg cgcatagccc gcctgacggc cccaacgttc aaggtcggcc
    26881 gcgcgcatga tgaagcccgc gtcttccgtt tcgaactgag acagcagcga gaagccacta
    26941 ccggactgcg accagtacgc ataaccgata cgcacgcggt acttcacgcc cggttccggg
    27001 ttgatgccga cggcgaaatg gtcgcgcgcc gtgtttgcct gagttacgcg gttgcggtgg
    27061 gcgtacgtgc aggccacgtc tttcgctttc aggttgttgt acgggttgaa atcgtctgcc
    27121 agtccgctcg cggtgttgaa gaacggttgg ccgccaatca tcatcaggcc cggcggatat
    27181 ggacgcttcg gacggtactg catctgtaac tggagcgggt acagcttgtt cagcggaatg
    27241 tcggtgccgt aggtatccgg gcggacgatg accatcgcct tttcgttgtc gccgaatgcc
    27301 atgtcggagt aaccgaagcc cacggaaatc agccagaccg gacggcggct gtagtgctgc
    27361 gccggaaggg tgtcagccac gccacgccca atcttgtacg tgcggccgtt gatggcagtg
    27421 atggacatca attcctgatc gataagcaga agatcgccca cctgcgcgcc cgcgatagga
    27481 acgccgtctt tatccgacgt cgggtcaatc gtcacttcgt cagtgaagaa gccgaggccg
    27541 acggtagtca tgccccacgg tgtccacggc tgagtcccgg cggaagcgta atccgcatcg
    27601 gcttcatgct tggtgaacag ggtgtacgaa tcgacggtgc ggtcagatga acgcgccacg
    27661 tatgcgctga ctttcgacgt gttcaggtca cggccgtcgc gggataactg gatgtacggg
    27721 gtttcataca gcagcgtatc gagcggcgta atgatggacg acgtctgcgt aacttggtgc
    27781 ggcagcagcg ccacgttcgg gccgctcata ctatccgctt cgccgaaatc accgctacca
    27841 tccggttgaa cggcctgctg catcaacgcg gacacgtatg gccctgacat ggatggcgta
    27901 ggcggttccg gatcgacttc cgggttatac ggctgcgcgg cgaactgcat caggctggcg
    27961 ttgtacacga actgcggtgg cttcttgtaa acgctgacct tcatttcgta gtattcccaa
    28021 cattcacggc cactgcggac agacgtcagg cggagcgtcg cgagtaccgg gtcaaacagg
    28081 ctttcttcga ccttcatgtc agccgctgcg gttgcgtacg gccaattcca cgtcgtgcca
    28141 ttgatgccgg actcggtgcg aaccaacgtg ccttcctgat tgtagacgcg gatggtgtac
    28201 gtggttccct gttcaggccc gatgtcgccg tcaatgtgcg ggacaggctt atccgcttgc
    28261 agcacgcggt cacggtgcgc ccaagtcagg gtatacgtgt caggcgtttc cccggcgttg
    28321 gccgtgtagg tcagcgcaga cgggacgtac cagcgttgca gagtggacga cgatgcgagg
    28381 tagtgctgaa cgttgcccgg cgggtatggg cggatctggc ggaagtccat gtccagatga
    28441 tcaatcggcg catcttcaat cgggaagcgg ccgccgccca atgtccacgg caggattttg
    28501 atgtcgatgg actcgttgcc cgcgtatttc tgccagtcgg taccgccgtc gtacgtcgtc
    28561 acccaaagca tttcgctttt ctggtggcgg aatgggatgg tgtcgagtac gccgcgcgcc
    28621 acggtaatca cgttgccatt gatagcgtcg atgcggacaa actcttcggc gatttccatc
    28681 tgcgtgcgtt ggccgtcaag aacaggcttg gcgatgcgcg ccacgaagcc cggctgaacg
    28741 tcgtcccaca tgtcggtcat ttcggacagg acgatttgcg ttgacaggta gtcgatgtcg
    28801 gcggccagcg atccgaacgc accgaagtca ccattaccac ggacgtcgaa gccggattcg
    28861 ccttcggcca tgatacccat gtcatacgcg gcggacatgt cagtcggctt ctcggcctgc
    28921 gagttgatga acgcatcgtt cgggccaacg gcattcagtt cgccgtccgg taactgctgc
    28981 accagatcca cgtacggcat ttcgtacacg atacggcggg caatcgcggg cgtcaggtca
    29041 ggctcatacc cggcaggcgg ctccacttgg ttgaacgtgt ttaactggaa ggcgaactgg
    29101 tcttgcagcg cgacaatctt gattttgccg tccggcagcg tgccatcttc aacggtaccg
    29161 acgcggatga caacttcggt caggccgcgc tgtttcgggt cacgcacttt cagcacgtcg
    29221 cccggctgca cgttccatgc ccggcggtca cagatcacgg tgaaacgacg gacgttggta
    29281 gacgcggcgc gcaagtcacg ctgtgccacc tgcatcgcca gtttcccggt agggatgccg
    29341 aggtattcaa tcgtgttgct gttcagacag ccctgattct ggatctgcgc gaggttgtgg
    29401 ctacgcacct gctggtcttc gtccatgatc gggttatggt aggtcacgac cacttcgtta
    29461 accagattgg ccggagacgc gttggtcgct tcctgaatgg acagcagccc tgaatccgtg
    29521 tcgaagatcg gcagcgtatc gaagtcgtag tccttccgga tcaaccgcag ggacagtttg
    29581 cccgtcactt tgctgacgta catcgcgccg ccgatgtggt cgaggataag ctgcatgaac
    29641 gattcgagcg tgtcctgacg gttccaccgg atgcaaagac cgaagttctc gttgaacagg
    29701 gtgtcggccg cgaggcggaa cgtcgtatcg tcgataaggt cgcgcgacag accacggccc
    29761 cactcgtagt tcgactggca ttcatacagg atgtgcgccg ggttcatggc atggacttcg
    29821 tgctggttgc cctgcccgtc gtacccctgc atcttgacca gacatttatc cgcataccag
    29881 acgccgccag tccacccggc cgtagagcgg cgggccttga atttccactg cttcgggtat
    29941 gggttcatgg cgcagatcag gccatcgaaa tacgcggtca cgacaccacg gaattccggc
    30001 tgacggccac cgagcatgtt ctttaacttc tggctgacgg tctgcgtcgg cgcgcccatg
    30061 tacagttcga gcgggccatc aatgccgcct tccgccttcg tgccgccgaa caggtcttcc
    30121 cggttaatct gaatggtggt gttgccagta attgagcctg tccacgcggt acggtcgccc
    30181 acgcggatct cgacaatctc attcaccggg ccacggaaaa ggcccatgaa caggcccatg
    30241 taatatttgt acccaaccgt aatcttcttg gctttactcc ccatgtgcgt gcgcctcgtc
    30301 ccattcttgt tgtgccacgg ctgcggcttt gagcagcagc gggtttgcgg acttcatggc
    30361 ttccgctacc gggtagcctt cccgtaggaa ttgttcgaag gtgataccga agcgctcggc
    30421 caagcgctcc gacccgtttt tgcaataccc gagtttccgg gcatggcgca taaagatgcg
    30481 cggctgatcc tgcggctcgt cgtgtctgct cattattttt tcgcctgttt cgctttaact
    30541 gctttggttc ggaagttgcc gaagcccaat acctgccagt cggctgtcca cacctcgccg
    30601 aataccaccg actgcggcgt gccttccttc acctgcggga tgtcgaaatc ttgaattgtt
    30661 gctggttttg ccgatgcagg cttcggcgca agggccgcgt tgatcagcac cgaggccacc
    30721 agcattgcta acgcccacca catagcgatt ctccttaaaa gattgggttg ccgtcgaacg
    30781 gggaacggtc tggcagtgac gggatgccgc cgaaattcgc cagattgttg aagatggtat
    30841 cacaggccgt actggtacgc gggcatcccg ggtaagtctt gaggatgtag cccccggcca
    30901 agccgtctac ggtaccaaag atggtgatgg tgttcccggt atgggtttcg atgccgcgcc
    30961 gctccacgcc gtacaccggg tcgatccact caatgaagcc gcccgcgaag tacccatctg
    31021 gccgggtggc gtaggcagcg gctgtaacgg tacccgcgcc gacggtgagg atggtggcat
    31081 ccacgcggaa ggcttctttg ttgacgcggc attggccgtc gtacagcgcg tgcggacaac
    31141 cacggctcca cgaaaggcgc aggccatttc tgtccattgt ggctgacagg gtggaacagg
    31201 tgacagttgc tacggttggg ttttcgccct gattgatgct atcgacggtg ccgacataac
    31261 agaccaccgg gtcgttatcg tcaaggtgca tccgtcggat agtcagggtt acgggggagc
    31321 cggggggagt cccgatgaag aggccgacga cgggattcga gtttggcagc gtcagattta
    31381 gcgcatccgt cttagcctcg cccgtttgtt taatcccgtc gtcggacact cccatcggtt
    31441 cccaaatgct ccccagcgca cttactttag cgtctgcgga ggtataacgc cagtatttat
    31501 ccagcaggcg aaactcgtac atgaatacgg gcctgccgtt gtcgttggac gtctcgataa
    31561 tgttgtaaga cataatgccc tcttatgata atggtaaggg cgttgcaatc ctccgatcgt
    31621 cgaaaaactt gaaggtcaga gaaacttgac ttacgcccgc cgagtcagtc aaccgtttta
    31681 tttcgattcc gtcaacatct aatcgcgcta cggggatata tccgatgcgc cggacgtcgt
    31741 ttctggacgt cgccgggatg gactgtgaca ggaatagcca ctcttcatcc ccaacgatac
    31801 ggctcgaaat gatggtggtc gggattctgg tgccgtcgta cagttcgacc atgatgtcac
    31861 gtttcgtctc ctgcgtcccg ccgatgtact gagtataacc gcagcgccgc actacgagcg
    31921 cgccgtcggc cgggttgatg tcgcgggaca ggatgaagtc gtttgtatcg agcggcaggt
    31981 ggaaagtctt ggtgcggcca cggagcgcga acaagatctg ccggaactgc cgatctgctg
    32041 tgcggccgtt aatggtgtac gacttcttca cggtgccgta gttctggccg cccgggtcaa
    32101 cgatgaccac cgggccagac tggttgtcga aattataggt caggcggtca gacgtgattt
    32161 cgttggatga cccccaatct tccggcatga cgaaaatgtg cagtccggta cgggtgtaga
    32221 ccgggaagtc tgaccacgac ggcgtcaggt cgtaattctc ggtgcagaag aaccggactt
    32281 gggtctgtga cacgctatcg gtcatctgct ggccgttcat cgcctcccgg atctgcgcaa
    32341 cgcgaaccgg atacaggcgc gtgcctcgcg gagtgtccga ctggaggcca aacgtcagcg
    32401 tcatatgccc ggcgtcaatg tccagcccgg cgatgatgtt cgtctcgtag tcccacgtcg
    32461 tgccacggtt gaacatgacc acgtcaccca cgttgaagtc tttcacccgg aactggccga
    32521 agatgtccac cgacccggca ggcgcatcgt tttccgtggc cgtcatgtca tgccacaaag
    32581 gcaggagtaa cggcgattgg ccgacgcccg cgatggtcgt gtcgagcagc gtacgctttt
    32641 cctcccaacg caggaacgtc gcttcgaatg agcggcgagg gtgcaggcgg atcgggcgac
    32701 gctgttctgc gccggactcg gagatcatga cgtcggtttg ccactcgatg cgctcggtga
    32761 cgccgtcttt ccagttcggc agcggcagga acaccgggta cgtcaggcgg acgtcatcgg
    32821 agtaaggcgg ctttggcccc aatgctttgt ccgggatcgg cacgatgtca gcgataaagt
    32881 cgttggcccg gctaacctcg acggtctggc cgtcaaggat taactggtag gccatgtatg
    32941 ccggggtatc ggccgggacg tttgagtaga tgcagtcgaa ccgatacacg ccgtcggccg
    33001 agatcgtaaa ctccccgctg ttcgggttgg tgccgatggc cgcagtcgcg acgacggcat
    33061 gatcgataga cagggtgccg gagtcatcga catacatgac cgccgtgtaa gtcccggcct
    33121 tcaacttcat ccacttcgcc atgtagtacg tctggttggc cgccgcctgc ccgaagacgt
    33181 cctgaacgta aagctggtac gccccgttaa gggcgtcgtg gattgcttgg ttaaactgtt
    33241 cgcgcgcggg gcgcagtccg ctcaaagcca ttgttattat cccactaagt ttttcaacgt
    33301 cggtacgttg cgttgaagaa tctgcatcac cgccttttct ccttccggcg tgttcatggc
    33361 ttccggcact ttcgacctgt catccaccag cacgaagcga agcccttgtg gcgactgcgc
    33421 cgtctggccg cccccgcgtg attggttaag cacgttgttc gggtcatcct tcgacagcac
    33481 ctgttcgcct ttttgcagaa tggtcggaac ctcgtcagaa cgcaagcccg gcagtccgcc
    33541 atcatggaag cgcggggcat tcgcgaacat ggccgggctg atcccgccct tcatctgcgt
    33601 gccgccagtt gtcttactgc cgacggtgcc gccgttatgt ttcgccacgg tgccgcctaa
    33661 tgcaacggcc gccgaaccga tgccaccccc catagaggcc aacgcgttga gcgccatctg
    33721 ctgcaagatt gccattgcga tcttctgcaa gaagtccgcg aagaaccgtg ccacggccac
    33781 gccaagattc gagaacgcat cgccaatgct ttgtgacccg gccaccacca acgccatttc
    33841 atcaacgatg gatgacagcg ccgtgctcat tccgtccagc acgccctgaa cgacagtcgt
    33901 gtccatcgtc gtgaaggtgc ctgtgacgtc caccagcccg gctttgacgg atgcaatctg
    33961 agccatgatg cggctgaatt cttccggcga catcgtgtct ttaatcttct gcgcgaaggc
    34021 gtcaagctgc tcggccgacg acgcgatgcc cgtattcatg ttctgataca aggctaccgt
    34081 ctgcgcgacg gcttcgtttt cagagataac cccggcctgc cgtttggcat tgatttcgtc
    34141 cagcaggttt ttcttcgtct cctgctgcga gtttaactga tcctcaatgc gtttcagttc
    34201 ttcgagtttg gcctgcgtgg tcgcgtattc cagattgcgt ttgcgcaggt cttcgaactg
    34261 cccggccaga ttctgcccgc cagccccgag tttcttcgac ttggcgatca gctgatcgta
    34321 ctgcgtattg acggcggcca gtttagcggc cagacggtcg tcaaacgtgg cattagggtc
    34381 aatcttaact tccttcacac cgacggcggc attcaactcg ttgtacttgt tgatcagcgc
    34441 ctgtaatgcg ttttcctgtt tcttgatacc acccgtcgta cgttgctgcg agttgaagag
    34501 ggtcgtttct gccttcttgc gcgcggccac aacggcgtca agacgtttgg taagggcatc
    34561 accctccgag ccgccgatcg acttagcgcg ggcgtactgc ggcgcaaatt cctcgtcaat
    34621 gatggcgagg cggccggaca ggttcttccg ctgctcggct ttacgcgacg cgacgtccgc
    34681 ttttttggcc gcctcttcca tcttgcctaa ctctttcgtc aggcccgcga tctcgcggct
    34741 gcgcttcgtg acgcctgttc ccgggtcttg ggtgaactgg aatccttcgc ccttcgtgat
    34801 agcggccatg tcggcggcca gttggttgac ctgcccgcga atcttgtcag tcgcatcggc
    34861 gttcttcgcg accatttcgt cgttcagttt cacccactgt ttattgacgt cgtcccaaat
    34921 gcggccagtc gattcgagga agccacgctg ctctttcgtc aggtcgtcgc cgatggacat
    34981 ggcccactcg gacagccctt gaccaacgcc cgggatcagt ttcagaacat ccgcgatcca
    35041 cttaataatc gcctgcgtgg tgtcggcgaa catcgtggta atagggcgca gcaccgatac
    35101 cgccagatcg tacagcagcg ccgggatgga ctcgacgacg gctgccagtt gattcccgag
    35161 gttcttgaag tcccggatga tcgcgttgac cgcctcgcgg aaggtctgcg actggtcgta
    35221 catgatggca ccgatgtcgt acgccagcag cgcccacccg acaatcggga ttaaccgggt
    35281 cagccctttg agcgcaacgc cgagaaggcc gattgcaccc tgcgccgtaa tcattctggc
    35341 cgccacgcct tccagcaccg tgatgatcga tgcgccgatg ttggacaggg ttttgaacag
    35401 cggcagcagg tttttaaggc cggagatcat gccgccgatg aactgcacta ctttcagccc
    35461 ggccagcacg cttaacgcgg taatcagcgt atccacgttc tcgatacacc acgtcaccgc
    35521 gtcggccaac ataccgaacg cctcgccgag tttaacggcg gccgcccggc catcctcgct
    35581 gttcaggaag tcggtgatct tgttaagcat ctgcacgtac gcttcgataa agcctgcgtc
    35641 ggccaatgcc agttgaaatg cgttcatggc gttgcgggcg cgcgcttcca tcgcatcgac
    35701 acctttctgc gccgtggcga gttgagcgtc aatcgctttg gcctgctcgc gggcgaagtt
    35761 gataaccgcc tcgccagtga cttccccgtt ttccatcgcc ttcatcagtt cggcggtggt
    35821 catgtccatg ccttttgcga acagcgcgaa ggccgccggg agacgttcac ccaattggcc
    35881 gcgcagttct tccgcataca cctgaccctt cgacaacatc tgttcaagcg cgcggaatac
    35941 gccttccatg tcatcttgtg acaggtggaa gacgcggccc gctttcgcta cgctttcgaa
    36001 gatgaacttt gagtcctgca atgacaggcc gaccgccttc gcggatacgg cgaatttcgt
    36061 gtacgactgt gacagggtgg tgatgtcgat cccgagcgta ttcgccagac cgaccatgta
    36121 ttcccactct ttgttgatgg ccgcttggct gttacccacc acgttcgcaa ttttgaccat
    36181 cgcctgctga cggttcttgt acgcgtcgat cgcgcctccc gccagattga tagccccctg
    36241 aaaaccgatg taagtggtcg tcagcgccag cacttcaccg cgaattcgtt gcaggaagga
    36301 cagcgtggta cggccctcgt ctcggaacag tgaccacgcc ttcgagccgt cgcgcgccgc
    36361 ttggctgttc cggttcgtcg cggtggacag cgtgttaagc gctgcggccg attgttggct
    36421 ggtggagatc agccgggctt ccgcatcgga caggttacgc gtgtccacct gcgccgctcg
    36481 taacgcggct tgggtagacc gggcggccgt ggccgtgttt cgcatggccg tcgcggctgc
    36541 ggaaagccgt tgttgggcgg cctgcatctg aatacctaaa gcacccgtat cagttgtcgc
    36601 ggtgcgcatc tgctgtgcta acttgatgac gtcttgtcgc gcttgttggt attcagtgcg
    36661 ggcgttccga agggttgaca cctgctggcg gtacaggtcg atttgctgcg ccagcgccga
    36721 gacggtttta ttcgcctcgt tgagcattcg gactttctga gcgacgtttt ccacttcctt
    36781 actgttacgg gccagttcgg tagtaacgcc gtgtacctga ttctcaaggc cggacagcgt
    36841 gcggcgcgcc gcttctgccg ggctgacgat agtctggatc tgcgtgccaa gcggcccgag
    36901 ttgcccggtt gcctgctgca ccacgcggcc gagggtttgg tacccgcgcg ccgtcgccat
    36961 cgcctgatca gcctgctgct gcaatccacg aatgaccttc gcttgtgcgg ccgcagcggc
    37021 agacgttgaa atgatttcgt cctgacgttc gaggacacgg ttgacctgcg cgacgctggt
    37081 gacgataccc gcttgggccg ccccaacttt cgacgtctcg atcccgtatc gttcgaggtc
    37141 gcgggtagcc cggttgacac gttcggcctg agtcgcttcc gcgcgggttg cggcttcgac
    37201 ctgacgcgtc acccgggcca gcgcccgttc ctgtttctgc gtaaccttct cggtggagtc
    37261 gtaggctttc tggagatcgg cctgtttctg gcggagtcct tcggtcttgg ccgtcgcctc
    37321 cgtcatggcc tgattctgcc gtttgaacac ctcgatcagc gagttgagtt taagcagttg
    37381 gttcccggca ctttccagct ttttgtatgc ggcttccaga tcacgcgtcg agacttcacc
    37441 gcgctcggct gctttacgct gttcgtcctg cgccttcgcc atctgctcga tggcactggt
    37501 cacagccttt aggggcttct ggctgtagtc cctcgcccgg attcgtagct cgacgtcttt
    37561 actgttagcc atcagataat tccttgatta gttttttata ctctttcccg cctttcttgc
    37621 cgttgagtac agcgccgata caggactgca tcagtaaact ttgggtgaca taacccgcgt
    37681 ttacccggcg cttcgcgatt ttcgtttctg accacaaata tcctaacggg taatgccggg
    37741 cggccgggtg tccctcggac atgaggaagg acaccgtggc acgaaggtta ttgtggaagt
    37801 cgagaactat ttcgcgcttt gaccgggttt cgaccccgcc tcttcgccct tcatcttgcc
    37861 gatctgctcc attacctgag cgaacatctt ttttacttct tcaacgtccg agaacgtcag
    37921 accagcaatc tttttcaagg cgtcgaactg caccagaagc ggcagcgtct gtaccttttc
    37981 cagttcggct tcttcgtcgg cggccagcgc gatgacatgt gccaccagcc ccggcgcgtc
    38041 cgataccagc gacacggcga atcgccccgt agcgatggcc gtcaggtctt ccccggcagt
    38101 cttctgatac aggtcgaaca ggccatcaag gtcgtgatag tggacgcgga tgattttgga
    38161 aatgtcgtgg aaggaaagcc cacggacgtt aaacgagcca gcctttttac cgtgtctggc
    38221 cgggatggtg atttcttcga tttctggtgc gtaatctgct aatgacattt gacggatctc
    38281 ctttgcgcta atccgtcgtt aatgtagcac atacttgccg ataaaagaaa agcgcccgaa
    38341 ggcgctttat cagtttggca tgtattacga gaaggtaatg gtgccagtcg tggccgcttt
    38401 gccgttcgcc agcgtggcgg tgacagtcgc ggtaccagcg gcggcacggt tgacggtggt
    38461 ggtcgccgtc ccggtagacc cggtcgtcgc gctgttaggc gtaacggtcg caccggaaac
    38521 ggtggtaaac gtcaccgcat cgccctgaac tgctgtgcca gtgccgtcac ggacagtcac
    38581 cgtacaaacg acacctgcgc caccggatgc ggccgaggtc gatgcaggcg aaatctcgat
    38641 ggtgcgttgc gtggtcgggt caaccgctgc ggccgcttcg acgatgtcga tgtagacgcg
    38701 ctgcgtgatg ttgttaagct gcatggcctt gaaggtgaag gacatgacct gccagtcgtc
    38761 tcctttcagt gcataatcgc cgtccggcgc gatggacact ttcgggaagt agtagttctt
    38821 gttcagaccc accgggttat cggagatcat gcgcagcgcg ccatacacca tgttggactt
    38881 gccgatgacc agcgtacgtt tctgcgcatc aacgtcgtac tgaaccgcga tctgcacgtt
    38941 gcccgcgagg tcggctgaat ccggctcgat gtagatacgg cccgcttcca gatcaatttc
    39001 gtagttaccc gccgggttaa cgacagtggc acccacgata gaagtgatgt cgcctgtacc
    39061 aacggaaatc gcgatggacg cgtcagcctt gaccatctgg aagttagtca cgctgcgaac
    39121 acccgtcggg ttatcgtcag tggtgccgag ttgatagtaa cggccgcgca tgatcgggtt
    39181 gaacacttct ttcgcgtcgg tctgctgcgt ctgagtggtg ttcgatactt caccgaggaa
    39241 ccacagcgcg aggttatccg cgttgatgtt gtcacaggta aaggtaccac cttgagacgc
    39301 ttccagcagg acggacgcat ccatcacgcg cataccgtga tcggaagagt agtgatccag
    39361 cgtttcggaa tcggtgttga tggtgaattc cggcgtgtta ccgaaataca tttcacccgt
    39421 cttacggtta gtgccgtctt ggaatcggtc aaagtagacc gttccgcgac ctaccacgta
    39481 gttgttttgg tagttatcgt tcattctgtt tctcctgtta aggattccta atgtccactt
    39541 tgagtcctac cctaacaggt aggaagaaaa acgctgtatc ggacaagccg tcttcgggtg
    39601 gcctgacaac gggctgcgcg agtgtgagtt tagcaatctt cccacccaag cggtagaggg
    39661 ccggatacat cggttgtccg ttctcgtcct tcgccaccaa catcgccagt cgcttttcca
    39721 cctcggccag cagttcgtac gccgggtcgg tcgggtttct cgggtcatct ttgacccacc
    39781 cctgcaccag cagcacccaa tcatccattc gtacggtctg ttcctcgttg gcaaaggctc
    39841 cgtagtccgt ggccttcgct tcgaggatcg acacgatagg cagtttgggc gtgaagtccg
    39901 caccgaatcg gtcgcgcccg cgatacactt tgcctttcag gtcgtaggcg tatccgttct
    39961 caatggtgat ctgttcaagg tgcgctgtca atgctttaag aatgtcaagc ctttgactca
    40021 tttagacagc ctcgcaaagt tacgatggaa ttcagcggcc accatgtcgc caatcttcgg
    40081 cgcgacggtg ccggacactt ccgcaaagac ctgatccacg gacggcccgt acagcaatgc
    40141 cacccggccc ggtacgagcc atgatttgtg ctgcgagcgt ttattggaca gggattcccc
    40201 ggcagaaagt cgcacggcca gaccgacgtt atactggtct tcggtgaggc tcgcgccttt
    40261 gtttagccgc acaagaaacg catttttcag gtacgtcgtc ttgcccttct tcacccgcac
    40321 ctgtacaccg ccgggccgtt tgctattcgt caccattgcg ccgcctgtaa cgaaacgggc
    40381 gaggctggtg gcgcgcttac ggccgacaat gacagcttcg aggttggatg tggtggcgcg
    40441 cttagtcagc ttgaggcggt ctgcgttgag atacccggtt gggaaggcaa tctcgtcggt
    40501 catcgacttc ttgataaggg tcatgccctt gccagcagcc acgctattaa tcgccatgcg
    40561 gatcgaattg ttagcgattt ccggtacctg ttccagatac cctttcaact cgtcggagcc
    40621 gatcgctaac acgttaacag gcatcagtcg gccctcgcca cctgccagac gatttccact
    40681 ggcccgacga taggttcctg cgttttgagt accaaacggg cgttctcgta cccctcggcc
    40741 gtcatgatga tgctatcgcc ttcggacagc atgatccctt ttgcatttaa ctcgtcacgc
    40801 ataaaaatga tgcgctcgat gccctcgata acgttagcgt aaccaccgtt ttccaagtcg
    40861 cccatgatgg cgatcttgtt gtgccagcgg acgctaatgt cgtctacgat gacatcctgc
    40921 gcataattct catagcgagc agcgacagac agggacgcat gtacgtccct gcgagccttc
    40981 gctttaattg cggcgaagtt agaagccatg attagacttc atcttccgcg ccagactttt
    41041 tatcgtcttt ggcgtttttc ttagcaccgt cagccttctc gtcttttttg gacgcgtcag
    41101 ctttcgcctg ctgcgctgcg gcttcctgtg cagcctgatt ttcaacgtca acttccatca
    41161 ccgggcggcc gatggcatcc gggttgattt tgttgatgct gtccagttcg gcttgtttga
    41221 aatcgaagat ctcgccgatg gacggtttga tacgcgcgcc gtcgcggtaa acgatgacgg
    41281 tctggagaac tttacgtttt ggcatggctc tttcctcaaa gcgacccgcc cggtacaggc
    41341 ggatcgtagg tttgaattac gggttattag gacatcacgg tcagcaggaa cgacgcgttc
    41401 gggtcggccg gaaccatcag tggtgcgccc tgagacatca ggtattccac actcgggtct
    41461 tcctgatccc acattttcgg gaagtaatca agcgcctgat agcccgcacc tttgtccaga
    41521 atcgcgccga agcaacgtac gccctcgatc gccgaggaaa tacccattac cgccttctgc
    41581 ttcatcagga actgttcttg gtcgttctgg tcgcggtatt tctgagtgtt cacccaaata
    41641 cgcatacggc cagcgccgtt agcccctacc agttcgccca tatactgaac gccttccacg
    41701 tcgtcccaca ggcgggtaac gttggtttca gacccacgga tggttgagtc catcaggcca
    41761 tctttgcccc acagttcttt accgccgacc ttgacgaact gatcccaagc gtcgccgccg
    41821 aagacgtagt cgcggatcac ggtgccggac atggacttat cggacaccag acgttgaccg
    41881 tcacgcaggt cagcaatcat gtccatcagg gtgacgccgc tggcagtcca gtcggttgtc
    41941 atggtcagcg ctgcatcacg gccgaagtct acacgcacca gcgggtagtc ctgaccctga
    42001 acgtcaacgt aaccgtattg cgcagcctgc gccgccatcc attcccacgt attttcgtgc
    42061 atggcgcggt gtttcatcag cagatatgcg atgacacggt cgcggcgctg cgcgatagac
    42121 agggtgccag ttcccaacgc ttcacccggc tgacgcggga tgatcatgtt agggtcgatg
    42181 acatgtttcg gcttcacgta ggctggttta aaagtcttcg tgttgtagcc gctttctttg
    42241 atcacgcggc cctgtacgtt gggtgcaacg aacggagcga cgcgggttac gtcctgaata
    42301 actttatcga aggcaatcat gtcttcctga aagttaatct ggcgcgggaa ccattgcagg
    42361 aagaacgcag gcagcgtttt cagcttgcgc tgtacttcga gcagttggta agtagtgtaa
    42421 agtccagcca tttgtgctgc tccttagtac agattgccga tgtggatgtt agtacggtcg
    42481 aagaccgcct gacgttttgc cagcgtatca agcgacgcgt gccagccgag ggccgcgtgg
    42541 ttgaatacac caccgatgta gtacggcacg ttctggccgg acttcgcagg ctgcgctgcg
    42601 ataccgatag ccacagactg cggtgctggt acttcgtccg gagacgtgcc agtggtcgca
    42661 gtcgggtcat gtggcaccat agcgccagcg gcgttcttcg cgataacctg atagatctcg
    42721 atgtcagcgc cagcggcacc gccttcggtc acaatatctg cttcgcctgc gaagatttgg
    42781 gttggctccc aagagccgag gtcgccattt ccagccagat agttaggcag gctggtcgcg
    42841 gccatcatag tcaaaagatt catccgaaga tcccctatta cttagccatg ttagagccag
    42901 ctacagcggt cattgccgcc atcagaccag ccgtttcttt cgcgccttcc tgctcgttgc
    42961 cagcgtcggc accagcgtta ggatggtcag cgttcgccat cacggtatcg aacgggctgt
    43021 cacccttcgc ttcggtaccc ggtttacccg gcgcggcagc gtcaggggcc acggtggtga
    43081 ctgcggcttt cggttcttcg gcggaattgg tcagcatcgc agtagcgtct tcaacggaca
    43141 tgttggtgtt gaaggcgata tggtttgcca gtttagtgcg gttagccgct gcatcgcagc
    43201 ccatgatccc ggcgatgcgg gttcgttcgt tggtcgccgc ctctgcgcgg gctgcgtcca
    43261 tttcttcttg cgtaaagctc attgcgttcg ctcctgagtg atccgggctg ttatcggacg
    43321 gcccgttgag gaattcggta acagccttcg aaggcgttga taccgcgtca attagaccga
    43381 ttgacagcgc ttcaccagcg ttatagcaca tcgcttcggt gtcgcgcacc actttcggat
    43441 ctaaatccct gttttgagcg acaagattga cgaagtcggt acgcattgaa tctacgctcg
    43501 cttgccagtc tgctcgtact tcatcgctca ttggttcgta cgggttgccg tcggctttgt
    43561 gctccccgga cttgatgata ttcacggtga taccgatgtc cgccaacatc ttcgacatgt
    43621 cgatgtggag ggcgataaca ccgatgctcc cggcaccgcc ggacggcgtt acaacgattt
    43681 tatccgctgc gctcgccaac gcatatgccg cagaatagca gtttgaatcg acaaccgcca
    43741 gcgaaggttt ctcgccgcgt gtatcaaaca tttcctgtga cagttcgaaa cagcctgctg
    43801 cttccccgcc gttcgagtta acgtcgtaga tgatagcctc gacatccggg tcggccatcg
    43861 ctgcatttcg ttgactgcgg ataaaattgt accccgtcac gtagccgtag taatacccgc
    43921 catagcggtt aatcagggtg ccgtgaatcg ggatgatagc gaggccgttg gagaaggcga
    43981 aaggcttgtc cgcagacggt cggcccacgc cgtacgctgc acacaggttt tcgcgcatct
    44041 gctgttcagc gcgctcctga aaatcttcgt catcgcagga catcatctgc tgcatgttgg
    44101 tcagcagcgt cgggtcattc tcgcgaatgg cgatcggctg gccgttcata cgactgagcg
    44161 ccattgagac gctcgctctt acgtggttgc tcattccttc gtttcctctt cgttgttgtc
    44221 cgagccagtg ccgccagtcg aaccgcttgc ctctgtacct tcgaccatct tgccggagaa
    44281 atcgaggccc aactctttga tgatgccttc ttcgcgggcg cgctgtttga acacttcgcg
    44341 gaagtctcca ccgaggcggg cgatttctgc ttcgtacgtt gacagaccat tcttgatgcg
    44401 aaggatagcg gcttcggttt ctttcttctc gtcaatctgg ccgcgactcg caccgatcca
    44461 ttctgcgtta caaagcgcat cgcgtttcat cgggtcgtag aagtcgcgcc aagtgaagcc
    44521 cggcggcagt ggaacattac cagcgttaac ctcttcttcc aaccacaacg tataaatcat
    44581 cgacgcgaaa cggtcggcta ccagcttttt acggctttcc atgtacttcc acgtttcagc
    44641 catcgaagcg cgggcagaag agtagttcgt tttcgtatag tcgcggctga actgctcgta
    44701 cgaaaggccg agtgatgcgg cgatgttcct gagcaacgat tcttcataat cggttccgac
    44761 tccgcccggc gttcctgcgg gctgcatttt cagtttcgta ccggggaaca ggtgcgggat
    44821 tttcgccccg tcgattgcga tgtttttcga tccggcgatg tactcggcca gactccccat
    44881 gtaggttttc aggatgtcgc cgaaaggcgt ctgtcccatc cccatctgat tgaagaccac
    44941 gtcagacggc aattctgatt cgatggcggc cgcgtaggtc gcgttgacga tggcgttttg
    45001 cagcgtgact tcctgaaagt ttcgggtcat cttcatctgc ttcaacgctg cgaccatttc
    45061 actgataccg cgagtctggc ccggcagcag cgcttcgatg atgtggatca tccgacgtcg
    45121 gccccaatcg aagcgagcgg gctggtattc ccatcgccat tgttcgaggt cagtcgggtc
    45181 gcccgggaac gctttacgca gccagtagcc gatcggagcg cccatttcat ccagtttgac
    45241 gccggagcgc agatatttgt cgtccatgat gttgtccggg ttggacagac ggtacggcga
    45301 aatcatctgg atcgcggtgc cgaacggacg gcgctgcata cgggttccct tcggcttcat
    45361 ccactcgcat gacgccagaa cttccccggt catgatgaag ccgccaacgg ccagacggac
    45421 aagcccggtc agcgtgttca tccggcgggc atcgaaccag ttttcaggag actcggccac
    45481 catgttgaag cgcgcctcga ctacttcctg aaattcatcc gcccaacctt ccggcgcgcc
    45541 gagcaccagc gaattgggtt tcgagttgag tttgtactgc gagccgacga cgctgtcacg
    45601 gtgaatcgcc accgcgccaa atgcgtagcc gtcgttctgt acgatgtcct gcgcacgcga
    45661 aagcgccagc gtaccgtctt gggcgatctg ctggtctggt gaaatgatgg caggcgtcca
    45721 gcggaacatt tcacgcgtgt tccgttcagc cccctctaag ccgccaccga gtgccgaagg
    45781 attctgcggc gtggcgtcca acgtagcgac gtcggcggtc tttgccgctt tcttcgcccg
    45841 ttgtgtagtg cttctctttt tctcggtcat gggaataaga atcctgctgg tgaacttggt
    45901 aggcccatga aggccgcgca agggttgtcc gaattaatcg cgttttgcag tcgaacgatg
    45961 taggcccata ggctttgtcg gttcgctgcg gtatattcca cgcgttcact gttctgatcc
    46021 accacgacgc gcaccgagcc gccgaggttt aattggtggt acgcatccat cgcttctttg
    46081 agcatgaggc gatattgcgc gcggcattct tctggtgtca tggtggttct cctatgctaa
    46141 cgccattgcg agtttctcga aactgtattc ggtatctttc ggtgcatcaa taggttcatc
    46201 gctctgcggt aaaataacca tgctgttatc gtcccactcg gccgcccatg atggcgggtt
    46261 atcccaatct atctgctcaa tcccgagcac gcggccactg acgcaaatac ctaataaata
    46321 atacgccaag tcccacgttt cgtttcgggc gtgggatggg ttgtgccagc ctttctcgtc
    46381 acgcgtctcc gtacacagtt cggcgaatac cgcgtcgccc atccagtccg ggatgtggta
    46441 catgcctttg cccggctcca cgacgtccag tcggccgttc aggctatctt tcatcacgtt
    46501 cgagttaatc atcagcaccg gaacgtcgcc gcgtgcgatg gctttcttgt ctttctggtt
    46561 ggagtccggt agcgctacgc gggtgcgcgg gttgttcgct ttcgggtcgc ccttcaccag
    46621 acagaagcgc ccggttttcc cttccttccg cagtttccgg aagaattcgt acgcgttacc
    46681 tgttacccct gcttcaccgc cggagtcaca cgcggtcatc ttgatcggca gcgagcggcc
    46741 agaaccatcc gacagcaaat acgtgcggtt catcacttcg gtttcaatga gatcccaatc
    46801 ttcgagatac gcgcccgggt gcaggatttt cgggtcgccg tcgtcgtcgc ggcgaagcga
    46861 tttcgtaatg ttgaatcggt cgatcaggta ggtgtcaaac gggtagcccg gggccacgcc
    46921 atgcaccgac acctcaaagc tatgcttctg cacgtccacc gtcgcagcca agaaccgcac
    46981 attcttcggt accgtctgtt ccggccactt ctcggcgcgg gctttcagcg cttccggaac
    47041 gcgtaccgtc tcgatcgcct tcggcacgta cggttcaccc atgtcgttgt tccagaattt
    47101 cttcaatgcc tcttcggaca tcgtacgctc gtagtcatcc atcgcatcga gatagttcag
    47161 aaccaatttc tgccatgtga tgaatgcggc cgccgttccg cgaagccaga aggacgcgaa
    47221 cgacgagcgc atcggcaccc cggccagttg gcccaactcg ttgacgtgac agccttctgg
    47281 cacccacatc ccccacaggt tcatttcgta cttatcaacc gggtcgattt cgcagccgca
    47341 gtgtggacag gccatgcgca ccgtctccga cttttcgagg ttggtaagcg ggttgccatc
    47401 ggcgtctttc gtgttccact tcaaaagctg gaaggtacct tcgaaatact ggtcgcaatg
    47461 cggacacggc catttccagc ggcggcggtc gccacgattg tacagcccga caatcccatc
    47521 acacggcggg gcttcgtgcg gcgtacgctt gatccagttc gggtctttaa tcgggcgcga
    47581 tggcgatgac tcggccgcac acatggcaaa cgacccgaag gtcgtcgtac gttttgatgc
    47641 gaggtcgaag gcgttaccgt cgccaccgat gtcgtcgtcg atacggtcgt agtcggtgat
    47701 gatgattcgg ccaacgggac gcccggccag ttctgttact gacggataac tcaacgtcag
    47761 gatgatgcct gtgacgtagt gtttatcgaa cttgttgtcg gcgtcgcggt tcttcatcag
    47821 catttcgccg accttcggac tatggcggtg cagacggtct acacgtcgca tcgagaagtc
    47881 gcgcgcggcc gttgacgtcg ggcagtagat catcagatcc atcgggtcaa ctttcaccga
    47941 atagacaatg ctattcagga tcagcgcatc ggttttaccg gactgcgccg ggccgacaaa
    48001 agccatcttg tcatacgccc ggctgttcat catgttcatc ggctcaacca tgtacggcgt
    48061 ggttgagttt agccaatccc cgacatatgc gccgggttgg ttgacgtagc gatacttggc
    48121 ggccgcgtcg gccaccgtca tacgcattgg cggccgtaac tgctcggcca ccgaactgat
    48181 aatctgcgcg atgctcttaa acttcatcgt catccacctc gtcgccgttg aacttatcga
    48241 tcagcgcgct cgacaggtca ttcagcatgg cgtcaatgga tgacgtgata acctgacgtt
    48301 gcggctcgct gagtccggcc tgacgcgcca gcgtgtcggg aatgagcaac atcgacatgc
    48361 gcagcacctt caccgcctcg ccgaagtgct cgataacctt ctcggtttcc cacaggttgc
    48421 ccgctttgat gtcgaagtcc tgctttgcgc gctgcccggc ccaaaactct ttcgacaatt
    48481 ccttcggcag atccttgaaa ttcatgcggc gcaggtacgt ctcgacatcg tacagcggct
    48541 taacgaggta cggggccact tcgtgaaccg cgtagatcgg gtacccaccg cgctcgccga
    48601 caggcggaac atccatgatt ttcggcgtga tgtcccggcg ctccatgcgg aacagctttg
    48661 ccagttgcgt gatgttgcag ccctgaaaaa tcatcgcttc tgtatcggcg tccggcgcat
    48721 tagagcggcg attccgggtt gccagtggcg cgttactctt cgtcatccca taccccttta
    48781 tttttcgatt tcttgcggcg tttgatgcgc cctttgatgc gttcgagcag ttcgaagaac
    48841 gcgtcctgca cgtcctcttt gtcgttcagc gcctgaatca cgacgtcgtc cgctgtctcg
    48901 gccagaagcc cgtttggtgt tcgcagcatg gccttgaact ggtagatcgt aaccgggtaa
    48961 ttctggccct gacggtgaag tcggccgttg aattgcagga agcgttcgag tgaccacgga
    49021 ttgtcgatgt agacgatgac gtggccgccg tgctggaggt ttaaaccgtg tcccgcagac
    49081 tgagggtgcg cggccagcag tcgaatcttt ccggcgttcc actttttgat gcacttaccg
    49141 tcatcatcca tgaccaccag atctttaaac cgctctttca gtcgttcgag ggtcggcttg
    49201 aagtgatagg cgatcagcac gtttttgtcg gccaacgtgg tttccagcag ttcttccagc
    49261 gcatcgaatt tcaggtcgtg cagcctgtac gtgtccttct gcttaatgac cttgtcgtct
    49321 tgcgtgatgc caacgatttt cgtgtcgtaa atgaagcccg agcacatctg caatagcttc
    49381 gactgcaaag acgcggcctg ctccgcctcg atcacgattg ggtcatcaag atgttcatcg
    49441 aaatcgtccg gcataatctc gacgaggctc tcttcctcca tcatgcggta ccgctcggcc
    49501 gtctccccgt ctaactcgac cgggacagga acgaaattcg gttcgtgcat gtcaaggtag
    49561 tcttccgctt tcatgactaa acatatatca gaaatcttcc gaataatctc gtcttccgca
    49621 ccggggcgaa gtttccattt gaagttgtag cggttctgcg tgaagtagtt ttcctgataa
    49681 ccgccgatgg tggagccaaa gcgctcgcct tcgtccagca ggtaaatttg cgagaagata
    49741 cccatgtacc cttcggccgc aggcgtggcc gtcaactcga cgatccgttt gatgtacttc
    49801 cgcacccggc gcagcagttt gaagcgctgc gaggtgtggg atttgaacat gctcgactcg
    49861 tccagcacca cggcgtcgaa cggccatttc gtcttgaagt gctcacatag ccacgcgatg
    49921 ttatccacgc tgatcgtgta gaaatgacag tccttactcg cggccgctgc gcgctctttg
    49981 gcgtttccgg cgataatcga catcttgtag aagcacagat gcccccactc gtcgaattcc
    50041 gtcggccacc cggtacgggc cactcgcttc ggcgcgacga cgaggacttt gttgatttcg
    50101 ccgtccgcga tcaggtcgag catggccgtc ccggtcatga cagtcttacc caagccgagg
    50161 tctacgaaca tgccgcagta cggatggtct ttgatgaact ggacgccttc gtcctgatag
    50221 tcgtgcatgt cgctgcggtt cagtttaacc gtccgcaggc agtacgcgag cgctctactc
    50281 aaaggcgata atgtagtttt taaagtctgc aaaattgtcc acccatgtca cgttagcccc
    50341 ggccttacgc atttccttgt ggcggtgata ctgctgcgcc gttggttctt cgccggggcg
    50401 tttgaattcg ataaaaagca caacgccgcc acggatcagc acgcgatccg ggacggcttt
    50461 tttgccgggg gaggtgaatt ttgacaccca ccacccgcgc ccctgcgcgt attcgcagca
    50521 gcgcttttcg accttcgatt ctctgattat cggctcggcc atgttaatcc ttacggtaga
    50581 aataaccttc ccacccggca gcgccaagcg gtagcccttc ggcccacggt agttcggccg
    50641 ccatgcagga aatcaggtcg tccacggtta acgtgctgtc ttccggcact tcggttacga
    50701 tttcatcgtg gatgtgcatg acgatgcgga agcccatgcg gtgcgccttt ttcagacctt
    50761 cggcgagcac gtcgcgcgcc agcgcctgaa cgatgttttc caccagctta ccgccgtggc
    50821 tgtagatctt gccccacttg gtgccgctgc cttccacctt gccttcgtac tggaagttag
    50881 tctttgtgta cttctcgcct ttcttcggcc ctttctgaac tgtcatctgg cgctcgacga
    50941 gacgcggacg gaagtaatac attttgcggc cagacggcag gcggatggtc aggaatggct
    51001 tcgtgtattc gatgatcaga cagccccaca cgacggcctg acgggtacgg ataaccttga
    51061 ataccgcatt ttcgaggtca taccatgcgc gcacaatttc cgggcaaagg tcgcggaacg
    51121 cctgtactga ctcttcggct tctttctgcg tcatgtgtac gcccatgttt tcagcgtagc
    51181 cccacagtcc ggtcttcttg ccattctcgt ccatgtggcc gccgccgagg cgatagcccg
    51241 cgccgagggt tgcaggtttg gctttcgagc ggtgcggctt cgtttcttcg tacggcaggt
    51301 gcagccagtg agccgcgaat gaacggtaaa ggtcgtgctt ggccgccagc gtgtccatga
    51361 accatttgca gtttgtcagc catccgatca ccacggattc gatggatgac aggtcggcca
    51421 cgatgaactt gtggcccggc gtcgggatga aggcggagcg gatgcagccc accagcgcgt
    51481 ccatcggttc gcccacgtac agcgtcaacg catcaaggtc gcgctggtgg atcatcttgt
    51541 taactatgga caggtcggtc acgtcctcga tcagctttgg cgtcctcggc aggttttgag
    51601 tctggatgcg gcggccagcc caacggttcg tgcggctcgc cccggcgaat tgcagcgaga
    51661 agcggaagcg gccatcctcg ccagccgcgt caatcatggt ctgatatttg gacagggagt
    51721 ttttcgcgct attcaggcgc atccgcagca cgcgaatcgc atccgggtca acgccgtttt
    51781 catcggcttc gcgaatgacc ttattgacgg tgtcactgcg gaggtcgctg aacggatagc
    51841 cgcgctcttt gagccacggt gttaactgcg ccggggaatt ggggttgttc aggccagtga
    51901 tgtcggccat ttcttcgata atctgcggtt tgcgcgcctc tgcgagcgcc agcgccgagt
    51961 acgcgaattc gcggtcaatc atcacgcctg tatcgttgat gaactgatcc agcgcgtaca
    52021 tgtcccattc ggcatccaga accgggtacc gcatcaggcg ggctttaatc gccagttcgg
    52081 tttcaacgtc ccgcacgtta tatttgcaga agtgccacca gtcttccggg tcggtcgctt
    52141 cattgcgcca ctcaaacggg tttttcttcg tgacacgctg cggcttgctg aacaggtcga
    52201 tcaggcgctt gccttccggg tctttcagtt tctcttccgg caagccgatc tgcgtgccga
    52261 cggccagaag gtcgccagca aagccgagca tgtacgccag cgccatcgta cagcgccacg
    52321 atttatacgg cgtcttgatg ccgagcaccc ggcgggtcat tacgcgttcg aactgcgcgt
    52381 taaaggccca cttctcgacg gccgggtctt ccagcgcttc acgcagttcg ccgggcaact
    52441 tcttccctcg gtgaaggtcg atgtgctgca ccgctccgcc attgatagac catgcgccca
    52501 tcagaatttt agtcgattcg tcgttcgaat atcggtcgaa tccgttcgtt ttaaggttca
    52561 cccggcttcg ggattcatag tccagattaa tgcaatcggt cacgttaacg ctcctgtatg
    52621 aaaaaagccc gcacgcggcg ggccttgtat taccgcccga gggcgtacat tacacttcgt
    52681 cttcccaatc ttcgtcttca tcccacgcgt cggacgtgtc cacacgacct tcaccgaacg
    52741 gctcgtcgtc tttgcgtttc agaacggaaa tcaggttggc gttaacgcgt ttgccgaatt
    52801 tgttttcctg cgaccacgga cggatgacaa ccgacaccca acaaccaccg tagatctctt
    52861 ccagaatttc ggaagaggta gtcaactctt cgcgctcgat gttatacaca tccgggcgtt
    52921 tgctttcgcg tgcggagata acccacatcc cttcgcattc cggtttatcc ggaaaatcgg
    52981 tatcaccgtc tttgatgaac aacatggacg gggcgacttt cagcgcgcct gtcttgtggt
    53041 tcttcttggt gacttcgatc tgctcacgga tgattttctc gatctcgccg tggctgtctt
    53101 tcggcatcaa aagcgtcagc gagtatttcg gctcgccgcc gtcttcaccg ccgtacggct
    53161 tatcgaggtg cgggtaagaa gcacgtacgt tagaaatctt gatgtgacca gatttgtaca
    53221 gcacgccatt cttgactttt ttcgcaggga ctaatttctc ggccatctta atatcctcgg
    53281 tttactgttt tacgggttta ctttctacgg ttttacgggt ttacacttcg tcatcatctt
    53341 cgtcgtccca cgccccggaa tacttgccgt ccagtggtgg ccgcttatcg gtaagcggtg
    53401 ccagtgtcgg cttgccttcc ggcttgtaga cgatccccgc gatgatgttc ggcgcgccag
    53461 cccgggacac gcccaattca tccctgagca cttcttccat ctgcgccggg gtacgcagtt
    53521 tgcgttcgat gtacttgtcc tcgtcaatat cgaggaaccg gaacagcgcg atcgcatctt
    53581 tctcattggc gaatttacgg tttgtccgcg actccaccag cttttgaccc ggtaccttct
    53641 cgccgttcat tgcgcggcgt tccagttcga agtcaaggcg cgagaaccag ttttcgacca
    53701 ccttgcggta tggcaggatc ttcgccatct gctcggttgt caggtttccg aactgcgccc
    53761 gccggaattt atactcctgc gccagcgcat cacgcaatac tgacatttct tcctccccga
    53821 attctgcttc aaggaattcc acgtctccgc ccactgcgca ttccatcatg tacgctatcg
    53881 ctgcgcagtt atgtgcggcg cggcaaaaac gacacccttt cagggatgcg cggcgcggcg
    53941 cggtaaggct ccatgccgct gcaattcgct cccgggcata ctccgcgaac tctaacaatt
    54001 cgtcaatcgt gatttcccac gtatcgaaat ggtcgagcct cggctgcgcg atacggatga
    54061 caatacggtc aaactcgtat tcatccgaga aagcgcggta cgcaccgtac gcgtatagta
    54121 gcgcctgcgg gttcccttcc gcgaaaacct gaacgccagt cccgtatttc aggtcggtca
    54181 caatcaaggt tcggtcacgg atgatgatat tatccgccgt tcctccctgt gcgacaaact
    54241 cgaccgggtc ttcgtcaggt tcatccgggt tcgctcgcgg catcaggtcg gtaaaccaga
    54301 cccggatttc cgtgaacatt tcaccctctt caaatcggca ccagtcaacg tactcctgaa
    54361 ccgcgtcgag cattgaccgc gtgataggga tgtcatggct gacatcgcct tccgtgatcg
    54421 tctcgatggt gccgattaaa tgggttggcc ggacatccgt tcgcagccat tgttcggcga
    54481 ttccgtgggc caccgtgcct tccgcagcct cgtagatagt ttcgtcatgc tcgaatagcc
    54541 cggctatcag gcttccagaa catgcgatcc aacgcgctga cgcagaaggc gcgaagattg
    54601 agtggccgcc accgccgaat tcccgcatga tgcggactaa cagtgactta ctactcattc
    54661 ggatacgcct ttatcgcatt gaggaatcgg tgtttaccga cgcgctcaat cgtcgctacc
    54721 aatgccctag cgcctgcacc gctgtaatta ttgcggcctg cgttaaagcg agtcttcgcc
    54781 acgtcgtccc accagatgtc gcaaactcgc agcccggatg atgcgtgggt tacgagcagc
    54841 ggcgcttcgt gtttcgacac aggggaagta actctgaaca gcacatcgcg atcacctatc
    54901 tgaaaacgaa actccgccca cgtacgcgcg agaactgcgc cgccggaagt agatacgttg
    54961 gtgaaagtaa tgctggtcac aattgcctct ccgttggttg tgaaaaacgg ccccccgaag
    55021 ggagccgatg cggggcgaaa gattaaacgt cgtcttcttc gacgttaccg ccttcgtctt
    55081 tttcggccag tttggcttca cacatttcaa cgatttcgtc gaagtgttct tccttcgctt
    55141 ccgcgacttt cgcgaggccg aagtgagcag tgattttctt ggcttccggc gcgccgaacg
    55201 cgtctttaac cgcaacgaca gccgcgacta cctcgtcttt ggtgtgtttc ggcttggtcg
    55261 ctttggtttc ggtggttttg gttgacttgc tggtgccgcc ttttttagtg gtggtggtgg
    55321 ttttttcagt cgtttcgcca ccagcgtcag cggaagtgtt aaccgcgccg cctttcagtg
    55381 ctgccagaac gccttccagc agggtgttag ttttttgttg ttcagccagc agttgttcga
    55441 agataccaga cataattttc tactccgtta agtgtttaaa aggtcgtgtc gtgttgacgg
    55501 gatgaagtat ggcccaaacg ccgaatcgct gtcaaacact ttttcgaaat tttttgattg
    55561 ggtacctcaa agccttgtat tccggatgta agatggttgc ggtacccgac taaatggcca
    55621 gcttgacaga tttacaggcc ggatatacta tccgcaaatc tataacacgc acacatgcga
    55681 gggcttgggc tatgcgattt ccgaaatggg ctttaaatga tgaccggatg aaggtcaaat
    55741 ttctaatgac acaagcggcg ttagagattg acccgaatgc cagaatggcg gacttagcta
    55801 aggctgcgaa ggtaagctac tcgactcttt tatgggcgac gcaaaataac gtatcgagcg
    55861 ccgtggccga aaaagtttgt agcgcggtgc cgctgaccgg aatccgcccc cactggctga
    55921 ctaacccttc ttggatcaaa actgacagcg aaacagggga aatccttgaa tgaattactg
    55981 gcaagagtac ggcgaaacgc tttgggggaa tgggtacacc gttgtaccta tctacgcccc
    56041 ggacgccgat aagaagggcg cgggtaaacg ccccatcggt aaggattggg aacgaaccat
    56101 taacgataag gagcagatcc agcgttgggc ggaacgctac acgaaaaacg gtatcggcat
    56161 cctgaccaaa tacaccccgg cggtggacat cgacgtatac gatgaagacg ccgtggagca
    56221 tatggcgaat tgggtgctgg aaaatgttgg ccgctcgcca tgtcgtatcg gacgtgagcc
    56281 gaagaaactt ttcctgttca ggacggaatc gccattctcg aaagtgaagt ctggtgtttg
    56341 ggaagatgac ttcggccagc gccatgcggt tgaaatcctc gccgacggcc agcagttcgt
    56401 cgcatacggt atccacccgg acaccaaccg cgattattac tggctcgacg acgagaatcc
    56461 gctgaacaat gccgccgatt tcgacctcga agagatcagc ctcgacacct cgcgagaaat
    56521 tgcggcggag tttgaccgtt acgccaaaga gcaaggctgg acgatggtca aacgcccgat
    56581 gaacgggtac gaagcgatcg gcatggcaga tgaagaggat tgggcggcaa cggcgggtat
    56641 ccggaaatgg gacggcacgt acgaagacct gcgtgatctg gtaatgaaat acccgaatcc
    56701 ggaagattat gagaactaca tcaaggttct ggccgcgttg caaatctcct gccgggatca
    56761 ggacgaagcc aagtcgattg ctcgcgaatg ggccatgcag gcgcacaact tcgatgatgg
    56821 tgatttcgag tacaaatggg ataagggctt tgcgcataac gcatcacgcc ttgtaaccct
    56881 cgggtcgatc atcaccgaag tccgtgaaat cgagaaagcc gagcaggaag agagggccat
    56941 cgagtaccgc gaggctttcg ccgagtgtac cgaagcaaat gactggaatg cgtgggccga
    57001 atccttcaaa aaagcgcaga ttttcggcct tacacgccgg acaatcgtgc agattgccgc
    57061 agaatcatac cgccggatca acaacttgcg tcttaccgcc gccgataaaa aggacatttt
    57121 gggcttcgat tatgggtcaa aagagactcc acaatggctg aaaaagttcg ttttttcgga
    57181 agaaaatgac tgtttgatcg ataaatcttc cggttcttac atttctaagg gcgcttttga
    57241 cttcgcatac gcaaaacttt gcaaattcga ggatgaagcg ttcaagccaa ccgtgtttgc
    57301 gtccattacg cggccgatcc cgatcgtttg cgacgccatg tactacccgg cgatgcacgg
    57361 tgatatggaa gaatcgcttt ggaagccgaa ggagggggtt ctaggcccgg aattcttcat
    57421 tgacgagtcc ggcaagacgt ggctcaactc tttcgaccct gattccattc cggagcctgc
    57481 cgacgagctt tcgccgtacg ataaaaaagc ggtggagatc atcaaggact tcttcgtcgt
    57541 acttttcccg aatgacaagg aacgccgata cgttatggac tggatggcgt ggattatcca
    57601 gcacccgaca aagcgcatca actactcgtt actgattcgc ggcgcgcacg gttccggtaa
    57661 atcgacgttg ggcgtgctca tgtcggccat gttaggccgt aaaaacgtgg gatacgtgtc
    57721 aaataccgtg atgaatggcc gtttcagtga ttgggcggaa ggcgacatcc tgaaaatcgt
    57781 ggaagaggtg tacgacaaag gcgaccgata cagcgctatc gagcggcaga aagagtacat
    57841 caccaatgac cgttttcagg tggagccgaa aggccgcaag ccaaaggttg tcgtgaatac
    57901 cagtagcaaa atgatgttca ccaaccactt taacgcgttg ccactcgacg aaaaccagcg
    57961 tcgttatctg gtggtgtcca cgcaggcaga aaatcatctg gacatggagc gcgtatacgg
    58021 gtcgaaagcg gagcgttcgc ggttcttcaa gaacgtgtac cgggcgatcg ataaccacgt
    58081 cccggcattg aaacggtggt ttctggattg ggagatcagc ccggagtttg accataaagg
    58141 tcacgcaccg caggacacag aagcattctc cattatggcc gatgcctcaa acgacggtgt
    58201 ggaaggtgcg gtggtatcca tgctgcgcga tggcacgacg ccgggcgtac accgtgacat
    58261 catcttcgta cccgcgttac gcgacgcctt cctcgaaacg gaagacgttg aaatgccgaa
    58321 aacatcacgc ctcaaaaata tgcttatgga gatcgggttt aagccgggtg gcgtgctgaa
    58381 attcggcgga aagtcaggtc gtgtgtatgt cagaaagcgt gtaaaaggcg catacgacga
    58441 ggccggaaaa ctcaactcgg aatgggcgca aaaaacattg aaaaagcaca atgcggaggt
    58501 ggaaaaactg gtaggtaaag tcataccgga agagtgggaa gacgaagttt gacagacata
    58561 aaaaaggccg gatttcccgg ccttactttt taacagaaat cacgatattt ttacgcgggc
    58621 tttgatcacg tcgcgattcc agattgcggt gatttcaaca tccaatttta acgttattgc
    58681 catgcgtaaa agcgtttcaa attggaatcc gtcaccccgt ttttccttta aatcctttac
    58741 tcggctacta ggaacgcaag tcatgctgca aacttcggag ttggtatacc ctttatcttc
    58801 aatttcggcg actatcgaat ccatcagccg ttttttagcc ccgtcgcata cctcattagc
    58861 cgactttttg ttcatcgctc tttccaacgc cgttccacat tttaactttt tatctgaatt
    58921 caccattttt catttctcct tttggtacac cccgcgtacg tcagtttcgc cgttttccgt
    58981 tgaggttaca aaaacgcgtg atccgcttgt aacccccgga agccgcgcca cgtctggcct
    59041 tgaccatgtt ttgagtacag gttacaagtg ccgctaacct tatacatgta cataatatgt
    59101 gatgatgtga catacaatat acaacgtttt atctctattt cttatcctaa ttatcctcat
    59161 tttttgtaac ttgtaactaa tattagataa aaggtaatag aattatagac ttacagggag
    59221 gttacaagtc gaatttcatg taaccgagtt gtatcttgtg tcccaatgct gctgccgtgg
    59281 acttggtcag cccccgccaa ccgggtataa ccgtaatact atcaatcggt tgaggggcta
    59341 aagcgccgtt ccgcccgcac cccgggcacc accctgtttc ggagcctccc tacgggagaa
    59401 attcgatttt tcggctaagt tattgatttc gcaaagcggg gctatggcag atcc
//
LOCUS       KC139513               51092 bp    DNA     linear   PHG 20-FEB-2013
DEFINITION  Salmonella phage FSL SP-126, complete genome.
ACCESSION   KC139513
VERSION     KC139513
KEYWORDS    .
SOURCE      Salmonella phage FSL SP-126
  ORGANISM  Salmonella phage FSL SP-126
            Viruses; dsDNA viruses, no RNA stage; Caudovirales.
REFERENCE   1  (bases 1 to 51092)
  AUTHORS   Moreno Switt,A.I., Orsi,R., Den Bakker,H.C., Vongkamjan,K.,
            Altier,C. and Wiedmann,M.
  TITLE     Genomic characterization provides new insight into Salmonella phage
            diversity
  JOURNAL   Unpublished
REFERENCE   2  (bases 1 to 51092)
  AUTHORS   Moreno Switt,A.I., Orsi,R., Den Bakker,H.C., Vongkamjan,K.,
            Altier,C. and Wiedmann,M.
  TITLE     Direct Submission
  JOURNAL   Submitted (07-NOV-2012) Food Science, Cornell University, 412
            Stocking Hall, Ithaca, NY 14853, USA
COMMENT     Genome was manually curated based on annotation generated by the
            NCBI Prokaryotic Genomes Automatic Annotation Pipeline Group.
            Information about the Pipeline can be found here:
            http://www.ncbi.nlm.nih.gov/genomes/static/Pipeline.html.
            
            ##Assembly-Data-START##
            Assembly Method       :: Velvet v. 2009
            Sequencing Technology :: Illumina
            ##Assembly-Data-END##
FEATURES             Location/Qualifiers
     source          1..51092
                     /organism="Salmonella phage FSL SP-126"
                     /mol_type="genomic DNA"
                     /host="Salmonella enterica"
                     /db_xref="taxon:1173741"
                     /country="USA"
     gene            92..940
                     /locus_tag="SP126_00005"
     CDS             92..940
                     /locus_tag="SP126_00005"
                     /codon_start=1
                     /transl_table=11
                     /product="tail fiber protein"
                     /protein_id="AGF87831"
                     /translation="MGDADTGLKWQSDGIVKAIANNAEAFGWDNTGLKPYKRIGSYSP
                     ETEQGIFVFGTRTGSTACLAGGKIQGGAFSTWRDRATGVLCEIPSADSAVSIFKAVHL
                     GYEWITGFDCVDWSAGNAETHLYVKGADFIFNNTGGATAVNWVSTSDIRLKANLREID
                     SASEKINQLTGYTYYKRNNFVEDESTVYSVEAGLIAQDLENVLPEAVHSLNNGGKLDP
                     EGKAIKGINYNGVVALLVNGFKEQKAKIESQQEEINTLRNELDELKKLVNSMINGSAA
                     TIPELP"
     gene            1044..1799
                     /locus_tag="SP126_00010"
     CDS             1044..1799
                     /locus_tag="SP126_00010"
                     /codon_start=1
                     /transl_table=11
                     /product="hypothetical protein"
                     /protein_id="AGF87832"
                     /translation="MLLTFLIFFNVKEEFIMSDMTLLPTGGGFGGEAGAAGLGGAVGG
                     LIGSWFGNGFNGRGGFNGGDGAAVAVGANAVLDGINNIQTGVNNLGLQTLQGQNATNL
                     TVERSAASTFNGITNQNTQNLLASVQGFAGLNTAITQSTNTITNAICDQSFAQQRTAF
                     EAQLAAERCCCETNLNIERQGNATRDLLREQFAASQAVLICDMKAQLQEARFALSQTN
                     QTAELNCKINQVNQLVNFKLPTPPTPPTGCCGC"
     gene            1832..2179
                     /locus_tag="SP126_00015"
     CDS             1832..2179
                     /locus_tag="SP126_00015"
                     /codon_start=1
                     /transl_table=11
                     /product="hypothetical protein"
                     /protein_id="AGF87833"
                     /translation="MEATMSHIKIAGYSIPRIHLPRIVIGSHEDKKHDDHHYGDHEHG
                     SAMADVHERISKPPHTWKEYQDKPGGLMSIVEMEYKELMAEKADSSKSGIEKELTDLA
                     AACICALKKMKSM"
     gene            2193..2687
                     /locus_tag="SP126_00020"
     CDS             2193..2687
                     /locus_tag="SP126_00020"
                     /codon_start=1
                     /transl_table=11
                     /product="hypothetical protein"
                     /protein_id="AGF87834"
                     /translation="MQNMNANGIGVTQFNGMKPRHTISIGGVDWSLRRDATDSSMVFP
                     HQKVNWLNAGCEPLDGNIHYCWIMGVIAPTPGTIERPINVMYIGFHSQRIMIAPHSVS
                     QSDLDRMHVYVSDSSNFVGEFVGKFLGIEPEKPVAEREAISPWPNIPQQQAKQEKVAE
                     NEKE"
     gene            2674..2931
                     /locus_tag="SP126_00025"
     CDS             2674..2931
                     /locus_tag="SP126_00025"
                     /codon_start=1
                     /transl_table=11
                     /product="hypothetical protein"
                     /protein_id="AGF87835"
                     /translation="MKKSDGVEKVVADLSERAQAILNGGHEQSEIMKSAFSDFKALGS
                     LSGLMSIANTGTLNANQVELAKRIAVKVIAVLGIKESEKGA"
     gene            complement(2945..3370)
                     /locus_tag="SP126_00030"
     CDS             complement(2945..3370)
                     /locus_tag="SP126_00030"
                     /codon_start=1
                     /transl_table=11
                     /product="Ssb"
                     /protein_id="AGF87836"
                     /translation="MHVITGEVRKEPFVKQGANGTLYIVELSESFKDREGNRQYTNYK
                     FFFNAKSDGMNNWYREAFQQGKVISVSCDQLRIDSQEYNGQVYNTLTAAGWPNLLFSQ
                     RGECQAPQQQQQPRQQQAPRQQAPQNNEPPMDFDDDIPF"
     gene            complement(3409..4071)
                     /locus_tag="SP126_00035"
     CDS             complement(3409..4071)
                     /locus_tag="SP126_00035"
                     /codon_start=1
                     /transl_table=11
                     /product="putative recombination protein"
                     /protein_id="AGF87837"
                     /translation="MNFSEQNANVIKALFEARQLFTKVKKDKQNTHLKNKYATLDSVL
                     DAIMPGLTDKGLFLTQDQKVSEDLRSMTVLTRFIHVESNEWVEYSFTLPMQKLDPQGG
                     GSTNSYARRYALCTALGLATADDDANLATKTAQDWKKDLDACESLEELAKVYKAAYAA
                     SDAANRRIITEHKDKLKAKLEIGNARGFNPAAPAANVAKKEKVENEPQQEVKSQSITD
                     FE"
     gene            complement(4117..4407)
                     /locus_tag="SP126_00040"
     CDS             complement(4117..4407)
                     /locus_tag="SP126_00040"
                     /note="similar to Enterobacteria phage TLS"
                     /codon_start=1
                     /transl_table=11
                     /product="hypothetical protein"
                     /protein_id="AGF87838"
                     /translation="MEKQFSEKEIKEVQDHIEKVTSVLAVTQREFLKVIDPSESPETL
                     EYVRNVAHAFDNVILAIFQHENNDEYKNMLYQASEIMIQNLINYHNDHKETH"
     gene            complement(4483..5568)
                     /locus_tag="SP126_00045"
     CDS             complement(4483..5568)
                     /locus_tag="SP126_00045"
                     /codon_start=1
                     /transl_table=11
                     /product="putative exodeoxyribonuclease"
                     /protein_id="AGF87839"
                     /translation="MQPYKRQEAQMSDFKVFTFDQLTNDEYHDPKGWAAEYVSGSSLA
                     EIFATCPAAWKYKPREESKALVFGTQSHTNFQSSELFEKEYRRAPAPEDFKELITSQA
                     ALASKLKSFGLTGTTGKTYPDLIKMMVDCGEELNVLWLIEMIAESQARADGVELVPAK
                     DYDACVSMRRVLEAIPEHNACMNSPTAQRELSIFGTIKGVKVKVRLDHVDICKDVLGT
                     VISGYDGEGNPIYETTRFEEAIVITDYKTTSSANPIEFARLAFNHGYYLKMALQHDLF
                     KKAYPEEKRPVVVRLLTQEKKEPFLPIAYRMVDEQLKIGRLQYMSVINQFAVCQANDV
                     WPSYANGEPEIDLVTPDWVRRQYKGFL"
     gene            complement(5997..9773)
                     /locus_tag="SP126_00050"
     CDS             complement(5997..9773)
                     /locus_tag="SP126_00050"
                     /note="COG4733 Phage-related protein, tail component"
                     /codon_start=1
                     /transl_table=11
                     /product="putative tail fiber protein"
                     /protein_id="AGF87840"
                     /translation="MIKNMITGSKGGSSKPHTPVEMEDNLISINRIRILLAVSDGEVD
                     PDFSLKDLYFDDVPVMNQDGSLNFQNVKAEFRPGTQTQDYIQGFTDTASEITVARDLT
                     AATPYIISVTNKNLSAIRIKILMPRGVTQEDNGDLTGVRVEYAVDMAVDGAEYKEVLH
                     DVIEGKTMSGYDRSRRIDLPAFNERVLLRVRRLTDSTSARVTDLIKMQSYAEVVDAKF
                     RYPLTGLVYVEFDSELFPNALPNISIKKKWKIINVPSNYDPISRTYSGSWDGTWKKAW
                     SNNPAFVLYDLITNQRYGLDQRELGIALDKWSIYECAQYCDQMVPDGKGGTEPRYLCD
                     VVIQSQVEAYQLVRDICSIFRGMSFWNGESLSIVIDKPRDASYIFTNDNVVNGEFTYT
                     FASEKSMYTQCNVTFDDEQNMYQQDVEGVFETEAALRFGYNSTSITAIGCTRRSEANR
                     RGRWILKTNVKSTTVNFATGLEGMIPTVGDVIVVSDNFWSSALTLNLSGRLMEVNGLQ
                     VFTPFKVDARAGDRILVNKPDGKPVGRTIARVSDDGKTLTLNTTFGFDVYPDTIFAIE
                     RTDIAQQRYVVTGITKGDGDEEFTYNITAVEYDPNKYDEIDYGVNIDDRPTSIVQPDV
                     LPAPENVKIESYSRVVQGASVETMHVSWDKVEYASLYEMQWRKDNGNWNNTPRTANKE
                     TEVEGIYAGNYHVRVRSVAANGSASGWSAIVSAGLTGKVGEPERPINLTASDNEVFGI
                     RVKWGMPEGSGDTAYIELHQAPNGSDGHPIVDEATLLTLVPFPQYEYWHSILPAGHVV
                     WYKARAVDKIGNVSDWTDFVRGMASDDTSIITDHIKVDIENSDGYKWLQENAIKANDK
                     IHSTAESVIENALANDKDVRRMRVENGKRKAEFLQSLKLIADETEARVTQVTQMSAQF
                     DEKLTAQNSELREVIANSTETISQRIDQLTATFESEIDGVKQDIKAQITDVNQAITNE
                     AEARASADRALSTQIGDTQSAVNQKLDSWVNGTSVGAMYGVKLGIRYNGQEYSAGMAL
                     SLVADGSGVKSQFLFDAGRFAIINNQQSGAFTLPFVVENNQVFINSLLVKNGSIGNAQ
                     IADQINSNNWQSGAAGWMINKNGYAEFNQVTVRGGVYASYGSFTGSVYAQDGWFRGTV
                     YAEKIEGDVAKAVVLPFNGSVHIPAVNYNRHIAIPYVGVNARTYSGGTWGKGTVWIDS
                     TYGGRLSTAQTAALSGGSTGYILLPAGNATTLTFSGSLDHADAVPFVTVLLFKA"
     gene            complement(9855..10454)
                     /locus_tag="SP126_00055"
     CDS             complement(9855..10454)
                     /locus_tag="SP126_00055"
                     /note="COG4723 Phage-related protein, tail component"
                     /codon_start=1
                     /transl_table=11
                     /product="putative tail component"
                     /protein_id="AGF87841"
                     /translation="MNKVINVKLSGSLGRRFGVFHKYAVESWPECVRALSSQVEGFKE
                     FMQSEIGSKMKFAIFVDGKNVGLNNDSAWRCAREVRIVPIPTGSKSGGLFQVVLGAAI
                     MVTAFFTGGASLAAMGAFSSAAFMMGGAMALGGVMQMISPQQGGMRMESQSAANKPSY
                     AFGGAVNTTAAGYPVCLPYGYRTVGGAVFSAGSYAEDKL"
     gene            complement(10447..11169)
                     /locus_tag="SP126_00060"
     CDS             complement(10447..11169)
                     /locus_tag="SP126_00060"
                     /note="COG1310 Predicted metal-dependent protease of the
                     PAD1/JAB1 superfamily"
                     /codon_start=1
                     /transl_table=11
                     /product="putative minor tail protein"
                     /protein_id="AGF87842"
                     /translation="MINAKIKLEIMRHANDVYPNECCGLVTQKSRVQKYYRIDNVSKE
                     PEKHFEMDAEQYAEVEDGGADIIAIVHSHTGEGATTIPSAHDLCMCDETGVSWIIVSI
                     PEGDMRIIEPESRPLIGRPWSLGAYDCWGLIMAWHKEQGVILNDFRKPYEWWKPEHGE
                     NLYQDNYLKEGFIETGGPPKPGDMIIMQLQAPVWNHAGIYLGNNQLLHHAFGKLSRVD
                     LYSGWYQEHTTMICRHKDLKNE"
     gene            complement(11166..11924)
                     /locus_tag="SP126_00065"
     CDS             complement(11166..11924)
                     /locus_tag="SP126_00065"
                     /note="COG4672 Phage-related protein"
                     /codon_start=1
                     /transl_table=11
                     /product="putative minor tail protein"
                     /protein_id="AGF87843"
                     /translation="MAEKQIKKTFENCLQSLFPGEIITLVEVDGTKFGAQVYRFHAEN
                     IAYTPEELMQARETGILPPKDIKFRGEVYGARPFGITGIGFTSNGKAEKPQLALSNLD
                     SRVSALIRSYNGMMQAKVTIWVTSADLIDEEGNVEDGAYRKLVYYIERPNFVNQTVAR
                     FELTSPYDMDGIMIPPRLTQSVCYWAQRGWYRSGKGCGYNGSAMFDKDNNPVTDPSKD
                     CCAGTVTACKLRFGAQNELDFGGCAVASLLRKNQ"
     gene            complement(11992..12339)
                     /locus_tag="SP126_00070"
     CDS             complement(11992..12339)
                     /locus_tag="SP126_00070"
                     /note="COG4718 Phage-related protein"
                     /codon_start=1
                     /transl_table=11
                     /product="putative minor tail protein"
                     /protein_id="AGF87844"
                     /translation="MLDEFTWCTQIQSGGGVMTTTNNDREVVFGNGYRQKASSGFNTE
                     RREFSIVYAGADYKKVKAFMTDHRLKPFLWRMPDGDLGLFTVKAGTVGLTPISPTAQE
                     VKATFTEEFTSMR"
     gene            complement(12339..15263)
                     /locus_tag="SP126_00075"
     CDS             complement(12339..15263)
                     /locus_tag="SP126_00075"
                     /note="COG5281 Phage-related minor tail protein"
                     /codon_start=1
                     /transl_table=11
                     /product="phage tail protein"
                     /protein_id="AGF87845"
                     /translation="MRVKYMAEQFAGLTLGVNVEQLNRAVKSLQDFKKANDEAKKGVE
                     SFVNEEEIAKQRAKQLADELAKQSREFKRIQDTVDPTAAKMRKLSQAASDLDKLWQKG
                     IVPDETFFQLGSMLETQISKLERNKKALTEEGRAALEESKAKEKAALAGKTFLADLES
                     QSAALGKTKAELLEMKAAQLGVSAQAAPFIAQLKAQEKQMKLTGISAGQYNQAMRMLP
                     AQITDVVTSLASGMPVWLVAIQQGGQIKDSFGGVGNTFKALLSFLNPVNVGLAALAVS
                     IGALVKAGYDAYKSQRDLQEALVLTGGYAGTSGAQFDKLAQDINNSTDATIGNIRSIA
                     TELAKSGKFTIDQIKSITKTTAQWSTVTGESSDKITDYFNKIAGDPVKGLAELNEQFN
                     FLSEGQLTYIADLEKTKGKTEAVTAATKLFADVMDQRLAKLADSATPLEKMWTNIKKW
                     ASDAWGWVGDHTLAALNLIIDVVAGTVEQVRYLLNQGDILIGEFIVSATKTMQKIPGL
                     DNVGDSVISQQQKIINNAKENNKELLKSIAERNERVKKGEQGYIDMMKNRAAVEQQYA
                     TKTKENIRKEAEELAKRDKKQKAEKVKVSAGDKLEEQYQRDILALETQLRVLKEHKTI
                     TDTISQQRKSLWAEQAKIQILQEASTKRQLTDEEKSILANKDKILAMAEQKAILGDQI
                     VAQTRLNQLQDSSIKFIQQQKAATESLAKTRGLSEREAARAAERAKVEADYLAKGGKE
                     GDPQLTAMMDALDNRYKEEDAKRADWLAGAKNAFAEYGEEAMNMYDNIGNIASQALNG
                     LSQQMADFLTTGQANFKDFAKSIISLIVQMITKMVIFNSISGMMGGSTWTLGSLLSGA
                     GFAGGGYTGDGGKYDPAGVVHKGEFVFTKEATQRIGAKNLYRMMRGYANGGQVGSVTT
                     GGDGINRGASQFAFGDINVNIDNGQDPKGMETGIKMIFTEMIQRSCSQGGEVYNFVHG
                     RA"
     gene            complement(15286..15555)
                     /locus_tag="SP126_00080"
     CDS             complement(15286..15555)
                     /locus_tag="SP126_00080"
                     /note="similar to Enterobacteria phage TLS"
                     /codon_start=1
                     /transl_table=11
                     /product="TfmS"
                     /protein_id="AGF87846"
                     /translation="MQAVGLTRADYEGEDPPEVIFDESMMQSWDIFCAMGTQWRSAGA
                     GAYGFDYNVLPMLFRIYKIDDEEMALNDLRIMEQKALEMMQANNK"
     gene            complement(15603..15923)
                     /locus_tag="SP126_00085"
     CDS             complement(15603..15923)
                     /locus_tag="SP126_00085"
                     /note="COG0176 Transaldolase"
                     /codon_start=1
                     /transl_table=11
                     /product="TfmA"
                     /protein_id="AGF87847"
                     /translation="MTMAKMKLTLAPLPDFKLPVKFVLPDGNEQKIVFTVKHKKASEI
                     QELYQKEGIKDPEFIINVAVGWDLEEEFNEENAQLLVDYYPGAALALMGSYLSALAGQ
                     RVKN"
     gene            complement(15995..16654)
                     /locus_tag="SP126_00090"
     CDS             complement(15995..16654)
                     /locus_tag="SP126_00090"
                     /codon_start=1
                     /transl_table=11
                     /product="putative major tail protein"
                     /protein_id="AGF87848"
                     /translation="MHLPNGSQIFIENTRGSEIKATAISNATDPVFTASDTGGLKKGD
                     YVIVTVSTWGKLLDRVLRVKEVSDNTSFTLEGIDTTDENVFPSGATGSVMKIESWTEI
                     PCVQDLGQDGGEQQYYNYQCLSDDQEQQLPTYKSAVSLTYTFAHEYDNPIYPLLRKAD
                     ESGDVKALRMYVPKAKEMRLWAGVLSFNEIPQTAVNEMETVSLSVSLKGRFTFLPSTQ
                     A"
     gene            complement(16669..17061)
                     /locus_tag="SP126_00095"
     CDS             complement(16669..17061)
                     /locus_tag="SP126_00095"
                     /codon_start=1
                     /transl_table=11
                     /product="hypothetical protein"
                     /protein_id="AGF87849"
                     /translation="MHYELSVAARMVLAQEYESEYMIAYENVEFTPPKGGGIWLKYDY
                     KEADTIIHDLKRKCISYIGMVQIGIEFPPGSGIDKARKLAKNIADFFEDGKMLSNGYI
                     SEGAKVHQVQKSESGWFYPVRFYVRYDG"
     gene            complement(17051..17491)
                     /locus_tag="SP126_00100"
     CDS             complement(17051..17491)
                     /locus_tag="SP126_00100"
                     /codon_start=1
                     /transl_table=11
                     /product="hypothetical protein"
                     /protein_id="AGF87850"
                     /translation="MADYSIREFHGNVDKWIEQVESGLNDVIQIFGEKVHGALVDIAP
                     VDTGRFKANMQITANKPPLYALNQYDPDGDKTKAEGRRTLYALLHGGGAIKSIYFSNM
                     LIYANALEYGHSKQAPAGVFGIVAIRLRSYMAEAIREARKKNAL"
     gene            complement(17484..17855)
                     /locus_tag="SP126_00105"
     CDS             complement(17484..17855)
                     /locus_tag="SP126_00105"
                     /codon_start=1
                     /transl_table=11
                     /product="hypothetical protein"
                     /protein_id="AGF87851"
                     /translation="MNYEQIRSMASAGINFFSDGTGEFDCITQPGSVEIVGGIEVEKP
                     EIKVKIKGLVRAPRTREVDGETIRVTDKLGVFNADVELKNGYQIDIDGERYVMVETRP
                     IRPTSITVAYRPIMRRVAVHG"
     gene            complement(17852..18283)
                     /locus_tag="SP126_00110"
     CDS             complement(17852..18283)
                     /locus_tag="SP126_00110"
                     /codon_start=1
                     /transl_table=11
                     /product="hypothetical protein"
                     /protein_id="AGF87852"
                     /translation="MGVIMVNEIYGDIEILEQIYKIAPAFKKVDPELIQAWIELAKDF
                     VCEKHFKDKYFRAVALYTLHLMTLDGAMKQESESVESYSHRIASFSLTGEFSQTFSKV
                     SDDTSGNTLRQTPWGKMYEVLNKKKGGGFGLTTAFHRRCSR"
     gene            complement(18318..18590)
                     /locus_tag="SP126_00115"
     CDS             complement(18318..18590)
                     /locus_tag="SP126_00115"
                     /note="similar to Enterobacteria phage TLS"
                     /codon_start=1
                     /transl_table=11
                     /product="hypothetical protein"
                     /protein_id="AGF87853"
                     /translation="MAKEKEITLVNTGVALIIIDRVDVMPGKEITVAESVLERQGTKS
                     LVAQGKLTVKDNSELNDKIIEAFNEKRKPNPTEGKSKAQLEDGGEY"
     gene            complement(18652..19626)
                     /locus_tag="SP126_00120"
     CDS             complement(18652..19626)
                     /locus_tag="SP126_00120"
                     /note="COG4834 Uncharacterized protein conserved in
                     bacteria"
                     /codon_start=1
                     /transl_table=11
                     /product="major capsid protein"
                     /protein_id="AGF87854"
                     /translation="MFKEIKYDEFEANVIANHMQLRGAKNDASDMGIWTAQELHKIKA
                     QAYEKEYPAGSALRVFPVTSELSDTDKTFEYQTFDKVGHAKIIADYTDDLPTVDALMT
                     SEFGKVFRLGNAFLISIDEIKAGQRTGKSLSTRKANAAQNAHDQLVNHLVFKGSKPHK
                     IISVFEHPNLTTINSAGWNNAAGTGKKPETAQDELEQAIEKIETLTNGQHRANMILIP
                     PSMRKVLMVRMPETTMSYLDYFKQQNGGITIESISELEDIDGAGTKAALVYEKDPMNM
                     SIEIPEAFNMLTAQPKDLHFKVPCTSKCTGLTIYRPLTLVLIKGLVVG"
     gene            complement(19716..20156)
                     /locus_tag="SP126_00125"
     CDS             complement(19716..20156)
                     /locus_tag="SP126_00125"
                     /note="COG1122 ABC-type cobalt transport system, ATPase
                     component"
                     /codon_start=1
                     /transl_table=11
                     /product="HtjA"
                     /protein_id="AGF87855"
                     /translation="MSDYGSIIGIVENGCLVDSSLYNIDGSPVMDVSAVIGKAVCVDR
                     ISCGYKIISHNFNENSKHYGIVTRDYMDFCKEYYDAGDPVNVITHGRIWVITQDEQDI
                     PSYKDPVFVKDNGSISTSGFPTSWFFTGEYVRYSQGYILLSVQL"
     gene            complement(20200..20679)
                     /locus_tag="SP126_00130"
     CDS             complement(20200..20679)
                     /locus_tag="SP126_00130"
                     /codon_start=1
                     /transl_table=11
                     /product="HtjA"
                     /protein_id="AGF87856"
                     /translation="MAQISASYHVAMARALPGQVSDTSAYNIDGACVLDGDTGTTIYV
                     GVGVQHGGISASGEKLIKAMAASGNAYGVAIRSNFQTTSKDGRMVYEAGSGINVMTKG
                     RVWMLSVESEAPAFKTPIKLDNSGQVDLTSGLIETTWIATGDFTEFQDLKLVEVQLV"
     gene            complement(20692..21801)
                     /locus_tag="SP126_00135"
     CDS             complement(20692..21801)
                     /locus_tag="SP126_00135"
                     /note="COG3566 Uncharacterized protein conserved in
                     bacteria; Gp11"
                     /codon_start=1
                     /transl_table=11
                     /product="putative prohead protease"
                     /protein_id="AGF87857"
                     /translation="MKKVQRFDSVRVKAHFDEHGFLVDRPIVARIGLQIYQTPYGERR
                     EFRPASEVFKADSLATYAGKPITVGHVTVTPENARDVVVGTCSGAGIPNGIGVEAPLN
                     IYAKDAIESAKKKQTAEISVGYTSIDIDKPGYGSNETGEYIFEEDLKEDEQPPEGWVK
                     FDALQTSISVNHIALVFKGRAGIAKLNLDSEQEFPYDIDVKLNKEDEVMTVKIKLDGA
                     VEFDVPKEVATFIETVKADATAAKTKADSLEAERDALQAKVDGIPAQIEEAVKKAKAD
                     ADEHAELVATASEVGVKCDGLTAKEIKIAYVKEVMGNDISEKADAYIDTAFDIAKESD
                     KMAAQRIALKGDAAKNKQDAAETVLDPSARLNKAK"
     gene            complement(21798..22469)
                     /locus_tag="SP126_00140"
     CDS             complement(21798..22469)
                     /locus_tag="SP126_00140"
                     /note="COG2369 Uncharacterized protein, homolog of phage
                     Mu protein gp30"
                     /codon_start=1
                     /transl_table=11
                     /product="putative phage head morphogenesis protein"
                     /protein_id="AGF87858"
                     /translation="MMFPDMTESDVEKALNDLAVDITENNADVEAAIAAFMLLVYGFA
                     VSAYKYHTRQFIRMAKQTGGANNRSVILLIGGVYGNMNERWFNSKYITWRSLIEASVR
                     KFAYNVLDDWEVQQRLNELREQAETRAQIRKRLRKYKAWAKNRASGFVGSWYSVLMYQ
                     RVVDAGVTHYIWRTQEDNRVRPEHAKLNMKRISLAIKHIFPGHEYNCRCWAQPDWETE
                     QEVYL"
     gene            complement(22466..23815)
                     /locus_tag="SP126_00145"
     CDS             complement(22466..23815)
                     /locus_tag="SP126_00145"
                     /note="COG3567 Uncharacterized protein conserved in
                     bacteria"
                     /codon_start=1
                     /transl_table=11
                     /product="putative portal protein"
                     /protein_id="AGF87859"
                     /translation="MCKIKGWNIPAFFIMGVFMSDKVKAIVKEDGYNEIFGSKDGTFR
                     PNAFYMQSAAFKTLSQFYEEDGMARRIVDVIPEEMVTPGFKVDGVKNEKAFKSRWDEL
                     RLNAKIIDALSWSRLFGGSAILAVVADNRMLKSPVKPGAQLEDIRVYDRYQITIQERE
                     TNARSVRYGEPKLYKISPGGDIPEFFVHYSRICIIDGERVSNEKRRQNDGWGASILNK
                     RLIEAIVDYNYCQELATQLLRRKQQAVWKARDLALMCDDEEGRYAARLRLAQVDDESG
                     VGKAIGIDATDEEYEVLNSDVSGVPEFLQEKIDRIVALTGIHEIILKNKNTGGVSASQ
                     NTALETFYKLIDRKRGEDYKPILEFLLPFMIAETEWSIEFEPLSVPSDKDKAEIMAKN
                     VESVVKLKAEQAIDLKETRDTLRSICPDLKIRDNDNIELPEPEDLEPEPGQEGGLNK"
     gene            complement(23815..25386)
                     /locus_tag="SP126_00150"
     CDS             complement(23815..25386)
                     /locus_tag="SP126_00150"
                     /note="COG5410 Uncharacterized protein conserved in
                     bacteria"
                     /codon_start=1
                     /transl_table=11
                     /product="putative terminase large subunit"
                     /protein_id="AGF87860"
                     /translation="MLIWEDLTKLEKLAIKELSTHDFDTFVKIWFPIQQGEKWIPNWH
                     HLYIARAIDEIIEGVRKDTIFNVTPGSGKTELLSIHFPPYSYLKLNKVRNLNISFADT
                     LVKRNSKRVRDLVNSREWQELYHAKTGTSKDDEFQILNDAGKVRLEMISKSMGGQITG
                     SRGGYITPGVYSGCVTLDDPEKPDDMFSKVKRERGQMIAKNTIRSRRAHSETPIIVIQ
                     QRLHAQDMTWFLMNGGMGIEFDQISIPAMVTEEYGKSLPDWLQPHFEKDVLSSEYIVI
                     DGVKYYSFWPSKESIHDLKALRDADLYTFLSQYQQEPIALGGNAINVGWFQYYGTGEK
                     STMPKPDRFDYTFITADTAQKEGELNDYSVLCYWGMFKGRIYFIDGVRGKWEAPMLET
                     QFKAFVKQCWNRNKECGNLRKIYVEDKASGTGLIQNCRKAFPIEITPVQRDKDKVTRC
                     MDAQPVIKNGYVVLPESHHMLAEFLAEAAAFTYDDSHPHDDIMDNLFDAVNIELNLAD
                     NAVDRMKRLAGLAKR"
     gene            complement(25398..25922)
                     /locus_tag="SP126_00155"
     CDS             complement(25398..25922)
                     /locus_tag="SP126_00155"
                     /codon_start=1
                     /transl_table=11
                     /product="putative terminase small subunit"
                     /protein_id="AGF87861"
                     /translation="MAKKTEAPAAESLNFKKLWNKRYSDLVGSEIDKRATLTPEQVMN
                     LIVQYFEWAELNAIKAGETASFQGRVYQDTIHKPRIFTWEGLKLFCGFSGTALAKWKL
                     KPGYDVVIEFAESVIKEQKYQLAANGMINSTMIAKELGIDKGDTFNISANAKEQDNTE
                     EAMKNAVESVLSKI"
     gene            complement(26010..26240)
                     /locus_tag="SP126_00160"
     CDS             complement(26010..26240)
                     /locus_tag="SP126_00160"
                     /note="similar to Enterobacteria phage TLS"
                     /codon_start=1
                     /transl_table=11
                     /product="hypothetical protein"
                     /protein_id="AGF87862"
                     /translation="MLMFAFGFAVAAFIAICFYGFVKIGVRACLNDNELALVIYKNKD
                     DVWKITRNFEKIAEEIAFRRKFGKPGSIKYID"
     gene            complement(26240..26422)
                     /locus_tag="SP126_00165"
     CDS             complement(26240..26422)
                     /locus_tag="SP126_00165"
                     /codon_start=1
                     /transl_table=11
                     /product="hypothetical protein"
                     /protein_id="AGF87863"
                     /translation="MVFKVKLTIRRMGRNCGSCKQDFECEVAAFDEHHAVNLAKRLSG
                     ANPETHQFSINYVRAI"
     gene            complement(26406..26681)
                     /locus_tag="SP126_00170"
     CDS             complement(26406..26681)
                     /locus_tag="SP126_00170"
                     /note="similar to Enterobacteria phage TLS"
                     /codon_start=1
                     /transl_table=11
                     /product="hypothetical protein"
                     /protein_id="AGF87864"
                     /translation="MCFHTTRGAIATKPNRAGRSQRAPMPAGTVTRTIQEKKMSNKEI
                     AKVTIIVERDGKKTRYKKRFAKGEAVLGRIGDFMVKLQEDKPDGVQS"
     gene            complement(26751..26978)
                     /locus_tag="SP126_00175"
     CDS             complement(26751..26978)
                     /locus_tag="SP126_00175"
                     /codon_start=1
                     /transl_table=11
                     /product="hypothetical protein"
                     /protein_id="AGF87865"
                     /translation="MFGLNEAEYNIVKRAAKECMKDLKVEVTSGNKYDHIAAGIITKH
                     HTPISTLITRTKFVWLAGYIAGRWGKPGEYE"
     gene            complement(26980..27108)
                     /locus_tag="SP126_00180"
     CDS             complement(26980..27108)
                     /locus_tag="SP126_00180"
                     /note="similar to Enterobacteria phage TLS"
                     /codon_start=1
                     /transl_table=11
                     /product="hypothetical protein"
                     /protein_id="AGF87866"
                     /translation="MPNYIKPSQWCAQKQEEALERGDTDTALHYFEMYQLWKSRGL"
     gene            complement(27165..27506)
                     /locus_tag="SP126_00185"
     CDS             complement(27165..27506)
                     /locus_tag="SP126_00185"
                     /note="similar to Enterobacteria phage TLS"
                     /codon_start=1
                     /transl_table=11
                     /product="hypothetical protein"
                     /protein_id="AGF87867"
                     /translation="MIYIHSYGVGKFGSKQIRNIHDTLEEAKAQQRVLGGVVQTFESV
                     ENIESEWIEREHIKEIVVDEVACLIDDLTTDEPGSPRNYEPGSTQWDCWKVKTLGNIR
                     DIMDGKFNEIE"
     gene            complement(27503..27754)
                     /locus_tag="SP126_00190"
     CDS             complement(27503..27754)
                     /locus_tag="SP126_00190"
                     /note="similar to Enterobacteria phage TLS"
                     /codon_start=1
                     /transl_table=11
                     /product="hypothetical protein"
                     /protein_id="AGF87868"
                     /translation="MITINLSEEQAKSLLRGLGWRMGSGSEAVVNIKEEVAKELFAQL
                     EHKLMPASTSAAELAVWRHENGLNEMDVEKWKRKNEVMQ"
     gene            complement(27751..27960)
                     /locus_tag="SP126_00195"
     CDS             complement(27751..27960)
                     /locus_tag="SP126_00195"
                     /note="similar to Enterobacteria phage TLS"
                     /codon_start=1
                     /transl_table=11
                     /product="hypothetical protein"
                     /protein_id="AGF87869"
                     /translation="MAVYTGKMFESENPIYGGTYELIIDEDRVILADDDNQEYYEVEA
                     DKWDNDVMFLVDNSRIKFYAVEEEE"
     gene            complement(28035..28553)
                     /locus_tag="SP126_00200"
     CDS             complement(28035..28553)
                     /locus_tag="SP126_00200"
                     /note="similar to Enterobacteria phage TLS"
                     /codon_start=1
                     /transl_table=11
                     /product="hypothetical protein"
                     /protein_id="AGF87870"
                     /translation="MLVRRVNMIAKNDLCNLLTAGNDYQVLNSTEDRYFIECDNGDRM
                     WIKKGFFESEHLCNAKRIADEASALAERERIREIVAEQVRNSCLPGGDIFKSMRGEMT
                     IGIQDRVIAKSVDSVIENARFNALINSETNEYIKVLEQLREVLRVPEGENIVTHAKVV
                     RALADALIGLQK"
     gene            complement(28544..28789)
                     /locus_tag="SP126_00205"
     CDS             complement(28544..28789)
                     /locus_tag="SP126_00205"
                     /note="similar to Enterobacteria phage TLS"
                     /codon_start=1
                     /transl_table=11
                     /product="hypothetical protein"
                     /protein_id="AGF87871"
                     /translation="MNRKMLIRAFAKIAKRWGDSNKSPYTFSRYGYKNARAWGRCIAD
                     NYNAEMMEDFAKWIDTPLKDWCQFDYDYFAEEEISCW"
     gene            complement(28786..28968)
                     /locus_tag="SP126_00210"
     CDS             complement(28786..28968)
                     /locus_tag="SP126_00210"
                     /codon_start=1
                     /transl_table=11
                     /product="hypothetical protein"
                     /protein_id="AGF87872"
                     /translation="MIRHLIIFAMVLLGKMLIDNDTWATAIGGCLLFVAGGMFGENEA
                     KKENKLSDHLRKETKL"
     gene            complement(28965..29159)
                     /locus_tag="SP126_00215"
     CDS             complement(28965..29159)
                     /locus_tag="SP126_00215"
                     /note="similar to Enterobacteria phage TLS"
                     /codon_start=1
                     /transl_table=11
                     /product="hypothetical protein"
                     /protein_id="AGF87873"
                     /translation="MKIKCTMSNTDALTVGKIYDVTPAEEGFSPTVKNDNKGFYYLNG
                     KDNLSILVVKAVIAEFEVVE"
     gene            complement(29163..29348)
                     /locus_tag="SP126_00220"
     CDS             complement(29163..29348)
                     /locus_tag="SP126_00220"
                     /codon_start=1
                     /transl_table=11
                     /product="hypothetical protein"
                     /protein_id="AGF87874"
                     /translation="MAKLTITTKFTKAVCECDSYKYTKGSSFGTLVTYDKDGSQLEVI
                     TFGNGIGGDNPSFKFDE"
     gene            complement(29427..30002)
                     /locus_tag="SP126_00225"
     CDS             complement(29427..30002)
                     /locus_tag="SP126_00225"
                     /note="COG0464 ATPases of the AAA+ class"
                     /codon_start=1
                     /transl_table=11
                     /product="hypothetical protein"
                     /protein_id="AGF87875"
                     /translation="MAKIIILNAPPGAGKDTIGKLVEKHSPIHVRMISFKQPMFEIAL
                     AILGAKRYGDFILAYNDREQKEKSHDFLMGMTCRQFMIWISEEVIKPKFGDDYFGKRF
                     DEIAKESDYPVICTDGGFPDEVIALIEAGHDVKLCRLHRRGFGFDGDSRNYIRLPMKM
                     HRRNVYCEHDFYLTDNQPMGTVGAIINMYLK"
     gene            complement(29995..30351)
                     /locus_tag="SP126_00230"
     CDS             complement(29995..30351)
                     /locus_tag="SP126_00230"
                     /codon_start=1
                     /transl_table=11
                     /product="hypothetical protein"
                     /protein_id="AGF87876"
                     /translation="MEFFESIYTRRVFNSMVESGFMKECEPPKAKPFYKNGDFWHNAV
                     LITILLILSMGFIFMMLDNRKETEKTIIYLRELADRLENGEVGLNDITIEARNICWNV
                     EEETLTLQTVKAVNNG"
     gene            complement(30504..30689)
                     /locus_tag="SP126_00235"
     CDS             complement(30504..30689)
                     /locus_tag="SP126_00235"
                     /codon_start=1
                     /transl_table=11
                     /product="hypothetical protein"
                     /protein_id="AGF87877"
                     /translation="MLTAFLIFLVIVLYVCGMFLMRALLKEADTSDKDELKPILLWPG
                     YIIIPIYELIRDREFEW"
     gene            complement(30693..31241)
                     /locus_tag="SP126_00240"
     CDS             complement(30693..31241)
                     /locus_tag="SP126_00240"
                     /codon_start=1
                     /transl_table=11
                     /product="putative polynucleotide kinase/phosphatase"
                     /protein_id="AGF87878"
                     /translation="MFKIELWGKEYANHYVATKQRFVIFDLDGTLSNGEHRLHLLPTV
                     DLHLTESWSEFNRAAKDDLPFMDNIAVCNAMFDAGYLVIILTGRSDEVESETRAWLSE
                     NGVSFDWLIMRRASDNRKDTVIKEEVLRAIGMDRIVACWDDSPNVIAHLRGLGLTVYQ
                     AIEYDKPHSHLQSHGVDELEKE"
     gene            complement(31428..31730)
                     /locus_tag="SP126_00245"
     CDS             complement(31428..31730)
                     /locus_tag="SP126_00245"
                     /codon_start=1
                     /transl_table=11
                     /product="hypothetical protein"
                     /protein_id="AGF87879"
                     /translation="MKLARNAVYALTHTSIRNTYAFLHVNKDDLINPFWIYKCGVNGF
                     SLHGELCREFCEAGGHEHWRDIGSGTKVTMIQSHVTKASDVDFKRCMKFAQKVKRK"
     gene            complement(31880..32137)
                     /locus_tag="SP126_00250"
     CDS             complement(31880..32137)
                     /locus_tag="SP126_00250"
                     /note="similar to Enterobacteria phage TLS"
                     /codon_start=1
                     /transl_table=11
                     /product="hypothetical protein"
                     /protein_id="AGF87880"
                     /translation="MFELKRVTVEILNDGSYDGMKHLTFPIRIENCIDYGIEVGMVDV
                     PLDALIAAGYDKEKGQCADIPDSYESDTHFPFTYGECRIVD"
     gene            complement(32574..33017)
                     /locus_tag="SP126_00255"
     CDS             complement(32574..33017)
                     /locus_tag="SP126_00255"
                     /codon_start=1
                     /transl_table=11
                     /product="hypothetical protein"
                     /protein_id="AGF87881"
                     /translation="MEQMTSKEFCEKLREAARAAATGEVIKLPVAYITMHVQAEDAKK
                     LNSSYIRTIMNRVPEVKEVGSVSVKKKTSDDGAEYYEIAINRDTKRRIVTTNDLPAIK
                     EHEREKLVEKIMRISPDLSHLDDEKALVAMRAVATFKELIKEIAK"
     gene            complement(33029..33316)
                     /locus_tag="SP126_00260"
     CDS             complement(33029..33316)
                     /locus_tag="SP126_00260"
                     /codon_start=1
                     /transl_table=11
                     /product="hypothetical protein"
                     /protein_id="AGF87882"
                     /translation="MVRGKIVKRDLSIVDATPEDATKDIMRLMYIARILEAAKPNRLY
                     YIDIKASGRDVNSLRQAINTIAKEDRRTIKTITTDNGYIGFVIIDVREAFV"
     gene            34000..34293
                     /locus_tag="SP126_00265"
     CDS             34000..34293
                     /locus_tag="SP126_00265"
                     /codon_start=1
                     /transl_table=11
                     /product="hypothetical protein"
                     /protein_id="AGF87883"
                     /translation="MRYIEHIEIKGDFTMATIQQAIDLATEKGITVTDYYTTKRKGQK
                     VGAFKCMVRGGLQIEVRQTEKGSRTWTICQKGISVFYGSQSECIIKCVEWLTK"
     gene            34308..34586
                     /locus_tag="SP126_00270"
     CDS             34308..34586
                     /locus_tag="SP126_00270"
                     /codon_start=1
                     /transl_table=11
                     /product="hypothetical protein"
                     /protein_id="AGF87884"
                     /translation="MSMITELTKQIADTVNSKKDALLKKAVCAYFEIDDPMDAVGRIY
                     RIANTEQYIDAENGEIIIAFNGIKMTDDCKSVELDVHFHHKVLIAFAK"
     gene            34768..34881
                     /locus_tag="SP126_00275"
     CDS             34768..34881
                     /locus_tag="SP126_00275"
                     /codon_start=1
                     /transl_table=11
                     /product="hypothetical protein"
                     /protein_id="AGF87885"
                     /translation="MVAYHSGITWNIAVVEPGKKFKLLAFNTVFETVEAAQ"
     gene            34878..35111
                     /locus_tag="SP126_00280"
     CDS             34878..35111
                     /locus_tag="SP126_00280"
                     /codon_start=1
                     /transl_table=11
                     /product="hypothetical protein"
                     /protein_id="AGF87886"
                     /translation="MSHKNFVGKKVKVKAFGEFTGAWTFDRDRQYEMLYSRHDWLHIV
                     DDRGLVLCLCVSYDEKRVYAPGVEHLCEIEVIS"
     gene            35108..35302
                     /locus_tag="SP126_00285"
     CDS             35108..35302
                     /locus_tag="SP126_00285"
                     /codon_start=1
                     /transl_table=11
                     /product="hypothetical protein"
                     /protein_id="AGF87887"
                     /translation="MSKNTYRVIAIIRANGKRVVCYEGDHACLATDTYEELTKRRQTF
                     YADFKVVLERLDPVIVMESD"
     gene            35379..35891
                     /locus_tag="SP126_00290"
     CDS             35379..35891
                     /locus_tag="SP126_00290"
                     /note="COG1100 GTPase SAR1 and related small G proteins"
                     /codon_start=1
                     /transl_table=11
                     /product="endonuclease"
                     /protein_id="AGF87888"
                     /translation="MNWHDFFIYDCGNLIRKPRTKIRSYRDSAWNKKWAGKVSGSIRN
                     DGYIEITLNDKSYLAHRIVWEMHNGKIPDGMQIDHINHDRADNRIENLRLVSANKNGK
                     NQSYCKANKSGFNGVSWHSVAKKWRARLKVDGKEIHIGLFDSPELAGSAIEREKIKRG
                     FHENHGKKKA"
     gene            35863..36108
                     /locus_tag="SP126_00295"
     CDS             35863..36108
                     /locus_tag="SP126_00295"
                     /codon_start=1
                     /transl_table=11
                     /product="hypothetical protein"
                     /protein_id="AGF87889"
                     /translation="MKTTAKRKRRQINCRCSAYNFVHRFGGGACTGIKIAEENVGGNL
                     CQHCYLFNGGCEVLKGQESPRECAYVQDFIEYHEVRL"
     gene            36105..36272
                     /locus_tag="SP126_00300"
     CDS             36105..36272
                     /locus_tag="SP126_00300"
                     /codon_start=1
                     /transl_table=11
                     /product="hypothetical protein"
                     /protein_id="AGF87890"
                     /translation="MTYFKNIKTGRIYRVNLRHKNALIMSKGGCWVRSARYRNADLSG
                     YPFIAVNSTNC"
     gene            36331..36552
                     /locus_tag="SP126_00305"
     CDS             36331..36552
                     /locus_tag="SP126_00305"
                     /note="COG1185 Polyribonucleotide nucleotidyltransferase
                     (polynucleotide phosphorylase)"
                     /codon_start=1
                     /transl_table=11
                     /product="polyribonucleotide nucleotidyltransferase"
                     /protein_id="AGF87891"
                     /translation="MKLKTESIMNIVKTHGKVVLKMDRASGFFQLTITRVKTGYAVGE
                     HPGGRIRRMTESDAYAMIDEMSMFIEKWG"
     gene            36555..36779
                     /locus_tag="SP126_00310"
     CDS             36555..36779
                     /locus_tag="SP126_00310"
                     /codon_start=1
                     /transl_table=11
                     /product="hypothetical protein"
                     /protein_id="AGF87892"
                     /translation="MVQDAFFARLHEAEAAGLNKEWALKVAYLEITLDDALGAMDMDQ
                     ESSVMLADPNAIINDCGCNFDPSCKRCFPF"
     gene            36827..37582
                     /locus_tag="SP126_00315"
     CDS             36827..37582
                     /locus_tag="SP126_00315"
                     /codon_start=1
                     /transl_table=11
                     /product="Dcm"
                     /protein_id="AGF87893"
                     /translation="MRLHSYQTKRLTRLHTKDLSMLVFSLFSGSGYDALPWAERGHKV
                     ICFNYDDADHGDYHSVRVSHPNIEYVNVWIDSDFSFKARNEVYGKPDFVIAFPPCTDL
                     AVSGSRHFAAKRERDPDFQKKAVETAKISANIADRFNVPYMIENPVSVLSSMWRQPDF
                     IFHPCAFGGLLPEDDKHPHFPEIIPARDAYTKKTCLWTGNGFVMPDTNAVLPTGNNNP
                     GWQKLGGKSKRTKMIRSLTPRGFALAVCLANQK"
     gene            37561..38037
                     /locus_tag="SP126_00320"
     CDS             37561..38037
                     /locus_tag="SP126_00320"
                     /codon_start=1
                     /transl_table=11
                     /product="hypothetical protein"
                     /protein_id="AGF87894"
                     /translation="MPGKSEIALFVKTPDHVSGIMLSTKTTGENTMKVIRNSDNKLMN
                     VRFKAVMVPVNDSGEVIEMEVFQVRELTKGSKWQEASIKDFREIKTKTILCTGVDHSL
                     SVKKTFKQGKRYQIESGRVLGAVAGYVFDENGDRFTLYRCEEGFECATAKFQAKYF"
     gene            38001..38504
                     /locus_tag="SP126_00325"
     CDS             38001..38504
                     /locus_tag="SP126_00325"
                     /codon_start=1
                     /transl_table=11
                     /product="EndY"
                     /protein_id="AGF87895"
                     /translation="MCNSEISSEILLNLFNYKDGNIYWKQWKKGRSRNLIAGTINNKG
                     YLKVTIDGKQMYAHRIVWIMHNGNIDDGYEIDHINHNRSDNRIENLRIVTRSENAKNL
                     SMAANNKTGFTDVFFNKKRNKYFSSVKVGNNHIFGGWHDSIESAVTSRNALWKKFGFH
                     QNHGAEK"
     gene            38501..38749
                     /locus_tag="SP126_00330"
     CDS             38501..38749
                     /locus_tag="SP126_00330"
                     /codon_start=1
                     /transl_table=11
                     /product="hypothetical protein"
                     /protein_id="AGF87896"
                     /translation="MSLPEKDYIPHRSEAMQKYRYKVVFSAISSLKEGETVYRIRDKH
                     SYLLIGHTFHRSLAFDPKTLECHSIIDGKLLARVEPIK"
     gene            38817..40397
                     /locus_tag="SP126_00335"
     CDS             38817..40397
                     /locus_tag="SP126_00335"
                     /codon_start=1
                     /transl_table=11
                     /product="YfiJ"
                     /protein_id="AGF87897"
                     /translation="MFDFDTNKLTPQQVIAIAESQGTSPLRVAIQSNGYRQSSSFWEP
                     VKDINGANDRYPVISLGNDVDVVGKLSRSIAQSVQFPESSAYMHFIGCVSAAMVGRFQ
                     VEYHGTEQPTALYVVTSQPPSTGKSAINSLAIAPMVCEVERINEQHKKERKKIAAKLK
                     GVEKELKAERSGTELAALFEEKEELEEKLEKMCDIVFPVSDTTPEGLAKINNRQGNFA
                     VISDEATSINSLLGLTYANSDRKTNSELVLKAWDAGHVSIARANSENNMSFVALGCMS
                     VIAQDETIKGIMDAGARGIGVSERFLLVREKTMLGERVFIDENGDLDYTPVDKELKAQ
                     YFQLIHNIMTEQNVVLKPSRSAMRVLNIARQQLEPDLADGGKYSHTMLRGALGKMDKQ
                     VIRIASVLHTIRNWFNPNGTPQKSREIEVDTMQEALVMFSELSKTYINAANASGHAGD
                     DAEMSKLIEIIIKISRQNKGVTNARAIYESARKVKPFTGQSGVMKRIEEQLLPMLEEK
                     NYVCSVGKFVYVNPALMG"
     gene            40400..40792
                     /locus_tag="SP126_00340"
     CDS             40400..40792
                     /locus_tag="SP126_00340"
                     /codon_start=1
                     /transl_table=11
                     /product="YdbL"
                     /protein_id="AGF87898"
                     /translation="MFLLDLYRFCESREKFNRQELARFIFRHRECERLAKNAGVTPRY
                     FASSSSKEFIARMMGYGYLDGIHCVYWCKNKMKRPFNFELHSLEGDSNRYVWEMMNIE
                     KMSDEELFSKPAFDRSYFERKFSNANSA"
     gene            complement(40927..41331)
                     /locus_tag="SP126_00345"
     CDS             complement(40927..41331)
                     /locus_tag="SP126_00345"
                     /codon_start=1
                     /transl_table=11
                     /product="RzlA"
                     /protein_id="AGF87899"
                     /translation="MKWLKLLYPFAVIIFACFIVACSPSSVLPGLIGSKPDITAQAGA
                     ENVKQTVGVTAKQDTSSKQETTFKESAVGKVDTSNKKQVSTSSIKADNITAERIEIRN
                     NDGLNVPAIAMGILMFIAGMLAGWTLKRNKAA"
     gene            complement(41328..41819)
                     /locus_tag="SP126_00350"
     CDS             complement(41328..41819)
                     /locus_tag="SP126_00350"
                     /note="COG3772 Phage-related lysozyme (muraminidase)"
                     /codon_start=1
                     /transl_table=11
                     /product="LysN"
                     /protein_id="AGF87900"
                     /translation="MTIKKGIAATVTGAALMLASPLIEEIEGVKYKPYKDIAGIWTVC
                     HGITGNDVILGKEYTRRECDALLAKHMKVAADAVDKSVKVDIPISMRAALYSFTFNAG
                     TGAFRKSTMLKKINNGDLYGGCGELWNWTYYRNPKTGKKEKSKGLKNRRAVEYKYCVR
                     DLK"
     gene            complement(41819..42043)
                     /locus_tag="SP126_00355"
     CDS             complement(41819..42043)
                     /locus_tag="SP126_00355"
                     /codon_start=1
                     /transl_table=11
                     /product="putative holin"
                     /protein_id="AGF87901"
                     /translation="MRDFLLMAQNSFGGATVVGSFTGEFLLAVATFILFAIFGCWGAW
                     LKWRDSKAIREALDSGDLKTALNLRAKERM"
     gene            complement(42155..43270)
                     /locus_tag="SP126_00360"
     CDS             complement(42155..43270)
                     /locus_tag="SP126_00360"
                     /note="COG1959 Predicted transcriptional regulator"
                     /codon_start=1
                     /transl_table=11
                     /product="hypothetical protein"
                     /protein_id="AGF87902"
                     /translation="MTAKKITDEQLIAEREAGLKLREIAEKYGMSLRQVEHRHSKLAK
                     RGEISTIGSPGFAVIGESQLKRANGEVVMTWTKTHKDKEQLEAIMQAAMDAFSEEVPR
                     IKPQPEKITDYSQTLALYPIFDIHIGAMAHKHESGENYDTATAENVMNEFFDYAVDKA
                     PNSEKAVLLIGGDMIHSDGLEAVTPASGHVLDQDSRYAKLVYVAIRATRRAVSRMLEK
                     HKEVEIQIIEGNHDQSGMIWLRAAMAASYENEPRVNVDVSPRVVHHTQYGKTFLAYHH
                     GHTVRKPETLLMMCAADWREDFGNSNSMYAHVGHWHHQTVTETSLGIVEVHSTMAAKD
                     AYAARGGWRSRRRAAVIIYDKEYGEIGRFMFYPEMIA"
     gene            complement(43274..43750)
                     /locus_tag="SP126_00365"
     CDS             complement(43274..43750)
                     /locus_tag="SP126_00365"
                     /codon_start=1
                     /transl_table=11
                     /product="endonuclease"
                     /protein_id="AGF87903"
                     /translation="MNYNDLFSYENGALTRKVAKSKRCRIGDPVGWINGNGYLQTSVS
                     GKNVLVHRIIWEMHNGKIPNGMEIDHINHDRTDNRIENLRIVNHKDNHKNVSMQSNNK
                     TGVCGVCFIERCNKFRASIKVDGVTIYLGYFSSIDDAKNARKKANDRFNFHKNHGV"
     gene            complement(43824..44066)
                     /locus_tag="SP126_00370"
     CDS             complement(43824..44066)
                     /locus_tag="SP126_00370"
                     /codon_start=1
                     /transl_table=11
                     /product="hypothetical protein"
                     /protein_id="AGF87904"
                     /translation="MKVTKGKKETWELAKKGGLDDGIAKIAQYFDIKDVCVIVGDEMA
                     YVEEKPRKVHRVQAIPTTIDYKEVINKTKEQKKYFK"
     gene            complement(44047..44241)
                     /locus_tag="SP126_00375"
     CDS             complement(44047..44241)
                     /locus_tag="SP126_00375"
                     /codon_start=1
                     /transl_table=11
                     /product="hypothetical protein"
                     /protein_id="AGF87905"
                     /translation="MLNGEQEDLKMKIVNVEYFKDTQWLAKEALFMLDRKNSKVIAQI
                     LWNDAMELLKKAYGYESDKR"
     gene            complement(44282..44512)
                     /locus_tag="SP126_00380"
     CDS             complement(44282..44512)
                     /locus_tag="SP126_00380"
                     /codon_start=1
                     /transl_table=11
                     /product="hypothetical protein"
                     /protein_id="AGF87906"
                     /translation="MSIRLSDHMKWDLFVGMTIRLLDKHGYNADKMELINCLDMTFDE
                     IKVAPLYMWERKIEHDLIQYKRREGARFFNVK"
     gene            complement(44514..45254)
                     /locus_tag="SP126_00385"
     CDS             complement(44514..45254)
                     /locus_tag="SP126_00385"
                     /codon_start=1
                     /transl_table=11
                     /product="Dam methylase"
                     /protein_id="AGF87907"
                     /translation="MAKDIQNKTTIDTFAPEMDFHELQYGRYSDIALRSGGHYQPVRE
                     NTFLKVSGNRYAGSKTPDVVRDLWETPDEIVEYLAERYGKYDLDAAATEDNKKCDKFY
                     SKETNCLKRWWGSNKHVWLNPPYSNPDPFIKKAIEQMEHGNQIDILLPADNSTAWFSD
                     AQKHAAEIIWITGETWNDEEGREYSRTGRVAFISGMTGEQVQGNNKGSVIFIMRQLKE
                     GEQQQTHYVKISDICPSVKNKRAKARSI"
     gene            complement(45256..45582)
                     /locus_tag="SP126_00390"
     CDS             complement(45256..45582)
                     /locus_tag="SP126_00390"
                     /codon_start=1
                     /transl_table=11
                     /product="hypothetical protein"
                     /protein_id="AGF87908"
                     /translation="MDSGMMHTSERNGELTMKKMLSVVALSLALVGCMDKPKTYICGN
                     EAFEVTSDYMKVVQGKSTGVVMDNISKNQYKLFTPIGTAFYTVNENTIDIKVGVYQNT
                     LTCEVK"
     gene            complement(45606..46013)
                     /locus_tag="SP126_00395"
     CDS             complement(45606..46013)
                     /locus_tag="SP126_00395"
                     /codon_start=1
                     /transl_table=11
                     /product="hypothetical protein"
                     /protein_id="AGF87909"
                     /translation="MVTDKGDYLEYYDKSDPDTRPEAPHQVDSYSWVTHHYPLWLTWH
                     TKNEGKKTIGEAVKDRQAGVKKGVSDVLILTGFIGCKYAFIAIELKRANKKGTKVSQE
                     QKDFLRCVRECGGFAAVCYGFEQFKLAISDAIK"
     gene            complement(46016..47989)
                     /locus_tag="SP126_00400"
     CDS             complement(46016..47989)
                     /locus_tag="SP126_00400"
                     /note="COG1061 DNA or RNA helicases of superfamily II"
                     /codon_start=1
                     /transl_table=11
                     /product="putative ATP-dependent helicase"
                     /protein_id="AGF87910"
                     /translation="MIPNIEKQIADLGEEKIRAIQKRFTVGDIVPYEYQCVAYVEIAK
                     RLSRYEHPFFVKAAVSAGKTMMFAMVAAQCKKMGLKALFLARQSEIVDQDSKEISAFG
                     VPNSVYCAGLNTKSAYFPIVVGSEGTVINGLNKALGDYVPQVLGIDECHQVNWNDIVE
                     AEENGESIEQMITPKGEPVEGNPLLIGTGRAQYTIIIFEMRRRCREVHGHELRIFGMT
                     GSEYRGIDPILVEDKRMPGFWREQVTNIDTDYLVKFGSVVPTYFGNVGDLGYDLSEFT
                     PVHEFGVADYDQKQLKAMSDKIHQSGTMTQKIMQMVNEVMKNRLCALVTCADERHCKE
                     AAAALPEGTKYHIITGKTGDKQRRLWLEDAYEGRVKYIFQVQALTTGVNVPPWDTSVI
                     LRKIGSLTLLTQLLGRGMRQLKKYHKEQLGMHKTDHLVLDFSGTMFEMGNLYFDPMLE
                     QAQFQLRKSQNKETKYCPICNTENSFYARRCMHVDDNGKRCEYFWTYQTCEDQIDDRT
                     KKVVVKGCGAKNDVAARVCRCCDAQLRDPNDNLSGKMYRKNDWCDVLNFEVTLTKNQA
                     GVIFCYTLRDSGGVEFRAYEKYFPESDHKICKTLWTKAVRTHVLDRHAANFMITCRNA
                     VKIMSYASQIMQPKRVTHRKNTKKEDLIAQKEF"
     gene            48009..48686
                     /locus_tag="SP126_00405"
     CDS             48009..48686
                     /locus_tag="SP126_00405"
                     /codon_start=1
                     /transl_table=11
                     /product="hypothetical protein"
                     /protein_id="AGF87911"
                     /translation="MPFAAYHTQTYSSFLAKSAIGENMSEIKIAASTGEIDKRTLNGN
                     NGVRRGKDRKRRSPVSGYLVLKDEVRAGLRARLDEVVNAYGGCAALAREIGVTLKVVW
                     GWKERGMISTRGAELIQKDYRRKGFNGFRAAYCRPDIKFDNNGKPLEKRCSNRKLMRF
                     VTKEEAEARGFVRPYDPLRSMPPEEREKEKARRKAERDKAKEERRKAKEANQKKKVVI
                     TMDSTDC"
     gene            48745..49671
                     /locus_tag="SP126_00410"
     CDS             48745..49671
                     /locus_tag="SP126_00410"
                     /codon_start=1
                     /transl_table=11
                     /product="putative DNA primase"
                     /protein_id="AGF87912"
                     /translation="MHYQKEEVIPKMRGMWQAALMKLCDIPQLTFNGKHQPCPYCGGK
                     DRFRWTDKINEKGDGGNICNQCGNDSGIGLFMRIRGENYSEAIDTLGEWLNLVPVEVV
                     NKANKAAKRDSGYSFGSQAPHEKCMEVMSKTESMTATHLSIFEAFYPLDGESYQVGVK
                     INPGGYDEHIHAIPCHLVHSDELDDEMCNILFVNEEGKSSFYAKDYTRGSVAVTGKTD
                     KTIYLCIDWIDAQHIHLATGQEVWACFSASNLEIVAYRYKGDRKMRVVCKPDDKETII
                     AADDRELDVMLPINGKFKNGIERRLYKACDLL"
     gene            49828..>51092
                     /locus_tag="SP126_00415"
     CDS             49828..>51092
                     /locus_tag="SP126_00415"
                     /note="similar to Enterobacteria phage TLS"
                     /codon_start=1
                     /transl_table=11
                     /product="Stf"
                     /protein_id="AGF87913"
                     /translation="MALYRIGTAAMDAQGVITGTGTKWREPLSLIRTGATIVFLEQPV
                     IKLAVISEIVSNTEMKAISTDGAVVPDGKYVILLNDSLTVDGMAQDVAETLRYYQSKE
                     TVIEEVIEFFKNFDLKTLQDLVNKVNADAQQVAIDKAATEQLKNDTQQIKDAAVNETN
                     QIKADTDAIKTQTQQIKDSAVSETGSIKNEAVNARDAAKESQLAAEQSNVAAGNAKQG
                     AETARDEARQWAQQVNPENLLHKDQNLNDIANKDLAREALKVEAVNSVKGQNPGDYNS
                     FRNPAWTYELRIANNGEWRVARNDNNATSALSIGAGGTGATTANGARKNLNTPVGGGA
                     VAIPNNSNVLGFLSTNAESGYYSSGELVTFQPPEASGWWMFELHVQGRKPDGTLDYGN
                     VVATAMNGNKWGIICNAGSWGGWTRISRS"
ORIGIN      
        1 gggggggtgg actagaattt caagatctga tggctctatg attctagctg ctagtgatat
       61 accaaatgga ttaggtgcat attcgttggt tatgggtgat gctgacactg gccttaaatg
      121 gcaaagtgac ggtattgtta aggccattgc taacaacgct gaggctttcg gttgggataa
      181 tactggttta aagccatata agcgcatagg gtcttactct ccagaaactg agcagggtat
      241 ttttgttttt gggacaagaa ccggctctac tgcttgcttg gctggcggca aaattcaggg
      301 tggtgctttt agtacatggc gtgatcgtgc aactggtgtt ttgtgcgaga ttccatccgc
      361 agattcagca gtaagtatat ttaaagctgt tcatttgggt tatgagtgga tcacaggatt
      421 tgattgtgta gactggagtg ctggaaatgc tgaaactcac ttatatgtaa aaggtgctga
      481 ttttattttt aataacactg gtggcgctac tgccgtaaat tgggttagca cgtcagatat
      541 taggcttaaa gcaaacctaa gagaaattga tagcgcatct gaaaagatta atcagcttac
      601 tggatacaca tattacaagc gtaacaattt cgttgaggat gaaagcactg tttacagcgt
      661 tgaggctggc ttgatagctc aagatcttga aaacgtactg cctgaagcgg ttcactctct
      721 caataatggt ggtaaattag atccagaagg taaggcaata aagggaatta actacaatgg
      781 cgttgttgcg cttctggtta acggattcaa agagcaaaaa gctaaaattg aaagccaaca
      841 ggaggaaatt aacacattac gcaatgagtt agacgaactg aaaaaacttg ttaattcaat
      901 gattaacgga agtgccgcaa caattccaga actaccataa tacaagggga ggcgcaatgc
      961 ctcccttttt tatttactaa atctttacaa aacagccgta tctattccgc ataataaagc
     1021 gcatacttca tgccgtaacg aaaatgttac taactttttt aatttttttt aatgtcaaag
     1081 aggaatttat tatgtcggat atgactctat tacctactgg tggcggtttt ggtggtgaag
     1141 ctggcgcggc tggtcttggc ggtgctgttg gtggccttat tggttcatgg tttggtaacg
     1201 gctttaatgg tcgtggcggc tttaatggcg gtgatggtgc tgctgttgct gttggtgcta
     1261 acgctgttct tgacggcatt aataacattc agactggtgt caataacttg ggattacaga
     1321 ctctgcaagg ccagaacgct accaacctga ctgttgagcg ctccgctgct tcaactttta
     1381 acggcattac caatcagaac acgcagaacc ttttggcatc cgtccagggc tttgcaggtc
     1441 tgaacactgc gattacccaa agcaccaaca cgatcaccaa tgcaatttgt gatcaatctt
     1501 tcgctcaaca gcgtacagct tttgaggcgc aacttgccgc tgaaagatgt tgctgcgaaa
     1561 ccaacctgaa cattgagcgc caaggcaacg caacgcgtga tctgctgcgt gaacaattcg
     1621 ccgcatctca ggctgtgctg atctgtgata tgaaagcaca actgcaagag gctcgttttg
     1681 ctctgtctca gactaaccag actgctgaac tgaattgcaa aatcaatcag gtcaatcaac
     1741 tggttaactt caaattgcct accccgccaa cgccgcctac tggctgctgt ggctgctaat
     1801 aaaatcaagc gcctttcggg gcgcttttac tatggaggct actatgtcac atattaagat
     1861 tgctggttat agtattccgc gcattcattt accgcgcatt gttattggct cgcatgagga
     1921 taaaaaacat gatgatcatc attatggaga tcatgaacat ggttcagcta tggcagatgt
     1981 tcatgagcgc atttcaaaac ctccgcatac ctggaaagaa taccaggata agccaggcgg
     2041 cttaatgtcc attgtcgaaa tggaatataa agagttaatg gctgaaaaag ctgatagctc
     2101 aaaatctgga atcgaaaaag aattaacgga tctcgctgct gcttgtatct gtgcgctcaa
     2161 aaaaatgaaa tcaatgtaag aggtgagccg atatgcaaaa catgaacgca aacgggatcg
     2221 gggttacgca atttaacgga atgaagccgc gacacacaat ttcaattggt ggcgttgatt
     2281 ggtctttgcg ccgtgatgca actgattcat caatggtgtt cccgcaccag aaagtaaact
     2341 ggcttaatgc gggatgtgaa ccgttagacg gcaatataca ttattgttgg atcatgggag
     2401 ttattgcgcc cacgcctgga acaattgagc gtccaattaa cgttatgtat atcggctttc
     2461 actctcaaag aattatgatc gcgcctcact cagtaagtca atccgatctg gatcgaatgc
     2521 atgtttatgt gagtgatagt tctaatttcg tcggtgaatt tgttggcaag tttttaggaa
     2581 ttgagccaga aaaaccagtt gcagaacgtg aagcgattag cccgtggcct aatattccac
     2641 aacagcaagc aaagcaggaa aaggtagcag aaaatgaaaa agagtgatgg agttgaaaaa
     2701 gtagttgcag acctatcaga acgcgctcaa gcgattttaa atggtggtca tgagcaatcg
     2761 gaaataatga aatcagcgtt ttctgacttt aaggctttag gatctctttc cggcctaatg
     2821 tcaattgcta atacagggac gcttaatgct aaccaggttg aattagcaaa gcgcattgcg
     2881 gtaaaggtta ttgctgtatt gggaattaaa gaaagtgaaa aaggggcgta atgccccttt
     2941 atttttagaa tggaatatcg tcatcaaaat ccatcggcgg ctcattgttt tgaggcgctt
     3001 gctgtcgtgg cgcttgttgc tgtcgtggtt gctgctgttg ttgtggtgct tgacattctc
     3061 cgcgctggct aaataaaaga ttaggccaac ccgccgccgt caatgtgtta taaacctgcc
     3121 cgttatattc ctggctatca atgcgtaatt gatcgcatga tacagaaata actttcccct
     3181 gctgaaatgc ttcacgatac caattattca tgccgtcgct tttggcatta aagaagaatt
     3241 tgtaattggt gtattgtcga ttaccttcac gatctttaaa cgactccgaa agctcaacga
     3301 tgtataacgt gccgtttgcg ccttgcttta caaatggctc tttacgaact tctccggtaa
     3361 ttacgtgcat tcttaatcct tattggggcg ttgccgcccc acgttaattt attcaaagtc
     3421 tgtgatagat tgggatttta cttcctgttg cggttcgttt tcaacttttt ccttcttcgc
     3481 aacattagcc gctggcgctg ccggattgaa gccgcgagcg ttaccgatct caagttttgc
     3541 ctttagctta tccttgtgct ctgtgataat gcgtctattt gctgcgtcac tggctgcata
     3601 tgcggccttg tagaccttcg ctaattcttc cagggattca cacgcatcta aatctttttt
     3661 ccaatcctgc gccgttttgg tggctagatt tgcgtcgtcg tcagccgtcg caagtccaag
     3721 agccgtacaa agagcataac gccgcgcgta gctgtttgtc gagccgccgc cttgcggatc
     3781 taatttctgc attggaagcg tgaagctata ctcaacccat tcatttgatt caacgtgaat
     3841 gaatcgggtg aggaccgtca ttgatcttaa atcttcgcta actttctgat cttgagtcag
     3901 gaataaacct ttatcagtaa ggccaggcat aattgcatca agaacactgt caagagttgc
     3961 atatttattt ttaaggtgag tattttgttt atcctttttc accttagtga acaattgacg
     4021 cgcttcaaat agcgccttaa ttacatttgc attctgctct gaaaaattca tttgctacct
     4081 cgttgaatgg taatggcggc tttcgccgcc ttttaattag tgagtttctt tgtgatcgtt
     4141 gtgataatta atcaaattct ggatcatgat ttcactggct tgataaagca tatttttata
     4201 ttcatcatta ttttcatgtt gaaaaattgc aagaatcaca ttatcaaaag cgtgagcaac
     4261 attgcgaaca tattcaagag tttccggcga ctcactagga tcaattacct tcaaaaattc
     4321 acgctgcgta acagccaaaa cagaagtaac tttttcaata tgatcctgaa cttctttgat
     4381 ttctttttcg ctaaattgct tttccatttt actttcctct cttgttggtt gatgcgtgta
     4441 gtataacacg catctaatgg cagttttaac aaaaagtgct gtttataaaa aacctttgta
     4501 ctggcggcga acccaatcag gcgtaactaa atcaatttca ggctcaccgt ttgcatatga
     4561 aggccatacg tcatttgcct ggcacaccgc aaattggttg atcacgctca tgtattgcag
     4621 ccgtccgatc ttcaattgtt cgtcaaccat gcgatatgcg ataggcaaaa acggttcttt
     4681 cttctcctgc gtcagcaagc gaacaacaac aggtcgtttt tcctctggat aggctttctt
     4741 gaataggtca tgctgcaaag ccattttcaa gtagtagccg tgattgaatg ccagcctagc
     4801 aaattctatt ggattagcgc ttgacgttgt tttgtaatca gtaattacaa tcgcttcctc
     4861 aaatcgcgtt gtttcataga tcggatttcc ttcgccgtca taaccggaaa taaccgttcc
     4921 aagcacatcc ttgcagatat caacatggtc aagccttacc tttaccttta cgcctttgat
     4981 agtgccgaaa atcgacaatt cgcgttgagc agttgggcta ttcatacaag cgttgtgctc
     5041 tggtatagcc tcaagaacac ggcgcataga aacgcaagcg tcgtaatctt tagcaggaac
     5101 cagttcaacc ccatccgctc ttgcctggct ttctgcgatc atttcaatca gccaaagcac
     5161 atttaattct tcgccgcaat caaccatcat ttttatcaga tctggatacg ttttccctgt
     5221 agtaccagtc aggccaaaag attttaattt gctggctaat gctgcctggc ttgtaatcag
     5281 ttctttgaaa tcttccggcg ctggcgctct gcgatactct ttttcgaata actcactact
     5341 ctggaagttg gtatgtgact gcgtaccgaa aacaagcgct tttgattctt cgcgaggctt
     5401 gtatttccac gctgccggac aagttgcaaa gatttctgcc aggcttgagc cactaacgta
     5461 ttcagccgcc caaccttttg gatcgtgata ttcatcattg gttaactggt caaaggtgaa
     5521 aactttaaaa tcgctcattt gagcctcctg tcgtttgtat ggctgcatta tatgccattg
     5581 ttgcatgtag tcaatacttt tgagtgttct ttttgttttg tatacgttta cgactagcac
     5641 tgaaaacaaa atcacatagt aagtttatga ttttactaat tgttgttttt gtgttccatt
     5701 gttcacgcat ttacgccgca taccatatat aaatacatac catgtgatat ataaccatca
     5761 accaacacaa aacacacaac cactacaacc atagagaaca atggaaacaa gaagaataca
     5821 aatagatata tataataata attaaactct aagtgcatgt attatataga tatttaattt
     5881 gttctttttg ttatcaatac gttttcaatt ttacgccgga ttcggttgtg aacatcgtgg
     5941 aacaaaagaa aacaaaatgc cccaaccgtt aagccagggc attgatttac ctcattttat
     6001 gctttgaaaa gaagaacggt tacaaatggt acagcatcag catgatcaag acttcctgag
     6061 aatgttaggg ttgtcgcgtt accggctggc aaaagaatgt aaccagtgct cccaccagaa
     6121 agcgccgccg tttgtgctgt tgataacctt cctccataag ttgaatctat ccagacagta
     6181 cctttacccc acgtaccacc agaataagtt ctcgcgttaa cgccaacata tggaatcgca
     6241 atatgtctgt tgtagttaac cgccggaatg tgaaccgatc cgttaaacgg aaggacaaca
     6301 gcctttgcaa cgtcaccctc aattttttca gcgtaaacag tacccctaaa ccatccgtct
     6361 tgcgcgtaaa cgctaccagt gaatgatccg tatgaagcat aaacgccacc ccttacagtt
     6421 acctggttga attcggcata accattctta ttgatcatcc atccagccgc gccgctctgc
     6481 cagttgttag agttaatctg atccgcaatc tgagcattgc caatagagcc gtttttcaca
     6541 agcaagctat tgataaacac ctggttattc tcaactacaa acggcaatgt aaaggctccg
     6601 ctctgttggt tgtttatgat cgcaaatctt ccggcatcaa acaggaattg tgatttaact
     6661 ccgctaccat cagcgacaag agaaagcgcc atacctgcgc tatattcctg cccgttatac
     6721 ctgatcccca acttaacgcc gtacatcgca ccaacgcttg taccgttaac ccaagaatca
     6781 agtttctggt taaccgctga ttgggtatca ccaatttgag ttgataacgc cctatctgct
     6841 gacgctcgcg cttccgcttc attggttatt gcctggttaa catcagttat ctgcgctttg
     6901 atatcctgct taaccccatc aatttcgctc tcaaacgtag ctgtaagctg atcaatcctt
     6961 tggctaatgg tttcagtgct gttagcaatt acctctctca attcgctatt ttgagccgtt
     7021 aatttctcgt caaattgcgc actcatttga gtgacctgcg ttacccttgc ttctgtttcg
     7081 tctgcaatga gtttcagcga ttgcaagaac tccgctttac gcttgccgtt ttcaactcgc
     7141 atacgtcgca catctttatc attcgctaat gcgttttcaa tcactgattc cgctgtgctg
     7201 tggatcttat cattggcctt tattgcgttt tcctgtaacc acttatatcc atcagaattt
     7261 tcaatatcga ccttaatatg atccgtgata atgctcgtat cgtcggaagc catgccgcgc
     7321 acaaagtcag tccaatcaga cacattcccg attttgtcaa ctgcccttgc cttgtaccag
     7381 acaacatgac ccgctggcag tattgaatgc caatactcat attgtgggaa cggaacaagc
     7441 gttaagagcg ttgcttcatc aacaatagga tgaccatcag aaccgtttgg cgcttgatgc
     7501 aactcaatat atgccgtgtc tccgcttcct tctggcatac cccattttac gcgaattccg
     7561 aaaacttcat tgtcagacgc agtaaggtta attggccttt ccggttcgcc aacctttcca
     7621 gttaatcctg cgcttacaat ggctgaccat ccagacgctg aaccattagc tgcaacagat
     7681 ctaaccctta cgtgatagtt acccgcataa ataccttcaa cttccgtttc cttgttcgcg
     7741 gttcgcggcg tattgttcca gttgccattg tcttttcgcc actgcatttc atacagactt
     7801 gcgtattcaa ctttatccca tgaaacgtgc attgtttcca cgctcgcgcc ctgaacaact
     7861 cgcgaataag attcgatctt gacgttttca ggtgctggca atacgtcagg ctgcacgatt
     7921 gaagtcggac ggtcatcaat gtttacacca taatcaattt catcgtattt attcggatcg
     7981 tattcaacag ccgttatgtt gtaggtaaat tcttcatcac catcaccttt agtgattccg
     8041 gttacaacat agcgttgctg tgcaatatcc gttctttcga ttgcaaaaat ggtgtcagga
     8101 taaacgtcaa agccaaacgt tgtgtttagc gttagcgttt tgccgtcatc gctcacacgc
     8161 gcaatggttc gaccaactgg cttaccatcc ggcttattta ccagaatgcg atcacccgct
     8221 cttgcgtcaa ccttaaacgg cgtgaacacc tgcaacccgt taacctccat caatctacct
     8281 gatagattca gcgtcaaagc gcttgaccag aagttatccg aaacaacaat tacatcgcct
     8341 accgttggga tcataccttc caggccagta gcaaagttta ctgttgtgct cttgacgttg
     8401 gttttcagaa tccagcgccc acggcgatta gcctcactac gtcgagtgca accgatagca
     8461 gttattgacg tgctgttata tccaaagcgt aacgccgcct ccgtttcgaa aactccctca
     8521 acatcctgtt gatacatgtt ttgttcgtcg tcgaaagtca cgttacattg cgtgtacatg
     8581 cttttctcgc tggcaaacgt gtaagtaaac tcaccattaa ccacgttgtc attggtaaag
     8641 atgtatgacg catcgcgcgg cttatcgatc acaattgaaa ggctttcacc gttccaaaaa
     8701 ctcattcctc gaaagattga gcaaatatca cggacaagct gatacgcttc tacctggctc
     8761 tggatcacaa cgtcgcaaag atagcgcggc tctgttccgc ctttaccgtc tggaaccatc
     8821 tgatcgcaat actgcgcaca ttcgtaaatg ctccatttat caagcgcgat gcctaattct
     8881 ctttgatcga gtccgtaacg ctgattggtg attaaatcat acagaacgaa agcagggtta
     8941 ttagaccacg cttttttcca ggttccatcc catgaccctg aataagttcg actaatcgga
     9001 tcgtaattcg acggaacatt tatgatcttc catttctttt taatgctgat attcggtaac
     9061 gcattaggga ataattcgct atcaaattca acgtaaacta aaccagtcag gggataacga
     9121 aatttagcgt ctacaacttc cgcatagctt tgcattttaa tcagatcggt aactctcgct
     9181 gacgtgctgt ctgtcaggcg acgaacgcgc aataaaacac gctcattgaa agcgggtaaa
     9241 tcaattcggc ggcttctgtc gtaaccgctc attgttttac cttcaattac atcatgcaaa
     9301 acctctttat attcagcacc atcaacagcc atatcaacag catattcaac gcgaacacct
     9361 gttagatctc cgttatcttc ctgagtaacc ccgcgaggca ttaaaatttt aatacggatc
     9421 gcagaaaggt ttttattggt aacagaaata atataaggcg ttgcggctgt cagatcgcga
     9481 gcaactgtaa tttcgctggc tgtatcagta aacccctgaa tataatcctg cgtttgcgtc
     9541 cctggtctga attctgcctt aacattctga aagtttagtg aaccatcctg attcataaca
     9601 ggaacgtcat caaaatataa atctttcaat gaaaagtctg gatcaacttc accatcagaa
     9661 actgctaaaa gaattctgat cctgttaatt gaaattaggt tatcttccat ttcaacaggt
     9721 gtatgaggct ttgaagaacc gcccttactg ccagttatca tatttttgat catagctttt
     9781 aaccttttgt gctatttaaa cgtgctgaca ttgtacatgt aacaaaaaac ccgcgcaacg
     9841 gcgggtttat ataattaaag tttatcttct gcgtatgagc cagcactgaa tacagcgccg
     9901 ccaacagttc tataaccata tggcaaacat accggataac ctgccgccgt agtattaaca
     9961 gcaccaccaa acgcatatga tggtttattt gctgcgcttt ggctctccat tctcattccc
    10021 ccttgttgtg ggctaatcat ctgcatcaca cctccaagag ccattgcacc acccatcata
    10081 aatgcagccg atgaaaacgc gcccatagcc gccagcgatg cgccaccagt aaagaaagca
    10141 gtaaccataa tcgccgcgcc caatacaacc tgaaataaac ctccagattt tgaacctgtt
    10201 ggaattggaa caattcgaac ctcgcgagca caacgccaag cgctatcatt attcaagcca
    10261 acatttttgc catcaacgaa aattgcaaat ttcatctttg atccgatttc actttgcata
    10321 aattctttga atccttcaac ctggcttgat aatgccctta cgcattcagg ccaactctca
    10381 acggcgtatt tatggaaaac accaaagcgg cgacctaatg agcctgataa ttttacgttg
    10441 ataaccttat tcatttttca gatccttatg tctgcaaatc attgttgtgt gttcctgata
    10501 ccatccagaa tataaatcaa ctcgcgacaa cttgccgaat gcatgatgca atagttgatt
    10561 gttgcctaaa taaattccgg cgtggttcca tactggcgct tgcaactgca ttatgatcat
    10621 atcacctggc tttggtggcc ctcctgtttc tataaaacct tctttcaagt aattatcttg
    10681 ataaaggttt tcaccatgtt ccggcttcca ccattcatac ggctttcgga aatcattcag
    10741 gatcacgcct tgctctttat gccaggccat aatcagcccc caacaatcat aagcgccaag
    10801 cgaccatggg cgaccaatca aaggccgtga ttcaggctct ataattcgca tgtcaccctc
    10861 tggaatagac acgataatcc atgaaacacc agtttcatcg cacatgcata aatcgtgtgc
    10921 gctagggatt gtggttgccc cttcccctgt gtggctgtga actatggcga tgatatctgc
    10981 gccgccgtcc tcaacttctg catattgttc agcatccatt tcaaaatgct tttccggctc
    11041 cttgctcacg ttgtcgatcc ggtaatactt ctgtacgcgt gatttttgag ttaccaggcc
    11101 gcaacattca ttaggataaa cgtcattggc atggcgcata atttcaagtt taatttttgc
    11161 gttaatcatt ggtttttcct caatagtgat gcaaccgcgc aaccgccaaa gtctaattca
    11221 ttttgagcgc caaagcgcaa tttgcaagct gttaccgttc cggcgcaaca atccttactc
    11281 ggatctgtta ccggattatt gtctttatca aacattgctg atccgttata tccgcaacct
    11341 ttaccgcttc tataccatcc gcgttgcgcc caataacaaa cgctttgcgt gagtcgtggc
    11401 gggatcatga ttccgtccat gtcataaggt gatgttaatt caaaacgtgc aaccgtctga
    11461 ttaacaaaat tcggacgctc aatataataa accaactttc tatatgcgcc gtcctccacg
    11521 tttccttctt catcaattaa atcagccgat gtaacccaaa ttgttacttt ggcttgcatc
    11581 atgccattat atgatctgat taatgcagat actcggctat ctaaatttga aagcgccaat
    11641 tgtggtttct ctgcctttcc gttacttgta aatccaatgc cagtaatccc aaaaggccgc
    11701 gccccgtaaa cctcgccacg gaatttaata tctttcggcg gcaatattcc agtttcacgc
    11761 gcttgcatta attcctctgg cgtgtacgcg atattttcag catgaaagcg gtaaacctgc
    11821 gcaccaaatt ttgtgccgtc aacctcaaca agcgtaatta tttcaccagg gaaaagcgat
    11881 tgcagacaat tttcaaaagt ctttttgatc tgtttttcag ccatattcta tgccctccaa
    11941 taaagcacca ttatagacac aataaaaaag ccgcacaatg gcggctttga tttatcgcat
    12001 ggatgtaaat tcttccgtga aagttgcttt gacttcctga gcggttgggc ttattggagt
    12061 tagtcctacc gttccggctt taacagtaaa caaccctaaa tcaccatccg gcatcctcca
    12121 caagaaaggc tttaatctgt gatccgtcat gaacgctttc acttttttat aatcagcgcc
    12181 agcgtaaaca atagaaaact ccctacgctc cgtgttaaat ccagaagatg ccttttggcg
    12241 ataaccgtta ccaaaaacaa cttccctgtc gttattggta gttgtcatta caccgccgcc
    12301 gctctgaatc tgcgtacacc aggtaaattc atctaacatt aagccctccc atgaacaaaa
    12361 ttataaacct cgccaccttg cgagcatgac cgttgaatca tttcagtgaa aatcatcttg
    12421 atgccagttt ccatcccttt tggatcttga ccgttatcaa tgttaacgtt tatatcacca
    12481 aatgcaaatt gcgatgcacc gcgattgatg ccatctccgc cagttgtcac gcttcctact
    12541 tgaccgccgt ttgcataacc tcgcatcatg cgatacaggt ttttagctcc gattctttgc
    12601 gttgcctctt tggtgaaaac aaactcaccc ttatgaacaa cgccagccgg atcatatttt
    12661 ccaccgtcgc cagtataacc gccgccagca aaaccagcac cgcttaaaag gcttccaagc
    12721 gtccaggttg atccgcccat catgccggaa atgctattaa agataaccat ctttgtgatc
    12781 atctgaacaa taaggctaat gatcgatttt gcaaagtctt tgaagtttgc ttgtccagta
    12841 gtcaaaaaat cagccatttg ttgcgatagg ccgtttagcg cctggctcgc aatgttgccg
    12901 atattatcat acatgttcat tgcttcctcg ccgtactccg caaaggcatt tttagcgcca
    12961 gccaaccaat cagcacgttt agcatcttcc tctttatagc gattgtctaa tgcatccatc
    13021 attgcggtga gttgcggatc tccttccttg cctcctttgg caagataatc agcctcaacc
    13081 tttgcacgtt ccgccgctct tgctgcttca cgctcgctta accctctggt ttttgctagt
    13141 gattctgttg ctgctttctg ctgctggata aacttgattg agctatcttg caactgatta
    13201 aggcgcgttt gcgcaacaat ctgatcgcct aaaatagctt tttgttcagc catcgccagg
    13261 atcttatctt tgttggctaa aatgcttttt tcttcatcag taagttgccg ttttgttgat
    13321 gcttcttgca aaatctgaat tttagcttgt tcagcccata aagatttacg ttgctggctt
    13381 atggtatctg tgatcgtctt gtgctctttc aaaactctta attgagtttc taacgccagg
    13441 atatcacgct gatattgttc ttccagctta tcgccagccg ataccttaac tttttcagcc
    13501 ttttgctttt tatcgcgctt ggctaattcc tcggcttcct tcctgatatt ctcttttgtt
    13561 tttgtcgcat attgctgttc aaccgccgca cgatttttca tcatgtcaat gtaaccctgc
    13621 tcgccttttt tgactcgctc gttacgttcg gcaattgatt ttaatagctc cttgttgttc
    13681 tccttagcgt tattgataat cttctgttgc tgcgaaataa cagaatcgcc aacattatca
    13741 agccctggga ttttttgcat cgttttggtt gccgatacaa taaattcacc aatgaggata
    13801 tcaccctgat taagcaaata gcgaacctgc tcaacggttc cggctacaac gtcaataatc
    13861 aggttaagcg ccgccagcgt gtgatcccca acccaacccc atgcatctga cgcccatttt
    13921 ttaatgttcg tccacatctt ttctaatggc gttgcggagt ctgccagttt agccaatctc
    13981 tgatccataa catcagcaaa taactttgtc gccgccgtta ctgcttccgt tttgcctttc
    14041 gttttctcca ggtctgcaat gtaggttaat tgcccctcgc ttaaaaagtt gaattgctcg
    14101 tttagctctg caagaccttt aaccggatcg ccagcaatct tattaaagta atcggttatc
    14161 ttgtcgcttg attcacccgt taccgttgac cactgagcgg tagtctttgt gatcgattta
    14221 atctgatcaa tcgtgaattt gccggatttt gcaagctctg ttgcgatgga tcggatgttt
    14281 cctatcgtcg catcagtgct gttattaatg tcctgcgcca gcttatcgaa ctgtgcgccg
    14341 cttgtgccag catagccacc agtcagcacc aacgcctctt gcaagtcacg ttgcgactta
    14401 tacgcatcat aaccagcctt aacaagagca ccaattgaaa cggctaaggc ggcaagtcca
    14461 acgtttaccg gattcagaaa cgacaacagc gctttaaacg tattgccaac gccgccgaaa
    14521 gaatccttaa tctgtccacc ctgctggatt gcaaccaacc aaacaggcat accggaagcc
    14581 agcgacgtta caacgtcagt gatctgagcc ggaagcattc gcatggcctg gttatattgc
    14641 cccgcgctaa ttccggttaa cttcatctgt ttttcttgcg ctttaagctg tgcaatgaat
    14701 ggcgcggcct gagcacttac gccaagttgc gccgctttca tttccagcaa ttcggctttt
    14761 gtttttccaa gcgcggcgga ttgcgattcc agatccgcaa ggaaagtttt tccggctaac
    14821 gctgctttct ctttggcttt tgattcctca agtgctgcgc ggccttcttc cgttaacgcc
    14881 tttttattac gctccagctt actgatctga gtttccagca tactccccaa ctggaaaaac
    14941 gtttcatcgg gaacaatgcc cttttgccat agcttatcaa gatcacttgc ggcctgagat
    15001 agcttgcgca ttttcgccgc tgtcggatca acagtgtcct gaatgcgttt aaattcacgg
    15061 ctctgtttcg ccaattcatc agctaattgt tttgctcttt gctttgcaat ttcttcctca
    15121 ttaacaaagc tctcaacgcc tttctttgct tcgtcgtttg cttttttaaa gtcctgcaat
    15181 gactttacag ccctgtttaa ctgctcgacg ttaacgccaa gtgttaaacc tgcaaattgt
    15241 tcagccatat attttaccct cataaaaaaa gcgcccgtag gcgctttatt tgttatttgc
    15301 ttgcatcatt tccagtgctt tttgttccat gatgcgcaag tcatttaagg ccatttcttc
    15361 atcgtctatt ttatagattc tgaataacat aggcaaaaca ttataatcaa aaccgtaagc
    15421 accagcgcca gcactacgcc actgtgtacc catcgcgcaa aatatatccc atgattgcat
    15481 catactttca tcaaatatga cctctggcgg atcttctcct tcatagtctg cgcgggttaa
    15541 tcctacggct tgcaattctg catctgtcgg cggtttctgg taatacagat aaaccgcccg
    15601 ttttagtttt ttacgcgttg ccctgccagc gcacttaaat aagatcccat aagagccagc
    15661 gccgcgccag gataataatc aactaacagt tgcgcgtttt cttcgttgaa ttcttcctcc
    15721 agatcccaac ccacggcaac atttatgatg aattcaggat ctttaatacc ttctttctgg
    15781 taaagctctt gaatctcgct ggccttttta tgcttaacgg taaacacaat tttctgctcg
    15841 ttaccatccg gcaatacaaa tttaactgga agtttgaaat ctggaagcgg ggcaagagtc
    15901 aatttcattt tagccattgt catttctcct gagtggttaa atattgaggt gatattacat
    15961 caaataaaaa agggacgcaa tgcgcccctt taaattaagc ctgagtagaa ggcaagaaag
    16021 taaagcgacc tttcagggat accgacaaag aaacggtttc catttcgttt accgccgttt
    16081 gtgggatctc gttgaaagaa agcacaccag cccaaaggcg catttctttt gcttttggta
    16141 catacatgcg caatgcttta acgtcgccgg attcgtcagc cttacgcaag agcggataaa
    16201 tcggattatc gtactcatgc gcaaaggtgt aagtcagtga caccgcgctt ttataggttg
    16261 gtaactgctg ctcttggtca tcgctcaagc actggtaatt gtaatactgc tgctcgccgc
    16321 cgtcctgccc caagtcctgt acgcatggga tctctgtcca tgattcaatt ttcataacgc
    16381 taccagtagc gccggacgga aaaacgtttt catcagtggt gtcgatacct tcaagcgtga
    16441 aacttgtgtt atcgctaacc tctttaactc gcagtacacg atcaagaagt ttaccccacg
    16501 ttgatacagt gacaatcaca taatcacctt ttttcaatcc gccagtatca gacgcggtaa
    16561 acaccggatc tgttgcgttg ctgattgctg ttgctttgat ttctgagccg cgcgtgtttt
    16621 caataaaaat ctgtgatccg ttaggtaagt gcataatagc cccctttatt aaccatcata
    16681 acgaacataa aaacgtactg gataaaacca gcctgattct gatttctgaa cttgatgcac
    16741 ttttgcacct tctgaaatat agccattcga aagcatttta ccatcttcaa agaaatcagc
    16801 aatatttttt gccagcttgc gagccttatc aattcctgaa cctggcggga attcaattcc
    16861 gatctgaacc attccaatat agctaatgca tttccttttc agatcatgaa ttattgtatc
    16921 tgcttctttg tagtcatatt taagccaaat gccgccgcct tttggtggcg taaattcaac
    16981 gttttcataa gcgatcatat attcgctttc gtattcttga gccagcacca ttcttgccgc
    17041 aacagataat tcatagtgca tttttctttc tcgcctccct tatcgcttcc gccatgtaag
    17101 agcgcaaccg gatcgcaacg ataccaaata cccccgctgg cgcttgcttt gaatgaccat
    17161 attcaagagc attagcgtaa atcagcatat tggaaaagta tattgattta atagcgccgc
    17221 cgccatgcaa taaagcataa agcgtcctgc gaccttccgc ctttgtttta tcaccatcag
    17281 gatcatattg attgagcgcg taaagaggcg gcttgtttgc tgtgatctgc atattggctt
    17341 tgaatcgtcc tgtgtccact ggcgcaatat caactaatgc gccgtgaacc ttttcaccaa
    17401 aaatctgaat cacgtcattc aatccgcttt ctacttgctc gatccatttg tcaacattgc
    17461 catgaaattc tcggatcgaa taatcagcca tgaaccgcaa ccctccgcat tattggacgg
    17521 taagcaacgg taatgcttgt tggtctgatt ggtcttgttt caaccataac ataacgctcg
    17581 ccgtcgatat caatctgata tccgttttta agctctacat cagcattaaa aacgcctaac
    17641 ttgtcggtaa ctctaattgt ctctccgtca acttctcgcg tccgtggtgc tctcacaaga
    17701 cctttaatct tcacctttat ttcaggtttt tcaacctcaa taccgccaac aatttcaacg
    17761 cttccaggtt gagtaatgca atcaaattca ccagttccat cgctaaaaaa attaattcca
    17821 gccgatgcca tagatctgat ttgttcataa ttcatcgtga gcacctccga tgaaaggcag
    17881 ttgtaaggcc aaatccgccg ccttttttct tgttgagaac ttcatacatt ttaccccacg
    17941 gcgtttggcg caacgtgtta ccgcttgtgt cgtcgctaac cttgctgaac gtctgcgaaa
    18001 actcaccagt cagggaaaat gacgctatac gatgcgagta gctttctacg ctctcacttt
    18061 cctgtttcat agctccgtca agagtcatca ggtgcaaagt gtaaagagca acagcgcgga
    18121 aatatttgtc tttgaaatgc ttttcgcaaa cgaaatcttt agccagttca atccatgcct
    18181 gaatcaattc aggatcaact ttcttgaatg ctggcgcgat tttataaatt tgctctagga
    18241 tctcaatatc gccataaatt tcattaacca taataacccc cataataaaa aaggcgctac
    18301 atgagcgccc tttctaatta atactcgccg ccgtcctcaa gctgtgcttt gcttttgcct
    18361 tcggttgggt ttggcttgcg tttttcgttg aacgcctcaa tgatcttatc gtttagctcg
    18421 ctgttatctt ttacggttag cttgccttgt gcaaccagtg attttgtacc ctgccgctct
    18481 aacacgcttt ccgcaacggt aatttcctta cctggcataa cgtcaacgcg atcaataata
    18541 atcagtgcaa cgccagtgtt aaccagtgta atttcttttt ctttagccat ttgtttttct
    18601 ccagatataa aaaagggaac cttttaacgg ttccctatat taattgaatt atcagcctac
    18661 tacaagacct ttaatcagaa ccagcgttaa cggacggtaa atcgtcaggc cagtacattt
    18721 agaggtgcaa ggcactttga aatgcaggtc tttaggttgc gcggtcagca tgttaaacgc
    18781 ttctggaatc tcaatgctca tgttcattgg atctttttcg taaaccagcg ccgctttagt
    18841 acctgcgccg tcgatatctt caagctcgga aatggattcg atagtgatac cgccattctg
    18901 ctgcttgaaa taatcaagat agctcatggt tgtttccggc atacgaacca tcagaacttt
    18961 acgcattgac ggcggaatca ggatcatatt agcgcggtgc tgcccgttgg tcagcgtttc
    19021 gattttttca atcgcttgct ctaattcatc ctgtgcggtt tccggctttt taccagtacc
    19081 tgcggcgttg ttccaacctg cggagttgat agttgtcagg tttggatgtt caaacacgct
    19141 gataatttta tgcggtttag agcctttgaa aaccaggtgg tttacaagct gatcatgcgc
    19201 attctgtgcg gcgtttgcct tgcgagttga aaggctcttg ccagtgcgtt gacctgcttt
    19261 gatttcgtca atggaaatca ggaacgcatt acccaggcgg aacactttac caaattcaga
    19321 agtcatcagc gcgtcaacag ttggcagatc atcagtataa tcagcgatga tttttgcgtg
    19381 ccctactttg tcgaaagtct gatattcaaa ggttttatct gtatcggaaa gctcggacgt
    19441 tacagggaat acacgcagtg cggaacctgc cggatattct ttttcatagg cttgagcctt
    19501 aattttatga agctcttgag ccgtccaaat acccatatca gatgcgtcgt ttttagcgcc
    19561 gcgtaactgc atatggttgg cgatcacgtt tgcttcaaat tcatcatatt taatttcttt
    19621 aaacataata tttcccctca tagaaaagcc gtcacaataa cggctttaat atagcatttt
    19681 ttgttaaacg ttcaagtgtt ttttgtgtta gcacgctaca actgaactga tagtaaaata
    19741 tatccttgtg aatatcttac gtattcgcca gtaaaaaacc aactggtagg aaatccactt
    19801 gttgatatag agccattgtc tttaacaaaa acaggatctt tatacgatgg aatatcctgt
    19861 tcgtcctgag tgattaccca aattcgacca tgagttatta cgttaaccgg atctccggcg
    19921 tcgtaatatt ctttgcaaaa atccatataa tcacgcgtaa cgattccgta atgctttgag
    19981 ttttcattaa aattgtggct gattattttg taaccgcaag atatgcgatc aacacatacg
    20041 gccttaccta tcacggctga aacatccata actggcgagc catctatatt ataaaggctt
    20101 gaatctacca agcacccatt ttcaactata cctattatag aaccgtaatc agacataaaa
    20161 ccaccatata taaaaggccg gaataatccg gccttattat tataccagtt gaacctcaac
    20221 gagttttaga tcttggaatt ccgtaaagtc tccagttgcg atccaagtag tttcaattaa
    20281 tccagacgtt aaatcaacct gtcctgaatt gtcaagtttg ataggtgttt tgaatgctgg
    20341 cgcttctgat tctacagata gcatccaaac gcgccctttg gtcattacgt taattccgct
    20401 accagcctca taaaccatgc gaccatcttt agatgtggtc tggaagttgg atcgaatagc
    20461 aacaccataa gcattaccag acgccgccat agccttaatt aatttctcac cgcttgcgct
    20521 aattccgcca tgttgaacac caacgccaac ataaattgtt gttccggtat caccatcaag
    20581 aacacaagcg ccgtcgatgt tatacgcgga agtgtcagaa acttgaccag gcaaggcgcg
    20641 agccattgca acatgataac ttgctgaaat ctgagccata atattttctc cttacttagc
    20701 tttattcaga cgtgcggaag gatcaagaac tgtttccgct gcatcctgtt tgttttttgc
    20761 tgcatcgcct tttaatgcga tacgttgagc cgccatttta tcagattctt tagcgatatc
    20821 aaaagcggta tcaatatatg catcagcctt ttcgctaatg tcattaccca taacctcttt
    20881 tacatatgcg atcttaattt ctttggcggt taggccgtcg cattttacgc caacttcgga
    20941 agcggtagcg acaagctcgg catgttcatc agcgtcagct tttgcttttt tcacggcttc
    21001 ttcaatctgt gccggaatgc cgtcaacttt cgcctgtagc gcatcgcgct ctgcttccag
    21061 actatcggct ttagtttttg ccgctgtagc gtctgctttc acggtttcga taaaagtagc
    21121 aacttctttt ggtacgtcaa attcaacagc accatcaagt ttaattttaa cggtcataac
    21181 ttcgtcctct ttatttaatt taacgtcgat atcatacggg aattcttgct cgctatcaag
    21241 attcaatttt gcaatgccag cgcgaccctt aaacactaac gcaatatggt taacactaat
    21301 gcttgtttgc agcgcatcaa attttaccca tccttccggc ggctgttcat cttcttttag
    21361 atcttcttca aagatgtatt caccagtttc attagagcca taaccaggct tatcaatatc
    21421 aatcgacgta taaccaacac taatttcagc cgtttgcttt ttcttggcgc tttctatagc
    21481 gtcttttgcg taaatgttca aaggcgcttc aactccgatc ccgttaggta ttccagcgcc
    21541 ggaacaagtc ccaacaacaa catcacgcgc attttcaggt gttacagtaa cgtgacctac
    21601 tgtgatcggt ttccctgcgt aagtcgctag gctatcagct ttaaacactt cacttgctgg
    21661 cctgaattct ctacgctcgc cgtatggcgt ttgataaatc tgcaaaccaa ttcgcgccac
    21721 aataggccga tccactaaaa aaccgtgttc atcaaaatgc gcctttactc tgacactatc
    21781 aaaacgttgc accttcttca taaatatacc tcttgctctg tttcccaatc cggttgcgcc
    21841 caacagcgac aattatattc atgccctggg aatatgtgct ttattgccaa tgagatccgc
    21901 ttcatgttca atttcgcgtg ttcaggtcta acccgattat cttcctgagt gcgccaaata
    21961 taatgggtaa ctcctgcatc aactacgcgt tgatacatta acacggaata ccacgaacca
    22021 acaaaaccag acgccctatt tttagcccac gccttatatt ttcttagacg ctttcggatc
    22081 tgtgctcttg tttctgcttg ctcgcgtaac tcatttaaac gctgttgcac ttcccaatca
    22141 tcaagcacat tatacgcaaa tttccttacg gatgcctcaa taagtgatcg ccaggttatg
    22201 tattttgaat tgaaccaacg ttcattcata tttccgtaaa cgccaccaat cagaaggata
    22261 acggatcgat tatttgcacc gcctgtttgc tttgccattc tgataaattg gcgagtgtgg
    22321 tatttgtatg cactaacggc gaacccgtaa accagcaaca taaaggcggc aattgccgcc
    22381 tctacatcag cattgttttc agtgatatca accgccagat cattaagcgc cttttcaacg
    22441 tcgctctctg tcatatcggg aaacatcatt tattcaatcc tccctcttgc cctggctctg
    22501 gttctaaatc ttccggctct ggcaattcaa tgttgtcatt gtccctgatt ttaagatctg
    22561 gacaaatgga tcgcaaagtg tctcttgttt ctttgagatc aatcgcctgt tcagctttca
    22621 attttacaac agattcaacg ttcttagcca taatttcagc tttgtcctta tcgctcggaa
    22681 cgcttaacgg ttcgaattca atagaccatt ccgtttctgc gatcatgaac ggcaaaagga
    22741 attcaagaat aggcttgtaa tcctctccgc gcttgcgatc aatcaactta tagaaagtct
    22801 ctagcgccgt gttttgactc gctgaaactc cgccagtgtt cttatttttg aggatgattt
    22861 catgaatgcc agtaagagca acaattcgat caatcttttc ctgtaagaac tctggaacgc
    22921 cggaaacgtc agaatttaga acctcatatt cttcatcggt ggcatcaata ccaattgcct
    22981 taccaactcc gctttcgtca tcaacctgag ctaaacgcaa acgcgccgca tagcgccctt
    23041 cctcatcgtc gcacatcaaa gcaagatcac gcgctttcca tactgcttgt tgttttcggc
    23101 gtagcaattg cgttgctaat tcctggcaat agttataatc aacaatcgcc tcaatcaaac
    23161 gcttgtttaa aatgcttgcg ccccaaccat cattttgacg tcgtttttca ttcgatacgc
    23221 gctcaccatc aatgatgcaa atacgcgagt aatgaacaaa gaattccggt atatctccgc
    23281 caggtgagat cttataaagt tttggctcac cgtaacgaac actccgcgca ttagtttcac
    23341 gttcctgaat ggtgatctga tagcgatcat atacgcgaat atcttctagt tgtgcgccag
    23401 gcttaacagg tgatttcaac attctgttat cagccacaac agcaagaatt gcagaacctc
    23461 caaataaacg cgaccatgaa agtgcatcaa taattttagc gtttaatcgc aattcatccc
    23521 aacgcgattt aaaagccttt tcatttttca cgccgtcaac tttaaaacca ggcgttacca
    23581 tttcttcagg aataacatca acaatgcgcc gcgccattcc atcttcttca taaaattgcg
    23641 ataacgtttt aaatgccgca ctttgcatgt aaaaagcatt tggcctaaac gttccatctt
    23701 tagatccgaa aatttcgttg taaccatctt ctttaacaat ggcctttacc ttgtcgctca
    23761 taaatacccc cataataaaa aaggccggaa tattccagcc tttgatttta cacattaacg
    23821 cttcgctaat ccagctaaac gcttcattct atcaacagca ttatcagcaa ggttaagctc
    23881 aatattaacc gcatcaaaaa ggttatccat aatatcatca tgaggatggc tatcatcata
    23941 agtgaatgcc gccgcctctg ccagaaattc agcaagcatg tgatgcgatt caggcaatac
    24001 aacataacca ttcttgatca ctggctgtgc gtccatgcag cgtgttactt tgtctttatc
    24061 gcgttgcact ggcgtaattt ctatcggaaa tgctttgcgg caattctgga ttaaacctgt
    24121 gccgctcgct ttatcttcca cgtaaatttt acgcaagttt ccgcattctt tgttacggtt
    24181 ccagcactgt ttaacaaacg ctttaaactg cgtttctaac attggcgcct cccattttcc
    24241 gcgcacaccg tcaataaaat agatccggcc tttgaacatt ccccaataac ataaaacgct
    24301 gtagtcgttt agctcacctt ctttctgagc ggtatctgct gtaataaacg tataatcaaa
    24361 gcgatccggt tttggcatcg ttgatttttc tccggttccg taatactgga accatccaac
    24421 gttaattgcg ttaccgccaa gagcaatagg ctcttgctga tactgagaaa ggaacgtgta
    24481 taaatccgca tcgcgtagcg ctttcaggtc atgaatgctt tccttgctag gccaaaaaga
    24541 ataatacttc acgccgtcga taacgatgta ttcagacgaa agcacatcct tttcaaagtg
    24601 cggttgcaac caatcaggaa gcgatttacc gtattcctct gtaaccatcg ccgggattga
    24661 tatctgatca aattcaatac ccattccgcc attcatcaga aaccaggtca tatcctgcgc
    24721 gtgtagacgc tgctgaataa cgataatcgg cgtttctgaa tgtgcgcgac gtgatcgaat
    24781 ggtgttcttt gcgatcattt gaccgcgctc acgcttcacc ttcgaaaaca tatcatctgg
    24841 cttttctgga tcgtcaagcg ttacgcaacc ggaataaacg ccaggcgtga tgtaaccgcc
    24901 acggctacca gtaatctgac cgcccattga tttactaatc atttctaggc gaactttgcc
    24961 agcgtcatta aggatctgaa attcatcatc cttgcttgta ccagtttttg cgtggtaaag
    25021 ctcttgccat tctcgcgagt taaccagatc tcgcacacgc ttgctgttac gtttaaccag
    25081 tgtatcagca aacgaaatat tcagatttcg caccttgttc aattttagat atgaataagg
    25141 cggaaagtga atcgaaagta attcggtttt acctgaacct ggcgttacgt taaaaatggt
    25201 atctttgcgc acaccttcaa taatttcatc aattgccctt gcaatataaa ggtgatgcca
    25261 gttaggaatc catttttcgc cctgctggat cggaaaccag attttaacga aagtatcaaa
    25321 atcgtgtgtg cttaattcct taatagccag cttttcaagt tttgttaaat cttcccaaat
    25381 caacatagca ttcaccttta aatcttgctt aggacgcttt ctactgcgtt tttcatcgct
    25441 tcttctgtat tgtcttgctc tttggcgttg gcgctaatat tgaacgtgtc gcctttatca
    25501 ataccaagct cttttgcgat catggtgctg ttaatcattc cgtttgccgc taactggtat
    25561 ttttgttctt tgatcaccga ttctgcaaac tcaataacaa catcatagcc tggtttaagt
    25621 ttccactttg ctagtgctgt gccggaaaaa ccgcaaaaca gctttaaccc ttcccatgta
    25681 aaaatacgcg gcttgtgaat cgtgtcctga tacactcgcc cctgaaatga tgccgtttca
    25741 cctgctttaa tagcgtttag ctccgcccac tcaaaatact gaacaatcag gttcatgact
    25801 tgttccggcg ttagcgttgc gcgtttatca atctcactac ctaccagatc ggaatatcgc
    25861 ttattccata gttttttaaa gtttagactt tccgccgctg gcgcttctgt ttttttagcc
    25921 ataataaaat cctcctgttg atgcgtgatt atagctaaat tgtaggcaca aaaaaacccg
    25981 ctcaaggcgg gttatctttt ggcgttgcat caatcaatat acttgatgct tccaggcttg
    26041 ccaaacttgc gacggaatgc gatttcctct gcaatctttt caaagtttcg tgtaatcttc
    26101 caaacatcat ctttgttttt atagatcaca agtgcaagct cattgtcatt caagcaagct
    26161 ctgacgccga tcttaacaaa gccataaaaa caaattgcaa taaatgcagc aacagcaaaa
    26221 ccaaaagcaa acatcagcat tatatagccc tcacatagtt gattgaaaat tggtgcgttt
    26281 cagggttagc accagataaa cgctttgcaa ggttgacggc gtgatgttcg tcaaatgctg
    26341 caacctcgca ttcaaaatcc tgcttgcatg atccgcaatt gcgacccatg cgcctgatag
    26401 ttaacttaac tttgaacacc atccggctta tcctcttgca atttcaccat gaaatcaccg
    26461 atccggccta ataccgcctc tccttttgca aagcgctttt tgtatcgcgt tttcttgccg
    26521 tcgcgctcaa caatgattgt aacctttgca atttctttat tgctcatttt cttctcctga
    26581 atggtgcggg ttacggttcc cgctggcatc ggggcgcgtt gcgatctccc tgcccgattt
    26641 ggttttgtgg ctatcgcgcc acgcgttgtg tgaaaacaca tcttatgttc acggcgttta
    26701 atctaccaat cagaaataac gccgtcaacc ttacttgtac caactgacta ttattcatac
    26761 tcgccaggct taccccatcg accagcgata tatccagcaa gccatacaaa ctttgtgcgc
    26821 gtgattagcg ttgaaatcgg cgtgtgatgt ttggtgataa ttccagccgc aatatgatcg
    26881 tatttattgc cgcttgtaac ttcaactttc agatccttca tgcactcttt tgcagcacgt
    26941 ttaacaatgt tgtattcagc ctcattaagt ccaaacattt tacagtcctc ttgatttcca
    27001 aagttggtac atttcaaagt agtgcaatgc tgtgtcagtg tcgccgcgct ctaacgcttc
    27061 ctcttgcttc tgtgcgcacc actgcgacgg ttttatgtag ttaggcatac aatcaccttt
    27121 ccaaaattag cgcctcttag aatgcgattg aggcgcttta aaactcattc aatttcgtta
    27181 aattttccat ccataatgtc acggatgttg cctagcgttt tgaccttcca acaatcccat
    27241 tgcgttgagc ctggctcata gtttctcggc gaccctggct cgtcagttgt gagatcatca
    27301 atcaagcacg caacctcatc aacaactatt tcctttatgt gctcgcgctc tatccattcg
    27361 ctttctatgt tttccaccga ctcaaacgtc tgaacaactc cacccaaaac acgttgctgt
    27421 gctttcgctt cttctaacgt atcgtgaatg tttcggatct gcttactgcc aaacttgcca
    27481 acgccgtaag agtgaatgta aatcattgca tcacctcgtt tttacgcttc cacttttcaa
    27541 catccatttc attaaggccg ttttcatgcc gccacactgc taactctgcc gcgcttgttg
    27601 aggctggcat cagtttatgc tcaagctgtg caaaaagctc ttttgctact tcctctttga
    27661 tgtttacaac cgcctcgcta ccgctaccca ttcgccagcc aaggccgcgt aacaatgatt
    27721 tcgcttgttc ttctgatagg ttgattgtga tcattcttct tcctccactg cataaaactt
    27781 gatgcggcta ttatcaacaa gaaacataac atcgttatcc catttatcgg cttctacttc
    27841 gtaatattcc tggttatcgt cgtcagccag aattacgcga tcttcatcaa tgattagctc
    27901 ataagtgccg ccgtaaatcg ggttttcgct ttcaaacatc ttgccagtgt atacagccat
    27961 ttcctaaatc tccgtgtttc gcttcaatga ggacacttta acaaatgcca tcgcggaagt
    28021 tttaacaaaa agtgctattt ttgcagacca atcagcgcat cagccaacgc tcttacaact
    28081 tttgcatgag tgacaatatt ttcaccttcc ggcactcgca gcacttcacg cagttgctct
    28141 aacactttga tgtattcgtt agtctctgag ttaatcaacg cattgaatcg cgcattctca
    28201 atcacagaat caactgattt tgcaattacg cgatcttgaa ttccaatcgt catttcaccg
    28261 cgcattgatt taaagatatc gccaccaggt aagcatgaat ttctaacctg ctccgctact
    28321 atttcgcgaa ttcgttcacg ctctgctaat gcgcttgctt catctgcgat ccgctttgcg
    28381 ttgcatagat gctcactttc gaaaaatcct tttttaatcc acattcgatc cccattgtca
    28441 cactcaataa aataacggtc ttctgtgcta ttcaaaacct gataatcatt accagccgtt
    28501 aacaggttgc aaaggtcatt tttagcgatc atgtttactc tccttaccag catgaaattt
    28561 cttcttctgc gaaatagtca tagtcaaatt gacaccaatc cttcaaaggc gtatcaatcc
    28621 actttgcaaa atcttccatc atttcggcgt tgtagttatc cgcaatgcag cgaccccagg
    28681 cgcgagcatt tttataaccg tatcggctaa acgtgtaagg cgatttgtta gagtctcccc
    28741 accttttagc aatcttagca aaggcgcgaa taagcatttt tctgttcata gtttagtctc
    28801 cttgcgtaag tgatcggaaa gtttattttc cttttttgcc tcattctcac caaacatgcc
    28861 gccagcaaca aaaagcaaac aacctccaat tgcagtagcc catgtgtcgt tatcaataag
    28921 cattttacct aaaagtacca tcgcaaaaat aattaagtgc ctaatcattc caccacctca
    28981 aattctgcaa ttacagcctt aaccaccaga atagaaagat tatctttgcc attgagataa
    29041 taaaaccctt tgttgtcgtt cttaacggtt gggctaaatc cttcctccgc tggcgttaca
    29101 tcgtaaatct tcccgactgt aagcgcgtca gtatttgaca ttgtgcattt gattttcatc
    29161 gattattcat caaatttgaa tgatggatta tcaccaccaa taccgttacc aaaagtaatt
    29221 acttcaagct ggcttccgtc tttatcataa gtaacaagag taccgaaaga tgatcctttt
    29281 gtgtatttgt acgaatcgca ttcgcaaact gcttttgtga atttcgttgt aattgttaac
    29341 ttagccattt ttaacccctg attggttgct tctcttgaat aaggccacta tatcaaatgg
    29401 ccttgcgcaa gttttagcaa ttcgtgctat ttgagataca tgttgataat tgccccaacc
    29461 gttcccattg gttgattatc ggtcaaatag aaatcatgct cgcaataaac atttctgcgg
    29521 tgcatcttca ttggcaatcg gatgtaatta cggctatcac catcaaaccc aaatccgcga
    29581 cggtgtaggc ggcacaactt aacatcatga ccagcctcaa taagcgcaat cacttcatca
    29641 ggaaaaccgc catcagtgca aatgacaggg taatcacttt cttttgcgat ttcatcaaag
    29701 cgcttgccaa agtaatcatc accaaatttc ggtttaatta cttcctcgct aatccagatc
    29761 ataaactggc ggcaagtcat acccatcagg aaatcatgcg acttttcttt ctgctccctg
    29821 tcgttataag caaggatgaa atcaccataa cgtttagcgc ccaggattgc taatgcgatc
    29881 tcaaacattg gttgtttaaa gctaatcatg cgcacatgaa ttggtgaatg cttctcaacc
    29941 agtttcccta ttgtgtcttt accagcgcca ggcggcgcat tgaggatgat aattttagcc
    30001 attgtttacc gccttaacag tttgtagtgt taatgtttct tcttcaacgt tccaacaaat
    30061 attacgcgct tcaatcgtaa tatcatttaa tcccacctct ccgttttcca gtctatcggc
    30121 aagctcacgc agatagatga tcgttttttc agtctcttta cgattatcaa gcatcataaa
    30181 aataaacccc atagaaagaa ttaacagaat tgtgattaat acggcgttat gccagaaatc
    30241 accattttta taaaacggct tcgcttttgg tggttcacac tctttcataa atccagattc
    30301 aaccattgaa ttaaaaacgc gccttgtgta aatggattca aaaaattcca tcttgtcata
    30361 ataggcaaca aaaatattaa ccccatcgtc acgataaata agactgccgc acctttaatg
    30421 tttcattcgt cattctcctt gcttgtctcg acaaggcaca ctttatcaaa tgtgccttag
    30481 caagttttag caaaaagtgc tatttaccat tcaaattcac gatctcgaat caactcataa
    30541 atcgggatga tgatataacc aggccacaac agaatcggct taagttcgtc tttatcggaa
    30601 gtatcagcct cttttagtag cgctcgcatc aggaacatgc cacacacata aagcacaatg
    30661 accaggaaga ttaaaaacgc tgtcaacata acttactcct tttctaattc atcaacaccg
    30721 tgactctgta aatgagaatg cggcttgtcg tactcaatgg cctggtaaac cgtcaaccca
    30781 aggccgcgca agtgtgcaat aacgtttggc gagtcatccc aacatgcaac aatgcgatcc
    30841 ataccgatag cgcgtaacac ttcctctttg attaccgtat ctttccggtt gtcgctggct
    30901 cggcgcataa tcagccaatc gaaagaaacg ccgttttcag ataaccatgc tcgcgtttcg
    30961 gactcaactt catcacttcg accagttagg atgataacca ggtatccggc atcaaacata
    31021 gcattgcaaa cggctatgtt atccatgaat ggtaaatcat ccttagccgc gcgattaaac
    31081 tcactccagc tttcagtaag gtgcaaatca acagttggca acaggtgcaa gcggtgctca
    31141 ccatttgaca atgtgccgtc caagtcgaaa ataacgaaac gctgttttgt tgcaacgtag
    31201 tgattagcgt attccttacc ccacaattcg atcttaaaca tccattaccc cacaaattcg
    31261 atgacactgt aagcgatgcc agccagcaca acggtagcga gcacaatcat agaaccgtat
    31321 ttcagaaact gcttgataga ctctttagac atttttactt ctcctttggt tggttgatgc
    31381 ggtcattata ccaatcagga cacatgaccg cttaacattt tgtgctatta cttgcgctta
    31441 actttctgtg caaacttcat gcagcgcttg aaatcaacat cactggcttt tgtaacgtgg
    31501 ctttgaatca ttgtaacctt tgttccgctt ccgatatctc gccagtgctc atggcctcca
    31561 gcctcgcaaa attcacggca aagctcacca tgcaaactaa agccatttac accacatttg
    31621 taaatccaaa acggattaat gagatcatct ttgttgacgt gcaagaatgc gtaagtgtta
    31681 cgaattgatg tgtgagtgag tgcataaacc gcgttacgtg ctaatttcat tttgatttcc
    31741 ttctttcgtt tggtgtgggg ttactatacc gcaagcccaa aattctgttt tagcaattcg
    31801 tgctatttag aattttcttt attctgtggc ggtagaattg cattacgtgc tcattgtgcc
    31861 aactgctcat tttataacct caatcaacaa tccggcattc gccatatgtg aacgggaaat
    31921 gggtgtcgct ttcatagcta tccggtatat cagcacattg gcctttctct ttgtcatagc
    31981 cagccgcgat aagtgcatca agcggaacgt caaccatgcc aacttcaatc ccataatcaa
    32041 tgcaattctc aatgcggatc gggaatgtta aatgcttcat gccgtcataa gagccatcat
    32101 tcaggatctc aacagttacg cgtttcagtt caaacatttt attttcctct ttgtttggtt
    32161 gccaggtttg cgcgactccg gcctacgttt gccgcttcct tcctattggg tttgcctggc
    32221 gttttggttt ttcgcggttc cggcctacgt ttaccgcttc cccgctctcg ttgggggtgt
    32281 ttcctttcga tgtggtaatt atgccaaact acccaaattg agttttaaca aaaagtgcta
    32341 tttaccaata aggatgtaat ccgtcatttc agcattgaca cggcaaaagc aaggattgaa
    32401 aaagcaattg acaacagcga aaatccagca gcagctataa agaacaccac ggcatgatct
    32461 aaaagtttct tattcatcaa acgcccccaa caaaatcaga cctaacacaa ccagcgccac
    32521 gccgggacta tcaataacaa cacaccacat tgcagcgaca aaggcgaatg ctttcacttc
    32581 gcgatctcct taatcagttc tttgaacgtg gcaaccgctc gcattgcaac caatgccttt
    32641 tcatcgtcca gatgtgataa gtccggcgat atacgcataa tcttttcgac cagtttttcg
    32701 cgctcatgct ctttgattgc cggaaggtca ttagttgtca cgatgcggcg ctttgtgtca
    32761 cgattgattg cgatctcgta atattccgct ccgtcatcac ttgtcttttt ctttacgctt
    32821 acagatccaa cctcttttac ttctgggaca cgattcatga tcgtgcgaat gtatgaggaa
    32881 tttagcttct ttgcgtcctc tgcctgaacg tgcattgtga tataggcaac tggcaacttt
    32941 atcacttcac ctgttgcagc ggctcttgcg gcttcacgca atttttcgca aaactcttta
    33001 cttgtcatct gctccatgat tcaccccttt acacaaatgc ttctctaacg tcgatgataa
    33061 caaagccgat atagccgtta tcagtggtta ttgtcttaat ggttctgcga tcctctttcg
    33121 caatcgtgtt tattgcctgg cgcaatgaat taacgtcgcg accggatgcc ttaatgtcga
    33181 tgtaatacag cctgtttggt tttgcagcct ccagtatccg tgctatgtac attaggcgca
    33241 tgatatcttt ggttgcatct tctggcgttg catcaactat ggataggtca cgctttacga
    33301 ttttgcccct taccatgatt ggttatcctc cgttgttgct cgatgcagaa atcttagcaa
    33361 acctggctta tgcgtcaagt gttatttttg attaggcaac aaaaacatca cgcaatgtaa
    33421 cagtaattga aaatttatcc tttcaaatca acagtgttct aaatcgttac accatttcgc
    33481 taaaaatcac cgccaccaat aataaataag agcacctatc ttataatttt atactctatc
    33541 aatcagtaaa ggggtatcaa tatcatgaga aacaagcaaa acaagttata taacaatata
    33601 gatatataat aataattatc ttacttttca atgtattata tagatatttt gttgttatac
    33661 gtgttgtgga acgttgcgcc aaaccgcgga aggtctgacg aaaaacaacg aggaacaaaa
    33721 cgaaacgcgc ggagcatgga ttgatgtttt gcaggaaagt tttcacgaga tcggcaatgt
    33781 gtgattattt ctgctcactc gctactcaaa tctaatcaaa tcccatcaaa taaaatcaca
    33841 taaactcaca catcaatcat caacatgatc atattgtgat cgcataacgt gatcgtgaat
    33901 acgttagata cagaaaacga tgtgttcatt agaccaaacg gtctagacca atcggtctat
    33961 cgcatgaata gcactttttg ttaaaaccaa tcagaacgaa tgcgctacat tgagcacatc
    34021 gaaattaaag gagatttcac aatggcaact atccagcaag cgattgactt ggcaactgaa
    34081 aaaggcatca cagtaactga ctattacacc acaaagcgca aaggccagaa ggttggcgct
    34141 ttcaaatgca tggttcgtgg cggcttacag attgaagtaa ggcagaccga aaagggatct
    34201 cgcacatgga caatctgcca gaaggggatc agtgtttttt acggctcaca aagtgagtgc
    34261 atcattaaat gcgtggaatg gcttactaag taacaggaga taaaacaatg tcaatgatta
    34321 ccgaattaac caaacagatt gccgatactg tcaacagtaa gaaagatgcg ctactcaaaa
    34381 aggccgtatg cgcttatttt gaaattgatg atcctatgga tgcggtaggt cgcatttatc
    34441 gcatcgccaa cactgagcaa tacatcgacg cagaaaacgg tgaaatcatc attgcgttta
    34501 acggtatcaa aatgacggat gactgcaaaa gcgttgaact tgatgttcat tttcaccaca
    34561 aagttttgat tgcttttgct aaatagcact ttttgttaaa cgtgccggat ctgattccgg
    34621 cataatacac atatcaacca atcaggagaa taaacgatga acttttaaca acaaacgcaa
    34681 ttcgaaactg tagttactga acgtgacgct actcatggga aaggtttatt caagaagggc
    34741 gcacaaatca ccgtcgatat tgatgatatg gtcgcatatc acagcggaat tacctggaat
    34801 atcgcagtgg ttgagccagg caagaaattt aaacttctgg catttaatac cgtgtttgaa
    34861 actgtggagg ccgcacaatg agccacaaga attttgtagg caagaaagta aaggttaaag
    34921 cgtttggtga attcactggc gcttggacgt ttgaccgcga ccgccaatat gaaatgctgt
    34981 atagccgcca tgattggtta cacatcgttg atgatcgcgg cctggttctt tgcctttgcg
    35041 tcagttacga tgaaaagcgt gtttatgcgc ccggagtcga gcacctttgc gaaattgagg
    35101 tgatttcatg agcaagaaca cttaccgcgt gattgcaatc atccgcgcca acggtaaacg
    35161 cgttgtgtgc tatgaaggtg atcacgcttg cctggcaact gatacctatg aggaattgac
    35221 aaaacgccgt cagacttttt acgcagattt caaagtcgtg cttgaacgtc ttgatccggt
    35281 catcgtaatg gaatctgact aaatagcact ttttgttaaa agcgatccgg tttgttttgg
    35341 cataatacat tcatcgaaac gaaccggaga atttaaaaat gaattggcac gactttttta
    35401 tatatgattg cggtaatctt ataagaaagc cgcgaacaaa aataagatca tatagagact
    35461 ctgcatggaa taaaaagtgg gctggtaagg tttcaggaag cattagaaat gatggataca
    35521 tagagataac attgaatgat aaaagttatc ttgcgcatcg aatcgtttgg gaaatgcata
    35581 atggcaaaat tccagatgga atgcagattg atcatataaa ccacgataga gctgataaca
    35641 ggatagaaaa tctacgcctt gttagtgcaa ataaaaacgg gaaaaatcaa tcatattgca
    35701 aagcaaataa atcagggttt aatggtgtgt cgtggcattc cgtagctaaa aaatggagag
    35761 caagattaaa agtagacgga aaagaaatcc atattggtct ttttgattct cctgaattag
    35821 ctggctcggc tattgagaga gaaaaaataa aaaggggttt tcatgaaaac cacggcaaaa
    35881 agaaagcgta ggcaaattaa ttgcaggtgt tccgcttata atttcgttca taggtttggt
    35941 ggcggtgcat gtaccggaat taagatcgct gaggaaaacg taggcggaaa cctttgccag
    36001 cattgctatc tgtttaatgg cggctgtgaa gtgctaaaag gccaggagtc accgcgcgaa
    36061 tgtgcatatg tgcaagattt catcgaatat catgaggtta gattatgacc tatttcaaaa
    36121 acataaagac cggaagaatt taccgcgtaa acctgcgtca caaaaacgca ttaattatga
    36181 gcaagggagg atgctgggtg agatctgcca gataccgcaa tgcagattta tcaggatatc
    36241 cgtttatcgc tgtaaatagc acgaattgct aaaaacggta tcgctctgat tggtatatta
    36301 acgacacaca aacaaaatgg agaatcaaag atgaaactta aaactgaaag catcatgaac
    36361 atcgtaaaaa ctcacggcaa agtagttttg aaaatggatc gtgcttctgg cttctttcag
    36421 ttgacaatta cccgcgtaaa aactggttac gctgtgggcg aacatccagg cggtagaatc
    36481 cgccgcatga ctgaaagcga tgcttacgcg atgattgacg aaatgagcat gtttattgag
    36541 aagtggggtt gattatggtt caagatgctt tctttgctcg cctacatgaa gcggaggcgg
    36601 ctggacttaa caaagaatgg gcgcttaaag tcgcctatct tgaaataacg cttgatgacg
    36661 cattaggcgc tatggatatg gatcaagaaa gtagcgtaat gcttgctgat cctaacgcaa
    36721 taatcaatga ttgcggttgc aacttcgacc catcttgcaa gcgctgtttc ccattctaag
    36781 attctcggcc tgtttcgcac tctgtcgcga tttcaggcca taaccaatgc gattgcatag
    36841 ctatcaaaca aagcgcctta caaggctgca cacaaaggat ttaagcatgt tggttttttc
    36901 tctttttagc ggttccggtt atgatgcgtt gccgtgggct gaacgtggtc ataaagtaat
    36961 ctgttttaat tatgatgatg ccgatcatgg tgattaccat tcagtgcgcg taagtcatcc
    37021 caacattgag tatgtaaacg tttggattga ttcagatttc agctttaagg ctcgtaatga
    37081 ggtttacggc aagcctgatt ttgtgattgc attccctcca tgcactgatt tagctgttag
    37141 cggatcgcgt cactttgcag caaagcgtga acgtgatcca gacttccaga aaaaggcggt
    37201 tgaaacggca aagatttctg ccaatattgc ggatcggttt aacgttccat acatgattga
    37261 gaatcctgtt agtgttctgt cgtcaatgtg gcggcaacct gattttatct ttcatccttg
    37321 cgcgtttgga ggtctgttgc cggaagatga taaacatcct cactttcctg aaatcattcc
    37381 cgctcgcgat gcgtacacca aaaaaacttg tctttggacg ggtaacggct ttgtgatgcc
    37441 ggatacaaac gcagtattgc caacagggaa caacaatcca ggctggcaaa agctcggcgg
    37501 caagtctaag cgcacaaaga tgatccgctc actcactccg cgcggctttg cgcttgctgt
    37561 atgcctggca aatcagaaat agcacttttt gttaaaacgc cggatcacgt atccggcata
    37621 atgctttcaa cgaaaacaac aggagaaaac acgatgaaag ttatccgcaa ttctgacaac
    37681 aaactaatga atgttcgctt taaagcggta atggttcctg ttaatgatag cggtgaagtt
    37741 attgaaatgg aggtgttcca ggttcgcgag ttaacaaagg gtagcaagtg gcaagaggcg
    37801 agcattaaag attttcgcga gatcaagacc aaaaccatcc tttgcactgg tgttgatcat
    37861 tcgttgagcg tcaaaaaaac atttaaacaa ggcaaaagat atcaaattga aagtggtaga
    37921 gttcttggcg ctgtagctgg atatgtattt gatgaaaatg gcgaccgctt tactttgtat
    37981 cgttgtgagg aaggttttga atgtgcaaca gcgaaatttc aagcgaaata cttttaaatc
    38041 tatttaatta taaagatggt aatatttact ggaagcaatg gaaaaaggga aggagtagaa
    38101 atcttatagc tggaacaata aataataagg ggtatttaaa ggtaactatc gatggaaagc
    38161 aaatgtatgc gcataggata gtttggatta tgcacaacgg caatattgat gatggttatg
    38221 agattgatca cataaaccac aatagatcag acaacaggat cgagaattta agaatcgtta
    38281 caagatcaga aaatgcaaaa aatctatcta tggcagcaaa caataaaact gggtttacag
    38341 atgtgttttt caacaaaaag aggaataaat atttttcaag cgttaaggtt ggaaataatc
    38401 acatatttgg aggttggcat gattccatag aaagtgcagt tacatcacga aatgcgttat
    38461 ggaaaaagtt tggatttcat caaaatcatg gtgctgaaaa atgagtttac cggaaaaaga
    38521 ttacattcct caccgttctg aggccatgca aaaataccgt tacaaggttg ttttcagtgc
    38581 gatatcctca ttaaaggaag gtgaaacggt ctatcgcatc agggataagc attcatattt
    38641 gctgattggt catacgttcc atcgttcgct tgcattcgat cctaaaactc ttgaatgtca
    38701 tagcattata gacggaaagt tattagccag ggttgagccg atcaaatagc acgaattgct
    38761 aaaaggctgt agaatgttgc cgttataatt agcggcaaca agaaggagat ttttagatgt
    38821 ttgactttga caccaacaaa ttgacacctc aacaagttat agcaattgca gaatcgcagg
    38881 gaacatcgcc gcttcgcgtt gctattcagt cgaacggata ccgccaatcg tccagctttt
    38941 gggaacctgt aaaggatatc aacggcgcta atgaccgcta tcctgtgatc tctttgggta
    39001 atgatgttga tgttgtgggt aaactgtcac gtagcattgc gcaatctgtt caatttcctg
    39061 aatcatcagc ctatatgcat ttcattggtt gcgtttccgc cgctatggtt ggacgtttcc
    39121 aggttgagta ccacggcact gaacaaccaa cggcgcttta tgttgtaacc agtcagccgc
    39181 cttcaactgg taaatcagca atcaacagcc ttgctattgc gccaatggtc tgtgaagttg
    39241 agcgaatcaa cgaacaacac aagaaagagc gaaagaagat cgcagctaaa ttaaaaggcg
    39301 ttgaaaagga attgaaagct gaacgttccg gcactgagtt agcggcgctg tttgaggaaa
    39361 aggaggaatt agaggaaaag ttagaaaaaa tgtgcgatat cgtttttccg gtatcagaca
    39421 ccacgccgga agggttagca aagatcaaca atcgccaggg taactttgct gtcatttccg
    39481 atgaagcaac aagcatcaac agcttactcg gattgactta cgctaatagt gatcgcaaga
    39541 ctaacagcga attggttcta aaagcatggg acgcaggaca cgtttcaata gctcgcgcca
    39601 actctgaaaa caatatgagt tttgttgcgt tgggatgcat gagcgtaata gcccaggacg
    39661 aaacgataaa aggtattatg gatgcagggg caaggggcat tggtgtaagt gaacgtttct
    39721 tgcttgtacg tgaaaaaaca atgttaggcg agcgtgtatt tattgatgaa aatggtgatc
    39781 ttgattacac gccagttgat aaagaattaa aggcacaata tttccagttg attcataaca
    39841 tcatgactga gcaaaatgtt gtattgaagc cgtcacgttc tgcaatgcgt gttcttaata
    39901 ttgctcgcca gcaattagag ccagatttag cagacggcgg gaaatattca catacaatgt
    39961 tgcgtggtgc tttgggtaaa atggataagc aagtgatccg cattgcgtca gtattgcaca
    40021 cgatccgcaa ttggtttaat ccaaacggta cgccgcaaaa gtcgcgagaa attgaagttg
    40081 atacaatgca agaggctttg gtgatgttca gcgaattaag caaaacatat atcaacgccg
    40141 cgaatgcttc cggtcacgct ggcgatgatg ccgaaatgag caagttaatt gaaatcatca
    40201 ttaagatctc acgtcaaaat aaaggcgtta ccaatgcaag agctatctat gaaagtgcgc
    40261 gtaaggttaa accgtttaca ggtcaatcag gcgtgatgaa acgaattgag gaacaattat
    40321 tgccaatgct tgaagaaaag aattatgttt gcagcgttgg taaatttgtt tatgtcaatc
    40381 cggcgttaat ggggtaatca tgttcttatt agatctgtat cgcttttgcg agtctcgcga
    40441 gaagttcaac cgccaggagt tagcaagatt tatattccgc caccgcgagt gtgaaaggct
    40501 ggctaaaaat gcgggggtaa cgccccgcta tttcgcatca agctcaagca aagagtttat
    40561 agcgcgaatg atgggttatg gatatcttga cggcattcat tgcgtgtact ggtgcaaaaa
    40621 caagatgaaa aggccgttta attttgagtt gcatagcctg gaaggtgatt ccaatcgtta
    40681 tgtgtgggag atgatgaaca ttgagaaaat gagcgatgaa gaattattca gcaagccagc
    40741 atttgataga tcttattttg aaagaaagtt cagcaatgca aattccgcat gatgattttg
    40801 tctatgcgtt aatgctgttg ctttacagcg atatgcgagc gtttggggat caagagcatc
    40861 aactgacaaa tcatgatggt gaattgctaa ttcatgttag aaaatttgag taaaagaaaa
    40921 ggcggcttat gccgccttgt tacgtttaag tgtccaccct gccagcatac ccgcaataaa
    40981 catcaatata cccattgcga ttgccggaac attaagacca tcattattgc ggatctctat
    41041 tctttccgct gtgatgttgt ctgccttaat gcttgaagtg ctcacctgtt ttttattcga
    41101 cgtgtcaacc tttccaacag ccgattcttt aaatgtggtt tcctgcttgc ttgatgtatc
    41161 ctgctttgcg gttacaccaa cagtctgttt cacattctcc gctccagcct gtgccgttat
    41221 atcaggcttg ctaccaatca gaccaggtaa cacgcttgac ggcgaacaag ctacaataaa
    41281 acacgcaaat atgattactg caaacgggta aagcaatttt agccatttca tttaagatcc
    41341 ctcacacaat atttatattc gacggcgcgg cgattcttca atccctttga tttttccttt
    41401 ttgcccgttt tcgggttacg gtaatatgtc cagttccaaa gctcgccaca accaccatac
    41461 agatcaccat tgttgatctt cttcaacatg gttgatttcc tgaatgcccc cgttccggcg
    41521 ttgaatgtga atgagtacaa agccgctcgc atagaaatag gaatatcaac cttaaccgat
    41581 ttatcaacag cgtcagccgc aactttcata tgctttgcta atagagcgtc acattctcgc
    41641 ctggtatatt ccttgccaag aataacgtca tttcctgtga tgccgtggca tacagtccag
    41701 ataccagcaa tatccttgta aggcttatac tttacgcctt caatttcttc aatcaaaggc
    41761 gatgccaaca ttaaagccgc ccctgtgacg gtggcggcta tacctttttt gattgtcatt
    41821 acatcctctc tttagctctc aagttcaatg ctgtttttaa gtctccagaa tctaaagcct
    41881 ctcgaatcgc tttactatca cgccatttca gccatgctcc ccaacagcca aaaatagcga
    41941 acaaaataaa agtagcaacc gcaagcaaaa actctccagt aaaagagcca actaccgttg
    42001 cacctccgaa agagttttgc gccattaaaa gaaagtccct cataatctga tcctcaatta
    42061 aattaaaatg tcaatgccaa aattagtgtg aatatgttaa ccacaaaaac aaaaaaaggc
    42121 cagcacttag ccagcctttt tcttgataat ttaattaagc aatcatttca gggtaaaaca
    42181 taaaacgccc tatttcgcca tattccttat cataaataat taccgccgcc ctgcgacgtg
    42241 aacgccagcc accacgcgcg gcgtaagcgt cttttgctgc catagtgcta tgcacctcaa
    42301 caatgccaag gctcgtttct gtaacagtct ggtgatgcca atgccctaca tgcgcataca
    42361 ttgaattgga gtttccgaaa tcttcccgcc aatccgctgc acacatcatt aaaagcgttt
    42421 ctggcttgcg tacagtgtga ccatgatgat aagccaggaa agttttacca tattgagtgt
    42481 gatgcacgac acgcggagaa acatcaacat ttacgcgtgg ctcattctca tacgacgccg
    42541 ccattgcagc acgtagccag atcattcctg attggtcgtg attgccctca ataatctgga
    42601 tctcaacttc tttatgcttt tcaagcatcc tgcttactgc tcgacgcgtg gcgcgaatgg
    42661 caacataaac aagttttgcg tatcgcgaat cttgatccaa tacgtgaccg cttgcaggtg
    42721 tgacggcttc taatccgtcg ctgtgaatca tatcaccacc aatcagcaat acagcctttt
    42781 cgctattcgg cgctttatca actgcataat cgaaaaactc attcattacg ttttccgccg
    42841 ttgccgtgtc gtaattctca ccgctttcat gcttatgagc cattgcgcca atatggatat
    42901 caaagatcgg atatagcgcc agcgtttgcg agtaatcagt aattttttcc ggttgcggct
    42961 taatgcgcgg cacttcttcc gaaaatgcat ccatagccgc ttgcataatt gcttctaatt
    43021 gctctttatc cttatgcgtt ttagtccagg tcattacaac ctcgccattt gcacgtttaa
    43081 gctgcgattc accaattacc gcaaagccag gtgatccgat agttgagatt tcgccacgct
    43141 tagccaattt gctgtgacgg tgctcaacct ggcgtaagct cattccgtac ttttcagcaa
    43201 tctctcgcaa ctttaaaccc gcttcgcgct ctgcaatcaa ttgctcatcc gtaatttttt
    43261 tagcagtcat ttattaaact ccgtggtttt tgtgaaaatt aaatctatca tttgctttct
    43321 ttcttgcatt tttagcatca tcaatgctgc taaagtatcc caaatatata gttaccccgt
    43381 caacctttat tgatgctctg aacttattgc atctttctat aaagcagacc ccacaaaccc
    43441 cagttttatt atttgattgc attgatacgt ttttatgatt atctttgtga ttaacaattc
    43501 ttagattttc aatcctgtta tcagttctat cgtgatttat atgatcaatt tccattccat
    43561 ttggaatttt cccgttgtgc atttcccata ttatacgatg aacaagaaca tttttacctg
    43621 atacacttgt ttgcaagtaa ccatttccgt tgatccatcc aacaggatcg ccaatcctac
    43681 atcttttaga tttcgccacc tttcttgtaa gcgctccatt ttcatatgaa aataaatcat
    43741 tatagttcat gacaacccca taactaaaaa ataaacaata acccaagcta taacaggagg
    43801 aaatataata acgtaaatgt atctcatttg aaatatttct tttgctcttt agttttgtta
    43861 ataacttctt tatagtcgat tgttgtcgga attgcctgaa cgcgatgaac cttgcgcggc
    43921 ttttcttcca catatgccat ttcatcaccg acaataacgc acacgtcttt aatatcgaaa
    43981 tattgcgcta ttttggcgat cccatcatca agaccgcctt ttttcgctaa ctcccaagtt
    44041 tcctttttac cttttgtcac tttcataacc gtaagccttt ttaagtaact ccattgcgtc
    44101 attccaaagt atttgtgcaa taacctttga atttttgcga tcaagcataa ataatgcttc
    44161 tttagccagc cattgcgtat ctttgaagta ttcgacgttt acaattttca tttttaaatc
    44221 ctcttgttct ccgttaagca cataatacaa aacccgccga agcgggtttt aacaaaaagt
    44281 gctatttcac attgaaaaat cgtgcgccct ctctgcgttt gtattgtatc aggtcgtgct
    44341 caatttttct ttcccacatg tacaaaggcg caactttgat ttcgtcaaat gtcatatcca
    44401 ggcagtttat caactccatt ttatcagcgt tataaccatg cttatcaagt aagcgaattg
    44461 tcataccaac aaataaatcc catttcatgt gatcggataa tcgaatgctc attttaaata
    44521 ctccgcgctt tggctcgttt attttttact gaagggcaaa tgtcgctaat cttcacatag
    44581 tgcgtttgct gttgctcacc ttctttaagt tggcgcatga taaaaatcac gctgccttta
    44641 ttgttgccct gtacttgttc acctgtcatg ccagaaataa acgctacacg accagtacgg
    44701 gaatattcac gaccttcttc atcattccag gtttcaccag taatccagat aatttctgcc
    44761 gcgtgttttt gtgcgtcact aaaccatgca gttgaattat cagccggaag taaaatatca
    44821 atctggtttc cgtgttccat ctgctcaatt gcttttttga taaatggatc tggattgctg
    44881 tatggtggat ttaaccaaac atgtttattg ctaccccacc aacgctttaa gcagtttgtc
    44941 tctttgctgt aaaacttatc gcatttttta ttatcttccg ttgcggctgc atcaagatca
    45001 tatttgccgt aacgttcagc aagatattca acaatttcat ctggcgtttc ccacaaatcg
    45061 cgcactacgt caggcgtttt gcttccggcg tagcggtttc cgctaacctt tagaaaagta
    45121 ttttctctaa ctggctgata atgaccacct gaacgcaaag caatatctga atatctgcca
    45181 tactgcaatt catgaaaatc catttccggc gcgaaagtgt caatcgtggt tttgttctga
    45241 atatctttag ccattttatt ttacctcgca agttagagtg ttctgataaa cgccaacttt
    45301 aatatcaatt gtgttttcat taactgtgta gaaagccgtt ccaattggcg taaacaactt
    45361 atattgattt ttgctgatat tatccattac aacgcctgtg cttttgcctt gcacaacttt
    45421 catatagtcg cttgtaacct caaacgcttc atttccgcaa atatatgttt tgggtttatc
    45481 catgcaaccg acaagagcaa gtgataaagc aactactgat aacatctttt tcatggttaa
    45541 ttctccgttt cgttctgatg tgtgcatcat gccggaatcc attccggctg ttttaacaaa
    45601 aagtgctatt ttatcgcgtc tgatatggct agcttgaatt gctcaaaacc atagcatacg
    45661 gcggcaaatc ctccgcattc tcttacgcac cgcaaaaaat ccttttgctc ttggcttact
    45721 ttcgtgcctt tcttgttggc tcgctttagc tcaatagcta taaatgcata tttgcagcca
    45781 atgaaaccag tcaggattag cacgtcgcta acgccctttt tcacacctgc ttgccgatcc
    45841 tttacagcct cgccaattgt tttttttccc tcattctttg tgtgccaggt tagccataat
    45901 gggtaatggt gagtaaccca tgaatatgaa tcaacctggt gcggcgcttc cggccttgta
    45961 tctggatctg atttgtcgta atactccagg taatcgccct tatcagttac catgtttaaa
    46021 actccttctg tgcgatcaag tcttctttct ttgtattttt gcgatgggta acgcgtttcg
    46081 gctgcatgat ttgtgaagca taactcatga tcttaacagc gttgcggcaa gtgatcataa
    46141 agtttgcggc atggcgatct aaaacgtgcg tcctaactgc tttcgtccaa agcgttttgc
    46201 atatcttgtg atctgattca gggaaatact tttcatacgc cctgaattct acgccgccac
    46261 tatcacgcag tgtgtagcag aatattacgc cagcctggtt ctttgtgaga gtaacctcaa
    46321 aattgagaac atcacaccaa tcgtttttgc ggtacatctt gccggatagg ttatcatttg
    46381 gatctcttaa ttgcgcatcg caacaacggc acactcgcgc cgcaacgtca ttttttgccc
    46441 cgcaaccttt tacaacgact ttctttgtgc ggtcatcaat ctgatcctca cacgtttggt
    46501 aagtccagaa atattcacac cgctttccgt tatcatctac gtgcatacaa cggcgagcat
    46561 agaatgaatt ttccgtattg cagatcgggc aatatttcgt ttccttgttt tgagatttgc
    46621 gtaactggaa ttgcgcttgc tccaacattg gatcgaaata caaattaccc atttcaaaca
    46681 tagtgccgga aaagtccaaa acaagatgat ccgttttgtg catccctaat tgctctttgt
    46741 ggtatttttt caactgacgc ataccacgcc ccaaaagctg agttaatagc gtcaggcttc
    46801 cgatcttacg aagaattacg gaagtatccc acggcggcac gttaacgcca gttgttagcg
    46861 cctgaacctg gaagatatat tttacccttc cttcataggc atcttctaac cataagcgcc
    46921 gctgtttgtc tccagttttt ccggtgatta tgtggtattt cgtaccctct ggaagcgccg
    46981 ccgccgcctc tttgcagtgc ctttcgtcag cgcaagtaac aagagcgcac aagcggtttt
    47041 tcatcacctc gttaaccatc tgcatgattt tctgcgtcat ggttcctgat tggtgaatct
    47101 tgtcactcat tgcctttagt tgtttctgat cgtaatcagc aacaccaaat tcatgcactg
    47161 gcgtaaattc tgataagtcg taacccaaat caccaacgtt gccaaaatac gttgggacaa
    47221 ctgagccaaa ttttactagg taatcggtgt caatgtttgt tacctgctcg cgccaaaatc
    47281 caggcatacg cttatcctca accagaattg gatcaattcc gcgatattcc gatcctgtca
    47341 tcccaaatat gcgcaattca tgaccgtgaa cctcacgaca acggcggcgc atttcaaaaa
    47401 taataattgt gtattgtgcg cgtcctgtac caatcagtaa cggattgcct tctactggtt
    47461 cccctttcgg cgtaatcatt tgctctatgc tttcgccgtt ttcctccgct tcaacaatat
    47521 cattccagtt tacttgatgg cattcatcaa tgcctaacac ctgcgggacg taatcgccca
    47581 aagccttatt caagccattg attacagtcc cttccgatcc gacaacaatt ggaaagtatg
    47641 cgctttttgt attaaggcca gcacaataaa ctgaattagg cacaccaaag gcgctaattt
    47701 ctttagaatc ctgatcgacg atttcagact gacgcgcaag aaataaagcc tttaaaccca
    47761 ttttcttaca ctgagccgca accatagcaa acatcattgt tttgccagcc gatacagccg
    47821 ctttaacaaa gaatgggtgc tcatatctgc ttaggcgctt tgcgatctca acatacgcaa
    47881 cgcattgata ttcgtaaggg acaatatcgc caaccgtgaa tcgtttctgg attgctctga
    47941 tcttttcttc tcctagatcg gcaatctgct tttcaatatt aggaatcatt attcaacctt
    48001 ttgactaaat gccatttgcg gcatatcata cacaaactta ctcaagtttt ttagcaaaaa
    48061 gtgctatagg tgaaaatatg agcgaaatca aaattgcagc ctcaacaggc gaaatagaca
    48121 aacgcacact taatggtaac aatggagtac ggcgcgggaa agaccgaaag cgccgctcac
    48181 cagtaagcgg gtatctggtt ttgaaggatg aagtaagagc cggattaaga gcgcgacttg
    48241 atgaagtggt aaatgcttat ggcggctgtg ctgcccttgc tagagaaatc ggcgttacat
    48301 taaaggttgt gtggggatgg aaagagcgcg gcatgatttc aacgcgcggc gctgaattga
    48361 tccaaaagga ttatcgtcga aaaggtttta acggcttccg cgctgcatac tgccgaccag
    48421 atataaaatt tgacaataac ggcaagccat tagagaaacg ttgcagcaac agaaagctga
    48481 tgcgatttgt aaccaaagaa gaagcggagg ctcgcggatt tgtgcggcct tacgatccgt
    48541 tgcggtcaat gccaccggaa gaacgcgaga aggagaaagc tcggcgcaaa gctgaacgtg
    48601 acaaagcaaa agaagaacgc aggaaagcaa aggaagccaa tcagaagaaa aaagttgtca
    48661 ttacgatgga tagcactgat tgctaaaaat tatggcctgg catggtttat catcgtgcca
    48721 ggttttttat ttggagattg agaaatgcac taccagaaag aggaagtgat cccaaaaatg
    48781 cgcggcatgt ggcaagcggc attgatgaaa ctttgtgata ttcctcaatt aacctttaac
    48841 ggaaaacatc aaccttgccc ttattgtgga ggtaaagacc gattccgttg gacggataaa
    48901 atcaacgaga aaggcgacgg cggcaacatt tgcaaccagt gcggcaatga ttcagggatc
    48961 ggattgttca tgcgcattcg tggcgagaat tacagcgagg caatcgacac attaggcgaa
    49021 tggttaaact tggttcctgt tgaggttgtc aataaggcaa acaaggccgc aaagcgtgat
    49081 tctggttaca gtttcggatc tcaagcgcca cacgaaaagt gcatggaggt aatgagcaaa
    49141 acagaaagca tgactgcaac gcatctaagc atttttgagg cgttttaccc gttagacggt
    49201 gaatcgtatc aagtaggcgt aaaaattaat cctggtggat atgatgaaca tattcacgct
    49261 attccttgcc accttgtgca tagtgatgaa ttggatgatg aaatgtgcaa tattcttttc
    49321 gtcaatgagg aaggtaaaag cagtttttac gctaaggatt acacgcgcgg ctctgttgct
    49381 gttactggca agactgacaa aacaatttac ctttgcattg attggattga tgcgcaacat
    49441 atacacttag caacagggca agaggtatgg gcttgctttt ctgcgtcaaa tcttgaaatt
    49501 gtggcgtatc gctacaaagg tgatcgtaaa atgcgtgtgg tgtgcaagcc agatgacaaa
    49561 gaaacgataa ttgccgctga tgatcgcgag ttagacgtta tgttgccgat taacggtaaa
    49621 ttcaaaaacg gaatagaaag gagactttac aaggcttgtg acctgttgta atattcattt
    49681 cgctactaac acttctttca atggcatctg ctcattgact tctcgttgtt gttgacgaaa
    49741 cccgctacgg cgggttttta ttgcatgtaa catagcaata tcgcataatc actacactat
    49801 ttcaaaacaa tcaaacgagg tgaaattatg gctttatatc gcattggtac agccgcgatg
    49861 gacgcgcaag gcgttattac tggtactggc acaaagtggc gtgaaccttt gtcattaatt
    49921 cgcactggtg caaccattgt ttttcttgag caaccagtta ttaaacttgc cgttattagt
    49981 gaaattgtta gcaacactga aatgaaagca attagcactg atggcgctgt tgttcctgat
    50041 ggtaaatatg tgatcctgct taatgattct ttgactgttg acggaatggc gcaagatgta
    50101 gcggaaactc tgcgttatta tcaaagcaaa gaaactgtta ttgaggaagt aattgaattc
    50161 ttcaaaaact ttgatctgaa aacattgcag gatttagtta ataaagtaaa tgctgatgct
    50221 caacaggttg ctattgataa agctgcaact gaacaactaa aaaatgacac gcaacagatt
    50281 aaggatgctg ccgtcaatga aaccaatcag atcaaggcgg atactgacgc aataaaaact
    50341 cagactcaac agataaagga tagcgccgtt tctgaaactg gttcaattaa aaacgaggct
    50401 gttaatgctc gcgatgcagc aaaggaatca caacttgccg ctgaacaatc aaacgttgca
    50461 gccggaaacg ccaagcaagg cgctgaaact gcgcgtgatg aggctcgcca gtgggcgcaa
    50521 caggttaatc ctgaaaacct tctgcacaag gatcagaatc ttaatgatat tgccaataaa
    50581 gatttagcaa gagaggcgtt gaaagttgag gctgttaatt cagttaaggg gcaaaatcca
    50641 ggtgattata actcattccg caaccctgca tggacgtatg aattaaggat cgcaaacaac
    50701 ggggaatggc gagttgcaag aaatgataat aatgccacgt ctgctttatc aattggtgct
    50761 ggcggtactg gcgctactac cgccaacggc gcaagaaaaa acttaaacac tcctgttggt
    50821 ggtggtgctg ttgcaattcc taacaattct aatgttttgg gttttttatc caccaacgca
    50881 gaaagtggtt attattcaag cggcgagcta gttacatttc agcctccaga agcctctgga
    50941 tggtggatgt ttgaattgca cgtacaagga agaaagccag atggaacact tgattacggt
    51001 aatgttgtcg caactgcgat gaatggtaat aaatggggta ttatatgcaa tgctggcagt
    51061 tggggggggt ggactagaat ttcaagatct ga
//
